# Supplementary material for: Combining multiple functional annotation tools increases coverage of metabolic annotation
Source: BMC Genomics. 2018 Dec 19;19:948. doi: 10.1186/s12864-018-5221-9 (PMC6299973; doi:10.1186/s12864-018-5221-9)
Supplement: Supplementary file 4 — Genome data. Zip file with the 27 reference genomes in Genbank format, cleaned to include only coding sequences and locus tags. (ZIP 68984 kb) [file 12864_2018_5221_MOESM4_ESM.zip › MOB3B_clean.gbk]

LOCUS       NZ_ADVE02000003       180306 bp    DNA              CON 15-AUG-2015
DEFINITION  Methylosinus trichosporium OB3b MettrDRAFT_Contig104_C, whole genome
            shotgun sequence.
ACCESSION   NZ_ADVE02000003
VERSION     NZ_ADVE02000003.1  GI:639847355
DBLINK      BioProject:PRJNA224116 BioSample:SAMN02441795 Assembly:GCF_000178815.2
KEYWORDS    WGS; NONCONTIGUOUS_FINISHED; RefSeq.
SOURCE      Methylosinus trichosporium OB3b
  ORGANISM  Methylosinus trichosporium OB3b
            Bacteria; Proteobacteria; Alphaproteobacteria; Rhizobiales;
            Methylocystaceae; Methylosinus.
REFERENCE   1  (bases 1 to 180306)
  AUTHORS   Stein,L.Y., Yoon,S., Semrau,J.D., Dispirito,A.A., Crombie,A.,
            Murrell,J.C., Vuilleumier,S., Kalyuzhnaya,M.G., Op den Camp,H.J.,
            Bringel,F., Bruce,D., Cheng,J.F., Copeland,A., Goodwin,L., Han,S.,
            Hauser,L., Jetten,M.S., Lajus,A., Land,M.L., Lapidus,A., Lucas,S.,
            Medigue,C., Pitluck,S., Woyke,T., Zeytun,A. and Klotz,M.G.
  TITLE     Genome sequence of the obligate methanotroph Methylosinus
            trichosporium strain OB3b
  JOURNAL   J. Bacteriol. 192 (24), 6497-6498 (2010)
   PUBMED   20952571
REFERENCE   2  (bases 1 to 180306)
  AUTHORS   Stein,L.Y., Huntemann,M., Han,J., Chen,A., Kyrpides,N.,
            Mavromatis,K., Markowitz,V., Palaniappan,K., Ivanova,N.,
            Schaumberg,A., Pati,A., Liolios,K., Nordberg,H.P., Cantor,M.N.,
            Hua,S.X. and Woyke,T.
  CONSRTM   DOE Joint Genome Institute
  TITLE     Direct Submission
  JOURNAL   Submitted (19-DEC-2013) DOE Joint Genome Institute, 2800 Mitchell
            Drive, Walnut Creek, CA 94598-1698, USA
REFERENCE   3  (bases 1 to 180306)
  AUTHORS   Lucas,S., Copeland,A., Lapidus,A., Cheng,J.-F., Bruce,D.,
            Goodwin,L., Pitluck,S., Land,M.L., Hauser,L., Stein,L.Y. and
            Woyke,T.
  CONSRTM   US DOE Joint Genome Institute (JGI-PGF)
  TITLE     Direct Submission
  JOURNAL   Submitted (14-APR-2010) US DOE Joint Genome Institute, 2800 Mitchell
            Drive B310, Walnut Creek, CA 94598-1698, USA
COMMENT     REFSEQ INFORMATION: The reference sequence was derived from
            ADVE02000003.
            URL -- http://www.jgi.doe.gov
            JGI Project ID: 99920
            Source DNA and Organism available from LISA YAEL STEIN
            (lisa.stein@ualberta.ca)
            Source DNA available from LISA YAEL STEIN (lisa.stein@ualberta.ca)
            Organism available from LISA YAEL STEIN (lisa.stein@ualberta.ca)
            Contacts: LISA YAEL STEIN (lisa.stein@ualberta.ca)
            Tanja Woyke (microbe@cuba.jgi-psf.org)
            Whole genome sequencing and draft assembly at JGI-PGF
            Annotation by JGI-ORNL
            The JGI and collaborators endorse the principles for the
            distribution and use of large scale sequencing data adopted by the
            larger genome sequencing community and urge users of this data to
            follow them. It is our intention to publish the work of this
            project in a timely fashion and we welcome collaborative
            interaction on the project and analysis.
            (http://www.genome.gov/page.cfm?pageID=10506376)
            Full annotations are available from IMG.
            ##MIGS-Data-START##
            collection_date          :: 01/01/1974
            environment              :: Soil
            investigation_type       :: bacteria_archaea
            project_name             :: Methylosinus trichosporium OB3b
            sequencing_meth          :: WGS
            ref_biomaterial          :: ATCC 35070
            biotic_relationship      :: Free living
            trophic_level            :: Methanotroph
            GOLD Stamp ID            :: Gi02103
            Current Finishing Status :: Level 5: Non-contiguous Finished
            Type Strain              :: Yes
            Greengenes ID            :: 44508
            Funding Program          :: DOE-CSP 2008
            Gene Calling Method      :: GenePRIMP, Prodigal 1.4
            Isolation Comments       :: isolated by R Whittenbury in 1970
            Temperature Range        :: Mesophile
            Gram Staining            :: Gram-
            Diseases                 :: None
            ##MIGS-Data-END##
            ##Genome-Assembly-Data-START##
            Finishing Goal           :: Noncontiguous Finished
            Current Finishing Status :: Noncontiguous Finished
            Assembly Method          :: Unknown program v. before 2011-06-15
            Genome Coverage          :: Unknown
            Sequencing Technology    :: 454-GS-FLX; Illumina GAII
            ##Genome-Assembly-Data-END##
            ##Genome-Annotation-Data-START##
            Annotation Provider                    :: NCBI
            Annotation Date                        :: 08/15/2015 14:03:49
            Annotation Pipeline                    :: NCBI Prokaryotic Genome
            Annotation Pipeline
            Annotation Method                      :: Best-placed reference
            protein set; GeneMarkS+
            Annotation Software revision           :: 3.0
            Features Annotated                     :: Gene; CDS; rRNA; tRNA;
            ncRNA; repeat_region
            Genes                                  :: 4,527
            CDS                                    :: 4,344
            Pseudo Genes                           :: 126
            CRISPR Arrays                          :: 2
            rRNAs                                  :: 2, 2, 2  ( 5S, 16S, 23S )
            complete rRNAs                         :: 2, 2, 2  ( 5S, 16S, 23S )
            partial rRNAs                          ::
            tRNAs                                  :: 50
            ncRNA                                  :: 1
            Frameshifted Genes                     :: 44
            Frameshifted Genes On Monomer Runs     :: 0
            Frameshifted Genes Not On Monomer Runs :: 0
            ##Genome-Annotation-Data-END##
            COMPLETENESS: not full length.
FEATURES             Location/Qualifiers
     CDS             complement(114..1676)
                     /locus_tag="METTRDRAFT_RS0223245"
                     /protein_id="WP_003615111.1"
                     /translation="MLNPFLPKKQKGLPIRWRTGPSAGKVGLSSAEFSAPPVAEARVVT
                     DPSPYRKDPRGRKPKSEGPKPRERAASDLFPAQIARSPSEAGRLKNCSGHFLAESNSGW
                     GANLDMLSLAHGPVGCGVFSQAGRFTSPGFTQGVDGFTALHACTNLGGDDLPDGGDEKL
                     ARALDEAATLFPLARGVTILNEDPILFLDANVKGVAKTKAKELDRLITPLACEAARSAP
                     PYIVDTAWALRGAASRVRAEPRSRDVAITFFREAVGLVWIVSKLLRDIGLQPVHALTGS
                     STSDMARVSACKLIIGFSLGREPSPDHLVGGYAHLLHKWFGAPIQWTCFAGPSATDASL
                     RKLAVCFGPRVAARAERVVAENRSLVEAIVSRYRPRLEGKLLIHFEPMTDDQLEPFRLL
                     GMRIGDVTGWEGKTGKRRTPRRVCDGERPSLEAIEAYIVEAAPDLVLGLDRDEFDWRKR
                     GRAALPFSSLFDRKGNAFWGYDGFACLAAELDRCLNAPWRGLVEPPWSKSIPISKTPSS
                     GAR"
     CDS             2016..2891
                     /locus_tag="METTRDRAFT_RS0223250"
                     /protein_id="WP_040567895.1"
                     /translation="MRGLFSVSGALLFLLFSVLVLLMLFSLTLGRYPVPAAEVARIVLT
                     TAPINAVGHYENAPWVVVEIVRMPRILLVTLCGMGLAMSGAAMQGVFRNPLIGPEIAGV
                     SSGASLGGVAAIMLSWQSLEIVGLAFASGLAALAAAFALAQLSGRGSTLALVLSGVIIG
                     GFCGSLVGLLQTLGETDARALGVDVNALRWALMGLVAVTVAAQVSVSGGVGWVGLIVPH
                     LARMLVGPDHTRLLPASTLLGGVYLLAMDDIARSLTEQEIPIGLLTSAIGAPIFAFLFW
                     KTQSKGWMRE"
     CDS             2884..3696
                     /locus_tag="METTRDRAFT_RS0223255"
                     /protein_id="WP_003615114.1"
                     /translation="MSDTAISISDLGYFYRPDVWVLRHCEARVARGGVFAILGPNGRGK
                     TTLLHLLIGASKPREGSLAVRGRIAFVPQLFEASFDYTALDMALMGRARKIGLFSQPSR
                     ADVEATLSALDRFGMADFAERPFGELSGGQRQLVIFARALVAEADILVLDEPTSALDLE
                     NQALVLERIAALAREDGLTVVMTTHQPHHALAVADDALLMRGEGDYLAGKARDILTEES
                     LRSLYRAPLKRLAFEHEGVEVETIAPILTPTRRANIRSQTATKAEGAA"
     CDS             3696..4604
                     /locus_tag="METTRDRAFT_RS26485"
                     /protein_id="WP_003615116.1"
                     /translation="MGADERASRDTPLERPAASPPEAVRPAGLRSLAISVALGAHAALF
                     ILFAGFLAEKVTPLDDLRVELVQQGETVTETNISPTPDAAPTAAIEPIQSASPDPTLRD
                     DTQITMSKQQPRAEAADLLSAPLPQVEAPDALPLAIEQRRIEDARKSQRRVEDKKRKEK
                     PEEVRRQAAQRIARRESAQSRQLAAHEQAGAAAVRTGVRESAGNAPHMSKAAYAALVSA
                     EIHRHKHYPASARQSGSTGAVSVIFSIGPSGAIVSHSITRSSGNGAIDAAVHEMLAISH
                     PPPPPGGFFYGNVTISFDLDR"
     CDS             complement(4631..4834)
                     /locus_tag="METTRDRAFT_RS25730"
                     /protein_id="WP_003615117.1"
                     /translation="MAESELSVLSSQCLARRNGDIESLRAEVAAWVADRNTHQAKADWR
                     FTTADARIKLKRLYPVFPVQNG"
     CDS             complement(5098..6795)
                     /locus_tag="METTRDRAFT_RS0223270"
                     /protein_id="WP_003615118.1"
                     /translation="MSRALTRTAVVASAFAIAAATGSSAARADTAAIEARLRKLEAEIV
                     KLRKEARDAKVAASTKTTNVANAATVQAIGATDPKLTPPPPPVFVSFKNGLFVETEDKA
                     YSVKFGGRVLVDGGGAIQPETGLNSNVNFRQVWLQVEGRAARYWDYKLAYEFANTSAVG
                     TLGGLRDAYLAFHHPALTVPVVNTPLTVMIGNQWGPNGLETINTFLYTDFMERSLVSDT
                     FGAGRHLGASFSTYGSDWSVKGGVFSTSPQDKALAPAASNPVPDWVNSKAGWVATGGAQ
                     YFEVAGRATYAPVKDADKLIHLGLSGRYHQPNSSTGGNDDRNLLLGASTNMESNILRTN
                     LLGTPDLSCGAVVVSAHPAVAGNCVRDAFFYGAEFVGSYGPLSIQAEYMGAHYDRRGSN
                     ILLANLAGNYAPGGTSQNFDGYYVYGTWYLTGESRAASYSVTNPNNPATFGQIKILKPL
                     SAGGWGAWELGARFSSVNLNDGPYSGTTFQNLLASAPNAATRAYIANSSVVGGSEQDVT
                     VGVNWYPDDGIRFMANWTHVTSLTAPWNRAYLNGAHPDTFLLRTQVYW"
     CDS             complement(6933..7487)
                     /locus_tag="METTRDRAFT_RS0223275"
                     /protein_id="WP_003615121.1"
                     /translation="MTLSVSASFRRASTTRELLLILAAVVTICISLGVLYESFIHPITI
                     LSTFPSAGLGALLALAATGGDLGLIASIGLVLQIGIVKKNAIIIVDFALDAQSSRSLFA
                     HDAMSKACLLRFRTILMTTFAAILGALPLMLDWGVGFELRRRFGVRRIGEDVRCQSLGP
                     SSGAVVAGASVNQRRRERRRS"
     CDS             7486..7929
                     /locus_tag="METTRDRAFT_RS0223280"
                     /protein_id="WP_024750075.1"
                     /translation="MEHVVDRGGRDSVAWGRRAIDDEIDRAPPLLHVTHDTCSTAARWR
                     CAIMPPVHPSICAAPPLRAAQSRRDDRFNKFPHGKVQNCSRLFVLSKRDGGSPAEGEVQ
                     MASSSLNVPSAASKAAGVTQVFSQDEVCVGAAWPGRLRTQALG"
     CDS             7926..9167
                     /locus_tag="METTRDRAFT_RS0223285"
                     /protein_id="WP_003615122.1"
                     /translation="MTPVPDIAPIKGRGAAQRQSGRRSKTPLFCAAVVALAGAIYSMRQ
                     FGQAGGETLVTSVVTRGDLEEVVTATGKIQPFAHVDVGAQASGQLTHILVKIGDHATQG
                     MLLAEIDPQLQSAKVAADEAQIAQYHANLVEQLAIVEYAKATLERNARLLENKAVSKLA
                     MDESRRDSQTAAAKADAIRAQIKQMQSTLESDRATLGYTRIFAPMSGTVVSIDAREGQT
                     LNATYSTPQLLRIAELSTMTVWTEVSEADVTRLHAGMPVYFMTLGHGDRRWTARLRQIL
                     PAPHKPVGPQGGSDANTSKNNVVNNVVLYTALFDVDNAAGDLRPEMTAQVFFVAAQTKG
                     AVIAPVTALRASADGGTTVGVVDADGKESERTVQVGLRTRFRVEILKGLAPGERVVTGR
                     KADSGKTPLVSFHL"
     CDS             9176..11140
                     /locus_tag="METTRDRAFT_RS0223290"
                     /protein_id="WP_040567899.1"
                     /translation="MSPPRPDVGEPPLIEIRDVHKSYFASDSVPVAVLHGVSLTIRAGE
                     FVAIMGQSGSGKSTLMNILGLLDKPTKGVYRFAGRDVTTLSRDELARLRRDAFGFVFQH
                     YHLIPAVTAVENVEIPAVYAGVAPAERRARANALLDRLGLAERIDHRPNELSGGQQQRV
                     SIARALMNGGGIILADEPTGALDSATGAEVMALFAELAAEGHTVILITHDLEIAKAADR
                     IIEIRDGTIISDDESEVVKRDGDFAQPGLDDDVGSSFLLDMREAVHAGGRTLAANPFRT
                     GLTLLGIILGIASVIALLAIGEGAKRAVLSQLAVFGTNRMYVIPGGGSGHGLAGRLLAA
                     DADIVRDVPNIAAAMPYLEGQVLVRAGNVDYGANGVAITTDFPRILNWSVEAGVFFAKE
                     DERALATVATIGSKLAARLFSDGENPIGKMILVNDVPFQVIGVLSSKGALSGNSDDDDT
                     IVFPFSTGSIRVFGKKELSWISVLVDDLARADETADAIAAVLEKAHHAHDFRVFNKAAT
                     IEAQNRTQDALTLLLGFTAAISLFVGGIGVMNVMLMAVTERTREIGIRMATGARTIDIL
                     RQFLTEAMMISGAGGLVGAVIGVAAGVGGSLAFGMPVIFSGAAILGAVAGAVVTGLVFG
                     FMPALRAARLEPVAALARE"
     CDS             complement(11180..13651)
                     /locus_tag="METTRDRAFT_RS0223295"
                     /protein_id="WP_003614831.1"
                     /translation="MPFVVSRRGWVSALCGGLALVAAALHARTAPAASVGPTVTGVEIR
                     RTTDGVPHLRAGGWRELGIGVGYVQAQDALCTLAEAFVTYEGRRAWFFGADGKPARGST
                     FGQPKNIDLDFFFRAFATDEVAARYREQNPPELNELVEGFAAGYNRYLADARSGRAPSV
                     DRSCLEQPWIRDIAANDILRRMYAAQIVAGYGRFIAEIADAAPARSAAPSKSGEIDHLA
                     LRRRLAQQIGEQPGVGSNALAFGREATGGDGAVLFGNPHWFWGGPDRFYQMHLTIPGKL
                     DVAGVAFLGVPLIMIGFNDHVAWSHTVSEARRFGLFDLTLDAGDPTRYRIDGNSEEMSV
                     REIGVDVQGDDGSARRLTRFFYRSRSGPVVDLGRHDAALGWGSAHALAIRDANAENFRI
                     FRNYFYWNQAKSLDEFIAIQRREVAVPWVNTVAIGRGDGRAWFGDVGAVPNAPDDLRKA
                     CMTPSAARFAHVDPLTPVLDGSRSACDWRVDSAAAQPGAMRADALPQLLRGDYVANMND
                     SYWLSNARQPLEGFPSLLGGERRPLGLRGRLGHRMALDLLQVREASAEALSLRLMRDVL
                     TPRAYSAELFKDELLAEACVQREVRLDAGASKVAGLDALVKAGAEAFKVDIAEACDVLR
                     RWSNKADVDDRGALLWEAFWARLMRNPADILYRVAFSGDAPLDTPRELLAGNGRAAKAL
                     ASTVAAFGAENRPLDEALGSRRFVESSGNRFPIYGGCQSVGYFTVACNSIDGDRMGPDA
                     VANSYLQVVRFGVDGVEAHTLLAHGLDEAAMSGGGGAAPIARYSRKDWLRFPFREDEIA
                     RDPMLHRVVLP"
     CDS             complement(13639..14640)
                     /locus_tag="METTRDRAFT_RS0223300"
                     /protein_id="WP_003614832.1"
                     /translation="MITFFNAKHVHHQGAVEMFRGALLPCFEVAARVERVRDELRRRRL
                     GAIEEPSPFDDAVSHRVHAPRYVDFLRGAWDEWVALNPAHENRDALPSVWSVRHFSFDV
                     GTPLTRGAWRAARSGAACALSAAESVRSGAAQSAFALTRPPGRYSGYDFFGGYCFLNNA
                     AIAAQALRDGGVERVAVLDVDYYHGNGTQCLFYDRDDVFFMSIHGDPRTEYPFFLGYAD
                     EEGAADGNGCNLNIPLPRGTEFSAWRAALAHGLRAIAGFRADAFVVSLGVDTFEADPIS
                     GFRLRSEDYLRVGEDLARAGLPTVFMMEGGYAVDEIGVNVANVLEGFEACRS"
     CDS             complement(14640..15497)
                     /locus_tag="METTRDRAFT_RS0223305"
                     /protein_id="WP_024750077.1"
                     /translation="MAKTKLRLVYIWSLRNAAADEAGRYIDYKGERRYMKSPLEYLVES
                     LNETPLGDAYSLEAVIFDDDEGSARDREKLEDYGFACGAGRQWFYPPTLAVNGRRVNDL
                     LCAVPSTYRRLPQNTPVRKAGKSDFEARLLEKLSTLDAHLVVLDGLLVILDELVRPGAR
                     FYRRIVNIHPGITRIESPYERRGAHATLDALHGAKGLKVVNWRTMEMKPAPVIDMTGAS
                     FHYVDDGIDSGEVIVDALDTRIDPQDSILELRWNNFNKSLFPALHRGLMHMAGVAGVVA
                     RESV"
     CDS             15510..15854
                     /locus_tag="METTRDRAFT_RS0223310"
                     /protein_id="WP_024750078.1"
                     /translation="MRLKNDGRDTREALFGEIDAHAATPMPPGQAHGAFPVCKTKIPPD
                     CLEAWRVARRPTGSMRGERGAIALINFDVRTRRRLSELRHSQRPCVSASSRCRRSEAHA
                     RSAEPPRRVD"
     CDS             15960..17249
                     /locus_tag="METTRDRAFT_RS0223315"
                     /protein_id="WP_024750079.1"
                     /translation="MLIYDVLGIGFGPSNIALAIALEEKRQGGASNIDMMFIERQKSFT
                     WHPNMLLDHAHMQISFLKDLATLRNPTSRFTFVNYLHEKQRLQDFINLKTFFPSRHEFC
                     DYFAWAAAQFQDRCVYGEEVFDVLPEKRGGEIALLRVRSRDRSGEVHERLARNLVVSVG
                     GSVHVPECFRPFASDARIFHSHNYLRSIEANAEARTIAIIGAGQSAAEIFMDLHGRPNA
                     PQIDLIARARAIRPSDDSPFVNEIFNADFVDHMFSRAPAERLEMLREFRHTNYACPDLE
                     LIQQIFGVLYEQKVKEQTRHRLLRRHEVRSVRAADDGVHLTLFDRNSERASTVRYDAVV
                     LATGYEREYHKTMLTSVAPYLGDFEIDRHYRIKTSSHFRPAVFVQGASEPTHGLSDTLL
                     SVTAVRTGEIGDALLATAQPSERQIAVGVH"
     CDS             17340..18740
                     /locus_tag="METTRDRAFT_RS0223320"
                     /protein_id="WP_051418967.1"
                     /translation="MTHPYTLAPNPLLERQAARESNARSYPRRIPLALKRAHGIYVEDV
                     EGRIFIDCLAGAGTLALGHNHPVVIEAIQQVMKDGLPLHTLDLTTPIKDRFIQDLFDIL
                     PVDFARDAKVQFCGPTGSDAVEAALKLVKTATGSGTILAFHGAYHGMTQGALQLMGSLG
                     PKKPLNSIQHGVQFLPYPYDYRCPFGLGGEAGVRAGLHYIDTVLNDPECGVPRAAGMIF
                     EAIQGEGGVIPAPDAWIRGIRELTAKADVPLIVDEVQSGFCRTGKMFAFEHAGVTPDVV
                     TLSKAIGGSLPLSVVVYRGELDQWAPGAHAGTFRGNQMAMAAGSATIRFLRAERLHEHA
                     RQVGERLASGLRQLQSYFPQIGDVRGRGLMIGVEIVDPEGGRRDNASRPPPTTPALARA
                     IQNECLRRGLIIELGGRHGSVIRFLPPLVITERQIDHVLEIFTISLQTATKFSCVENFI
                     YEEMGVRE"
     CDS             complement(18792..19298)
                     /locus_tag="METTRDRAFT_RS25735"
                     /protein_id="WP_051418968.1"
                     /translation="MEHRCRLEKHAAKILGSPHSAEDVVQDAYIKAAETAATTEIERPA
                     SYLYQIVRNLAIDHYRRTILESRYFTSEEEGSEIVDSTGTPETIVIERLQLRSLAAALA
                     DLPKRTQRAFELHSIDGYTQREVAKQLNVSPTLVNFMIRDALKHCREATAQKECGSCSD
                     RSADR"
     CDS             complement(19956..21662)
                     /locus_tag="METTRDRAFT_RS0223330"
                     /protein_id="WP_003614837.1"
                     /translation="MDPNQETLAHTALRLLAPFWPIGVFATCMGALSGLATAWLLATIN
                     RALYADGDIAAALMWTFAGLVTVTLAGEIVSDLGNSWIGQQIIAALRKELVAKVVAAPI
                     EQIERYRAHRLLSVLGQDVDAVSIFSYNFSSLAIALAVTSGCVLYLVFLSPIIFLIVAV
                     AIAAGVLVNFWARKRGSAFYEEARVAQDEVYRQYRAITEGAKELRLNRDRRRRVHGEQL
                     TEAIDRIRDMKVRAFSIFMSANAVDSALFFVMIAMIIVWQGWLGVERTAVSGFILVLLY
                     LKGPLDQALAAYSHFVNAQVSFRRIAELSADFADPESGFAAALPTPAASGASPGIGSIA
                     LRGARYAFPAGEGAEPFVLGPIDLTIRGGELLFIVGENGCGKTTLIKLLLALYPPQEGE
                     LLLDGAPITAAGRDDYRQLISAVFFDYFLFDDLVAPDGDVREKAGPYLEALEIAHKVTV
                     ENGRFSTTDLSAGQRKRLALIQVYLEQRPIVVFDEWAAEQDPTFRRVFYAEMLPAFKAQ
                     GKTLIVISHDDRYFGSADRLVRLDKGRIVEIVEAPGEAPRRGLPLQQEEVA"
     CDS             complement(21893..24298)
                     /locus_tag="METTRDRAFT_RS0223335"
                     /protein_id="WP_040567904.1"
                     /translation="MIARPARAQQASPTAATNEVTHFSIPVQPLAAAISAFIRRTGWQI
                     SYSSALARGKTSVPVNGDMTPAQALRRLVSDTAIQVLVNAPGSAALVSPMAAATNVADD
                     GAVTLDTIDIGAEHASKIDHWNAPPAYSGGQVATGAKLGVLGNTSVMNTPFSVTGYTSK
                     TIMDQQAITVADVVANDPSVRVYTTGLGSSAGKGDSLRIRGFSVGASSVFFDGLGGIAP
                     LRLIPVETMERVEILKGPNALLNGFSGYAALGGMVNVVPKRATDAPIASVTASYFSNSL
                     FGTHIDVGRRFGANNEWGVRVNGLFRGGNTAIDGQFAELGVGALALDYRGGDFRASIDV
                     GHVNSTVDSPTGSAGFGVSPDVLTLPAPKASKQIYQNWEYAKSRSTYVIGKFEYDIDKN
                     WMIYGAAGYRYSNEAYLSSDIYVTDKLGNASASAYYTPFNRESVSAQIGTRGEFSTGPI
                     DHKVSLNVASIFDTMNYTGEYYGFYNFYTNIYNAPRIARPSTAGLSNNPPKYWEQTFPT
                     VTLADTLSFFDDRVLFTAGVRYQQINQTVFASDGTISQPAYGDLAFTPAFGLVVKPLEK
                     LSLYANYIQGLEQGPTAWGGSNRGQIFPPVRTEQIETGVKYDFGAIAATASFFEITQPS
                     AVITTDAAGNSTFGVNGRQRNSGVEFNLFGEVVPGIRLLGGFSYTQGTLTKTADGTYDG
                     KAAIGVPKWQSNFGIEWDPGFVEGATLSGRMLTTSSQYLDQANTQKISGWTRFDFGVQY
                     KLQAFAYPVVLRARVENAFDKSYWAGVDGGWVTMGLPRTFKLSATVDF"
     CDS             complement(24522..25529)
                     /locus_tag="METTRDRAFT_RS0223340"
                     /protein_id="WP_003614841.1"
                     /translation="MRIDRVARGKKDEAAREGEFVYDDPIVDEALEWFARLRDEPVDAA
                     TRAAFERWRSRGPRHAREYRELEAMWGSAAFQRATESLREGRQEARRGAPWRQARRLAL
                     GAAAVVMLVAGASLYPVSLSLWDADYSTETGDRRTVRLPDGSTMILDTASAVAIDFGRG
                     RRQVKLLEGEAFFDVKHDPEHPFRVVGRFGEMQVRGTAFSVRAGDDADRVILERGRVDV
                     GRLSRRDERVDLAPGEMVVATKDALSAVTRVDPGRELAWRDGRIIFENRPLSHVLKELR
                     RYYKGAVFVMDHRIDRLLVTGDYRLEDIEGAIRTLTDAAGVTISRLPGGIIIIR"
     CDS             complement(25678..26190)
                     /locus_tag="METTRDRAFT_RS0223345"
                     /protein_id="WP_024750081.1"
                     /translation="MLGSLNRVFQVQRGSLMWSVMRIVRDAQIAEDLVHDAYLRVRRAM
                     EAGPIEHVEAFLHQTARNLALDYRRRRRMRGAVELEAADDDALLDIADNALSQETAIIE
                     REKFVAFRSALSGLPPRAQQVMILSRIEEWPNRRIAEHLGISERTVFNDLKTAMAHCRE
                     RIARLDP"
     CDS             complement(27574..37194)
                     /locus_tag="METTRDRAFT_RS0223355"
                     /protein_id="WP_024750082.1"
                     /translation="MAKTHDATLFMVMLGLFMLLLRRLSGERDMRVGVPTANRQRAEVR
                     GMIACLTNVLVLRARVETFRTFSDLLGDVRKAVLDAHGHPDLPFDLLVEALRPEREPNV
                     NPLFQVKCTQQDDVPIDWKLPGLEIQVEDFSAGEAHFDLSLDFVDGADGVEAILAYPQE
                     LFDHDSIQRFAHMFDILAKQVVERPESKLSELHLGEKSSCLLGERRAFANADVLGLWTE
                     SVRRFKNRTAVRDERRAYSYEELDVQSDGLAAELVDHNIGPEARVGVLAARSCEFVLGV
                     LAALKAGAAYVPLDPQLPAERLAFQADDSGVRALLCAGSPAWAISTPMIRLAFDGEMNR
                     RRYLRVSPHPEQGAYVVYTSGSTGKPKGVVVTREALANYVQAVLAQMDLPERATEVAMA
                     STVAADLGNTSLFGALCSGRTLHLVSQDRAFDPDAFAQFMADRRIDVLKIVPSHLRALM
                     AASAPADVLPTARLVVGGEATRWPMLDQIAALKPGCAVLNHYGPTETTVGVLTQEARDA
                     TRLADSLPMGKPLANCDAYVLDAELDPVPQGVAGELYLGGAGLARGYLSRAAQTADRFI
                     AHPFRTGGRLYRTGDRVKALKDGSLEFLGRVDDQVKIRGYRVELREVAYALRQQQGIAE
                     AEVVATRDDGARDRLDAYVVALPGERIDLDRVRASLTRTLPDYMMPSAIMALDALPLTV
                     NGKVDRKALPAPPHCEAKGHAAPQGRTEEALARVWAEVFGVERVGRDDDFFELGGDSIL
                     ALKLVARARKHGVHMLPKQLLAGKTLAGVARLMDEASAKEEEESTQPKLQRAPRTLLLL
                     ASAAQLRQWFLWRLAPSSTAYHISGALRLEGVLDVSALWASFAALVERHESLRTVFRAD
                     AEGRVEQHIFAAMPIEAPLIDLGEVAEAEREGRMRERAQAICDLPFDLTQGPLLRVAVI
                     RTGEKEHVLVVVMHHIVSDGWSMQIIVEEFVAQYRARLRGEAAALEPLPIQYADYAAWQ
                     RNWLEAGEKERQLSYWRGQLGAEHPVLQLPTDHPRKAEGGYRAGRYAVEAPARLIAALQ
                     RRAQAEEATLFMALLAGLQALLHRYAGESDIRVGVPIANRHRAETEGVVGFFVNTQVLR
                     NVVEPRRSFSHLLRRTREAALGAQAHQDLPFEQLVEALQPDRNLGTNPLFQVMFNHQRQ
                     DRRALQDLPGLRLTELSLGDQGAQFELAVDSVEDSDGRLMVTFSYARELFDAATIERMA
                     GHYMALLEALAERPDQAVGDVDLLGAAERGRLLEWGANDRRFSDVEPVHRLFERQARSH
                     PEAVAVTFEGASLTYGELNARANRLAHRLIALGVKPDGLVGVAVERSLEMVVSLLAVLK
                     AGGAYVPLDPDYPADRLAYMAQDSGIALLLTQARVKERLSFAAGLTTLELDRLDVDDQS
                     DLDPSVAVHAESLAYVIYTSGSTGRPKGAQLCHRNVARLLSATDAWFEFGPHDVWTMFH
                     SYAFDFSVWEIFGALCTGGHLVVAPYWVSRSPEDFLRLLRRQGVTVLNQTPSAFGQLMN
                     AIKPHDEPLALRAVIFGGEALDPERLRPWIECWGDKRPRLINMYGITETTVHVTYRPIT
                     AKDLEGCRSPVGAAIPDLGLRVLDGSLNLAPIGVVGELYVAGDGLARGYLKRPRLSAER
                     FVADPFDGRGGRLYRTGDLVRWNSDGELEYLGRIDHQVKLRGFRIELGEIEAQLLAQPD
                     VREAIVVARQGLAGTRLAAYVSATPGRTIDPSALRDRLRETLPDYMTPSAIVVLEKLPL
                     NANGKVDRKALPTADAVSDRGYEEPQGEVEEAMAAIWAETLGVERVGRHDNFFELGGHS
                     LLALGLLERMRMRGWRTNVRALFQLPTLALFAQAVAESAAPDETAAPLNLIPADCAAIE
                     PSMLTLLELDAEEIHQIEVRVPGGAANIQDIYPLTPLQEGMLFHHLLHGEGDAYVTAHT
                     LTFDSKERLDRFVACFNRVVERHDILRTAVLWENLTMPVQVVYRRAEMQVHWLADEGSD
                     AGERLDLFADPRRFRIDVRRAPMFHAVGAQDGAEGRWLLRLLAHHMVDDNTTVKRLIEE
                     IALLQAGKEHLLPKPSPFRDFVAKARSSMSTTEHEAFFRKMLGDVAETTAPFDLLDVRG
                     DGRAVAEARLPLTAASAARIRREAQRHRVSAASLFHLAWALVLGKLVGRDDVVFGTVLF
                     GRMQSGAGGDRTFGMFINTLPFRAELKRLGVEQCLRSVHATLTELIHHEHASLSLAQRC
                     SRLPNDAPLFSTLLNYRYSERQEDEAADGAWEGVDVIKSEERTNYPLGISVNDLGQEFE
                     LVAHVSASVDASRICEYMKTAIDGLVDALEQGSKRPIVDVPVLGAAERGRLLEWGANDR
                     RFSDVEPVHRLFERQARSHPEAVAVTFEGASLTYGELNARANRLAHRLIALGVKPDGLV
                     GVAMERSLEMVVGLLAVLKAGGAYVPLDPDYPADRLAYMAQDSGIALLLTQARVKERLS
                     FAAGLTTLELDRLDVDDQSDLDPSVAVHAESLAYVIYTSGSTGWPKGVAIRHRSLASCM
                     MWMQDAYGLAGADAVLHKAPFGFDVSVWEIFWPLTSGARLVVANPGDHRDPERIVELIR
                     RHEITTLNFVPAMLQAFLAHEGVEERTRLRHVICGGEAMPAATQREALQRLHGASLENL
                     YGPTETTIHVTQWRCRDDGRSRVPIGRPIAETQAHVLDEGLAPTPVGVSGELYIGGELL
                     ARGYLHRAGLSAERFIADPFDDRGGRLYRTGDLARWSSEGELEYLGRLDDQVKVRGFRV
                     ELGEIEAQLLAQSEVREAAVVAQAGPGGSRLVGYVSAASGRTIDPSALRARLRERLPDH
                     MTPSAIVVLESLPLNANGKIDRKALPAAEFVSDRGYEAPQGEVEEALAAIWAETLGVER
                     IGRNDNFFELGGDSISALRVVTSARSRNIRGLTLTLRDLIGNPTIHAISARRNSTMLLN
                     QRVFEREPLFCIHSALGTVLGYLSLAKSLNGVRSVYGLSCRTLVDPSHRDVSLDTMADD
                     YVELMRATQNDGPYHLLGWSLGGILATLIAARLERIGQEVRFLGLIDPPLPSGLARQVA
                     TGDWREGYAYLLGRVGEKSGEHLQIPDEISDPLDSEQPLLEWTRSLINAGLLRPQGQYA
                     GLEAEDLTRACLISRTLGLATEQFSGSLPPVAAPVYCWWSKGRQRAVIDEVSSQLRTAR
                     IFHSFTESDHESIVSSPALLNSLAELMRVLTIDS"
     CDS             37303..37629
                     /locus_tag="METTRDRAFT_RS26490"
                     /protein_id="WP_024750083.1"
                     /translation="MRIAELGAPVSQLSFFLTRLEPITLPNDIIRELDRQRLQPFRARI
                     TFDLIKMKKLLDQYASGYAVPRDVVENDPQHMVVVTELPQHGSHRGLCIEHEWSVREAM
                     LQSI"
     CDS             complement(38057..41353)
                     /locus_tag="METTRDRAFT_RS0223365"
                     /protein_id="WP_024750084.1"
                     /translation="MERFGSTSAENRRVFYDKMRSEGVALSQLPIVPRPAGAGGGETPS
                     AAQLRQWFLWRLAPSSTAYHISGALRLEGVLDVSALWASFAALVERHESLRTVFRADAE
                     GRVEQHIFAAMPIEAPLIDLGEVAEAEREGRMRERAQAICDLPFDLTQGPLLRVAVIRT
                     GEKEHVLVVVMHHIVSDGWSMQIIVEEFVAQYRARLRGEAAALEPLPIQYADYAAWQRN
                     WLEAGEKERQLSYWRGQLGAEHPVLQLPTDHPRKAEGGYRAGRYAVEAPARLIAALQRR
                     AQAEEATLFMALLAGLQALLHRYAGESDIRVGVPIANRHRAETEGVVGFFVNTQVLRNV
                     VEPRRSFSHLLRRTREAALGAQAHQDLPFEQLVEALQPDRNLGTNPLFQVMFNHQRQDR
                     RALQDLPGLRLTELSLGDQGAQFELAVDSVEDSDGRLMVTFSYARELFDAATIERMAGH
                     YMALLEALAERPDQAVGDVDLLGAAERGRLLEWGANDRRFSDVEPVHRLFERQARSHPE
                     AVAVTFEGASLTYGELNARANRLAHRLIALGVKPDGLVGVAVERSLEMVVSLLAVLKAG
                     GAYVPLDPDYPADRLAYMAQDSGIALLLTQARVKERLSFAAGLTTLELDRLDVDDQSDL
                     DPSVAVHAESLAYVIYTSGSTGRPKAVMVRHEALGHFLLSMRERLEVARHDILVAVTSL
                     SFDIAALELYLPLIAGARTIMASREDARDGRRLARLMEQSRATMLQCTPATWRLLRSSQ
                     WKGPPDLEFKGLCGGEALPADLARDLTSVGVVLWNMYGPTETTIWSAMGRVSGRVSLGS
                     AIASTQLRVLDDDLSPTPIGVVGELHVAGVGLARGYLNRPAGSAERFVVDPFDDCGGRM
                     YRTGDLARWSKDGELEFLGRIDDQVKVRGFRIELGEIEMQLLAQPGVREAVVTAQTGPA
                     GPRLVGYVSASSGETLDSSSLRDRVRAALPDYMTPNAIVVLESLPLNANGKIDRKALPA
                     AEFVSDSGYEAPQGEVEEALAAIWAEVLSVERVGRRDDFFDLGGHSLLASQVVALLASR
                     HACEVSVRLLFESPALHECAAGLSPSWSTTAGSRCNRLARMDSLMSEFEV"
     CDS             complement(41380..47757)
                     /locus_tag="METTRDRAFT_RS0223370"
                     /protein_id="WP_051418962.1"
                     /translation="MLDVSALWASFAALVERHESLRTVFRADAEGRVEQHILAAMPIEA
                     PLIDLGEVAEAEREGRMRERAQAICDLPFDLTQGPLLRVAVIRTGEKEHVLVVVMHHIV
                     SDGWSMQIIVEEFVAQYRARLRGEAAALEPLPIQYADYAAWQRNWLEAGEKERQLSYWR
                     GQLGAEHPVLQLPTDHPRKAEGSYRAGRYAVEAPARLIAALQRRAQAEEATLFMALLAG
                     LQALLHRYAGESDIRVGVPIANRHRAETEGVVGFFVNTQVLRNVVEPRRSFSHLLRRTR
                     EAALGAQARQDLPFEQLVEALQPDRNLGTNPLFQVMFNHQRQDRRALQDLPGLRLTELS
                     LGDQGAQFELAVDSVEDSDGRLMVTFSYARELFDAATIERMAGHYMALLEALAERPDQA
                     VGDVDLLGAAERGRLLEWGANDRRFSDVEPVHRLFERQARSHPEAVAVTFEGASLTYGE
                     LNARANRLAHRLIALGVKPDGLVGVAVERSLEMVVSLLAVLKAGGAYVPLDPDYPADRL
                     AYMAQDSGIALLLTQARVKERLSFAAGLTTLELDRLDVDDQSDLDPSVAVHAESLAYVI
                     YTSGSTGWPKGVAIRHRSLASCMMWMQDAYGLAGADAVLHKAPFGFDVSVWEIFWPLTS
                     GARLVVANPGDHRDPERIVELIRRHEITTLNFVPAMLQAFLAHEGVEERTRLRHVICGG
                     EAMPAATQREALQRLHGASLENLYGPTETTIHVTQWRCRDDGRSRVPIGRPIAETQAHV
                     LDEGLAPTPVGVSGELYIGGELLARGYLHRAGLSAERFIADPFDDRGGRLYRTGDLARW
                     SSEGELEYLGRLDDQVKVRGFRVELGEIEAQLLAQSEVREAAVVAQAGPGGSRLVGYVS
                     AASGRTIDPSALRARLRERLPDHMTPSAIVVLESLPLNANGKIDRKALPAAEFVSDRGY
                     EAPQGEVEEALAAIWAETLGVERIGRNDNFFELGGDSILSLQIVARLHRAGWKISPRQM
                     FERQTIAEMAPWAENASENEEYPTRRRPNVPLLELSRAEIETLAIPVESIEDILPLTPM
                     QQGMLLHTLLDPESGMYLMQDRFNIHSALDIDALWRSWDVAFQEHAALRAGFVWQGMET
                     PCQIIHRNVTLPKERLDLRHLERSEAVAHIEQILEKELATGFDMSKAPLIRLRLAQISD
                     HEFHLVLSFHHMLMDAWCSGLLMGEVLSAYDRLTEAGEPPPSPAPSIPYRDFLAWLMRQ
                     DRDAAIRYWREKLAGFNQVTRLPINRRGPAGAAGSRMVNVRTALSAEQTQRLHTVSKHE
                     RITPNTLVQGAWALVLAYYSGLREVLFGVTVAGRPAELPELHRTIGLFINTIPLRVRLP
                     DPGSATSVAEWLRSLLSQNLEARDFAYLPLVEVHGLTGMSHDQSLFDSLFVFENAPVDV
                     SLIARAKQWSVHDASSRTHTNYPITVVVVPEDELLLQITYDERFFDAAVAEQLMRSFRH
                     IVERLIGAPAAPLDAVGALADSERLSLIASGRGPDRAHPFELGFVGLFERQAAIHGGRV
                     AARCGGRSITYESLDASTNRIAWLLLDANVIPGRTALVFAERGIGFLEIVVGCFKAGAA
                     YLAVDVDTPVQRLAQIVASSDAQVIVVGPGCAALLGPVLSLLPAPFVAPRIIDSSLAES
                     MSHARLPVVPVHPDLPAYVIFTSGSTGEPKGAVVTSRGMLNNQLSKIDLFALGCDDVIA
                     QTALQSFDISVWQLLCGLLCGACVEIVPTIVTRDPVALLDLLEERGVTVFECVPSMMQA
                     LMEGAPLSLPKLRVTLVTGEAAKLSHVQVWRDRYRHTTLVNAYGPAECADDVALHVKLP
                     GEALDATDSWTEGTFPIGRAVDNIRLCVLDDNLDPAPAGVPGELYVAGIGVGQGYLQRP
                     ELTAERFVADLFSGVDGARMYRTGDIVRRGFDGVLHYLGRSDSQVKIRGHRIELGEVEA
                     LLVQHGDVQDAVVTVCAEAVQGQRLVAYVVPAPSSDDVEEDLFGKLRAYMEQRLPDYMA
                     PTIWMRLDALPTTANGKVDRRALPRPEFSSHCRSFRAPATETQRCLADIWRQVLNVDRV
                     GLDDNFFELGGHSLSAMQVIARIQNTLRQDIPINILISSPTLERFSSSVDERGGRVSDH
                     TLEHLDSFLSALENS"
     CDS             complement(48006..51320)
                     /locus_tag="METTRDRAFT_RS0223375"
                     /protein_id="WP_024750086.1"
                     /translation="MPETNKRAERRARLSPEQRVELAMRLRGESDVAAVRHVIPRRRHD
                     QHGPLSFAQQRLWFLWKLDPDGVAYNLSGGLHLIGALDVAALRVALDGLVARHESLRTV
                     FREGHDGGVEQIVSPRSEIVLPYVDVSGGDAETRERRICDEALQLRVTPFDLGAGPLMR
                     AALFRAEMDEHRLIVVMHHIISDAQSTQIMLDELPELYRASLRKETPQLPESAIRYIDY
                     AAWQREWMAGPEGERQLGWWKAQLSNGAPALALATDRPRNADGRYAAATHAVEMHDGLA
                     ARLRQRTQSFGATLFIGLLAAVQALLFRYTGDEDIRVGVPIANRNRAEIAGTVGFFVNT
                     QVLRAELDGRVTLADLLRRTRDAAFGAQAHQDLPFERLVEVLQPVRSDVQTPMFHLVFN
                     HLRRESGGLRAWPGASAQRLDFDAQAAQFELTLETCEDSDGRLMVTFSYARELFDAATI
                     ERMAGRYMALLEALAERPDQAVGDVDLLGAAERGRLLEWGANDRRFSDVEPVHRLFERQ
                     ARSHPEAVAVTFEGASLTYGELNARANRLAHRLIALGVKPDGLVGVAVERSLEMVVSLL
                     AVLKAGGAYVPLDPDYPADRLAYMAQDSGIALLLTQARVKERLSFAAGLTTLELDRLDV
                     DDQSDLDPSVAVHAESLAYVIYTSGSTGRPKGVAIRHRSLASCMMWMQDAYGLAGADAV
                     LHKAPFGFDVSVWEIFWPLTSGARLVVANPGDHRDPERIVELIRRHEITTLNFVPAMLQ
                     AFLAHEGVEERTRLRHVICGGEAMPAATQREALQRLHGASLENLYGPTETTIHVTQWRC
                     RDDGRSRVPIGRPIAETQAHVLDEGLAPTPVGVSGELYIGGELLARGYLHRAGLSAERF
                     IADPFDDRGGRLYRTGDLARWSSEGELEYLGRLDDQVKVRGFRVELGEIEAQLLAQSEV
                     REAAVVAQAGPGGSRLVGYVSAASGRTIDPSALRARLRERLPDHMTPSAIVVLESLPLN
                     ANGKIDRKALPAAEFVSDRGYEAPQGEVEEALAAIWAETLGVERIGRNDNFFELGGDSI
                     SAVQLVTRARRRLRVNLAVRDVFENSTLTEMARGVRVAGEEALLEINCFIDNLEGV"
     CDS             complement(51330..55856)
                     /locus_tag="METTRDRAFT_RS0223380"
                     /protein_id="WP_003615165.1"
                     /translation="MSGSSEAQTGVEIAVVGMAGRFPDAPDVEVLWRNVCDGVESVRPL
                     SDASLRACGVAAAALADPSYVKNGVVLPDVDLFDADFFGYSPREAERIDPQQRLFLETA
                     WQALEHAGYGAGAGSALVGVYAGSGPSLYLLRHLLPSIDLRESDIASVLGLLNGSDHDS
                     LATRVAYKLDLRGPAVCVQTACSTSLAAVHLACRGLLNHEADMALAGGVWLNLLQGRGY
                     RYQPGAILSPDGHCRAFDAAAAGTTIGSGVGVVVLKRLAEAITDGDTIHAVIKGSAINN
                     DGAAKVGYTAPSIDGQTAVVLAALAMADVGADTIDYVEAHGTGTTLGDPIEIAALTEAF
                     RAGPDRKGHCAIGSVKTNVGHLDAAAGVTALIKTVMALERRILPPSRNFERSNPQIDFA
                     NGPFYVNTEAKPWPESATPRRAGVSSFGMGGTNVHLVLEEAPSASDGVEAPESVASSGR
                     LHALMLSTGSASSLDAAGLELARHFELRPDQRMADVAYTLREGRKRFDHRAVALVRDRE
                     AAIRALTRRDPTAFFKGEALSARPTVAFLFPGQGAQHVDMGRALYERDFGFRETIDHCC
                     ELLRPHLGQDLRALLYPVAGEADAATRLARTDIAQPALFVVEYALAQWWMRQGVRPDAM
                     LGHSVGEYVAACVAGVFALEDALAVIAARGRLMQAMEPGAMLTVGMAEVELPADLTGCE
                     LAAVNASDVCVLSGPTTAIDSAERALAGRGVAVRRLHVSRAFHSVMVEPMLGAFEALLS
                     CIALSAPQIPFVSNLTGRWITADDARDPAYWARHLRGVVRFADGLDELLAKPDRVLLEV
                     GPGETLCAFARRHPGLGRRPALASQRHPRQAGQDADQPARCVAQLWIAGVDVEAADLLR
                     GVSGRRVPLPTYPFERRSYWVETPKERSGATPDKPGFAAGNIADWFYAPTWKRIRPPSA
                     TSGERRSGCILVMGDSGNDLTERLHGALQVAAGRVVVRAERGPEFARLGERRYAVRIGA
                     RDDMEQLLRHIDAETGPLSDICHMWNVDLCDTPPLDEALERGFFSLLALAQALGTTGGR
                     KVSLTVVASRLWDVTGAEPSCPEKATLLGPCKVIPQEYPHIACRVIDVPPPTDSGALER
                     LARQIAAEIGAPVEEPIVAYRGAHRWARTFEPLRIETPSSSLLRKNGVYLITGGLGGVG
                     HALARYLAERWQARLALVGRNILPDQTEAAAELEALGAEVLILRADVTDATQLRAVVDE
                     TRRCFGDLHGVVHAAGVAGGGMIAQRQRAAVEKVFAPKIRGLRNLMATLDGKSLDFVLL
                     CSSLSAITGDFGQVDYCAANCFLDALASEETRRGKTPILSVNWDAWRGVGMAASQSLPD
                     GVGIAPTQAGPLLERLLSDPLGARVVISTIDLDQQFAQARCALANRLSSVLPTKQRAHP
                     RPDLQTIYVPPSDELEERLLDLWEEFLGISSIGIEDNLFELGGDSLLAIQLLAKVRHAY
                     GVEIHPAAFFERPTTAALALLVEEALIEEIETEAVDPETAQRSSATV"
     CDS             complement(55853..61180)
                     /locus_tag="METTRDRAFT_RS0223385"
                     /protein_id="WP_003615167.1"
                     /translation="MTTRPASHGSAFDDPANFVECLQRLAATRPEDEALTVVVERNGEV
                     VETTSTYRAFVLRVQALAAVLQRRFETGDRVMILLDNDENYAVGLFACFHAGVIAVPVF
                     PPESTRPQHLARLAGIAADARARGVLTASALLAQVGAAAGHFGALELVVVDEVDPAGAG
                     DWRPREPAAADIAFLQYTSGSTSAPKGVMVTHDNLMANERAIREGLSIGADDKLGVWSP
                     LFHDMGLIGGLLQPFYSGIPCVLSSPRFFLERPLRWLEMISRHRVTISGGPDFAYRLCL
                     DRIKETQLERLDLSCWRVAYTGAEPVRPDTMEAFVERFASAGFRADAVHPCYGLAEATL
                     YVTGGGRGAGISVNRFDGEALAMRRVATNVDGVALVGCGASPSRHEIRIVEPQTGESAE
                     EGAIGEIWAAGPSIAAGYWNKPRESAEAFVERDGVRWLRTGDLGFLHDSQLFVAGRLKD
                     MIIVRGHNIYPQDVERAVETEVEAVRKGRVTAFAVAMDGQEGVGVAAEVSLGLQKLVPA
                     QALVDAVSAAVSEQCGEAPKVVVLLNPGALPKTSSGKLQRAACRNGWAERSLDAYALFE
                     GGRFVFGDGRTGSGPATGERASGDETHALAEIWREALGHESTRRYAEDAHFFTLGGSSL
                     AAARLAARVSQKWDIDFTVRHVFERPRLQEQAEGVRACQSAGARTTRIPVLPPERRGEP
                     SPLSPAQQRQWFLWRLDPQSTAYHIQCVLRIAGALDVDVMREAVAELGRRHDSLRCVFR
                     ARTDGEAEQIVRADVSLDLKLIDLRDVAKDRREARAAETLRELDAQRFDLTCGPLARAA
                     LVRLDDQAYVLALVTHHIVSDGASMQILVDDLAALYAARVAGASPPQSPALHYTDYAAW
                     RREHPDVEAHERQLAFWRERLDVAPGEAQPVLALQTDHPRPTVARYAAGHHRFELPADV
                     LIGLRRQAESRGATLFMALLAAFQALLHRYTGQNDIRVGVPVANRGRPELRSVVGLFVN
                     TLVLRTVVDGRMSFSHVLEEVREAAIGAQANQDLPFEQLVEALQPERSLSHSPLFQVMF
                     NHLQADYGEFAYRTGLAVEGQLLSEQAAQFELTLDTREHSDGRVSAHLTYARELFEPSR
                     IERLAGHYLALLRTLSDRPELALGEIVIQNAEELRRLAQLGENRERYPSAEPVHRLIER
                     RAAQQPDATALILGAATMSYGELDRRANRLAHRLIALDVGPERRVGLAVERSIDMIVGL
                     LAVLKAGGAFVPLDPRYPAKRLADMMEDSRIELVLTQIHVRERLGVGPAKTVLAVDELD
                     LRTEPDHAPSMTLHGKALAYVIYTSGSTGRAKGVAVAHHALAEHARLSAAFSSLVPDDR
                     MLQFATLSFDGFIEQLFPPLLVGASVVLRGPELWSPDEFLHELRERRISIVDLPTAYWL
                     TLIQSFARADRKDYGSLREVHIGGEAMPSEAAPIWREAGLCDVKLLNTYGPTEAVVVAS
                     LLDCAPFIAGERAPPLHMPIGRPLPGRSLRVLDADLQPAPLGVAGELCIGGPLLARGYL
                     DRPGLTAERFVADPFDAAGGRLYRTGDRVRWNVDGDLEYLGRLDQQVKIRGFRVEPGEI
                     EAKLLAQPEVREAVVVAKDARLLAYVSPQAGQAIDVIELRARLASMLPDYLTPGSIMLL
                     ESLPLGPNGKLDRRALPAPERPSQLAFEAPQGEVEEVLARLWAETLGIERVGRRDNFFE
                     LGGHSLLLLKLHQRLDGQGFAVAPSVIDFFRYPTIESLAAFLSGRAAAGDSRQMIAERA
                     ARQRQAFLPRRPSAERTRT"
     CDS             complement(61207..62184)
                     /locus_tag="METTRDRAFT_RS0223390"
                     /protein_id="WP_003615168.1"
                     /translation="MIELKSRFVRKAPPGSDLPALIEPAERGEPLLEALPRLRSEIEAQ
                     VATVGGVLLRGFDVPSVESFRAFATAFDHPLLSYEFGSTPRTEVGGGVYTTTEYPAHQS
                     IPLHNEQAYTRMWPMKAWFHCVTPAAEGGETPIADSRSIYRRMPARIRDRFAPGIVYVR
                     NYGDFDVCWQKVFNSERRDDVEAFCRKAGINWEWKADGDLRTFQLCQAIETHPVTGETV
                     WFNQAHLFHISNLQVEVRESLEDLLGVENLPRNAFFADGSPIPDEMLDDVRAVLDAESV
                     SFPWEKGDVMMLDNMLVAHARAPFKGPRNVVVAMAGSHSNLGRF"
     CDS             complement(62237..62977)
                     /locus_tag="METTRDRAFT_RS0223395"
                     /protein_id="WP_024750087.1"
                     /translation="MGTPFIDLLALPCAGASATMYLRWRRSMPPWIRVVPVELPGRGIR
                     MGEPFVEDFDRLVAQISDEHAASMRGRYALFGHSMGALLAYCVAQRQHALAGPLPRAVF
                     VSASPAPSRRDPGRFVGKDDDAALIADLRKQGGTPEEVFASSELLRLTLNTLAADYRVC
                     ASFRYRAGEPIFAPIHVFAGREDDIAAERIEAWRREAGDVCTLDWFDGGHFFIRQQEQQ
                     VIAAVVRELTHRFSGADHVATASA"
     CDS             complement(62989..63243)
                     /locus_tag="METTRDRAFT_RS0223400"
                     /protein_id="WP_003615171.1"
                     /translation="MSTSCFDREDETFIVLVNHEEQYSIWPHWKAVPGGWKAVEGVKGD
                     KKTVLEYVEKTWTDMRPLSLRKWMDEQAAKTAQRSTANA"
     CDS             63406..63867
                     /locus_tag="METTRDRAFT_RS26495"
                     /protein_id="WP_051418963.1"
                     /translation="MQSLQCKRPRKAAPFRAAQSRLDDRIDKFPHGKMQNCGRLFVMSK
                     RGGSGPAEGEVPMASSSLNVPSAASGVTQVLSQDEVCVGAAWPGPLRTQVFFVAAQTKG
                     AVIAPVTALRASADGGTTVGVIDADSTARRAPRSWRSSPSSPRRAIRSY"
     CDS             63819..65204
                     /locus_tag="METTRDRAFT_RS0223405"
                     /protein_id="WP_051418964.1"
                     /translation="MALFAELAAEGHTVILITHDLEIAKAADRIIEIRDGTIISDDESE
                     VVKRDADFAQPGLDDDVGSSFLLDIREAVHAGGRTLAANPFRTGLTLLGIILGIASVIA
                     LLAIGEGAKRAVLSQLAVFGTNRMYVIPGGGSGHGLAGRLLAADADIVRDVPNIAAAMP
                     YLEGQVLVRAGNVDYGANGVAITTDFPRILNWSVEAGVFFAKEDERALATVATIGSKLA
                     ARLFSDGENPIGKMILVNDVPFQVIGVLSSKGALSGNSDDDDTIVFPFSTGSIRVFGKK
                     ELSWISVLVDDLARADETADAIAAVLEKAHHAHDFRVFNKAATIEAQNRTQDALTLLLG
                     FTAAISLFVGGIGVMNVMLMAVTERTREIGIRMATGARTIDILRQFLTEAMMISGAGGL
                     VGAVIGVAAGVGGSLAFGMPVIFSGAAILGAVAGAVVTGLVFGFMPALRAARLEPVAAL
                     ARE"
     CDS             complement(65218..65697)
                     /locus_tag="METTRDRAFT_RS0223410"
                     /protein_id="WP_003616157.1"
                     /translation="MAPLRGWGAKGVRLRGFAPHGHWRTLTFLGALRHDRLAAPCVFDG
                     PINGESFRAYVEQQLVPALRPGDIVIMDNLGSHKSAAVRRAIRAAGARLWYLPPYSPDL
                     NPIEQAFAKIKHWMRQAQKRTIDDTWRHVGSLVEAIEPGECANYLANAGYASVKM"
     CDS             complement(65795..66166)
                     /locus_tag="METTRDRAFT_RS0223415"
                     /protein_id="WP_003616156.1"
                     /translation="MVRPLSNDLRERVVAASAAGESCRSVAQRFGVAVSSVVKWSQRHR
                     STGSVAPAKIGGRRKPTLEPHRAFILERIGQTPHLTLHGLKDELAARGVKVSHNAVWLF
                     LRREGLSFKKNAVRPRAGA"
     CDS             complement(66638..67309)
                     /locus_tag="METTRDRAFT_RS0223425"
                     /protein_id="WP_024750089.1"
                     /translation="MIDFKGSHFERDVILWGVRWYVAYPMSYRQLEEMMEERGVEVDHS
                     TLNRWVVKYAPLLEKQFHTRKRSIGSSWRLDETYVKVKGCWKYLYRAVDKAGGTVDFLL
                     TAKRDCKAALRFLRKAIDQHGEPEKITIDKSGANTAAIERYNAEHEADIEIRRIKYLNN
                     IVEQDHRAVKRVTRPMLGFKSFRSAAATLSGIELMHMIRKDQLRTRGELRPAQQFYALA
                     A"
     CDS             68784..69074
                     /locus_tag="METTRDRAFT_RS0223435"
                     /protein_id="WP_051418969.1"
                     /translation="MRESLAPGARVADVARKYRICAQQLTQWRRQARTGRLALVTDGPA
                     EFVEIELEQPAAHSEGDAKIEIVVGKVVLRLEQDTASTRIAEIMTALERGA"
     CDS             69071..69424
                     /locus_tag="METTRDRAFT_RS0223440"
                     /protein_id="WP_003615375.1"
                     /translation="MIIPSQGLRIVLAVRPIDFRCGHDALAALAQNKLGLDPHSGLIVV
                     FRSKRMDRLKILLWDGTGLVLIYKRLGEGGFSWPQISDGVLQLSRIQFEALFDGLHWKR
                     VGERIVATPTAAS"
     CDS             complement(70327..71946)
                     /locus_tag="METTRDRAFT_RS0223455"
                     /protein_id="WP_003615380.1"
                     /translation="MIERFGELPDDVDELKALARDALARVDRSETDAQALRSQTSSLTA
                     KVEDLTQTNAVAKAEIDRLTSIIKTLHRDRFGKRSEKLGADDAEQQSFVFEEVETGLAA
                     IDARLAAKADSKPRKTPRDKPRFPSHLERVEEILEPEVPEELQGKERVEIGREESVRLD
                     VVRARFRLIVTIRPKYAYKDPAAILQAPAPEHIVEAGLPTEALLAQVAVSKYADGLPLY
                     RQEAIYLRDGVELGRSLIAQWMGAVGFHFEPLAAHVLARIREGERIFADETTLPTLSPG
                     AGKTKTSWLWAYARDDRPFGGAGPPMVAYRFEESRSGDCAARHLGDYRGILQCDGYAGY
                     RKLAGAPHSNGLRLAGCWAHLRRRFFELHANGESIVATATVEQMKLLWAVEEEVRGQPP
                     QARLAARRATSGDIVQASFDLWERELPRISGKSKLAEAIRYARSHRAVLGLFLDDGRVE
                     IDSNIVERAIRPQAITRKNSLFAGSAGGGRTWASIATMLQTCKVNGVDPYAWAQQTLER
                     IADRWSNKNIEALMPWNFKPTE"
     CDS             complement(72029..72373)
                     /locus_tag="METTRDRAFT_RS0223460"
                     /protein_id="WP_003615381.1"
                     /translation="MIPPGARVLLRAAAVDFRKGPEGLVSLVQDAGADPFDGSLYVFRA
                     KRADRIKIVWWDGSGLCLFAKRLEHSHFCWPTAGSHEIRLSYAQVMALVEGLDWRRVRA
                     VEAPAPQSAG"
     CDS             complement(72370..72747)
                     /locus_tag="METTRDRAFT_RS0223465"
                     /protein_id="WP_003613712.1"
                     /translation="MSTPMRRTDTNQFIEVRAERLEGAPVGERRRWSEDFKDRAITASL
                     EPGTNVSALARSLDITPSQLFGWRRAAALRAEKIERQAPAEPRAAKTRRVEIELGGAVV
                     RVNADISEADLRRLLRAVREA"
     CDS             complement(74702..75490)
                     /locus_tag="METTRDRAFT_RS0223480"
                     /protein_id="WP_003615388.1"
                     /translation="MARLPIAESWVVVTGASSGLGRAAALCLAGSYKAKPILVGRRMDR
                     LLDLQSEIELRFGIASEVVSADQSTEEGRSRIAAKIEELDATAALLAAGLTSVGRFDAN
                     NISDYHSLIETNVLGFTDLLARIVSIFKLRRSETAILAISSLGAETSLPYQAVYGASKA
                     YMNTLIQALSIELRGTSVSVGAFLPGGIDTAMAAQSDLRWGRMGLMDVDRCAASAVEAL
                     LRRRYMTVPGLGNRVAYLASRTLPRSLIGRAASFPYRRPQ"
     CDS             complement(75790..77058)
                     /locus_tag="METTRDRAFT_RS0223485"
                     /protein_id="WP_003615390.1"
                     /translation="MTDFPRCALLVVPMLLSCVSAPAEAARKGPPPQTTVAFATGEIPM
                     ILDAGRVLLDVAFETPEGGTRKALVWFNMGMAAPVLTRTLYQELAIDRGRPLRFWVGDR
                     AIMADAGGVVNGDGGLGVPDFRHLFAPKPVEAMLPASLLQQFIVTLDYGRHALAIAEPG
                     TRKPEGVAVPCEVNSKTGVIAIEVKIGDSVYPLALDAGSGYSWVRGDVARGWMAQHPEW
                     RRAFGAVGPANANMVDFAFEKDGVVFRVPRITVGALSLDNVGALATAPILGVFVDGLLG
                     DFFWDNWRKAAPTPVIGWLGGNVLKDYKLTIDYPNRMTYWRKQRSIDLHGLDQPGLTLV
                     RRDDRYFIGNLVRKASAEGADEAIEGAEIGDELVAVDGAEIRGASREAVLSKLHGAPGE
                     RRRLLLERDGARIEIDAAITGYE"
     CDS             complement(77083..77319)
                     /locus_tag="METTRDRAFT_RS0223490"
                     /protein_id="WP_003615392.1"
                     /translation="MPIIMRLDVMLAKRRIRSKTLAQAIGITEANLSLLKSGKVNGVRF
                     STLAAICRYLDCQPGDLMEYTPDDEVGSLKDAV"
     CDS             complement(77319..77774)
                     /locus_tag="METTRDRAFT_RS0223495"
                     /protein_id="WP_051418965.1"
                     /translation="MAALLYDGPLLSFGPGGLWIGRAPEPAGGRVALSAFAPSQRLAGA
                     VAICLLTTPIMFILHEARGLFRLYADGIVFAFENARRIKFMGVGLILYSAAPFVANRVI
                     ILAGVTSDPIWFHLDEVMSLIFGTLAFVIADVMEFGREIEQERDGFV"
     CDS             complement(77907..78578)
                     /locus_tag="METTRDRAFT_RS0223500"
                     /protein_id="WP_003616345.1"
                     /translation="MIDFKGSHFERDVILWGVRWYVAYPMSYRQLEEMMEERGVEVDHS
                     TLNRWVVKYAPLLEKQFHTRKRSIGSSWRLDETYVKVKGCWKYLYRAVDKAGGTVDFLL
                     TAKRDCKAALRFLRKAIGQHGEPEKITIDKSGANTAAIERYNAEHEADIEIRRIKYLNN
                     IVEQDHRAVKRVTRPMLGFKSFRSAAATLSGIELMHMIRKGQLRTTGELRPAQQFYALV
                     A"
     CDS             79071..79274
                     /locus_tag="METTRDRAFT_RS26500"
                     /protein_id="WP_051418966.1"
                     /translation="MRPPTASEQLDELLGYHVPMGRPPKHDLSTWTVTDDWPRPVPVTQ
                     AEIEVFEQWFGDLFDELFGPEG"
     CDS             79362..79610
                     /locus_tag="METTRDRAFT_RS0223515"
                     /protein_id="WP_003615266.1"
                     /translation="MLTINLRDAKAGFSSLVDEVVKGEIVTITRHGKPVAALVSVEAAE
                     IARKALERKRAGLVSYLRTFPGGEFPRNRKPSRDVEL"
     CDS             79607..80068
                     /locus_tag="METTRDRAFT_RS0223520"
                     /protein_id="WP_003615267.1"
                     /translation="MSGFLLDTNVVSMLAPSRAKASADFLDWLDRMDGDGRLFLSVVSI
                     HEIEKGIALLDHKGATAKAASLKVWLSGLVSTYDDKIIGFDAQAAAIGGRLEAKALTAG
                     HDPGMADAVIAGIAAAHELIVVTRNTKHFLPFGIAVLSPNEATAQGDPA"
     CDS             complement(82195..82632)
                     /locus_tag="METTRDRAFT_RS0223530"
                     /protein_id="WP_024750094.1"
                     /translation="MTWLRPAQLHRALAAGKGDVLLVMRPPRPLDADLLNTLDSIAKAE
                     AGFRSLADTWSDITTLHGKLMLAVLGGHAEFERELIRARTGEGRSRAKAQGVHMGRPPA
                     LNRHQRKEALAPLAKGTATQTDLVSGSRITRLAPKIFYSSL"
     CDS             82821..84230
                     /locus_tag="METTRDRAFT_RS0223535"
                     /protein_id="WP_003615273.1"
                     /translation="MALTLTRIEALAPDQASLAAARKLLKPSSWPTLASDEQGLVWGEA
                     QGFGSAPYRVIVCETDAGYKCTCPSRKFPCKHSLALMWLRVEGQASFAQGEAPQWVRDW
                     TARRRGPSAESAEQPPRETSIAKAILDENATAETAPEAEARAAALREKNRKAREAGVLA
                     GLDELDVWLKDQIERGLAVFVVDAASSCRKMAERLVDAKAPGLATRLDSLPARLFGLGE
                     ALRPQAAAEELGLLHLIAEAYRRQATLDAPLRDDVRQMIGWTQTREALLADSGALRVSG
                     RWRVFLTRAIVQPDRLRRVETWLLRERDAQGPRFALLLDFVPLSGGGNVFGYSTGDGFE
                     AELVFYGSPVPLRALVARQIGPSAQSSAAPLPQQSLGRAFETYRSALAARPWLDIWPMA
                     FHGARVRRAASGTFLVDETDAGFALPLASEQDAAAPGLAMASRLDGVGLWDGRVFLLAE
                     ASSDLGRWTQA"
     CDS             84215..85657
                     /locus_tag="METTRDRAFT_RS0223540"
                     /protein_id="WP_024750095.1"
                     /translation="MDAGMRRAAVSSLLPGFVVGTSRRALDYSRLAVPPADPKADLKAL
                     ALLATALRFAPPPAPETYFAVSPRDSGRRLVTQEQRALMLRLFASGKPALAPQDDLAFA
                     VALAMERARVAPHPFDFHRLEPFLRAHAERFGADALAFIERDKAIEERRSYFDAEFIVD
                     DNWIDATPARRGDFLERRRLSDAPRARELAEAVWSGESADMRFRLLKAFRVGLCVEDRA
                     FLEGLAKDRAPKVRDLAARLLGKLAGADPMLAEAMKRIRVGSRGLLRKRLALTMELPAT
                     VAKNNWRQWVRETFSEIEIADFVSALGATEEEAIEAAKGDAPLLGAMLLMTLRARRFDL
                     FRKVAPLGADPLWLLIEDFFADSLDLPPDDRQSFAAAILQAEAPDARGGGVLAQAMSRL
                     LRILEAPLAAPTFDHLFQLVAKADAQAVEAAAQPRLVALAPAEFHPRLRSRLEANASDE
                     AAQSLVALDLLDSLESISTHGQ"
     CDS             85659..86741
                     /locus_tag="METTRDRAFT_RS0223545"
                     /protein_id="WP_024750096.1"
                     /translation="MNELKLRRPAEDIFVQELDALRRGDDRPRPENWLMSPQAAVTYLI
                     GGKAKDGTPISAKYVGNRRLVETAVATLATDRALLLLGLPGTAKSWVSEHLAAAVSGTS
                     KRLIQCTAGTDENQIRYGWNYAMLLAHGPSMDALVKTPLTRAMEDGSILRLEELTRMGS
                     DTQDTLITVLSEKTLPIPELDTAIDARRGFNVIATANNRDKGVNELSSALKRRFNVVVL
                     PSPATIEEETGIVVKRVRETVTGLGLPPIKSPDAELMRIVTLFRELRDGKTLNGKIKLK
                     TPSGSLSTAEAISVGVGAWAEAAHFGEGAMAAEHMAANLVGAVVKDPVQDMVALQEYLE
                     NVMRSREGWDDLYGAIRDVI"
     CDS             86746..88980
                     /locus_tag="METTRDRAFT_RS0223550"
                     /protein_id="WP_003615281.1"
                     /translation="MDSHLHLLGVRHHGPGSAALLVAALDRLDPAVVLIEGAPEGEALA
                     PHVRGDGLKPPVAMLFYAPGEAKRAVFAPFAEFSPEWQAMRWALARGRPLRFIDWPASV
                     SLAFTQKDEDAEAQRSDPLDLLAEAAGVANGEALWNTLVEESGGASDPVAAFAAIGEAM
                     TEARRHAEESGAPAARRDAIREAFMRLSIRKALQDFGGAVVAIVGAWHIDGLRAKVSPT
                     VDKATIKGLAKVKVEATWAPWTDSRLAFASGYGAGVVSPGWFRHLWRAYREETFEPLSF
                     AAGWQARTATLLRAEGFAASPAAAIEAARLTLSLCGLRDLATPGLDEMRDGALAALCNG
                     DPVPLRVVERRLYIGETIGEISGDAPQSPLARDLALWQKRVRLEPKDIESDIRLDLRTE
                     AGLAKSTLLHRLLLLGVSWGTLIEADAGRGTFREIWRLSWRPEFSVALAEALIYGVTIE
                     EAAGNIIRDRAAHCARVMDMAKIVRASLVADLPDAAGAAISALQALAVDASDLTDLMLA
                     IAPLASALRYGVARRLPEEALRALVHALAVEVNAGVRIGSRQLAADVAAARVAAMRGFD
                     EALAIFDAPDLVAGWRKALTLIVEDEQSAPAAAGFALRRLLDLGLWTAEAAAAAFVRRM
                     SAAPLEAGAFLEHFVAGGAEILLQDAALLALVDAFIVDLDDDSFLAALPLLRRAFSGFD
                     STARIRLIDGVAQGRRTLSHAPAPEPEEDDPAFAAALPLLLRILGLEAAS"
     CDS             88977..90146
                     /locus_tag="METTRDRAFT_RS0223555"
                     /protein_id="WP_003615283.1"
                     /translation="MTNDKERMRRWRLAVGGEEAEAALSDADQRLSRALGALYESDPKT
                     GRRGGLGASAPRVARWIDDIREFFPASVVEVIQKDAFERLNLKALLLDPEFIATLEPDV
                     HLVADLMSLRSAMPEKAKCSARLVVRHVVDELMRRLAHRMLETLRGALDRQKRTRRPRA
                     ADIDWRRTIGANLRHYQPEHRAIVPETLIGFARRSKQRADIDHVILCVDQSGSMAASVV
                     YASIFAAVMASLPAVRTSLVCFDTAIVDLTQQLADPVDVLFGVQLGGGTDINKALAYCE
                     GLVEQPAKTHLVLISDLFEGGSAKDMIARVASLKQAGVNVIVLLALSDLGRPGYDANHA
                     GLIAALDCPVFACTPDQFPGLMATALTRRDIGAWAAANDIAVVRATGRI"
     CDS             91967..92329
                     /locus_tag="METTRDRAFT_RS0223565"
                     /protein_id="WP_051418692.1"
                     /translation="MTLITGGERRRRWRNEDRTRILAAIAEPGAVVADVARREDVCTSL
                     VYKWRRAAQREASAAVCGFSPVIIEPAPRVATSQEQPLQESAAGVVEVELNDVRVKISA
                     TAPSSVIAATLKALRS"
     CDS             92380..92673
                     /locus_tag="METTRDRAFT_RS0223570"
                     /protein_id="WP_024750097.1"
                     /translation="MRRGMQGLALQVQEQLQRDPHAGDLYIFRGRRGDLAKILWHDGLG
                     LSLYAKRLDRGKFIWPSASAGAVSISAAQMAYMLEGIDWRNPQSTWRPASAG"
     CDS             94356..94589
                     /locus_tag="METTRDRAFT_RS0223580"
                     /protein_id="WP_003616132.1"
                     /translation="MHVNKVSHVTTIDRIAAQLSESVDFLHDVANEMEPEDGVIWVYGL
                     GDLEILAFTDFGIENLVELIKIHKEMKLPRER"
     CDS             complement(95204..95518)
                     /locus_tag="METTRDRAFT_RS0223585"
                     /protein_id="WP_003616216.1"
                     /translation="MQHAVIAHLRLIEDPFGSEREREIIADLTSELQHAINVGNVGEFD
                     GEEFGGGKCVIYMYGPNADQLFAVVEPILCATPLARGGFAIKRYGEAKDLNAAEVKVGL
                     "
     CDS             complement(96141..96812)
                     /locus_tag="METTRDRAFT_RS0223590"
                     /protein_id="WP_003616345.1"
                     /translation="MIDFKGSHFERDVILWGVRWYVAYPMSYRQLEEMMEERGVEVDHS
                     TLNRWVVKYAPLLEKQFHTRKRSIGSSWRLDETYVKVKGCWKYLYRAVDKAGGTVDFLL
                     TAKRDCKAALRFLRKAIGQHGEPEKITIDKSGANTAAIERYNAEHEADIEIRRIKYLNN
                     IVEQDHRAVKRVTRPMLGFKSFRSAAATLSGIELMHMIRKGQLRTTGELRPAQQFYALV
                     A"
     CDS             97168..97413
                     /locus_tag="METTRDRAFT_RS25770"
                     /protein_id="WP_040567915.1"
                     /translation="MLERLEGAMASGQRVTGADAIFYTHEAAEATMMGRGLSYDAAHAA
                     SLEKYGVSPFSVYHPDVIRSMPEHFNSNWYKFWGIK"
     CDS             97413..97955
                     /locus_tag="METTRDRAFT_RS0223600"
                     /protein_id="WP_003615962.1"
                     /translation="MPCLEFDNKFGRRARVWLDDLPSDTLLSNETMRETHVFEGGGATV
                     FRKRVAIEIFQPFGASFHYGLLGGEYQSNEGNGLEVIVPVDTPFPERRYVDALTRSLDT
                     VMIGGLPEYASAICAGLEQVSISARPCGVLNLTCMAHGEIGSAQSVFSSLARALIHALC
                     RSDQPASLDEAMALLTA"
     CDS             98314..99561
                     /locus_tag="METTRDRAFT_RS26505"
                     /protein_id="WP_024750099.1"
                     /translation="MRAELLGSRWTQYLTVGGAMVGVRFDNVATGAVALRYFHLDHLGS
                     VAVVTYAGGDVAERNSYDPWGKRRYSDGSDDPSGSLDSVASRGFTGQEHLTEVGLIHFN
                     ARLYDPLVGRFTSADSIVPHPGDPQSYNRYAYVRNRPLSATDPSGHYDLVALPPIDVGA
                     PSWSTFNWTSFAASGAANQAYLAAICGRITGAAYYGASILPFPIGSQLQYQQYLSFLRI
                     YGPQLRAAGFFMTRQPNLTPPPEHAPASTIAAGFAISSYAYAYASGVGRVFHDFIFDPR
                     RYWSDLASSLGRALDACGAICDPSVQASIGDVPGAVILGGIQTAAKIGRTAERVAVAGA
                     EVSGALADLANFRSELGLQPGQGALARLDVGGRKFYGINAHGQDITLSVNAISRTHAEA
                     DAFQQAASAESDQAAS"
     CDS             complement(99546..100490)
                     /locus_tag="METTRDRAFT_RS0223610"
                     /protein_id="WP_003615965.1"
                     /translation="MTLSMDLREKVMKAIRGGMSRRQAAARFDIGPATAVRWAKRVEIT
                     GEVAPGKMGGDRRSQRIEAHADFILAQIKDKPDMTVMELRDKIRESHGLAVGYGTVWRF
                     LARHGITRKKKTGHAAEQDREDVAEAREEWFEGELDLDPEKLVFLDETGVSTNMARRFG
                     RAPRGERCRASVPFGHWETTTLIAALRVDRIDAPMMIDGALDGRSFLAYVEQVLAPTLG
                     AGEIVVLDNVSTHKVAGVREAIEAKGAKVLYLPPYSPDFNPIEKSFSKIKSVLQRIAAR
                     TVDALDAAVAQALRSVTPSECANYFAASGYDAA"
     CDS             101224..102588
                     /locus_tag="METTRDRAFT_RS0223615"
                     /protein_id="WP_040567888.1"
                     /translation="MLGSRWTQYLTVGGAMVGVRFDNVATGAVALRYFHLDHLGSVAVV
                     TYAGGDVAERNSYDPWGKRRYSDGSDDPSGSLDSVASRGFTGQEHLTEVGLIHFNARLY
                     DPLVGRFTSADSIVPHPGDPQSYNRYAYVRNRPLSATDPSGHYDLVALPPIDVGAPWST
                     FNWTSFVASGAANQAYLAAIYGRITGAAYYGASILPFPIGSQLQYQQYLSFLRIYGPQL
                     RAAGFFMTRQPNLTPPPEHAPASTVAAGFATGSGAYEYASGAGPSPFRGGFNFTSTLDA
                     ASDTAIVSMFLNGSLTDKAAIAAGALTGYAYDSVRILAEGAVYAAPVIIGRVATAAQII
                     GSRTFTSGDPLVADLANEIEAAYPGHVVGVNVPIRDTAGQLVTDADIQLQNAIIQVKSG
                     GGKGLTSQVLRTEQATGMPTIGYGPSLKPSVVRSIEQAGGLVTRDKGLLIDVVRP"
     CDS             102669..102968
                     /locus_tag="METTRDRAFT_RS25780"
                     /protein_id="WP_040567889.1"
                     /translation="MQSPTRLVVEGTWGWFAIALDRELEAEFSDNERARITKLIAKPVY
                     AQLEYSNSSAADLAIELMPVAAATLIDNDHGMLRSIEEVRDLIRAGMEWQTLSL"
     CDS             103286..104914
                     /locus_tag="METTRDRAFT_RS0223625"
                     /protein_id="WP_024750102.1"
                     /translation="MFLKKQSSDRSGASLKRKQDKADGSTCRVISCISGGPVPAAFAYD
                     ANGNQTSGLGRTIGYTAADLPASVKQGTRTIGFAYDPERQRYKQTAPEGTTLYFEAFGV
                     RAELLGSRWTQYLTVGGAMVGVRFDNVATGAVALRYFHLDHLGSVAVVTYAGGDVAERN
                     SYDPWGKRRYSDGSDDPSGSLDSVASRGFTGQEHLTEVGLIHFNARLYDPLVGRFTSAD
                     SIVPHPGDPQSYNRYAYVRNRPLSATDPSGHYDLVALPPIDVGAPSWSTFNWTSFVASG
                     AANQAYLAAIYGRITGAAYYGASILPFPIGSQLQYQQYLSFLRIYGPQLRAAGFFMTRQ
                     PNLTPPPEHAPASTIAAGFATGSGAYAYTIGCGLPCARTVGSIFGGIGGGIVGVLVGAA
                     VGGGEGFGLSAPTGAGVLVGTPAGALAGAVVGGYAGAQSGAAAGAALGEGVYTWFSENA
                     ATTARGGAYVLRDVEGTVVRSGRTNDLARREAEHLRDPNLAEYQFQPAYRTDVYAEQRG
                     LEQILHDRYGPGFCREFLSQVGLGL"
     CDS             104946..105617
                     /locus_tag="METTRDRAFT_RS0223630"
                     /protein_id="WP_003616345.1"
                     /translation="MIDFKGSHFERDVILWGVRWYVAYPMSYRQLEEMMEERGVEVDHS
                     TLNRWVVKYAPLLEKQFHTRKRSIGSSWRLDETYVKVKGCWKYLYRAVDKAGGTVDFLL
                     TAKRDCKAALRFLRKAIGQHGEPEKITIDKSGANTAAIERYNAEHEADIEIRRIKYLNN
                     IVEQDHRAVKRVTRPMLGFKSFRSAAATLSGIELMHMIRKGQLRTTGELRPAQQFYALV
                     A"
     CDS             106406..107617
                     /locus_tag="METTRDRAFT_RS0223635"
                     /protein_id="WP_024750060.1"
                     /translation="MSLAFAVFKEKSRLKALLDHFSIIDDPREPWRVVHPLREVLLLVV
                     CASMADCDHFDAIASWGKANIGFLRRYLPYEHGVPGGRWLTLLMNRVDPALFSAAFTGW
                     VRETWPERPELIAIDGKTSRRSHDRAEDKAPLHLVSAFATTSRLVLGQEAVEGKSNELS
                     AIPVLLDRLSDGGALKGALVSIDAIATNARIAQAIVDKGADYLLAVKANQPTLRAEIES
                     AFSAATRIDTCVDFDKGHGRIEQRSVSVITEIDWLNGERRFPGELRLPNAATIIRVKSQ
                     AELADRGRFETRYYISSALLPAKRAGEAVRGHWGIENQLHWVLDVVFAEDQSRLRKGHG
                     ARNMAVVRHFAINMIRTAPEPESKPMKPQRKATKPTRTSIKLRRKIASWREDYLAIALG
                     ASAR"
     CDS             109589..110341
                     /locus_tag="METTRDRAFT_RS0223655"
                     /protein_id="WP_024750105.1"
                     /translation="MPNVERNALIELIDVLAEVDTSDKFVACMKGEMQRIVPHEWFICS
                     VGRIGRNGIEPIHVVTHKFPDELFALISGSDPKVLDNPVLSRWWETRAPIAINFEDCSG
                     SWPQVMAERAIKFDARNLLGHGQVDIGGAFVTYFSFHRIPQRLDRKQTLLLARIVPNLY
                     AAFARAHPSFESAATVKRLNDGRGAELTPRQIEILEWLRQGKTNWEISVILGMSVDNVK
                     YHVKQITRKLQVANRTQAVAEAASRSVI"
     CDS             110782..111819
                     /locus_tag="METTRDRAFT_RS0223665"
                     /protein_id="WP_003614809.1"
                     /translation="MRLVAFSEELPGAPVTNSELAASFGLHEQWLDQMTGNRSRHFCRL
                     DAAPGAPRSAGDLATAAGAKALSAAGVAAEELEFLILTTASPDHLMPATVNLVADRLGV
                     DGVPTLQITSGCAGALQGLFVARALLAGGLRRGLVIGADTCLKLWPSKRDLKQMKPAEM
                     VNFALFGDGAGAAVVEAGANGPGLFVEHLFLRTVGRGRKPAQIVRWFGADGAQPSEPMG
                     EEDYKAIERHVPEMAAAILAELVSATGWPLAEVDYVLTPQLNGVMTEKIRAGLGVRPEQ
                     AVSCVAETGNNGNALPFIQMRRLADRIETGFGDGARVFVATVESSKWIMSGMALRYAQE
                     IRHAA"
     CDS             111809..113710
                     /locus_tag="METTRDRAFT_RS0223670"
                     /protein_id="WP_003614811.1"
                     /translation="MQLDAVAQTKAARTNPLAELRALKRAGVGEAAGRIRELLTELEDA
                     LDLDAAGALLSGEAERAALAAAEGFRTQRIALLGSSTLDTVPNLLTALLARAGVAPTIR
                     SAGFNQWRFEIMAGAPNLKDLAPRLVACLLDDQAVFEEIADPLDLAAVEARCKAFPAEL
                     GRWIDACRAALGGRVILCTIPLSPLRRERIVDYRGKARLAAAWERMNAGILALAEEQPG
                     TVVLAADALAAHATSIFAPDRMRHIAGHAFTPDFLRAYAAELARVARADLGLAKKCLVL
                     DLDNTLWGGVVGDDGVAGLRLGGAYPGSAYRELQIVARDLVAQGVMLTICSKNDEAIAR
                     EAIETHPEMALRPEHFVAMTADWSPKPDNIRRQAEKLNIGIDAMVFVDDNPVERGAMRA
                     LAPQVTTVELPADPASYATVLLSRGDFNLLELTDEDRERVSMYRAQSAREELAAESASL
                     EDYLVGLDSQLAVEPLDRLNAGRIAQLFAKTNQFNLTGRRFGDAEIETLRADGVRFFGA
                     RLSDRFGDNGLIAALALGAAPDGAWTIENFVLSCRVFSRNVEGALVTLVLRAARERNAP
                     AVDGSFVETAKNKKFADFYRNLGFVETDGRFRHDLEQFPEWPRWIRVVGGEEAFHAR"
     CDS             113700..113936
                     /locus_tag="METTRDRAFT_RS0223675"
                     /protein_id="WP_003614814.1"
                     /translation="MLAERTVIEIVSQLLDVEESALDADTPFTAIEGWDSVNAMRVLVY
                     LERELGTPVDFQSFMAAERIGDLWRACAQAVTP"
     CDS             113933..114688
                     /locus_tag="METTRDRAFT_RS0223680"
                     /protein_id="WP_003614816.1"
                     /translation="MTLSVRPFPRERAHTYAFLEDARRTCHVHLMTDIDATRIKAARAA
                     SGGKTSFVSYVVKVAADAVAACPEARESLRDGLRPCLATIPDVNVKVLFDKTIGAQRCV
                     VSGTVTSAPSRSLEDIQQAIDEYKRAEVTKAGPFAALWTLQRLPLPLLRFAYRSVLRDP
                     TRRAALQGAFSVTSVGQEPVRAIFPMIAGTLGFGVGRIADAPMARDGEVVVAPMFTLSL
                     AFDHRVLDGALASELLGNVKRGLETWGEA"
     CDS             114691..115920
                     /locus_tag="METTRDRAFT_RS0223685"
                     /protein_id="WP_003614818.1"
                     /translation="MRMIETDVLVIGGGPAGALLFCLLARRGLRATLVERETTAERSFR
                     GETIAARSVVTLRELGFGPALAKHGFVELTGISFWENGERIVRADYRSFPIDALPIDIP
                     QPALIEAFLAAAGGAPRCEVMRATTFLSLVEEDGVVRGAMLKTRDGETLEARGRLVVGA
                     DGRFSRTRKASGLEATITPMERDFLWFKLPRPVDWGSEAQLVVERDRHLVILPTFPDLL
                     RVGFNLPKRGFEEIRKRGIDAFRSDIAALDPRLAKLVAAHIQGWQDTSFLEIFTAELRE
                     WARDGLVLIGDSSHTATPILGQGVNLAIQDAVLLAPAIAAALSRTANDVVRAAELAEFV
                     AKRRAHKSMVTRFQRAQETSLAESSPLGTWLRRARLRALDLFPLKYRLLDRVLNAPHDM
                     PREAIHVGAV"
     CDS             117005..123208
                     /locus_tag="METTRDRAFT_RS0223695"
                     /protein_id="WP_003614821.1"
                     /translation="MSSLERNSDTLLAIVGASGRFPGAADMESFWRLLSERGDAIRPVP
                     KERWDANAQLDPEKTVQSVGGFLDDVDQFDPTFFGVSPREAEDIDPQQRLMLEASWIAL
                     EDAGRRPETLAGASVGVYVGASWHDYEILRKERGAHATQHTAVGQALDVIAARVSYFYK
                     LTGPSLAVETGCSSAMVALHLAAQALSSGEIEGAIVGGVNLILAPDVSVGLTRFGGLSP
                     DGRCKAFAAAANGFVRGEGVAAFYLKTLARAQADGDRIHVVVVATAVNNDGGGDSLVTP
                     NPSGQEDLLRRVYARAGAPLDRVVYIETHGTGTAVGDPIEAGAIGRAIGQKRAGARAPL
                     AIGSVKTNIGHLEATAGLAGVAKALLAIRHREVPPNLHADAPNPSIPFDELGLEVLREP
                     LPLPADEPFYIGVNSFGWGGTNAHVILAPPPRSEARKRSEFAETAPILFPISAHHDESL
                     RRRAADVRAVAASDDATLADIAGTLAWRRGHFARRAAFLAESREALCAALDRFAAGEDE
                     IAEGASGMARERGKVAFVFPGQGSQWVGMGARLFVESPIFAATIRRCAQALAPHVDWNL
                     EEVVAGSGDEWTTRVDMVQPALWAMFVALAEMWREAGVEPDVVVGHSQGEVAAATVAGI
                     LSLEDAALIVARRAAIIRRKAGKGLMLAVDLDLEAARAALAGFEDNISIAVNNGPTSCV
                     LSGDSESVTTLKELLDADGVFNRLVRVDYASHSHHMDEFKDELRDALKSIRPRVGRAPL
                     FSTVRLNALAGPEMDADYWVQNLREPVLFADAMARLFAEGVTHVVEVSSHTALVPALEQ
                     LAALESDPPRILSTMQRDHGAPADIALAFARAYVAGLEPFAALPRDAHVELPAYPWRRA
                     SYWLPPAKRRTAPGGGLDVALLPAAAEKDLWEGALEIALDDNPWLRDHKVHDAIVLPGA
                     AMLALALATGRARLGVTPRTLANVRFIADLTLGEEPARVGVAFRDDVNEGGTFALLSLA
                     AGATSWSEHSTARVEQRARPVEARAFPAHLLEQAPRDAEAFYRACAARGLNYGPAFQGV
                     QRIFASETEALGELRLPQSCRAGARAHGLHPALLDAALQVSLALCESEEAVVPTQIRRL
                     TLFVDPQEPATALWAHAIRRDADHYDLAFFADDETPFALLEGLALEALAAGDPASGDAE
                     RLHRLRFVAQPRSEAQAAPAGAWIVCGANADGAQQLHDALAIARARVRAATPDSISAAD
                     ELTGVVYVAPRAASGLDAQKRGLLALTTLARACSERASPPRLVVVTADAQAVVAEDRPD
                     PGAALFWGFTRVLRREQPELQALVLDVASTDARWAEACAAEILAGGDEDQAALRGDTRF
                     VGRLTRGDDERASPLDAYPWQGPAQPFRLAAARPGFWDRLEYRPLRRETPGPGEIEIEV
                     AVASLNFIDVMKAMGTYPGVEGRAALLGGECAGRVVAVGPGVSYLAPGDRVAACAFGSF
                     ASHVTTRADHAQKIPDVISNEVAAALPLVMATAWYALVDLADLAEGESVLIHSATGGLG
                     LAAIEVARARGARILATAGSEEKRSRLARLGIADVFDSRDLSWAEGVRAATAGRGVDVV
                     LNSLAGAAIPLGLDALAEDGRFIEVGKKDIYSGRAISLSAFKKGISVSAVDLAGLMERR
                     PERFARLFADVWARIVAGALTPPPVKAYAFADAAEALREMARGAHIGKFVLTRPKSVRH
                     IAPEPTPQGRFRADATYLVTGGLGALGLSLADYLVENGAGAIALLGRSPPNAEAERRIA
                     ALASRGALVESFAVDVSDADALGRTLANIRAHMPQLRGVAHGAGLLDDAMIVNLRQDQL
                     DRVLAPKVEGARNLDALTKDDPLDLFVMFSSAAALVGNIGQAAYASANAYMDALAEARR
                     RQGRPALSVQWGPFAGIGLAAQDDIRGARLAQRGMGSFSAAEAWAALARLLQGGASVVG
                     YVPIELRQWFEAYPATAAQPSWALLREAARSGAQTTAADDFRSQLEAAPEEARRELAEG
                     KVRELAGRVLRLDPKAFDRETPFKALGLDSLMGLELRNRLEAAFGLKLSPTLLWTYGNA
                     RALTEVLCGSVFSAAV"
     CDS             126443..132055
                     /locus_tag="METTRDRAFT_RS0223705"
                     /protein_id="WP_024750108.1"
                     /translation="MARDHIGAVLAATLGYAEPLALREDAGFFDLGLDSIMAVDLARDL
                     SAAFGFDVKMSDIFDHATVNDLSAFVVARVFGDGAAPQIEMRRAAPAEPRERAAEPSAL
                     ATAKDERGAGGGEPIAIIGMAGRFPGADSVDELWELLREGRDAVGPVPPERFDIGALHD
                     PDPLRAGAIATDQGGFLSDIARFDAAFFHIPAREAESLDPQQRLMLGEAWHALEDAGLD
                     PRSLKGTRTGVFVGVSNSDYARLLEQGGLAQLDAYFGAGTALNAAAGRIAFVLGLNGPA
                     LAVDTACSSSLVAIHLAVRSLRNGESDCALAGGVNVIAAPSCSVAVSRAHMLSPVGRCK
                     TFSAEADGFVRSEGCGALVLKRLSDARRDGDRVLAVIRGTAMNHDGASSGLTAPSGKAQ
                     QMVIAAALADAGLEPARVSYLEAHGTGTSLGDPIEVEAAWAVLGRDRPADAPLRLGSVK
                     SNVGHGESSAGVVSVIKTVLALRHRELPASLHCATLNPHIRWSELNARVVDRHTPWVAE
                     EPRVAGVSGFGFSGTNAHILIEESAEPDASAASGGEGPYLLPLTAPDAEGLARVEALWR
                     ERLATAEDAALPSLVATAGAGRAHFAFRRAVLGKTKDEIVAALGSTRAAAVAGRAPRIA
                     FLFSGQGSQHFGMGRELYETEPKFRAVFDDCDRILAPHLGASLAELTLFGADNEAIDQT
                     RVTQPALVALELALAELWASYGVTASVVMGHSVGEVAAAIYAGVLEREAGLTLIAHRAR
                     LMQSTRSGAMLAISATLEQASAWIADAPLDVAAVNGPESVVVAGQPEAVAAFAARMKDE
                     KIMARPLAVSHAFHSRLMEPILDELEEKIAGFAFHAPAVPIVSNLTGRLAEAGAYDAAY
                     WRRHVRQPVRFHDGAQAIREFGADLCLEIGPDRTLVNLVNAAGLTPAGGAAASLRRGAK
                     DRASLLAAAKTLYEAGQDLNWGAAHAAMQAPRAPAPAYPFAATRYWTKVQPAVAQSRAA
                     ERTGLRHFGDELRSPAIAGRVFAFERSAAFPAYLTDHRLYGAVVTPVASHLATILSAIA
                     PDGRAVALDDLVCPRALVVLETERYEAQIVVGRDRPDEIAVHSLIDAERGVWQEHLMAR
                     LADDGHGGDGHGGAASIDRDAFIATAERHITGEAFYAYFRALGYTLGPSFRWIAEVWIR
                     GEEALVRFAQPALPDDPRDYEFYPGLIDACFQSIAGFMVDDEASEAPSLAIPFAARRLS
                     FHGRPAAGRPLWGHARILRAEALPRGRLRVEAADLQLFGEFGESLFYADEFRVRHAPRE
                     LLERSLRRGAEHAFEFAWAELPARRETADRARRVAVVNAAGESAARDLAAAFRAQGCEV
                     SPGAEGAERIVDARFASIDAASAEDAEHAVVALAAALQSAPRDIPYVVLADGGPEAAPI
                     REALWGLLAALEAEDAGRRLLRVALEDGWSAARLAPLVIGEIDETRLALGAAGARVARL
                     TPVATAAPDMRIEGSVIVSGGLGALGTSVARMLAGAGARGLVLMGRSAPDAAAQSVVDE
                     LAAQGVRVLVSRGDVADRAACDRAVAAAKEIAPIAMAFHLAGANDDQSFDRVTPTSFAK
                     TFAAKARGAETLAAALRDEKIANFVLFSSVAAALGSAGQTSYAAANGYLDGLAQALRAA
                     GTPSTSIAWGPWIPDTKGGMAASETAVRAAERLGVRPLADAEAARLVALAAAGAQTRIV
                     AVSADFARYAAVVGAPRATLVSGLAAAPRAATPASAPEQARGWLRAALSSSDPDLHEDA
                     LREALRALVGEAIGDAEVVDDHGGFAEMGLDSIMAIDLRARLSQALGLELPATVAIDHP
                     NVAAMARFLATLVGGDEPEASGRASQEHLEPLDDLSAVSFEELFKFVEDDLAESE"
     CDS             134463..135248
                     /locus_tag="METTRDRAFT_RS25805"
                     /protein_id="WP_003615488.1"
                     /translation="MSPFVRPRPVANPAARLVVFHHAAGSAGTYYPMSAAIPSGWDLLL
                     HDLPGRGKRFGERPIAVMADLVARVTEDVRPWVDAPLALFGHSLGAIIAAEVGRACDGM
                     GAPPIWIGVSGRIAPALPPTRRSLHEYDDAALLEELLALGGTPQRLGDSPEFLQLFLRN
                     ARADLAAVESYEPEAARARCACPMTAFAGTKDPWAPPKVMEAWEQETTGSFRLRQFEGG
                     HFYFFGAAFAALTRGIVADIEYSGVRPTPTRSPLAARAP"
     CDS             135245..135697
                     /locus_tag="METTRDRAFT_RS0223720"
                     /protein_id="WP_003615491.1"
                     /translation="MSQRIIETTIEIAAPVETVWRALVDFPSYPQWSRFILSIDGEARR
                     GAPLAVRLDDGGGGVMLMRPRIVAFDEAVELRWRGVVGARFLFTGEHSFRLEPLSETVT
                     RFAQKEAFGGMLVPLFWKRLDTHTRRAFHSFNSALRERAEALAPAG"
     CDS             complement(135844..136953)
                     /locus_tag="METTRDRAFT_RS0223725"
                     /protein_id="WP_024750109.1"
                     /translation="MWTRIRALIVKELLAAFRDPRARVALVVPPVIQLFLFAYAATLEV
                     TNQPIGVLDQDWGAASRQLVARFERASAFSTIHHYASLSEAQSALDRQDVMVVTHIPQD
                     FSRKLASGDETTVQTLLDGRKSNSAQLVSNYVATIVQRFGEEYRRGAAASPPASELVDR
                     SWYNPNRDYRMSMVPSLVATLTMSTVLMIVGMSVARERELGTFEQLLVSPLQPHEIVVG
                     KAAPGLIIGLGQGALTTLIVTQIFGVPLSGSIAALFLGLFVFLAAMIGVGLFISSLAGN
                     QQQAMMGAMVYLMPAMLLSGFTSPVHNMPNWLQPLALVNPLTHFLIIVRGAFLREASFW
                     SALEHIWPIAAFAAVTLAMASWLFRRQTQ"
     CDS             complement(136978..138117)
                     /locus_tag="METTRDRAFT_RS0223730"
                     /protein_id="WP_003615495.1"
                     /translation="MRASRQDRRRRVARRIRALIVKETLQILRDPSSYVVAFLLPALLL
                     LLFGFGVSFDATRVRIGLVVEQPTPETTLFEASLFNSPFFEVRRAGDRRAFADDLARGR
                     LDGVVVLPGDFSIRLHRGDTAGVQLITDGGDPNTAALATAYVQGAWQSWRERRLPDAAD
                     GQRIRVSSRVWFNPELESRRFLVPGSIAMIQMMIGSLLTALVVAREWERGTIEALLATP
                     VGIGEFIIGKLVPNFALGLCAMAVCVAAARFVFDIPLRGSMLSLTALTAVFLLVALGLG
                     LLISTAARTQFLASQIAMVVAFLPGLYFSGFLFEIASMPAPLRAFAAIVPARYYVRALQ
                     TIFLAGDITAVLVPCALVLLFMAAALFAATARNTKQRLD"
     CDS             complement(138114..139835)
                     /locus_tag="METTRDRAFT_RS0223735"
                     /protein_id="WP_003615497.1"
                     /translation="MTEPLVSIENLSKRFAAAGPPALDALSISIAGGRVTGLVGPDGAG
                     KTTLMRLMAGLLTPSDGRIEVCGFDVDAETASVRDAIGYMPQRFGLYEDLTVGENLTLY
                     ADLRGVVGPARRDTFDRLLAFTDLARFVDRRAGALSGGMKQKLGLACAMLNAPSLLLLD
                     EPSVGVDPISRRELWRMVYALVEDGVAVVWSTAYLDEAENCAEVVVLDAGRVLYQGDPK
                     AMTAGAAGRAYHILGAADERRTFLAQAIARPEVIDGVVQGDAIRLVLREGAAAPAAADF
                     GRADLSIEPVTPRFEDAYVALLGGLPKRTTTIDAPPRPAADGSSPVEARELTRRFGAFV
                     AADRISFRIARGEIFGLLGPNGAGKSTTFKMMCGLLRPSEGKALVDGLDLDKAPAAARS
                     RLGYMAQKFSLYGDLGVRQNLEFFAGVYGLTAAKRREAIERVAAAFDLEPHFHASAGLL
                     PLGFKQRLALACAVMHQPSVLFLDEPTAGVDPLTRREFWGFINAMVAQGVTVMVTTHFM
                     DEAEYCDRIALIYRGKSIAVDTPKALQARVRSEALPNPTLEDAFIGLVKAHDAAAA"
     CDS             complement(139832..140833)
                     /locus_tag="METTRDRAFT_RS0223740"
                     /protein_id="WP_003615499.1"
                     /translation="MKRKAILAASLVAALLGFWLWRRAPADDGPLLLAGNVEVRQIDLA
                     FKVGGRIKRLLVDEGDHIAEGQTIAVLDKIYFEEALSQAQAQRDQAAANLAKLEAGNRP
                     EEIAQVEATVAEREAMLLNAQQTLERSDQLMKKGAGSRQTSEDATAAQREAEARLRSAR
                     HALRLMQIGFRKEEIDVARAQLAESEAVAQISARQLADAELAAPSAGVILSRVREVGAI
                     VDAGETVFVSSLTTPVWVRSYVSEPDLPRVRPGMPVAVTADGGAGPFEGRLGFISTTAE
                     FTPKSVETRELRTALVYRLRVLVDDPGGVLRQGMPVTITAQRPPDGAREAAR"
     CDS             complement(140830..141462)
                     /locus_tag="METTRDRAFT_RS0223745"
                     /protein_id="WP_003615502.1"
                     /translation="MSTASPEKRRRTDPEGRRRAVLAAAARVFAQKGFVGAKLEDVALE
                     AGVAKGTIYLYFRDKQDLFEQLVRNAVTPVLSRVDELAERTDLSFDVMLAELFDTFRED
                     ILGTSRKNILLLVIAEGGRFPQIAEFYHREVIAKAMEAVRKSARRAQASGRFDPSSLLD
                     FPQLVVAPLLLSVVWDNLFSKFDPLDVEGLLAAHRDILIHALQRTKS"
     CDS             complement(141745..142416)
                     /locus_tag="METTRDRAFT_RS0223750"
                     /protein_id="WP_003616345.1"
                     /translation="MIDFKGSHFERDVILWGVRWYVAYPMSYRQLEEMMEERGVEVDHS
                     TLNRWVVKYAPLLEKQFHTRKRSIGSSWRLDETYVKVKGCWKYLYRAVDKAGGTVDFLL
                     TAKRDCKAALRFLRKAIGQHGEPEKITIDKSGANTAAIERYNAEHEADIEIRRIKYLNN
                     IVEQDHRAVKRVTRPMLGFKSFRSAAATLSGIELMHMIRKGQLRTTGELRPAQQFYALV
                     A"
     CDS             complement(142723..143046)
                     /locus_tag="METTRDRAFT_RS0223755"
                     /protein_id="WP_024750110.1"
                     /translation="MKMQDNSEGFDWDAVFTGIRRRFDEVKTNPRRGKSFLDHVYNLQN
                     WEADGLTYPSVTPVFPDRIFVAYAVCQPDCGEEQLIVEGGTQECQRCGRLMFRVETMCY
                     QKS"
     CDS             complement(143090..143305)
                     /locus_tag="METTRDRAFT_RS0223760"
                     /protein_id="WP_024750111.1"
                     /translation="MATGKVRDVESRGTIALTAPVLIGAMGRKVDIGTTKTVAIVGTRT
                     ATFFQEVPICRRVISHLGRILLHSCL"
     CDS             143783..144118
                     /locus_tag="METTRDRAFT_RS0223765"
                     /protein_id="WP_003615593.1"
                     /translation="MGKAVAYLLNHWAGLTLFLDDGRIEMDTNLVENQIRPLTLTRKNA
                     LFAGHDEGGHSWSRLASLIATCKLNSVDPYAWMKATLEAIADGHPQSRIDELMPWAFNS
                     SPPAPAA"
     CDS             complement(144572..144892)
                     /locus_tag="METTRDRAFT_RS0223770"
                     /protein_id="WP_024750112.1"
                     /translation="MTERVKQKICIFIANVEQIDSEGSLVPMIGWVLETTFFDCDGGVV
                     GRSGPKFTLGAISKQKLTDELIVVVDGLEVALRIPAVYKRNADIDIFFDICDDQIVDVG
                     AT"
     CDS             complement(144943..148986)
                     /locus_tag="METTRDRAFT_RS0223775"
                     /protein_id="WP_024750113.1"
                     /translation="MLFDGAKVEHVTDFSTADNRFLIERHYRSIPQIYGVQAANGTIRG
                     AIGGWRFGFELEVHLQGTGGNAVTLHLPNGVAYDFTRSGTQFVSTTGSNPQGDYTLAFV
                     GTAPANWSSITGASTQWSVKDASNRIWLLQTFNVAVNNQQVVAYNVARPIKMTAPGGYV
                     WNFSYDATTGALQSITDSYGRVFGFTWNFLVYPRATDPGQWVWFNQPVSVAQISLPGNQ
                     SLRYTYDPDVIAPGSSVLEVRRLVSAELLSASGTRVDLTTYQYENATYPDFLTGVTDAR
                     NVRYSTFAYDARGRAISTSHASDQDTYSILYNTPASTFPNELIRTVTNPLGKKAEYHWS
                     HPANSNDSRETSVVGQASTNCPSSASSYSYGPNGSGFTDSQTDEEGRVTTFVRDSRARP
                     TSITRGAGTPQASTTQVTWSNDYNLPTTIVEPGLTTTLTIDPTTGLVTQIAKKDTTTQT
                     VPYSTNGQKRIWVFDYDATGNVTAVHGPLAGTGDTIRYDYTTSGALKRVTDEVGNITTA
                     TAWNALGQPTSITDANGVVTALDYDGRGRIKRISIDTANTPVVTTIEYSAVGDVTKIMQ
                     PNGVYEIYDYDNARRLKTITNSAGEKIGYTRDAMGNATKIAIAEASSTIDYRRTQMFDE
                     LGRLIKSIGAGSQTHSFGYDRTDNLTTVKDPRSNVFSYGFDALNRVLQEVDEDGATVNL
                     TRNGQDDITAYKDARSLTTTYVRNGFGEVIQESSPDKGTTVYVRDARGLVSRKTDPRGV
                     VIDYTYDDAGRLTAKSYLGNSAYWQTFSWDVTQTGNFGKGRLVGIYEEAGSNWRIFDRK
                     GRIATDYRTNAPAPAVEVDYIYDAAGNIIGMVYPSGRRVAFSRDAAGRISSVITYQNAA
                     SAAQTLASSVTWAPFGPVTGIAFGNGLAASYTLDTDYRITRVQVGPSDNPGGTIDRSLS
                     WTGETIDSIVDNLFPGTTPPGDYSAQTQSFTYTPTRRLKTASGYYGALSWSYDANGNRT
                     GQTLNGVTSPYAYPTTSNRLASVTPPGGTVRNFTYDAAGNVLTDSRAGALGMTFEYDVE
                     GRLSKARQTNSPGIGGTYRYDARSRLVSRTVTQTAAPTTFTTLYVHDINDHIIAETDTS
                     GVTQREYIWLDDIPLAVVSDVASGSPVIYYVHADHLGRPVRMTAQNKARVWDVIYSPFG
                     ETSYIRTIPGTIDLRFPGQWFQLESGLAYNWHRHYDATLGRYVQPDPLRVDERWATTSE
                     VPLSKSFRFRKSALGERLFKANTQLITHINYIDGPSIYNYARQMPIVSTDFTGLVAAAP
                     YTPRPSSSIEQCYANDNKCSLNTGYELFVDGEYLTNCHYMCAGKRSFVQTWYGYKDCPQ
                     FATP"
     CDS             complement(149669..149887)
                     /locus_tag="METTRDRAFT_RS25810"
                     /protein_id="WP_040567890.1"
                     /translation="MKTHPKAKLRRWGVVGAPRKDGKAAHFVDLRAESSPSAPFRGLLT
                     PPRRRIAIRLAKEKKVHPITQAKFDIT"
     CDS             149977..150399
                     /locus_tag="METTRDRAFT_RS0223780"
                     /protein_id="WP_024750114.1"
                     /translation="MRLVLDTNALIAALRSPSGASAELLKLARRGQIQLLASAALAIEY
                     EAVCLRDEHRKAAGLSTKEVVQFLDAIIDLIEPVEIWFLWRPQLRDPGDELVLEAAVNG
                     RATTIVTFNLRDFGLVRERFGIDVLTPRDTLMRMVR"
     CDS             150396..150671
                     /locus_tag="METTRDRAFT_RS0223785"
                     /protein_id="WP_003615599.1"
                     /translation="MKTKTAAYALRLPASMKAEAEKIAAEDGTSLNQFVASAVAEKVSA
                     LRTARYFAEKKGRTDWSAFDRIMRREGGAPPVADDKIPEAYRTARK"
     CDS             150708..151622
                     /locus_tag="METTRDRAFT_RS0223790"
                     /protein_id="WP_024750115.1"
                     /translation="MPLIGYARVSTEDQVTDAQTDVLKAAGCVEIFREHMSGAKASRPE
                     LAKALARVRRGDVLVVARLDRLARSLSHLLSVIAELDAKGAHFKSLADPIDTTTPQGRF
                     ALQVLGAVAELERALIRERTKDGLRAAKKRGRIGGNPKLRAGDRDAIQRIVDAKAANYF
                     ARVNRTAEHWLPVVRQMRPDHRWQDVVRVLNAKRDGANGAPLPQWTAERLKRAVKCFVA
                     EGLIEPRLLHQAASRKVSSERLVTLVAGIKRANPDLTLAQIGAQLEAMYERTPRGGTRW
                     APSSVKSLLDRAEKLRLLAAETL"
     CDS             complement(151663..152997)
                     /locus_tag="METTRDRAFT_RS0223795"
                     /protein_id="WP_024750116.1"
                     /translation="MQTRPTTPFGRRSLSLAMVASQTATEEFAAKPGASETVVHKWRLF
                     RALTEAKEPLGVTERALSVLHALLSFHQETALALAGNNARREEASGAAGGIVVFPSNKE
                     LSIRAHGMAPATLRRHLACLVDAGLIIRRDSPNGKRFARKGQGGAIEDAFGFDLAPLVA
                     RSSEIENLAEEMRAENRAIALLREKITLTRRDIAKMIETALEEGVSGDWAGAHERYATL
                     SGRYGRRLSRADLEALARELTALAAEIHKSLETHIKAQNMSGNESQTERHIQNQTTNSS
                     DLEPSLQEGRADPSGPNLEKRRGPIERGAETSSDRSRIVDPKPALRAYPLGMVLEACPD
                     IVDYAPSGEIASWRDLAAAAAIVRSALGVSPDAWAQAVDVLGEHDASIVIAAILQRGEE
                     IKSAGGYLRVLTEKARAGEFSLGPVLMALLRGKAAKAARERKKTG"
     CDS             complement(153207..154208)
                     /locus_tag="METTRDRAFT_RS0223800"
                     /protein_id="WP_003615635.1"
                     /translation="MGESLKRPSILSKLGSTEPAIDTPQLHSVASQPRQRVVSTAITGL
                     SRSLDDLTADSVTTLDAGLIDPSPFGDRLEQDQEAFNLLVASIEAEGQKIPVLVRPHPE
                     KDGRYQLAYGHRRLQALKSLDRKVRAFIRPLTDAELILEQGAENGGREALTWIERALFA
                     KEMEAQGLTSKAVWTTLGVDRTGLSKMRSVVEAVPRDIIRAIGRAPGVGQPRWQDLASA
                     FSTEGAIDRASTVIARTTFASMASDQRFLAVLKALDEGRRASATYVERKEITSSTGKQI
                     AYVSWTAKGHTFAIHKSESQFSTWLTENLPDLYKRFQEGSASEPPDVAISQH"
     CDS             complement(154193..155386)
                     /locus_tag="METTRDRAFT_RS0223805"
                     /protein_id="WP_003615636.1"
                     /translation="MDAMSDTTAKIDRFTAALSQELLSLRTRLYPPSSQKAFGRTFSTN
                     DLVRLLKVPESTLRSLTLEGKGPQPARLDNNRRVYTLQQVSELRSYLAEVRPEDALALK
                     PWRRPNEPLQIVTCTNFKGGSSKTTSSIHLAHYLAIQGYRVLCVDLDPQASLTSLFGLQ
                     PEFDVGPDETAYAAIRYNDHKPFRSVIRDTYIPGVSIVPGNLELMEFEHDTARALASRE
                     RDELGLFFMRLKKSIDQVARDFDIAILDTPPNLGFGTLAGLFAATILIITVHPAMLDVA
                     SMNQYLIMLRDLADELARNGARLEQNWIRFLVTRHTPSDGPQAHIVGLLRHLFDEHVFV
                     STALESTAVAAAGLAKKSLYELEPGDVPRESWKRALESMDSVNAEILALIHKSWGRA"
     CDS             155808..156470
                     /locus_tag="METTRDRAFT_RS25815"
                     /protein_id="WP_003615638.1"
                     /translation="MLEQFRTQYFDFTAKHFHEAIHGEKMPGGAKFERSYTFTKSVLQL
                     RGLTTKAKKRGAHRRRRERRPLPGMMLFQDASTHPWLEGHGPLDLVATMDDATSRLLSI
                     FLVEQEGTWSSLRGIRETIEEHGLFSSFYTDRSSHYFFTPEAGEKVDATRPTQVGRALA
                     QLGIEHIASYSPQGRGRMERLWGTLQKRPPPLRQEGVRGDIEAAKPMAGEHVHGAAQ"
     CDS             156614..157039
                     /locus_tag="METTRDRAFT_RS0223815"
                     /protein_id="WP_040567891.1"
                     /translation="MRHEANVGVKWNVRRRWRPSQWRPTLQGFHLSRDSWSRERRVVGK
                     AEWMTPSQAEADDTTQREKKKKKKKAKRAQLGNPRFIVISADKTTHGALYENFYCARGE
                     MENRIKECQLDLFADRISCGPCAPISCACGSRPSLMC"
     CDS             156988..157227
                     /locus_tag="METTRDRAFT_RS0223820"
                     /protein_id="WP_003615643.1"
                     /translation="MRANQLRLRLASFAYVLMSALRRLCLSGTKLANATCGTIRLKRLK
                     IGAQVKISVRRVLFSMASAFPYVHEFAAACAALT"
     CDS             complement(157587..158972)
                     /locus_tag="METTRDRAFT_RS0223825"
                     /protein_id="WP_003615645.1"
                     /translation="MTRISRILDADSYKASHFLQYPPGTEFVSSYIESRGGAFAQSLFF
                     GLQIYLKDVLTQPITRADIDEAEEMLLAHGEPFNRAGWDHVLNAHGGHMPVRIEAVREG
                     SVLPTGNALVQIVNTDPRVPWIVSYLETALLRAVWYPTTVATRSWHLKKIIDAAWSETS
                     DAPQERLVFALHDFGARGASSSESASIGGLAHLVNFRGTDTLAALATARRVYHEPMAGF
                     SIPAAEHSTITSWGREREADAYANMLRNFGGPGKVVAVVSDSYDVYRATAEIWGESLAS
                     QVRAMGGTLVVRPDSGDPRTTPVEIVGILAEKFGVRTNSKGFRVLPDCVRVIQGDGVDE
                     DSIAAILDNLRAKGFAADNIAFGMGGALLQKLDRDTLKFAMKTNAIRVDGEWIDVFKQP
                     IDDPGKASKKGRLALVLRDGAPRTIRAEERHEGEENLLGEVFVDGRLTRDERLEDIRRR
                     SWR"
     CDS             complement(159033..160112)
                     /locus_tag="METTRDRAFT_RS0223830"
                     /protein_id="WP_003615646.1"
                     /translation="MSASAQKHDYLVFIGRFQPLHNGHLHVMRKALAAGRKLIVLVGSS
                     NAARSPRNPFTYEERRDTILAARGAIEAAPDRILVRPLPDFLYNDRAWIAHVQRSVDEA
                     IAEDGGSERASVGLIGHSKDKSSYYLRMFPNWDAVDVPTQHGTLNSTDLREDYLRRAPR
                     IPDAPLCPAETSEFLARFMLTDAFKWLVGETEFYRDYKAAWGKTPYPVFINCVDAVVVQ
                     SGHILLVERARRPGAGLLALPGGHVDPNESFRDAAVRELKEETKISDQKGEIPPAMLAS
                     FIDETKTRLFDHPDRSERGRVVTQAFLFDLPARKPMFSVRGDDDAASASWHELGRLSAD
                     QFFEDHAAIIREMTGALID"
     CDS             complement(160307..161518)
                     /locus_tag="METTRDRAFT_RS0223835"
                     /protein_id="WP_024750118.1"
                     /translation="MSLAFAVFKEKSRLKALLDHFSIIDDPREPWRVAHPLREVLLLVV
                     CASMADCDHFDAIASWGKANIGFLRRYLPYEHGVPGGRWLTLLMNRVDPALFSAAFTGW
                     VRETWPERPELIAIDGKTSRRSHDRAEDKAPLHLVSAFATTSRLVLGQEAVEGKSNELS
                     AIPVLLDRLSEGGSLKGALVSIDAIATNARIAQAIVDKGADYLLAVKANQPTLRAEIES
                     AFSAATRIDTCVDFDKGHGRIEQRSVSVITEIDWLNGERRFPGELRLPNAATIIRVKSQ
                     AELADRGRFETRYYISSALLPAKRAGEAVRGHWGIENQLHWVLDVVFAEDQSRLRKGHG
                     ARNMAVVRHFAINMIRTAPEPENKPMKPQRKATKPTRTSIKLRRKIASWREDYLAIALE
                     ASAH"
     CDS             161629..162300
                     /locus_tag="METTRDRAFT_RS0223840"
                     /protein_id="WP_003616229.1"
                     /translation="MYALRYILLKTTETQMKAPASHETAFRDATSADPLREAFLRRSID
                     TITRIAAHADPKILSDALAASTGFGALARVLADTATTEASLVDLDPIAPLVARNAGHRV
                     QILDAAGGTLSSNEVAQLLGVSRQAIEKRRRANALLAVRMGRDWRYPRCQFDEAEGTVV
                     AGLPKLLDVFARSGPWVAMDFLLTADEVLGNETPMQRLRREGLTPELERLARVEQGDGF
                     A"
     CDS             162297..162926
                     /locus_tag="METTRDRAFT_RS0223845"
                     /protein_id="WP_040567892.1"
                     /translation="MSPARGPSGVAAFPPAALATAALPIEILPARMEFHRVHRTEHHPI
                     FFGPGPGAPPTYRFDSASGSFGVLYVAFRFAGALVETLSRNPRRKMVAQADIEARASSV
                     VRCRRALRVVQLHSAGLQILGLDNSISTGPYEPCGAWADALWAHPDAPDGLAFRSRHDP
                     DQICLAIFERAGSGFDAEPAVRLVDRLPEVANILGAYGKSILPTPR"
     CDS             complement(166322..169594)
                     /locus_tag="METTRDRAFT_RS0223870"
                     /protein_id="WP_003615548.1"
                     /translation="MTLPEKNRSHATLLLPRRPSPLSDHARRLQASFATMTAIAAVLAL
                     PRFAAANPTGGVVVDGSANISSAGSVTNVAQSTNRAVIDWQSFSIASGETVNFLQPSAL
                     SVTLNRVVGNESSVIAGALNANGNVFIVNSAGVLFTKNAEVNVGGLVASTRDISNNDFM
                     AGNYVFSGSSAAAVVNRGTITAADGGYVVLLGRSVSNEGAITAKLGSIALASGDKITLN
                     FGGDSLLDVTIDKGTYDALVENKGLIKADGGRVVMAAKAADAVLSAQVNNSGIIQARTL
                     ADLTGGPSSRGTVKIGQIKLLASGGTTKVTGKLDASAPNGGKGGTIETSGNKVTIAEGA
                     EVTTASSTGETGSWIIDPDGFTIASSGGDITGALLGSLLANNNITLWSTSGGGTDGNIY
                     VNDAVRWSGSTILTLNATSNIYVNAAITATGKSAGLALNYGNYASASSATSGTDYYIDT
                     DTGGKVTLSGSSASLVINGAAYTLLHSMNEIAAFTGQTVTGNYALARDLDATGTTYDNA
                     LIDTFIGTFAGLGHTISNLTISSGSNGANFIATMGGFFVSDPVGIRDIGLVNVSMTGGD
                     RSAGLVGANYGGTIYNAYATGTVVGDGSNVGGLVGTNFGGTISNSHADVDVAGVTNVGG
                     LVGWNLPLALRGLQAVITDSYATGNVTAYSATSIRSNFGGLVGWNSGGLISNSYATGAV
                     DVGAANSNSTDLSNVGGLVGSNGYFYFAGSGASYVGTIVNSYATGNVTSPGSNIGGLVG
                     INEGNISGSYASGNVTSTAATAGGATNIGGLVGLSSVSEYTNYTGVSSGNISDSYATGN
                     VYAPNASSVGGLVGGVSGSTLNNKETYGTISNSWASGNVTGYMTVGGLVGFSVRSAISD
                     SSASGNVMAILFGAGGLVGTNAFGAISNSTASGDVSQGSPDDGRAGGLVGYNYGAIENS
                     SATGSVTNGSSGLVGVNDSGSGTVTNSTYRDAKAEARAATQAQATQIQQTALSAANVLT
                     SAAANVSSKPPNPTLSTASGKSAIMAAVTPSVSENMQNVEPAETPPPAARARPRHVLAV
                     AAQKPAVRHGGGYGSRIRSIEVDGQRFDYNDGKNNAPGTNAR"
     CDS             170044..172194
                     /locus_tag="METTRDRAFT_RS0223875"
                     /protein_id="WP_003615549.1"
                     /translation="MIESRLSATAPPSSPLQIRRGQKHHDKGVEYSRADRWTKALHEFE
                     EAVRCAPDQPRFHYGHGIALSRFDRFEEAIAAFQRELAMKPDHPPTLAEIGACHARLGR
                     RKEGIPYLRKALNLFGGMPNHQFNLGLALLSEGKPLEAIAAFDRALALDPTYINAYRLR
                     GLAHAINGNQQQSVQDLHAAVALDTRNYQTMLVLGTQLGKSEREREAGMLFEMAAKVAP
                     DIALPQYFFAHFLISHHLYEMGLKHVDRAIALEPRSGEYQALRAFGLLGQGRIDESVAS
                     YRRAGELDPSSADIAGGLLFTLQHKTGVTKQDLLDAHKRWAALYRPREPKDRFAFGNDP
                     DSGRRPRLGLVSADMHRHAVTYLVLRAFEQLGALGYEIFCYKTDRKRQDDEFSDRYKAV
                     AASWRDVSDLDDDQLAALIAEQGVDVLFDLSGHTHGCRLTLFAQRAAPVQLSWAGYVGT
                     IGLDTYDGLIADPVEAPPCDDEYYVEPIIRLPDCYVCYQPPLRAPDVGPLPFLESGVFT
                     FGCFNRPAKLNAEVARAWARILERVPNGRILLVYGGLQEPTTQEAVYMILENGGLSRER
                     VDLIGESDQQKLLQAYVERIDLALDPFPYSGGVTTLEAMWMGVPVVTMVGETFAGRHSA
                     THLTAAGLSHFCTYSVEDYVELAVGWAERPQELASLRLRLREQVASSPLNDPVRFGNNL
                     STALMGLWKDWCDQRAVIHGEG"
     CDS             172518..173387
                     /locus_tag="METTRDRAFT_RS0223880"
                     /protein_id="WP_024750121.1"
                     /translation="MAAAPPAQATTTIYVAVAANFANPLNDIIGKFKTYALSTYGYDYD
                     VTYTSGASGNLLSQITGSCATTPTCATTNPNAWGHYDLFLSADVSRPLTLYSTYPSLVS
                     TWTTGASPASANYLFEYAQGYLELYTNTGAWNVSSGLPSGWTTKGVGIAAPGSAPYGLA
                     ATQELWNAYTVTSTSALVHSTYADIASIYNAVVAGTETFGYVAKSQICSAGAVNVPSTR
                     HQSISPSSTTYNAIIQDGVIIANTTARTRTAGEETELRLFVAYLNNHTTSPPSDTVTTL
                     LNYCYGVP"
     CDS             complement(173679..174293)
                     /locus_tag="METTRDRAFT_RS25825"
                     /protein_id="WP_051418970.1"
                     /translation="MIDFKGSHFERDVILWGVRWYVAYPMSYRQLEEMMEERGVEVDHS
                     TLNRWVVKYAPLLEKQFHARKRSIGSSWRLDETYVKVKGCWKYLYRAVDKAGGTVDFLL
                     TAKRDCKAALRFLRKAIGQHGEPEKITIDKSGANTAAIERYNAEHEADIEIRRIKYLNN
                     IVEQDHRAVKRVTRPMLGFKSFRSAAATLSGIELMHMIRKG"
     CDS             complement(175571..176950)
                     /locus_tag="METTRDRAFT_RS0223895"
                     /protein_id="WP_024750122.1"
                     /translation="MARLRSNSSSSWSVVAGFVTCCALIFALALHPPRTKPKDHSTAPF
                     QIVDMLGRTHGFAEPPKRIFFSANVMPTFLTLAGSADRIVGASDLGRSGMDRAFLDRIF
                     PGASRARLIGGTERPNFEEVLRSSPDAVLGWSSQINSIEKGASFEFVAFQTAYPLTRSH
                     LALWRRMAEISGASERAETLLRRYAEETEAIARTVRDASKVTALIVVSNENSSWIGGPK
                     QYINERLELVGATNVARHGAVAAHLSLEQVAVLDPDVILLQGSAGQMEPEYFMNDHRWR
                     LLRAVRAAKVYRVPEFPIFVVPVFDPLLERWLARVLHPEIEDDDLRAGIRRTYAEIYGY
                     SPNDDDLDELLALAANARSAGYQRFERHRERRALSQIFIAGRNGLRSSAARRAERFCRE
                     FWLCRNFCLYRRVERVSVTQLTPECIELLRWTQFAPGPQLVLSDHMHELDPRECRSSGS
                     K"
     CDS             complement(176951..177967)
                     /locus_tag="METTRDRAFT_RS0223900"
                     /protein_id="WP_040567893.1"
                     /translation="MLVHAKLFPCAHSCKYCLMGDKKLTRMTSERFLRLVERLLEWELE
                     QAGEIYISYVLNYTSDYDRKTLGLVRDLELKFPRSYPTLSGITLGGLRWRARAELREWL
                     LERQAFGCRTAHASLAGIGGVHDAWNGRAGNFDLIMSTLEIAGDIGMALGARLFVARST
                     LPHLRALDDMLNQLPKHDGDWRYALPFFYFGWGVRHEEERIDEKIRDALPAWMEPLIRE
                     STREGVWRSEREWIDLVRSGRFAAREPQLILNVNDGNIEQLENMSCDEIVAEYDARTRA
                     AYAVIPALNELCERYGDRDGTKIYPLQRCIEMKWLDLHLAEHPTDFERPLTHLQMGN"
     CDS             complement(178015..180249)
                     /locus_tag="METTRDRAFT_RS0223905"
                     /protein_id="WP_003615109.1"
                     /translation="MTNDNPLVTAKVLRRTAMATASTLALIVGQATALAEEATPIPDVS
                     VTDRRGDAAPEGSEAAGYKPKTVSNLGPLGQKSILDTPYSVNVVSSALIENLQLSRTED
                     LYRIDPVIQTRSTSTRGLSPNFMLRGFAFANGSGTAEDGMRMQNLFSVPLEDKERVEVY
                     TGLTSFLYGPNNVGGLLNYVYKRPTDKPLADVTLGNYGGLSKYIHGDFGGPIDAGGQFS
                     YRLNIVGQDGETAVDTQSIRRDALTAALAWRPVQDLTMTLIGSHHDQIVRGADVSWSFA
                     TNADGSSKVRHPAAPDATRNFGQPFGAYSSQTDRIGVDLKWKANDIFTLRAAYSYAMMT
                     IRDNFYVNNNVSTADGLYSQTAGHNTNYHYHANSGYAFLDASFDTGFVHHKLTTGFYGD
                     DYRQRNAPTSYAAKTLAGLNFVTPIYYTMPSWTASNYGAVGTSTYNNERNVVLGDEISF
                     DKQWSLLVGGNYTWLHASNFTVATGMLSSGYEQSRLSPSASLIFKPQEWLSTYATYSES
                     LQNGQAVSSSGTIRYTNAGATLPPYVGRQYEIGAKADLGSVLLTASLFQIEQALQYARY
                     NGDGSYTYVQDGRQRNRGLEFTATGVVTDGLRVFGGLTLLDPRVTQSGTSTTAPSIDGK
                     VPVGIARTMFKISGEYDLPFAPGLTLTGGYYFTGQQAVDRLNTEYLPSFGTEDIGFRYR
                     ASELFGRKLPLGRELILRFDVTNVADARYWVTSNYVGQPRTFAVSAQLKF"
ORIGIN
        1 tgagagagcc cggcgtcctg tccttcgtgt cgcgcgtcga attgcgctcg aggttgctat
       61 gaaaaatcga atgacgcccg ttccggcccc atgcgtccgc tctcgtggcg ggctcagcgc
      121 gcgccgctcg acggcgtttt cgaaatcggg atgctcttgc tccagggagg ctcgacgagg
      181 ccccgccatg gcgcattgag acagcgatcg agctcggccg cgagacaggc gaagccgtcg
      241 tagccccaga atgcattgcc cttgcgatcg aacagcgacg agaagggcaa ggcggcgcgt
      301 ccccgcttgc gccaatcgaa ttcgtcacgg tcgagaccca agaccagatc cggcgcggct
      361 tcgacgatat aggcctcgat cgcttccagg ctgggacgct cgccgtcgca gacgcggcga
      421 ggcgtgcgcc tcttgccggt cttgccttcc cagcccgtca catcgccgat ccgcatgccc
      481 agaagccgga acggctccag ttggtcgtcc gtcatcggct cgaaatgaat cagcagcttg
      541 ccctcgagac ggggacggta gcgagagacg atcgcctcga cgaggctgcg attctcggcg
      601 acgactcgtt ccgctcgcgc cgccacgcgt ggaccgaagc agacggcgag cttgcgcagg
      661 gaggcatcgg tcgccgacgg gccggcgaag caggtccatt ggatcggcgc gccgaaccat
      721 ttgtgcagca aatgagcgta gccgccgacg agatgatcgg gcgacggctc tcggccgagg
      781 gaaaagccga tgatcagctt gcaggcgctc acgcgcgcca tgtcgctggt ggacgagccg
      841 gtcaacgcat gcacgggctg caaaccgatg tcgcgcagca gcttgctgac gatccagacc
      901 aagcccaccg cctcgcggaa gaaggtgatc gccacgtcac gcgaccgcgg ctccgctcgc
      961 acgcgactgg ctgctcccct caaagcccaa gccgtgtcga cgatatatgg cggagcggag
     1021 cgcgccgcct cgcaggcgag cggcgtgatc agcctgtcca gctccttcgc cttcgtcttg
     1081 gcgacgcctt tgacattggc gtcgaggaag aggatcggat cctcgttcag gatcgtcacg
     1141 ccgcgcgcga gcggaaagag cgtcgccgcc tcgtcgagcg cccgcgccag cttttcgtcg
     1201 ccgccgtccg ggaggtcgtc gcccccgaga ttcgtgcacg catgcagcgc ggtgaaacca
     1261 tcgacgcctt gcgtgaatcc aggggaagtg aaacgccccg cctgcgagaa gacgccgcag
     1321 ccgacgggac cgtgagcgag cgagagcatg tcgagattgg cgccccagcc ggaattgctc
     1381 tcggccagga agtgtcccga gcaatttttc agacggcccg cctcggaggg gctgcgggcg
     1441 atctgcgcgg gaaagagatc ggaggctgcc cgctcgcgtg gcttcgggcc ctcgcttttc
     1501 ggctttcgac cacgtgggtc ctttcggtac ggagacggat cggtgacgac tcgcgcctcg
     1561 gcgaccggag gggcggaaaa ctctgcggac gacaaaccga ccttgccggc cgaagggccg
     1621 gtgcgccagc ggatcggcag gcctttctgc ttcttcggaa ggaaggggtt gagcatgcgc
     1681 attcgaccgt ttcattgcgt agcacagata cataacgtga cgaaggcccc gttctgtcaa
     1741 tattttttta tttgtctgca accagatatt tttttgtaca gaacacgaca aaaaatctgt
     1801 cggttttcga catggcgcgg cgagcccgag ggccggcaca cgcccgacgc gacgaccgca
     1861 aatcacgcaa actgaagccg aaatcggcga tggcgctgca ataatccgct ttgcggacgg
     1921 atcgggcatg cgatatatcg aaattctata acgataaggg ggagcggctt tccgtgcaca
     1981 tcggctcgga gacatcgacc gtgggcgacg acccgatgag aggcctcttc tctgtgagtg
     2041 gagcgcttct cttccttctt ttctcggtgc tcgtgctgct gatgttgttc tcactgacgc
     2101 tcgggcgcta tcccgttccc gccgccgagg tggcccgcat cgtcctcacg actgccccga
     2161 tcaacgccgt cggacattac gagaacgcgc catgggtcgt ggtcgagatc gtgcgcatgc
     2221 cgcgcattct gctcgtcacg ctctgcggca tggggctcgc gatgtcgggc gcagccatgc
     2281 agggggtctt ccgcaatccg ctgatcggcc ccgaaatcgc cggcgtctcc tcgggggcct
     2341 ctctcggcgg agtcgcggcg atcatgctgt cctggcagtc cctcgagatc gtcggcctcg
     2401 ccttcgcctc gggccttgcc gcgctcgcgg ccgctttcgc gctagcgcaa ctctctggac
     2461 gcggcagcac gctcgccttg gtgctctccg gcgtcattat cggcggcttc tgtggctcgc
     2521 tcgtgggcct gctgcagacg ctcggcgaga ccgacgccag ggcgctcggc gtcgatgtga
     2581 atgcgttgcg ctgggcgctc atgggcctcg tcgccgtcac ggttgcagcg caggtctcgg
     2641 tctccggcgg cgtcggctgg gtcggactca tcgtaccaca tctcgcgcgc atgctggtcg
     2701 ggccagacca tacgcgactc ttgccggcct cgacccttct cggaggcgtc tatctcctcg
     2761 cgatggacga catcgcgcgc agcctgaccg agcaggagat cccgatcggc ctgctcacca
     2821 gcgccattgg cgcgccgatc ttcgctttcc tattttggaa gacgcaatcg aagggctgga
     2881 tgcgtgagtg acacggcgat ctcgatttcg gacctcggct atttctatcg gccggacgtc
     2941 tgggtgttgc gccattgcga ggcgcgcgtc gcgcgcggcg gcgttttcgc gattctcggc
     3001 cccaatgggc gcggcaagac gacgctgctg catcttctga tcggcgcatc caagccccgc
     3061 gagggaagtc tcgccgtgcg cggtcgcatc gctttcgtcc cgcaattgtt cgaggcgagc
     3121 ttcgactata cggcgctcga tatggcgctg atgggccgcg cacgaaagat cggcttgttc
     3181 tcgcagccct cgcgcgccga tgtggaggcg acgctctcgg ctctcgaccg cttcggcatg
     3241 gccgatttcg ccgagcggcc gttcggagag ctttccggcg gacagcgcca gctggtgatc
     3301 ttcgcgcgcg cgctcgtcgc cgaggccgac attctggtgc tcgacgaacc gacctcggcg
     3361 ctcgatctcg agaatcaggc gctggtcctc gagcgcattg cggcgctcgc gcgagaggat
     3421 ggactgacgg tcgtgatgac gacgcatcaa cctcatcatg ccttggccgt cgccgacgac
     3481 gcgctattga tgcgcggcga gggcgactat ctcgcgggca aggcgcggga catactgaca
     3541 gaggagtctc tacgatcgct ctatcgcgcg ccgctgaagc gcctcgcctt cgaacatgaa
     3601 ggcgtcgagg tcgagacgat cgcgccgatc ctcacgccga caaggagagc gaatattcgt
     3661 tcccaaacgg cgacgaaggc ggaaggcgcc gcttgatggg cgcggacgag cgcgcgtcac
     3721 gcgacactcc gctcgagcga cccgccgcct cgccgccgga agccgtacgg ccggccgggt
     3781 tgcggtctct ggcgatcagc gtcgcgctcg gcgcccatgc agcgctattt atcctcttcg
     3841 ccggcttcct cgccgagaag gtcacgccgc tcgacgattt gcgcgtggaa ctcgtgcaac
     3901 agggggagac ggtcacggag acgaacatct caccgacgcc ggacgcggcg ccgacggccg
     3961 ctatcgagcc catccagtcc gcctccccag acccgacgct gcgcgacgac acacaaatca
     4021 ccatgtcgaa gcaacagccg cgcgcagaag ccgcagatct gctgtccgcg ccattgccgc
     4081 aggtagaggc tccggacgcg ttgccgctcg cgatcgagca acggcggatc gaggacgctc
     4141 gaaaaagcca gcggcgtgtg gaggacaaaa agcgtaagga gaagccggaa gaggtcagac
     4201 gccaggcggc gcagcgcatc gcacgccggg agagcgcgca gtcgcgccag ctggcggcgc
     4261 atgagcaagc gggcgccgcg gcggtgcgga ccggcgtgag ggaaagcgcc ggcaacgcgc
     4321 cgcatatgtc gaaagccgca tatgcggcct tggtctcggc cgagatccac cgccacaagc
     4381 actatcctgc gagcgcgcgt cagtccggct cgacgggcgc ggtcagcgta atcttctcga
     4441 tcggaccctc cggcgcgatc gtcagccatt ccatcacgcg ttcgtccggc aatggagcga
     4501 tcgacgctgc ggtgcatgag atgctcgcca tttcgcatcc accgccgcca ccgggcggct
     4561 tcttttacgg caacgtcacc atttctttcg atttggatcg ctgaacagac gcgttcctag
     4621 tggcgtgatt tcagccattt tgaacgggga agaccgggta gaggcgtttg agcttgatgc
     4681 gggcgtcggc ggtggtgaac cgccagtcgg ccttcgcctg atgcgtgttg cggtcggcga
     4741 cccaggcggc gacttcggcg cgcaggctct cgatgtcgcc gttgcggcgc gcgagacatt
     4801 gcgaggatag aacgctgagc tcgctctcgg ccatgtcgag ccagctccca tgtttgggcg
     4861 tgtgacgcca ctcgaagcgc gcggtcagcc gtcgggcctt ctcgggcgcg aaagcctggc
     4921 agagcgaggc gaaaccacag cgccagcaac tccgcctcgc cgcgtgggac gtccgcacga
     4981 cgcggcggcg ctccttctgt ctcgaccgcc gccgccagct ccccggcgac ggtcctggcg
     5041 tcgatccatc gcgcgacgtc gagcatttcc gcgcccggtc agcgccggtc gatccgttca
     5101 ccaatagacc tgagtgcgca acaggaaggt gtcgggatgc gcgccgttga gataagcgcg
     5161 attccaaggt gcggtgaggc tcgttacatg cgtccagttc gccatgaagc gaatgccatc
     5221 gtcagggtac cagttgacgc cgactgttac gtcctgttcg cttccgccaa caacactcga
     5281 attggcgata taggcccggg tcgcggcatt cggcgccgag gcgagcaggt tctggaaggt
     5341 cgttcctgaa tagggaccgt cgttgaggtt gaccgagctg aacctcgccc cgagttccca
     5401 tgcgccccat ccgccagcgc tgagcggctt caggatttta atttgaccga aggtggcggg
     5461 gttattggga ttggtcacag agtaggacgc ggcgcgagat tcgcccgtca aataccatgt
     5521 tccgtagaca taatagccat cgaagttttg ggatgttccg ccgggcgcat aattgccggc
     5581 gaggttggcc agcaaaatgt tcgagccacg gcggtcataa tgggcgccca tatattcggc
     5641 ttggatcgac aacggcccat aggagccgac gaattctgct ccatagaaga aggcgtcgcg
     5701 cacgcagttg ccggcgaccg ccgggtgcgc ggatactacg acggcgccac aggagagatc
     5761 cggtgtgccg aggaggtttg ttctgaggat attgctctcc atattggtcg aggcgcctag
     5821 cagaagattg cggtcgtcgt tcccgccggt cgagctgttg ggctggtgat agcggcctga
     5881 caagccaaga tggatcagct tgtcagcgtc cttgaccggt gcgtaggtcg cccgtccggc
     5941 aacctcgaaa tactgcgcgc caccagtggc cacccatcca gcttttgagt tcacccaatc
     6001 aggaaccgga ttggaagcgg ccggcgccaa agccttgtcc tgcgggctgg tgctgaacac
     6061 gccgcctttc acgctccaat ctgagccgta ggtcgaaaaa gaagcgccta agtgtcggcc
     6121 ggcgccgaaa gtgtcggaaa ccagggagcg ctccataaag tctgtgtaga gaaaggtatt
     6181 gatcgtctcg agtccattgg gcccccactg attgccaatc attacggtaa gaggcgtgtt
     6241 gacgaccgga acggtcaggg ccggatggtg gaaagcgaga taagcatcgc gaagaccgcc
     6301 gagagttccc acggctgaag tgttagcaaa ctcataggcg agcttataat cccaatagcg
     6361 tgccgcgcgg ccttcgacct ggagccaaac ctgtcgaaag ttgacattgc tgttcaaccc
     6421 cgtttccggc tggatagctc caccgccatc gacgagaacg cgtcctccga atttgacgga
     6481 atacgctttg tcctcagtct cgacaaagag gccattcttg aagctgacaa agacgggcgg
     6541 cggcgggggt gtgagctttg gatctgtcgc gcctattgcc tgtacagtag cggcattagc
     6601 gacgtttgtc gttttcgtcg acgcagcaac cttggcgtca cgcgcttctt tcctcaactt
     6661 tacaatttct gcttcgagct tgcgcaatcg cgcctcgatc gcggcggtgt ctgcgcgcgc
     6721 agcgctcgat ccggtcgctg cagctattgc aaatgctgat gcaaccacag cggttcgcgt
     6781 cagtgcacgg ctcattgttc cctcgctcgg ttgggacgct cgtataaagc catacgtaca
     6841 ttatgcagtc tattgaaaca atagagtaac ttatgaatcg cggacgctgt ggtacattta
     6901 tcacattcgc ccattcaccg atggcgatgc atctaactgc gccggcgttc tcggcgacgc
     6961 tggttcaccg aggctcctgc cacgaccgct ccactagagg gacccagaga ttggcagcgc
     7021 acatcttcgc cgatccgccg gacgccgaag cgtcgacgca attcgaagcc gactccccaa
     7081 tcgagcatca atggcaaggc gccgaggatc gccgcgaagg tcgtcatcag gatcgttcga
     7141 aaccgcagca ggcacgcttt cgacatcgcg tcgtgggcga aaaggctccg cgaactctgc
     7201 gcgtcgaggg cgaaatcgac gatgatgatc gcgttcttct ttacgatgcc gatctgcagg
     7261 acgagcccga tgctcgcgat gagaccgaga tcgccgcctg tcgccgccag cgcgagcagc
     7321 gcaccgaggc cagcagaggg aaaggtggac aggatcgtga tcggatggat gaagctttcg
     7381 taaaggacgc cgagcgaaat acagatcgtg acgacagctg cgagaatcag tagcagctcc
     7441 ctggtcgtcg aggcgcgtcg aaacgatgcg ctgaccgaaa gcgtcatgga gcatgttgtc
     7501 gatcgtggcg ggcgtgattc cgtagcgtgg ggccgtcgcg cgatcgatga tgagatcgat
     7561 cgcgcgcccc cgctattgca tgtcactcac gacacttgct cgaccgcggc gcgttggcgt
     7621 tgcgcgatca tgccgcctgt tcatccatcc atttgcgcag cgccgccgtt gcgcgccgcc
     7681 caaagccgcc gcgacgatcg cttcaataaa ttccctcacg gaaaggtgca gaattgcagc
     7741 cgcttgttcg tcttgtctaa gagggacgga ggcagtcccg ccgagggcga ggtccagatg
     7801 gcttcaagtt cactgaatgt tccgagcgcc gcatcgaaag cggcgggcgt gacgcaggtc
     7861 ttctcgcaag acgaagtttg cgtcggcgcg gcgtggccgg gccggctccg aactcaggcg
     7921 ctggggtgac gccggtgcct gacattgctc cgatcaaggg acgcggcgcc gcgcagcgcc
     7981 agtccggacg tcgctcgaag acgccgctct tttgcgcggc ggtcgtcgct ctcgccggag
     8041 cgatctattc tatgcgccag ttcggtcagg ccggcggcga gacgctcgtc acctccgtcg
     8101 tcacccgcgg cgatctcgag gaggtcgtca cagccacggg caagatacag ccttttgctc
     8161 atgtcgacgt cggcgcgcag gcctcgggac aattgaccca catcctggtg aaaatcggcg
     8221 atcacgcgac gcagggcatg ctgctcgccg agatcgatcc ccagctgcaa tccgccaagg
     8281 tcgcggccga cgaagcgcag atcgcgcaat atcacgccaa tctcgtcgag cagctggcga
     8341 tcgtcgaata tgcaaaggcc acgctcgagc gcaatgcgag gcttctcgaa aacaaggcgg
     8401 tgtcgaagct cgccatggac gagagccgtc gggactctca gacggccgcg gccaaggccg
     8461 acgccatccg cgcgcaaatc aagcaaatgc agtcgacgct cgaatccgat cgcgccacgc
     8521 tcggctatac gcgcatcttc gcgcccatgt ccggcacggt ggtgtcgatc gacgcgcgtg
     8581 aaggccaaac cctcaatgcg acctattcga cgccgcagct tcttcgcatc gccgagctct
     8641 cgacgatgac cgtctggacg gaagtctcgg aagcggacgt cacacgtctg catgcgggca
     8701 tgccggtcta tttcatgacg ctcggccatg gcgaccggcg ctggacggcg cgtctgcgtc
     8761 agatcctgcc ggcgccgcac aagcctgtcg gcccgcaagg cggaagcgac gcgaatacga
     8821 gcaagaacaa tgtcgtcaat aatgtcgttc tctacacggc gctgttcgac gtcgacaatg
     8881 ccgctggcga cctccgccct gaaatgaccg ctcaggtctt cttcgtcgcg gcgcagacga
     8941 agggcgcggt catcgccccc gtgacggcgc tccgcgcgag cgccgatggc gggacgaccg
     9001 tcggcgtcgt cgacgcggac ggcaaagaga gcgagcgaac agtccaagtc gggctgcgca
     9061 cccgctttcg agtagaaata ctgaaggggc tcgcgccggg cgagcgcgtc gtgacaggcc
     9121 ggaaagccga ttcgggcaag acgcctctcg tgagcttcca cctgtgaccg cggcgatctc
     9181 tccgcctcga ccggacgtcg gcgagccgcc gctgatcgag atccgtgacg tccacaagtc
     9241 ttatttcgcc agcgacagcg tcccggtcgc cgtcctgcac ggcgtctcgc tgacgatccg
     9301 agccggcgaa ttcgtcgcca tcatgggcca gtcgggctcc ggcaaatcga cgctcatgaa
     9361 cattctggga ctgctcgaca aaccaaccaa aggcgtctac cgcttcgcgg gtcgcgacgt
     9421 gacgacgctc tcacgtgacg agctcgcgcg gctgaggcgc gacgccttcg gcttcgtctt
     9481 ccagcactat catctcattc ctgccgtcac ggcggtggag aatgtcgaaa tcccggcggt
     9541 ctacgccggc gtggcgccgg ccgagcggcg cgcccgcgcc aacgccctgc tcgaccgtct
     9601 gggtctcgcc gagcggatcg atcatcgacc gaacgagctc tccggcggcc agcagcagcg
     9661 cgtgtcgatc gcccgcgcgc tcatgaacgg cggcggcatt attctcgccg acgaaccgac
     9721 cggcgcgctc gacagcgcga cgggagccga ggtcatggcg ctcttcgccg agctcgccgc
     9781 ggagggccat acggtcatac tgatcacgca cgacctcgag atcgccaaag ccgctgatcg
     9841 gatcatcgag atccgcgacg ggacgatcat ttcggacgac gagtcggagg ttgtgaagcg
     9901 cgacggcgat ttcgcgcagc ccggtctcga cgacgatgtc ggctcgtcat tcctcctcga
     9961 catgcgcgaa gcggtgcatg cgggaggccg gaccctcgcc gccaatccgt ttcgaaccgg
    10021 cctcaccttg ctcggcatca tcctcggcat cgcgtcggtc atcgcgctcc tcgcgatcgg
    10081 cgaaggcgcc aaacgggcgg tgctgtcgca gctcgccgtt ttcgggacca atcgcatgta
    10141 tgtgattcca ggcggcggca gcggccacgg cttggccggg cggctgctcg ccgccgacgc
    10201 cgacatcgtc cgcgacgtcc cgaacatcgc cgccgccatg ccttatctcg agggacaggt
    10261 gttggtgcgc gcgggcaatg tcgactatgg cgcgaacggg gtcgcgatca cgacggattt
    10321 cccgcgcatt ctgaactggt ccgtcgaagc tggcgtgttc ttcgcgaagg aggacgagcg
    10381 cgctctggcg accgtcgcga caatcggctc caagctcgcc gcacgactct tttccgacgg
    10441 agaaaatcct attgggaaaa tgattctcgt gaacgatgtg ccgttccagg tgatcggcgt
    10501 gttgtcgagc aaaggcgcgc tgtctgggaa cagcgacgac gacgacacga tcgtttttcc
    10561 cttttcgaca ggcagcatac gcgtcttcgg aaagaaggag ctctcatgga tctcggtgct
    10621 ggtcgacgat ctcgcgcgcg ccgacgagac ggcggacgcg atcgccgccg ttctcgagaa
    10681 ggctcaccat gcgcatgact tccgggtctt caacaaggcc gccacgatcg aggcgcaaaa
    10741 tcgcacgcag gacgccttga cccttctgct gggtttcacg gccgcgatct cgctcttcgt
    10801 cggcggcatc ggggtgatga atgtcatgct gatggcggtg accgaacgaa cgcgcgagat
    10861 cggcatccga atggcgacgg gcgcgcgcac gatcgacatt ctgcgccagt tcctcaccga
    10921 agcgatgatg atctcaggcg ccggcggact ggtcggcgcc gtgatcggcg tcgccgccgg
    10981 cgtcggcggc tcgctggcct tcggcatgcc ggtgatattc tccggcgccg cgatcctcgg
    11041 cgccgtcgcc ggcgcggtgg tgacgggcct cgtcttcggc ttcatgccgg cgttgcgcgc
    11101 ggcgcggctc gagcccgtcg ccgctctcgc tcgggagtga aacgatgaaa cgaagacccc
    11161 aagcaaaacg acccgaggct cagggcagta cgacgcggtg gagcatcgga tcgcgcgcga
    11221 tctcatcctc tcggaacggg aaacgcagcc aatccttgcg ggagtagcgg gcgatcggag
    11281 ccgcgccgcc gccgccggac atcgccgctt catctagccc atgcgcgagc agcgtgtgcg
    11341 cctcgacgcc gtccacgccg aagcgcacga cctgcagata gctgttcgcc acagcgtccg
    11401 gccccatgcg atcgccgtcg atgctattgc aggccaccgt gaaatagccc accgactggc
    11461 atccgccata gatcggaaag cgattcccgc tgctttccac gaaacggcgg ctacccaatg
    11521 cctcgtccag cggccgattt tcggcgccga acgccgccac agtcgacgcc agcgccttcg
    11581 ccgcgcgtcc gttccctgcc agtagctcgc gaggcgtatc cagcggagcg tcgccggaaa
    11641 aggcaacgcg atagagaatg tcggctggat tccgcattaa tcgcgcccag aacgcctccc
    11701 acagcaaggc gccacggtcg tcgacatccg ccttgttaga ccagcgacga agaacgtcgc
    11761 aggcttcggc gatgtcgact ttgaacgcct ccgcccctgc tttcacgagc gcgtccagac
    11821 cggcgacctt cgacgcgccg gcgtccaaac ggacctcccg ctgcacgcat gcctcggcga
    11881 gcaattcgtc cttgaacaat tcggccgaat aggcccgggg agtcagcacg tcccgcatca
    11941 aacgcaggga cagcgcctcc gccgacgcct ctcggacctg gagcagatcg agcgccatac
    12001 gatgccccag cctgcctcgg agccccagcg gccgacgctc gccgccgagc agcgacggga
    12061 acccctccaa tggctgtcgg gcgttgctca gccaatagct gtcgttcatg ttcgccacat
    12121 agtcgccgcg cagcagctgt ggcagcgcgt cggcgcgcat ggcgccgggc tgcgccgcgg
    12181 ccgaatccac ccgccaatcg caagccgaac gactgccgtc gagaacgggc gtgagcgggt
    12241 ccacatgcgc aaatcgcgcc gccgaaggcg tcatgcaggc cttacgcaga tcatccggag
    12301 cgttggggac cgcgccgacg tccccaaacc acgcccgccc gtcgccgcgg ccgatcgcca
    12361 ccgtattgac ccacggaacg gcgacctcgc gacgctggat ggcaatgaac tcatccaacg
    12421 atttcgcctg attccagtag aaataattac ggaaaatgcg gaagttctcg gcattcgcgt
    12481 cccgaatggc caatgcgtgc gccgagcccc agccgagcgc cgcatcatgg cggccgagat
    12541 ccaccacggg gccggagcgg cttcgataga agaaacgcgt caatcgacgt gcgctgccgt
    12601 cgtcgccctg cacatcgacg ccgatctcgc gcaccgacat ctcttcgctg ttcccgtcga
    12661 tccgatagcg cgtcggatcg cccgcatcca gcgtcaggtc gaaaaggccg aaccgtcgcg
    12721 cctccgacac ggtgtgactc caggccacat gatcgttgaa cccgatcatg atcagcggca
    12781 cgcccagaaa agcgacgccc gccacatcga gctttccggg aatagtcaga tgcatttgat
    12841 agaagcgatc cggtccgccc cagaaccagt gcggattgcc gaacagcacc gcgccgtctc
    12901 cacccgtcgc ctcacggccg aaggccagcg cattgcttcc gactcccggc tgctcgccga
    12961 tctgctgggc gagccggcgg cgcagcgcga ggtggtcgat ctcgcccgac ttcgacggcg
    13021 ccgcggaccg cgccggcgcg gcgtcggcaa tctcggcaat gaacctgccg tagccggcga
    13081 cgatctgcgc cgcatacatg cgccgaagaa tgtcgttcgc ggcaatatcc cgaatccagg
    13141 gctgctccag gcaagacctg tcgaccgacg gcgcgcggcc gctacgggcg tccgcgagat
    13201 agcggttgta gccggcggcg aacccctcga cgagttcgtt cagctccggc ggattctgct
    13261 cccggtagcg ggccgccacc tcgtcggtgg cgaaggcgcg gaaaaagaaa tccagatcga
    13321 tattcttcgg ctgcccgaat gtggagccgc gagccggctt gccgtcggcc ccgaaaaacc
    13381 aagcgcgtcg gccctcatag gtcacgaagg cctcggccag agtgcacaga gcgtcctgcg
    13441 cctggacata gcccacgccg atcccgagct cgcgccaacc gcctgcgcgc agatgcggca
    13501 cgccatcggt cgtgcgccgg atttcgacgc ctgtcactgt cggtcccacc gacgccgcag
    13561 gcgccgttct cgcgtgcaaa gccgccgcga ccagcgccag cccgccgcag agcgccgaga
    13621 cccagccgcg ccgggaaact acgaacggca tgcctcgaat ccctccagca cattcgccac
    13681 attgacgccg atctcgtcga ccgcatagcc gccttccatc atgaagacgg tcggcaggcc
    13741 ggcgcgggcg aggtcctctc ccacccggag gtagtcctcg ctgcgcaaac gaaagccgga
    13801 gatcggatcg gcctcgaatg tgtccacccc caaggaaacg acgaacgcgt cggcgcgaaa
    13861 tccggcgata gcgcgcagcc catgcgccag cgccgcgcgc caggcggaga actcggttcc
    13921 tcgcggcagc gggatattca gattgcagcc attcccgtcc gccgcgccct cctcgtcggc
    13981 gtagccgagg aagaacggat attcggtccg cggatcgccg tggatgctca tgaagaagac
    14041 gtcgtcgcgg tcgtagaaga ggcattgtgt gccattgcca tggtaatagt cgacgtccag
    14101 cacggccacc cgctcgacgc caccgtcgcg cagcgcctgc gcggctatgg cggcgttgtt
    14161 caagaagcaa tagccgccga agaaatcgta gccggaatag cgcccgggcg ggcgcgtcag
    14221 cgcgaaggcc gactgcgccg cgcccgaccg aacgctttcc gcggcggaca gcgcgcaggc
    14281 cgcgccgctg cgcgccgcac gccacgcgcc gcgggtgaga ggagtcccca catcgaacga
    14341 gaagtgtcgc accgaccaga ccgagggcag cgcatcgcga ttctcgtgcg ccggattcag
    14401 cgcgacccac tcgtcccagg cgccgcgaag gaaatccaca taacgagggg cgtgcacgcg
    14461 gtgcgagacc gcatcgtcga agggcgacgg ctcttcgatc gcgccgagcc ggcgccgacg
    14521 cagttcatcc cgaacgcgct ccacgcgcgc ggcgacctcg aagcacggca gcagcgcgcc
    14581 acggaacatc tccaccgcgc cctggtgatg aacatgcttc gcgttgaaga aggtgatcat
    14641 cagacagatt cgcgcgcgac gacgccggca acgccggcca tatgcatcaa gccccggtgc
    14701 agagccggga acaggctctt gttgaaattg ttccagcgca gctccagtat ggagtcctgt
    14761 ggatcgatcc tggtgtcgag cgcgtcgacg atcacctctc cggagtcgat tccatcgtcg
    14821 acataatgaa acgatgcgcc cgtcatgtcg atgaccggcg cgggcttcat ctccatcgtt
    14881 cgccaattca ccaccttcag acctttcgcg ccatgcaggg cgtcgagcgt cgcatgagcc
    14941 ccacgacgct cgtaaggcga ttcgatccgg gtgatgccgg gatggatatt gacgattctg
    15001 cggtagaaac gcgcgcccgg acgcactagc tcgtccagta tgacgagcag tccgtccagc
    15061 accacgagat gcgcgtccag cgtcgacaat ttctccagca gccgggcttc gaaatcgctc
    15121 ttgccagcct tgcgtacggg cgtgttctgg ggcagccgcc gataggtcga cgggacggcg
    15181 cagagcagat cgttcacgcg ccgcccgttc actgcgagcg tcggcggata gaaccattgg
    15241 cgacccgcgc cgcaggcgaa gccgtagtcc tcgagcttct cgcggtcacg agccgaaccc
    15301 tcgtcgtcgt cgaagatgac cgcctcgagc gaataagcgt ctccgagcgg cgtttcgttc
    15361 aatgactcga cgagatactc gagcggcgac ttcatgtacc gccgctctcc tttgtagtcg
    15421 atgtaccgcc cggcctcatc cgccgcggcg ttcctcaatg accagatata gaccagtctc
    15481 agcttcgtct tcgccatctt cgccccatca tgcgcttgaa gaacgacggt cgagacacgc
    15541 gcgaggcgct cttcggcgag atcgacgcgc atgccgccac cccgatgcca ccgggacaag
    15601 cgcacggcgc gttcccagtg tgcaagacga agatcccgcc cgattgttta gaagcgtggc
    15661 gcgtggcgcg gaggccgacc ggctcgatgc gcggagagcg aggcgcgatc gcgctcatta
    15721 acttcgacgt ccgaacgcga cgccggctca gcgagctgcg ccattcgcag cgaccatgcg
    15781 tgagcgcttc gtcgcgctgt cgccgatccg aggcgcatgc gagatccgcc gagcctcctc
    15841 ggcgcgtcga ctaaacaaat gcaggcgctt ctcgtctagg acctagtgac atggccgaac
    15901 gagcggccga cgacccgacc catgtggcgt cgacatccaa cccgacaaag gaatgcggca
    15961 tgctcattta tgacgtcctg ggcatcggat tcggcccatc caatatcgcg ctcgccatcg
    16021 ccttggagga gaagcggcaa ggcggcgcca gcaacatcga catgatgttc atcgagcgcc
    16081 agaagagctt cacctggcac ccgaacatgc tgctcgatca cgcgcatatg cagatctcct
    16141 tcctcaagga cctggcgacc ctgcgcaacc cgaccagccg attcaccttc gtcaactatc
    16201 tgcacgagaa gcagcgcctg caggatttca tcaatctcaa gacgttcttc ccgagccgcc
    16261 acgagttctg cgactatttc gcctgggccg ccgcccagtt ccaggaccgt tgcgtctatg
    16321 gcgaggaggt tttcgatgtg ttgccggaga agcgcggcgg cgagatcgcg cttctgcgcg
    16381 tgcgctcacg cgaccggtcg ggcgaagttc atgagcgact ggcccgaaat ctcgtggtga
    16441 gcgtcggcgg ctccgttcac gtgcccgagt gcttccggcc cttcgcgagc gatgcacgga
    16501 tctttcattc ccacaactat ctgcgcagca tcgaagcgaa cgcggaggct cggacgatcg
    16561 cgatcatcgg cgcgggccag agcgccgccg agatattcat ggacctgcac ggccggccca
    16621 acgcccccca gatcgacctc atcgcgcgcg cgcgggcgat caggccgtcc gacgacagtc
    16681 cattcgtcaa cgagatattc aacgcggact tcgtcgacca tatgttcagc cgcgcgccgg
    16741 cggagcgcct ggaaatgctt cgcgagttcc gccataccaa ctacgcctgc ccggacctgg
    16801 agctcatcca gcagatattc ggcgtcctct acgaacagaa ggtcaaggag cagacgcgtc
    16861 atcgattgct gcgccgacat gaggtcagga gtgttcgcgc cgccgatgac ggcgtacatc
    16921 tcacgctctt cgaccgtaac agcgagcgcg ccagcaccgt tcgatatgac gccgtggtct
    16981 tggccaccgg ctatgagcgt gaatatcaca agacaatgct cacgtccgtg gctccctatc
    17041 tcggcgattt cgaaatcgat cgccactatc gcatcaagac gtcctcacac ttccgtccag
    17101 ccgtcttcgt gcagggcgcc agcgagccga cgcatggcct gagcgacacg ttgctgtccg
    17161 tgaccgccgt gcgcacgggc gagatcggcg acgcattgct ggcgacggcg cagccttccg
    17221 agcgccagat agctgtcggg gtccattgac cgagggaatt gattatgtcg actcccgtcg
    17281 tctcgaccac ccgcacggtc accggaaaat gcgacgagct cgcgctccgg cacaatgcgc
    17341 tgactcaccc ctacacgctg gcgccgaacc ccttgttgga acgccaagcc gcgcgcgaat
    17401 ccaatgcgcg aagctatcca cgccgcatac ccctggcgct caagcgggcg catgggatct
    17461 atgtggaaga tgtcgaaggc cgcatcttca tcgactgttt ggccggcgcc ggcacattgg
    17521 cgctggggca caatcatcct gtcgtcatcg aagcgattca gcaggtcatg aaggacggcc
    17581 taccgctgca cacattggat ttgacgacgc cgatcaagga ccgcttcatt caagacctgt
    17641 tcgacatcct gcctgtggat ttcgcgcgtg acgccaaagt gcagttttgc ggcccgaccg
    17701 gctccgatgc ggtcgaagcc gccttgaagc tggtgaagac ggcgacaggc agcggcacga
    17761 tcttggcttt ccatggagcg taccatggga tgacgcaagg cgctcttcag ctgatgggaa
    17821 gcctgggccc gaagaaaccg ctgaattcca tccagcacgg cgtgcagttc ttgccctacc
    17881 cttacgacta tcgatgcccc ttcggcctcg gcggggaagc cggcgtgcgg gccggcctgc
    17941 attacatcga caccgttctg aacgatcccg aatgcggcgt gccacgcgcc gctggcatga
    18001 tcttcgaggc gatccagggc gaaggcgggg tcattccggc cccggacgct tggattcgcg
    18061 gcattcgcga gctgacggcc aaagccgatg ttccgctcat cgtcgacgag gtacaatccg
    18121 gcttctgtcg cacgggcaag atgttcgcct tcgagcatgc cggggtcacg cccgacgtgg
    18181 tgacgctctc caaggcgatc ggcggcagcc tgccgctgtc ggtggtggtc tatcgaggcg
    18241 aactcgatca gtgggcgccc ggcgcgcacg caggcacctt ccgcggcaat cagatggcca
    18301 tggcggcggg ctccgcgaca atccggttcc tgcgcgcgga gaggcttcac gagcacgccc
    18361 ggcaagtcgg cgagcgcctc gccagcggcc tccggcaatt gcagagctat ttcccgcaga
    18421 tcggcgacgt gcgcggtcgg ggcctgatga tcggggtcga gattgtcgat cccgaaggag
    18481 gtcgccgaga caatgcctcg cggccgccgc cgaccacccc cgcgctcgcg cgcgccatcc
    18541 agaacgaatg tctgcgacga gggctgatca tcgagctcgg gggccgacac ggcagcgtga
    18601 ttcgcttcct ccctcctctc gtcatcaccg agcggcagat cgatcacgtg ctcgagatct
    18661 tcacgatctc gcttcaaacc gctaccaaat tcagctgcgt cgagaatttc atctatgagg
    18721 agatgggcgt gagagagtga cgcgctcgcc gcggcgagcg agaaattcga gacccggcgt
    18781 cggccgtctc gtcaccggtc ggcgctccga tccgaacaag atccgcattc cttctgcgcg
    18841 gtcgcttcgc ggcaatgctt cagcgcgtca cggatcatga agttgacgag cgtcggcgag
    18901 acattcagct gcttggcgac ttcgcgctgc gtatagccgt ctatgctgtg gagctcgaac
    18961 gcgcgctgcg tccgtttcgg gagatcggcg agcgccgctg cgagacttcg caattgaaga
    19021 cgctcgatga cgatcgtctc cggcgtcccc gtcgaatcca caatttcgct tccttcttct
    19081 tcactcgtga agtaacggct ctcgaggata gtccgccgat aatggtcgat cgccagattt
    19141 cgcacgatct gatataaata agacgctggc cgctctattt ccgtcgtggc ggcggtctcg
    19201 gccgccttta tataggcgtc ctgcacgaca tcctctgcgc tgtgagggct gccgagtatc
    19261 ttggctgcgt gtttttccag ccggcatcga tgttccatga acacgaccga cagggctcga
    19321 acgcggagag tgttcgacgt gatcgacgtg atcgacctcg acgaggacgc ctcgacagcc
    19381 cgatctttct tcggcgccga acgaagctca tgcagtcgct gggacgcatt cataggcccg
    19441 atgtcctctg gagcctgatt gtcgcgttcg atcgccgacg acgagcgaga tcgttctccg
    19501 gctcggagat cgaacggcgt cgacatgaaa catcgacagc aataggacca aaatataagt
    19561 ccgatgcacc gtcgattccc ggcgtattca gccctattat cgaaaacata gcacgcagta
    19621 tacgcatttt gctcgctcca cgctcaagta ggtaaattac atatgcaact aaataagcgt
    19681 tttcagatac atatgtcaac cgcgtacgtg gcttattgta acatttccat agtataatat
    19741 actatatata aatcacattg tgtgcgttat atatcatata taatcgtagt tgcatgcgtt
    19801 gtaagcatta tgtattgtgt ttcttataac ccgagaccgc gagctgaaag cgtctccggt
    19861 aagagtgcga tgatctaact caaaggcgtc ggtgcgaaca tcgtatggga gcgaattctg
    19921 aacgctcgaa cacatccgtc caagcgcaaa gcgctctaag caacttcttc ctgctgcaga
    19981 gggaggccac gacgaggtgc ttcgcccgga gcttcgacga tctccacgat gcgtcccttg
    20041 tcgaggcgca cgaggcgatc cgccgatccg aaatagcggt cgtcgtggga gatcacgatc
    20101 agcgtcttgc cctgggcttt gaacgcgggc agcatctcgg cgtagaatac tcgccgaaaa
    20161 gtcggatcct gctcggcggc ccattcgtcg aacacgacga tcggccgctg ctcgagatag
    20221 acttggatga gcgcgaggcg cttgcgctgc cccgccgaaa ggtccgtcgt cgaaaacctg
    20281 ccgttctcga cagtgacttt gtgagcgatc tcgagcgcct cgagataggg cccggccttc
    20341 tcccttacgt ccccgtccgg cgcaacaaga tcatcgaaca ggaaataatc gaaaaacacc
    20401 gcggagatga gctgacggta gtcgtcacgc cctgccgcgg tgatcggcgc gccgtctagc
    20461 agcaactcgc cctcctgtgg cggatagaga gcgagcagga gcttgatcag cgtggtcttg
    20521 ccgcaaccgt tttcgccgac gatgaagaga agctcaccgc cgcggatggt gagatctatg
    20581 ggcccgagca caaaaggctc ggcgccttcc ccggccggga aagcgtaacg ggcgccgcgc
    20641 agcgcgatgc tgccgatgcc cggcgacgct cccgaagcag cgggcgtcgg aagagccgcc
    20701 gcgaaaccgg actctggatc ggcgaaatcg gccgagagct cggcgatgcg ccggaacgag
    20761 acctgcgcat tgacgaaatg tgaataagcg gcgagcgcct ggtccagcgg acccttcaaa
    20821 taaagcagga caaggatgaa gccggagacc gccgtgcgct cgaccccgag ccagccctgc
    20881 cacacgatga tcatcgcgat catcacgaag aacagggcgc tgtcgacggc gttggcggac
    20941 atgaagatgc tgaacgctct gaccttcatg tcgcgaatac ggtcgatcgc ctcggtcagc
    21001 tgctcgccgt gcacgcggcg gcgacggtcg cgattgagac gcagctcctt cgcaccctcc
    21061 gtgatggcgc ggtattggcg atagacttcg tcctgcgcca cacgggcctc ttcgtaaaag
    21121 gccgatccgc gtttgcgcgc ccaaaagttc accagaactc cggcggcgat cgcgaccgcc
    21181 acgatcagga atatgatcgg cgacaggaag acgagataga gcacgcagcc ggaggtcacc
    21241 gccaatgcga tagcgagcga ggaaaagttg taggagaaga tcgaaacggc atcgacgtcc
    21301 tgccccagca cggagagcag ccggtgcgct ctgtagcgct cgatctgctc gatcggcgcc
    21361 gccacgacct tggcgaccag ttccttgcgc agggccgcga tgatctgctg accgatccag
    21421 ctgttgccga ggtccgagac gatctcgccc gcgagcgtca ccgtcacgag ccctgcgaac
    21481 gtccacatca atgcggcggc gatatcgccg tccgcgtaga gcgcgcgatt gatcgtcgcc
    21541 aacaaccagg cagtcgcgag cccgctgagc gcgcccatgc aggtcgcgaa gacgccgatc
    21601 ggccaaaagg gcgcgagcag gcgcagtgca gtgtgcgcga gggtctcctg gttcgggtcc
    21661 atggctccgc cttgtccgga gccgacgtgg gctcctcgag agaatcacgt gcgcacgcaa
    21721 agctttcggc tggggcggtc gcctttccga tcggatcggc agccgccccg acttttttca
    21781 tttggagcga gttctcatca ctcgaacgac tccgctcgta cagagcgagc cgcttgcggt
    21841 ccaacccgac ctctggatcg cgagctttcg agaagacgct ctcgctcgac gatcagaagt
    21901 cgacggtggc ggacaatttg aaggtgcgcg gcagacccat cgtcacccat ccgccatcga
    21961 cgccggccca atagctcttg tcgaacgcat tttcgacacg ggcgcgcaga acgaccggat
    22021 atgcgaaggc ctgaagctta tattggacgc cgaaatcgaa gcgcgtccag ccggatattt
    22081 tttgcgtgtt ggcctgatcg agatattgcg agctggtcgt cagcatccgg ccggagagcg
    22141 tcgcgccctc gacgaagcct ggatcccatt cgatgccaaa attgctctgc cacttgggaa
    22201 cgccgatggc ggccttcccg tcataggttc cgtcggcggt cttagtgagc gtgccctgcg
    22261 tgtaggaaaa gccgccgagc agacgaatgc ccggaacgac ctcgccgaac agattgaact
    22321 cgacgccgct gttgcgctgc cggccattga cgccgaaggt cgaattgccg gcggcatccg
    22381 tcgtgatgac ggcgctcggc tgagttatct cgaaaaagct ggccgtggcg gcgatggcgc
    22441 cgaaatcata tttgacgccc gtctcgatct gctcggtgcg cacaggcggg aagatctgcc
    22501 cgcggttcga gccgccccag gcggtcgggc cttgctccag accctggata tagttcgcgt
    22561 agagggacag tttttcgagc ggcttcacca ccaggccgaa cgccggcgtg aacgccaggt
    22621 cgccataggc cggctgtgaa atcgtcccgt cggaggcgaa gacggtctga ttgatctgct
    22681 gatagcgcac gccggcggta aacaggacgc gatcgtcgaa gaaggagagc gtgtcggcga
    22741 gcgtcaccgt cgggaacgtc tgttcccaat atttcggcgg gttgttgctg agaccggctg
    22801 tcgacgggcg cgcgatccgc ggcgcgttgt agatattcgt atagaaatta taaaatccgt
    22861 aatattctcc agtgtaattc atcgtatcga aaatgctcgc gacattcaga cttactttat
    22921 gatcgatcgg gccggtcgaa aattctccgc gagttccgat ctgtgcggat acggattctc
    22981 tattaaaagg cgtataatac gcggacgcac ttgcgtttcc aagcttatct gtaacataaa
    23041 tatcggacga tagataggct tcattgctgt agcgatagcc ggcagccccg tatatcatcc
    23101 aatttttgtc gatgtcatat tcgaatttgc cgatcacata agtgcttctc gactttgcat
    23161 attcccaatt ctgataaatc tgcttcgagg ccttcggcgc ggggagagtg agcacatccg
    23221 gggaaacgcc gaagccggcg gagccggtgg ggctgtcgac cgtcgaattc acatggccga
    23281 cgtcgatgct cgctcgaaaa tcgccgccac ggtagtcgag cgcgagagcg ccgactccga
    23341 gttctgcgaa ttgcccgtcg atcgcagtgt tgccgccccg gaacaggccg ttcacgcgaa
    23401 cgccccattc attgttcgcg ccgaagcggc gtccgacatc gatgtgcgtt ccgaagaggc
    23461 tgttggaaaa atagctcgcc gtcacgctgg cgatcggcgc atcggtcgcc cgcttcggaa
    23521 cgacattcac cattcctccc agcgcagcat agccgctgaa gccgttcagc agcgcgttcg
    23581 ggcccttcag tatctccact ctttccattg tctcgacggg gatgaggcgc agaggcgcga
    23641 tccctcccag cccgtcgaag aaaacgctcg aggctccgac gctgaaacct ctgatccgga
    23701 ggctgtcgcc ttttccggcg gacgagccga gcccggtcgt gtagacgcga accgaaggat
    23761 cgttggcgac gacatccgcg accgtgatcg cctgctggtc cattatcgtc ttcgacgtat
    23821 agccggtgac gctgaacggc gtgttcatga cgctggtgtt gccgagcacg ccgagcttgg
    23881 cgccggtcgc gacctgaccg ccggagtagg cgggcggcgc attccaatgg tcgatcttac
    23941 tggcgtgttc cgcgccgata tcgattgtgt cgagcgtcac cgctccatca tccgcaacat
    24001 tcgtggcggc ggccatggga ctgaccagag cggcggagcc gggggcgttg acgagcacct
    24061 gaatggcggt gtcggagacg aggcgccgca gcgcctgagc cggcgtcatg tcgccattga
    24121 ccggaacgga agtcttgccg cgcgcgagcg ccgaggaata gctgatctgc catccggttc
    24181 ggcgaatgaa ggcgctgata gccgcagcga gcggctgtac cggaatcgag aaatgcgtga
    24241 cctcattggt cgccgccgtg ggcgaggctt gctgcgctcg agcgggccga gcgatcaccg
    24301 ctgcgctggt cgcgagggtc gtggtcgcca ccagaatcga caggagttga cgacgctctg
    24361 cgcgccgttc ctgcgctgcc gccctcctga gcccaacctt ttcatcacgc ataatccgaa
    24421 cccctttttc gatatcaggg tctcggtcga cgctgaatcg aggacccctc tcgtacacat
    24481 gacgtttcga gaaacgcggg tcggcaaaaa aagtcggggc tttagcgaat gatgatgatt
    24541 ccgccaggca ggcggctgat cgtcacgccc gccgcgtcgg tcagcgtgcg aatggcccct
    24601 tcgatatcct cgagccgata atcgcccgtg acgagcagtc gatcgatgcg atggtccatg
    24661 acgaacaccg cgcctttgta gtagcgacgc agttctttga gcacatgcga caaaggtctg
    24721 ttttcgaaga tgatgcgccc gtcgcgccat gcgagctctc ttcccggatc gacccttgtg
    24781 accgcggaaa gcgcgtcctt cgtcgccacg accatttcgc ccggcgcgag atcgacgcgc
    24841 tcgtcgcggc gggagagtcg gccgacatcg acgcgcccgc gttcgaggat cacgcgatcc
    24901 gcatcgtcgc cggcccggac cgagaaggcc gtgcctcgca cttgcatctc gccaaaacgc
    24961 ccgacgaccc gaaacggatg ctcggggtcg tgcttcacat cgaagaaagc ttccccctcc
    25021 agcagcttca cctgcctacg gccacggccg aaatcgatgg cgacggccga ggcggtgtcg
    25081 aggatcatcg tcgagccgtc gggaagccgc accgtgcgac ggtcaccggt ctcggtcgag
    25141 tagtccgcgt cccagagcga tagcgacacc ggatatagcg aggcgcccgc gacgagcatc
    25201 acgacggcgg ccgcgccaag cgccaaacgg cgcgcctgcc gccacggggc gccgcgacga
    25261 gcctcttgtc gaccctcccg gagcgactcc gtcgcccgtt ggaacgcggc cgacccccac
    25321 atcgcctcga gctcgcgata ttcccgagca tggcgtggac ctcgagaacg ccagcgctcg
    25381 aaagccgccc gcgtcgccgc gtcgaccggc tcgtcgcgca gacgtgcgaa ccattcgagc
    25441 gcctcgtcga cgatcggatc gtcgtagacg aactcaccct cgcgcgcagc ttcgtctttc
    25501 ttccctcgtg ccactcgatc gatccgcatc gccttgtccc atgacgctct atatagctga
    25561 gacgcgcgtc ggttcgaaat ccggcaaaaa agattcatga agggacgccc ttcgtcgagc
    25621 gctccctcct ctcgtcgatg ggaagaggag cccgagcggc ttcggctcgg gggtccttca
    25681 gggatcgaga cgggcgatgc gctcccggca atgcgccatc gctgttttca ggtcgttgaa
    25741 gaccgtgcgt tcggaaatcc cgagatgctc agcgatccgc cggttcggcc actcctcgat
    25801 ccggctcagg atcatcacct gctgagcacg gggcggtaaa ccgctcagcg cactgcggaa
    25861 cgcgacgaac ttttcgcgct cgatgatcgc cgtttcttgg gacagcgcat tgtcggcgat
    25921 atccagaaga gcgtcgtcgt ctgccgcctc cagctcgacc gcgccacgca tgcgccgcct
    25981 cctccgatag tcgagcgcca gattgcgcgc cgtctgatgg aggaaggctt cgacatgctc
    26041 gatcggaccc gcctccatcg cgcggcgcac ccgcagatag gcgtcgtgta cgagatcctc
    26101 cgcgatctga gcgtcgcgga caatgcgcat cacgctccac atcagcgacc cacgctgcac
    26161 ctggaagacc cgattaaggg agcccagcat aagccctagc gaacccggcc gcgccgagga
    26221 aacagcgccg aggaagcgcc cgtcggtcgc agcttcccct gtgctgtcgc cagtcggctc
    26281 acacatcgat cgcgcaactc cattcgcctg gggctccaat ccagttgccg aaagcggccc
    26341 atacttagcg aaagcggaat cggccatcaa tgccggtaat tgagaagaaa tccagagtag
    26401 ttacgccgcc ttgcgcaatt tttgtggagt cgcgccaggc tcggcgctcg attttcatga
    26461 tcgacgcgcc aagtctccga ttgtcccaac gccgcgacgc attgccgatt tttcccatcg
    26521 cttcgcgcgc gaaacgatcg gaggcgcgcg gccgacggtt ccgtcgcaaa ttttgactat
    26581 ggacgcgacg agcgtatgag agtgtttcag ctcacgccgc gagggcgtag aactgctgat
    26641 gctggacgca attcgcccct ggtccgcaac tggtcctttc ggatcatatg catgagctcg
    26701 atgccggaaa gcgtcgcagc agccgagcaa aatgatttga aacccgacat cggccgcgtc
    26761 actcgcttta ccgctcgatg gtcctgctca acgatattat tgagatattt cggcggattt
    26821 cgatgtccgc ttcatgctcc gcattgtagc gttcgatcgc cgccgtgttg gagccgctct
    26881 tgtcgatcgt gatcttctcc ggctcaccat gttggccgat cgccttgcgc aaaaagcgca
    26941 acgcagcttt gcagtccctc ttggccgtca gcaggaaatc caccgtcgcg cctgccttgt
    27001 cgaccgcccg atacagatat ttccagcaac ctttgacttt cacgtagctc tcatcgagcc
    27061 gccggctcga accaaccgtg cgcttgccag cacgaaaccg cttctccagc aaaggggcat
    27121 atttgacgac cctacggttg agcgtcgaat ggtcgacatc gacgccgcgc tcttccatca
    27181 tttcttcgag ttggtgatag ctcatcggat acgccacatt ccagcggacg ccccacagga
    27241 ccacttcgcg ttcaaaattg ctccccttga aatcgatcat cgcgctcgtc cgccagctcc
    27301 gctgccgccg atcatagccc aaaccgaccc gcgacaaaaa attcgcgaca gaacccgcaa
    27361 tccagcgttt cgtccgcacg ttgcgacgcg acatcgaaac cgtcaagaat ggagtgacag
    27421 aaacctggag caatggacaa acagagggca aatcaatcgg ctgaaaactc tcaagcgctc
    27481 gatgtacggc cgcgcaggcg ccgatttgct gcgcgcgcga atgttaccgt tctcgtcaat
    27541 ggtcgagcac ggaaagtgag gatgaaccaa acatcagcta tctatggtta ggactctcat
    27601 caattcggcg agcgaattca gaagcgccgg actggagaca atcgattcat gatccgattc
    27661 ggtgaacgaa tgaaaaattc tcgctgtccg tagctgactc gacacctcgt cgatcacggc
    27721 tctctggcga cctttcgacc accagcaata gacaggcgcc gccaccggcg gcagcgatcc
    27781 cgaaaactgc tctgtcgcca atccgagcgt cctgcttatc agacatgctc tcgtcaaatc
    27841 ttccgcctcg agacccgcat attgaccctg tggacggagc aagccggcat ttatcagaga
    27901 gcgcgtccat tcgagcaatg gctgctccga atcgagtgga tcagatatct catcaggaat
    27961 ctgcaaatgc tcaccgcttt tctctccgac ccgtccgagc agataggcat atccttcacg
    28021 ccagtcgcca gtcgcgactt gtcgggcgag tccgctcggc aatggcggat cgatcaagcc
    28081 caggaatcgg acctcctgcc cgatgcgctc gagcctcgcg gctatcaaag tcgcgagtat
    28141 gccgcccaac gaccaaccaa ggagatggta aggtccgtca ttctgagtcg ctcgcatgag
    28201 ctcgacatag tcgtccgcca tcgtgtcgag cgagacgtct cgatgactgg gatcgacgag
    28261 cgttctgcaa gaaagtccgt atacggagcg cacgccgttc aatgattttg ccaatgataa
    28321 atagcccagg acagtgccga gcgccgaatg gatgcagaag agaggttctc gctcgaagac
    28381 gcgttggttg agcagcatcg tcgagttccg acgcgccgat atagcgtgaa tggtgggatt
    28441 gccgatcaag tcgcgcaagg tgagcgtcag gccgcggatg tttcgcgatc gagccgaggt
    28501 cacgacacgc aacgccgaga tcgaatcgcc gccgagctcg aagaaattgt cgttgcgtcc
    28561 gatgcgctcg acgccgagcg tctccgccca gatcgccgcc agcgcttcct cgacctcgcc
    28621 ctgcggcgcc tcatagccgc ggtcgctcac gaactccgcc gccggcagcg ccttgcgatc
    28681 gatcttgcca ttcgcattca gcggcaggct ctccagcacc acgatcgcgc tcggcgtcat
    28741 atgatccggc agccgctcac gaagacgggc ccgcagcgcc gagggatcga tcgttcgtcc
    28801 cgacgcggcc gatacatagc cgacgagccg ggagcccccc gggccggcct gcgcgaccac
    28861 cgccgcctca cggacctccg attgcgccag cagctgcgcc tcgatctcgc ccagctcgac
    28921 gcggaacccg cgaaccttca cctgatcgtc gagccgcccg agatattcca gctcgccctc
    28981 gctgctccac cgcgccagat cgccggtgcg atacagccgg ccgcctcgat cgtcgaacgg
    29041 atcggcgatg aaccgctccg cgctcagccc ggcgcgatgc agatagccgc gcgccagcaa
    29101 ttctccccct atatacagct cgccggagac gcccacaggc gtcggagcca agccctcgtc
    29161 cagaacatga gcctgcgtct cggcgatcgg ccgcccgatc ggaacgcggc tgcgaccgtc
    29221 gtcgcggcaa cgccattgcg tgacatggat cgtcgtctcg gtcggcccat acagattctc
    29281 caggctcgct ccgtgcagcc gctgcaaggc ttcacgctgc gtcgccgccg gcatcgcctc
    29341 gccgccgcag atcacatggc gcagccgcgt ccgctcctcg accccctcat gcgccagaaa
    29401 ggcctgcagc atcgccggca cgaagttcaa cgtcgtgatc tcgtgccgac ggatcagttc
    29461 gacgatccgc tcggggtccc gatgatctcc tggattcgcc acgaccaggc gcgcgcccga
    29521 ggtcagcggc cagaagatct cccacaccga cacgtcgaag ccgaaaggcg ccttgtgcag
    29581 cacggcgtcg gcgccggcga ggccataggc gtcctgcatc cacatcatgc agctcgccaa
    29641 tgaccgatgc cggatcgcca cgcctttggg ccatccggtg gatcctgacg tgtagatcac
    29701 ataggcgagg ctctcggcat gaaccgcgac cgaaggatcg agatcggatt ggtcgtcgac
    29761 atcgagccga tccagctcca gcgtcgtcag acccgccgcg aatgaaagac gctccttcac
    29821 cctcgcctgc gtcagcagaa gagcgatccc gctgtcctgc gccatatagg ccagacgatc
    29881 cgccggatag tccgggtcca gcggaacata ggccccgccc gccttcagaa ccgccagaag
    29941 gcccaccacc atctcgagcg agcgctccat cgcgacgccc accagcccat caggcttcac
    30001 gccgagagcg atcagccgat gcgccagacg gttggcgcgc gcgttcagct cgccataggt
    30061 gagcgacgcg ccctcgaacg tcacagcgac cgcttccgga tggctccgcg cctgacgctc
    30121 gaacagccga tgcaccggct ccacatccga aaaccgccga tcattcgccc cccattccag
    30181 caaccgcccc cgctccgccg cgcccagcac cggaacgtcg acaatcggtc gcttcgaccc
    30241 ctgctcgaga gcgtcgacaa gtccgtcgat cgccgtcttc atgtattcgc aaattcggga
    30301 ggcgtcgacc gacgcgctga catgcgcgac cagctcgaat tcttggccga gatcgttcac
    30361 ggatatcccg agaggataat tggtgcgttc ttcgcttttt atgacgtcga cgccttccca
    30421 agcgccatcg gccgcttcat cttcctgccg ctcgctgtag cgataattca gcagtgtcga
    30481 aaacaaaggc gcatcgttcg gcaagcggct gcaacgctgc gccagcgaga gactggcgtg
    30541 ttcgtgatgt atcagctcgg tcagtgtcgc atgaacgctg cgaaggcact gctcgacccc
    30601 caatctcttc aattccgcgc ggaacggcag ggtattgatg aacatgccaa aggtccgatc
    30661 gccgcccgcg ccgctctgca tgcggccgaa cagcacggtg ccaaacacga cgtcgtccct
    30721 ccccaccagc tttcccagca ctagcgccca tgccaagtgg aaaaggctcg cggcgctcac
    30781 gcgatggcgt tgcgcctcgc ggcgtatccg cgcagccgag gccgctgtca gcggcagccg
    30841 cgcctccgcg acggcgcgac cgtcgccgcg cacgtcgagc agatcgaaag gcgccgtcgt
    30901 ctccgccaca tcgcccagca tcttgcggaa aaacgcttcg tgctcggtcg tgctcatgct
    30961 cgatcgagcc ttcgccacaa aatcccggaa cggcgacggt ttcggcaaca ggtgttcctt
    31021 gccggcctga agcagggcga tttcctcgat cagtcgcttc acggtggtat tgtcgtccac
    31081 catatggtgg gccagcagcc tgagaagcca gcgcccttcg gcgccgtctt gcgctcccac
    31141 ggcgtgaaac atcggggcgc gacgcacatc gatccggaag cgccggggat ctgcgaacag
    31201 gtccagccgc tcgccggcgt ccgagccttc atcggcgagc caatgcacct gcatttccgc
    31261 acgccggtag accacctgga cgggcatggt cagattttcc cagagcacag cagtacgcaa
    31321 gatatcatga cgctcgacca cacgattgaa gcaagcgacg aagcgatcca atcgttcttt
    31381 gctgtcgaac gtcagcgtat gcgctgtcac ataagcatcg ccttcgccgt gaagcaggtg
    31441 gtggaacaac atcccttcct gaagcggggt caacgggtag atgtcttgaa tattcgctgc
    31501 gccgccgggc accctcacct cgatttgatg aatctcctcg gcgtcgagct cgagcagcgt
    31561 cagcatgctc ggctcgatag ctgcgcaatc cgcaggaatg aggttgaggg gcgccgccgt
    31621 ttcgtccgga gccgcgctct cggccacggc ctgcgcgaaa agggccagcg tcggcagctg
    31681 aaacaaggcg cgcacattcg tccgccagcc gcgcattcgc atgcgctcca gcaagcccaa
    31741 cgccagcagg gaatgcccgc cgagctcgaa gaaattgtcg tgccgcccca cgcgctcgac
    31801 cccgagcgtc tccgcccaga tcgccgccat cgcttcctcg acctcgccct gcggctcttc
    31861 atagccgcga tcgctcacag cgtccgccgt cggcagcgcc ttgcgatcga ccttgccgtt
    31921 cgcattcagc ggcagctttt ccagcaccac gatcgcgctc ggcgtcatat agtccggcag
    31981 cgtctcacgc agccgatcac gcagcgccga ggggtcgatg gttcgtcccg gagtcgccga
    32041 tacgtaagcc gccagccgcg tgcccgccag cccctgtcgc gcgaccacga tcgcctcgcg
    32101 cacgtccggc tgcgcgagca gctgcgcctc gatctcgccc agctcgatgc ggaagccacg
    32161 cagcttcacc tgatgatcga tacggccgag atactccagc tcgccatcgc tgttccagcg
    32221 caccagatcg ccggtgcgat acagccggcc accgcgcccg tcgaacggat cggccacgaa
    32281 tcgctcggcg ctcagtctag gccgcttcag atagccgcgc gccaggccat ccccggccac
    32341 atacaactcg cccacaacgc cgatcggtgc aagattgaga gagccgtcca gcactctcag
    32401 tcccaggtcc ggaatagccg ctccgacagg gctgcggcac ccttccaagt ccttcgccgt
    32461 gatcggtcgg taagtgacat gcaccgtggt ctcggtaatt ccatacatgt tgatcaaacg
    32521 cggccgctta tcaccccagc actcgatcca cggacgcaat cgttccggat cgagcgcttc
    32581 tccaccgaag atcacggccc gcagagccag cggctcgtca tgaggcttga tcgcattcat
    32641 caattgaccg aaggccgaag gggtctgatt gagcacggtc acaccctgcc ggcgcaacaa
    32701 tcgcagaaag tcctccggcg agcggctcac ccaatagggc gccacgacca gatgcccgcc
    32761 cgtgcacagc gctccgaata tctcccatac agagaagtcg aaagcgtaag aatggaacat
    32821 cgtccacacg tcgtgcgggc cgaactcgaa ccaagcgtcg gtcgcagaga gcaaccgggc
    32881 gacattgcgg tggcacagct gggcgccttt gggccgtccg gtggatcctg acgtgtagat
    32941 cacataggcg aggctctcgg cgtgaaccgc gaccgaagga tcgagatcgg attggtcgtc
    33001 gacatcgagc cgatccagct ccagcgtcgt cagacccgcc gcgaatgaaa gacgctcctt
    33061 caccctcgcc tgcgtcagca gaagagcgat cccgctgtcc tgcgccatat aggccagacg
    33121 atccgccgga tagtccgggt ccagcggaac ataggccccg cccgccttca gaaccgccag
    33181 aaggctcacc accatctcga gcgagcgctc caccgcgacg cccaccagcc catcaggctt
    33241 cacgccgaga gcgatcagcc gatgcgccag acggttggcg cgcgcgttca gctcgccata
    33301 ggtgagcgac gcgccctcga acgtcacagc gaccgcttcc ggatggctcc gcgcctgacg
    33361 ctcgaacagc cgatgcaccg gctccacatc cgaaaaccgc cgatcattcg ccccccattc
    33421 cagcaaccgc ccccgctccg ccgcgcccag cagatcgacg tcgccgaccg cctgatccgg
    33481 ccgctccgcc agcgcctcca gcagcgccat gtaatgcccc gccatccgct cgatcgtcgc
    33541 cgcatcgaac agctcccgcg catagctgaa cgtcaccatc aaccgcccat ccgaatcctc
    33601 gacgctgtcc accgccagct cgaactgcgc gccctgatcg ccgagcgaca gctccgtcaa
    33661 tcgcaatccc ggcagatcct gcaacgcccg ccggtcctgc cgctggtgat tgaacatcac
    33721 ctggaacagg ggattggttc ccagattgcg atccggctgc agagcctcca ccaattgctc
    33781 gaacggcagg tcctgatgcg cctgggcgcc cagcgccgct tcccgcgtcc gccgcaacag
    33841 atgcgagaag ctccgccgcg gctcgacgac attgcgaagc acctgcgtgt tcacgaaaaa
    33901 ccccaccacg ccttcggtct ccgcccgatg acgattggcg atcggcacgc ccacgcgaat
    33961 gtcgctctcg ccggcgtagc gatgcagcag cgcctgcaag cccgccagca acgccatgaa
    34021 caaggtcgct tcctccgcct gcgcgcgccg ctgcagagcg gcgatcaggc gcgccggcgc
    34081 ctcgaccgcg tagcgccccg cgcgatagcc cccttccgcc ttgcggggat gatccgtcgg
    34141 caattgcagc acgggatgct cggcgccgag ctgtccccgc caataggaga gctgccgctc
    34201 cttctcgccc gcctcgagcc agttccgctg ccacgcggcg taatcggcat attggatcgg
    34261 cagaggctcc agcgccgccg cttcgccgcg cagccgcgcc cgatattggg ccacgaactc
    34321 ctccacgatg atctgcatcg accagccgtc cgagacgatg tggtgcatca ccaccaccag
    34381 cacatgctcc ttctcgcccg tcctgatcac cgccacacgc agcagagggc cctgcgtcag
    34441 atcgaagggg aggtcgcaga tcgcctgcgc ccgctcgcgc atgcgcccct cgcgctccgc
    34501 ctcggcgacc tcgccgagat cgatcagcgg cgcctcgatc ggcatcgcgg cgaaaatgtg
    34561 ctgctccacc cggccttccg catccgcacg gaacaccgtg cgcagcgact cgtgacgctc
    34621 caccagcgcc gcgaagctcg cccacagcgc cgacacatcc agcacaccct cgagacgtag
    34681 cgccccgctg atgtgatacg ccgtgctcga aggagccaga cgccacaaaa accattgccg
    34741 tagctgagcg gcggacgcca aaagcagcag ggttctgggc gctctctgca acttcggctg
    34801 cgtcgactct tcctcctcct tcgccgacgc ttcgtccatg agccgcgcca cgccggcgag
    34861 cgtctttcct gcgagcagct gcttgggcag catatgaacg ccgtgcttgc gcgctcgcgc
    34921 cacgagcttc aacgcaagaa tcgaatcccc accgagctcg aagaaatcat cgtcccgtcc
    34981 gacacgctcg acgccgaaga cttcggccca aacgcgggcc agcgcttctt ccgtccgccc
    35041 ttgcggcgcc gcatgaccct ttgcctcgca atggggaggc gccggcagag ctttgcgatc
    35101 gacctttccg ttgaccgtca gcggcagcgc atccagcgcc atgatcgcgc tcggcatcat
    35161 gtaatcgggc agcgttctcg tgagcgacgc gcgcacacga tccagatcga ttcgttcgcc
    35221 cggaagcgcc acaacataag catcgagccg atcgcgggcg ccgtcatccc gagtcgccac
    35281 gacctcggcc tccgcaattc cctgttgctg gcgcaaggcg tatgcgacct cccgcaattc
    35341 cacgcggtag cctcgaattt tcacttgatc gtcgactcgg ccgagaaatt cgaggcttcc
    35401 gtctttcagc gccttgacgc gatcgccggt gcgatatagc cgtccccccg ttcgaaaagg
    35461 gtgggcgatg aaccgatcgg ccgtttgcgc ggctcgcgac agatagccgc gcgccaatcc
    35521 ggcgccgccc aaatatagct cgcccgcgac cccttgcgga accgggtcga gctcggcgtc
    35581 gagcacatat gcgtcgcaat tcgcgagcgg ctttcccatc ggcaatgaat cggctagtcg
    35641 cgtcgcgtcg cgggcttctt gggtgagtac gccgacagtc gtttcggtcg gaccatagtg
    35701 attgagaacc gcgcatccgg gcttgagcgc ggctatctgg tcgagcattg gccagcgcgt
    35761 cgcttcgcct cccaccacca gtcgagcggt cggcagcacg tcggcgggcg cacttgcagc
    35821 catgagcgct cgcaggtgac tgggcacgat cttgagcacg tcgatacgcc gatccgccat
    35881 gaattgggca aaggcgtcgg gatcgaaagc gcgatcctgt gaaacgaggt gcaaagtgcg
    35941 tccgctgcat aaggcgccga acaggctcgt gttgcccaag tccgccgcca ccgtcgacgc
    36001 catagcgacc tcggtcgcgc gctcggggag atccatttgc gcgagaaccg cctgcacata
    36061 attggcgagc gcttcgcgag tgacgaccac acccttgggc ttacccgttg agccggaggt
    36121 gtagacgaca tatgcgccct gctccgggtg cgggctcact cgcaaatatc gtcggcgatt
    36181 catctcgcca tcgaacgcca gtcgaatcat cggcgtcgaa atcgcccatg caggcgatcc
    36241 tgcgcacaag agagcgcgaa cgccgctatc gtccgcctga aaggcaaggc gttctgcggg
    36301 cagctgcgga tccagcggca cataggcggc tcccgccttg agcgctgcga gcacgccgag
    36361 cacgaattcg cacgaccgcg ctgctagaac gccaactcgc gcctccgggc cgatattatg
    36421 atccaccaat tccgctgcga gcccgtcgga ctgaacgtcg agctcctcat agctgtaggc
    36481 gcggcgttca tcgcgaacag cggttcggtt cttgaagcga cgaacagact cggtccacaa
    36541 gcccagcaca tcggcgttgg cgaatgcacg ccgctcgccg agcagacaag aggatttctc
    36601 cccgagatgc aattcgctca atttggattc gggtcgctcg acaacttgct tcgccaatat
    36661 gtcgaacata tgcgcgaacc gctggatcga atcatgatcg aacagctcct gaggataggc
    36721 caatatcgct tcgacgccat cggcgccatc gacaaagtcg agactgagat caaaatgggc
    36781 ttcacccgct gaaaaatctt cgacctggat ttctaggccg ggcagtttcc aatcgatcgg
    36841 cacatcatct tgttgtgtgc atttcacttg aaatagtggg ttcacattcg gctcgcgctc
    36901 gggccgcagc gcctccacca agaggtcgaa tgggagatcg ggatgaccat gggcgtccag
    36961 aaccgccttc cgcacgtcgc cgagcaggtc ggaaaaagtt cgaaacgtct ccacccgggc
    37021 ccgcaacacg agaacgttag tcaagcacgc gatcatgccg cgaacttcgg cgcgctgacg
    37081 attggcggtc ggaaccccga cacgcatatc cctctcgccg ctgaggcggc gcaacaacag
    37141 catgaatagc ccgagcatga ccatgaacag ggtggcgtcg tgcgtcttgg ccaaggccgc
    37201 gagtcccgcg ctcgtccctg cggacaatct gaactggtgg cggccctctt ttctttgggg
    37261 cgacgaccct cgcgccctgt cgaagggcag atccaagaca ggatgcgtat cgccgagttg
    37321 ggcgcgccag taagccaatt gtcgttcttt ctcacccgcc tcgaaccaat tacgttgcca
    37381 aacgacataa tccgcgaatt ggaccggcag cggctgcagc ctttccgcgc tcggatcaca
    37441 ttcgatttga taaagatgaa gaagctcctg gatcaatatg cgagcggata tgccgtcccc
    37501 cgcgacgtgg tggagaacga tccccagcac atggtcgttg tcaccgagct tccacagcac
    37561 ggttcgcacc gggggctctg catcgagcat gaatggagcg tgcgcgaagc gatgctgcaa
    37621 tcgatctagc tcgtcgaagc gaagatgctc ggggatccgg ctcaaatcca caaattgagt
    37681 ggcgatgtcg ctcggggaca tgaccgcctg aattggatcg ccatccacgc ccgcctgcaa
    37741 gatggtgtgc aaagtctcat gtcgttcgat gagagcccgc accgcggaca gcaatgcgtc
    37801 tgcgttcaac gcgcctttga aacgtattgc tccgggcaaa ttgtaggccg cactcgctgg
    37861 gtccagcttc caggtcaacc acagactgcg ctgcgcgtag gagatcggaa tcggatcacc
    37921 cctatccgct ctcacgatgg gaagctcggc gaagctcaga cctgcttcgt gaagcttctt
    37981 caaaaagtgg cgtcgtgcgt caaggctgag cgcagcgaag cggcgagcga gacgctgatc
    38041 ttcacgttcc atcaagtcaa acctcgaatt cgctcatcaa gctgtccatc cgcgccagcc
    38101 ggttgcagcg cgagccggcg gtggtcgacc acgatggcga cagtccggcg gcgcattcat
    38161 gcagcgccgg actctcgaac aggagccgaa cggaaacttc gcaagcgtgg cgactggcca
    38221 gaagcgcgac cacctgtgac gcgagcaagg agtgtccgcc cagatcgaag aaatcgtcgc
    38281 gccggcccac ccgctcgacg ctcaaaactt ccgcccagat cgccgccagc gcttcctcga
    38341 cctcgccctg cggcgcctca tagccgctgt cgctcacgaa ctccgccgcc ggcagcgcct
    38401 tgcgatcgat cttgccattc gcattcagcg gcaggctctc cagcaccacg atcgcgttcg
    38461 gcgtcatata atccggcagc gccgcgcgca cacgatcacg tagcgacgag gaatcgagcg
    38521 tttcaccaga cgacgccgaa acataaccta cgaggcgcgg cccagccggg cctgtctgcg
    38581 ccgtcaccac cgcctcgcgc acccccggct gcgcgagcag ctgcatctcg atctccccga
    38641 gttcgatgcg gaaaccccgc accttcacct gatcgtcgat gcggccgaga aattccagct
    38701 cgccgtcctt gctccatcgc gccagatcgc ccgttcgata catccgaccg ccacaatcgt
    38761 cgaacggatc gacgacgaag cgctccgcgc tccccgccgg acggttcaaa tagccgcgcg
    38821 ccaagccgac gccggccaca tgcagctcgc ccacgacgcc gatcggggtc ggactgaggt
    38881 cgtcgtccaa tacgcggagt tgcgtcgagg cgatcgcgga tccgagagac actctgccgg
    38941 aaacccgacc catcgcggac catatggtcg tctcggtcgg gccatacatg ttccaaagca
    39001 cgacgccgac gctcgtcagg tcccgagcca gatcggccgg caatgcttcg ccgccgcaca
    39061 gtcccttgaa ttcgagatcc ggcgggcctt tccattgcga cgagcgaagc aaccgccatg
    39121 tcgcgggcgt gcattgcagc atcgtcgctc tgctctgctc catgagcctg gcgagacgcc
    39181 ttccatcgcg tgcgtcttcc cgagaggcca tgatcgttcg agcgccggcg atcagcggta
    39241 ggtagagctc cagcgcagcg atgtcgaagg atagcgatgt caccgcgact aggatgtcgt
    39301 gtcgcgcgac ttcaaggcgc tccctcatgc tcagcagaaa atggccgagg gcttcgtggc
    39361 gcaccatcac cgctttgggc cgtccggtgg atcctgacgt gtagatcaca taggcgaggc
    39421 tctcggcgtg aaccgcgacc gaaggatcga gatcggattg gtcgtcgaca tcgagccgat
    39481 ccagctccag cgtcgtcaga cccgccgcga atgaaagacg ctccttcacc ctcgcctgcg
    39541 tcagcagaag agcgatcccg ctgtcctgcg ccatataggc cagacgatcc gccggatagt
    39601 ccgggtccag cggaacatag gccccgcccg ccttcagaac cgccagaagg ctcaccacca
    39661 tctcgagcga gcgctccacc gcgacgccca ccagcccatc aggcttcacg ccgagagcga
    39721 tcagccgatg cgccagacgg ttggcgcgcg cgttcagctc gccataggtg agcgacgcgc
    39781 cctcgaacgt cacagcgacc gcttccggat ggctccgcgc ctgacgctcg aacagccgat
    39841 gcaccggctc cacatccgaa aaccgccgat cattcgcccc ccattccagc aaccgccccc
    39901 gctccgccgc gcccagcaga tcgacgtcgc cgaccgcctg atccggccgc tccgccagcg
    39961 cctccagcag cgccatgtaa tgccccgcca tccgctcgat cgtcgccgca tcgaacagct
    40021 cccgcgcata gctgaacgtc accatcaacc gcccatccga atcctcgacg ctgtccaccg
    40081 ccagctcgaa ctgcgcgccc tgatcgccga gcgacagctc cgtcaatcgc aatcccggca
    40141 gatcctgcaa cgcccgccgg tcctgccgct ggtgattgaa catcacctgg aacaggggat
    40201 tggttcccag attgcgatcc ggctgcagag cctccaccaa ttgctcgaac ggcaggtcct
    40261 gatgcgcctg ggcgcccagc gccgcttccc gcgtccgccg caacagatgc gagaagctcc
    40321 gccgcggctc gacgacattg cgaagcacct gcgtgttcac gaaaaacccc accacgcctt
    40381 cggtctccgc ccgatgacga ttggcgatcg gcacgcccac gcgaatgtcg ctctcgccgg
    40441 cgtagcgatg cagcagcgcc tgcaagcccg ccagcaacgc catgaacaag gtcgcttcct
    40501 ccgcctgcgc gcgccgctgc agagcggcga tcaggcgcgc cggcgcctcg accgcgtagc
    40561 gccccgcgcg atagccccct tccgccttgc ggggatgatc cgtcggcaat tgcagcacgg
    40621 gatgctcggc gccgagctgt ccccgccaat aggagagctg ccgctccttc tcgcccgcct
    40681 cgagccagtt ccgctgccac gcggcgtaat cggcatattg gatcggcaga ggctccagcg
    40741 ccgccgcttc gccgcgcagc cgcgcccgat attgggccac gaactcctcc acgatgatct
    40801 gcatcgacca gccgtccgag acgatgtggt gcatcaccac caccagcaca tgctccttct
    40861 cgcccgtcct gatcaccgcc acacgcagca gagggccctg cgtcagatcg aaggggaggt
    40921 cgcagatcgc ctgcgcccgc tcgcgcatgc gcccctcgcg ctccgcctcg gcgacctcgc
    40981 cgagatcgat cagcggcgcc tcgatcggca tcgcggcgaa aatgtgctgc tccacccggc
    41041 cttccgcatc cgcacggaac accgtgcgca gcgactcgtg acgctccacc agcgccgcga
    41101 agctcgccca cagcgccgac acatccagca caccctcgag acgtagcgcc ccgctgatgt
    41161 gatacgccgt gctcgaagga gccagacgcc acaaaaacca ttgccgtagc tgagcggcgg
    41221 acggcgtctc gcctccaccg gcgccggcag gccgcggaac gatcggcaac tgcgatagcg
    41281 ccaccccttc gctgcgcatc ttgtcataga aaacacgacg gttttcggca gaggtcgagc
    41341 cgaatcgctc catcaggcga acagcaaccg agcgatccat cacgaattct ccaacgcgct
    41401 caagaaggaa tccaggtgct ccagagtgtg gtcgctcacg cgaccgcctc gttcatcgac
    41461 gctcgacgaa aatcgctcca atgtcggcga cgaaatcaga atattgatcg ggatatcctg
    41521 acgaagagta ttttgaatcc gcgcgatcac ttgcattgcg ctcagcgagt gcccgcccag
    41581 ctcgaagaaa ttgtcatcga gcccgacccg atcgacgttc agaacctgcc gccaaatatc
    41641 cgcgagacat ctctgcgttt cggtggctgg cgcccgaaaa gatctgcagt gcgacgaaaa
    41701 ttcggggcgc ggcagcgctc gccgatcgac tttcccattc gcggtcgtcg gcagggcgtc
    41761 aagccgcatc cagatcgtgg gcgccatgta gtcgggcaac ctctgttcca tatacgcccg
    41821 caacttgccg aagaggtcct cctcgacatc gtcggatgaa ggcgcgggca ccacgtaagc
    41881 gacaagtcgc tgcccttgca ccgcctccgc gcaaaccgtg acgaccgcgt cctgcacatc
    41941 gccgtgctga acgagcagcg cttcgacctc tccgagctcg attcgatgcc ctcgaatttt
    42001 cacttggctg tccgagcgcc ccaagtaatg aagcactccg tcgaagcccc gccgaacgat
    42061 atcgccggtg cgatacatcc gggccccgtc gacgccggaa aacagatcgg ccacaaatcg
    42121 ctccgcggtg agctccggac gctgcaaata tccttgcccg acgcctatgc cggccacata
    42181 gagctcacct ggaacgccgg cgggcgccgg atcgagatta tcgtcgagca cacaaagacg
    42241 gatattgtcc actgcgcggc cgatgggaaa tgttccctcg gtccaggaat ccgtagcgtc
    42301 gagggcttcg ccgggcagct tcacatgtag agccacgtca tcggcgcatt ccgccggacc
    42361 ataagcgttc actagcgtcg tatgccgata tcgatctcgc cagacctgca catgggacag
    42421 ctttgccgcc tcacctgtca ccaaggtcac gcgcagcttc ggcaacgaca gcggcgcgcc
    42481 ctccatcaac gcctgcatca tcgagggcac gcactcgaac actgtgactc cgcgctcctc
    42541 gaggagatcg agaagcgcga cgggatcacg cgtgacgatt gtcggaacga tttcgacaca
    42601 cgccccgcaa agcaggccac acagcagttg ccatacagaa atatcgaagc tctgcagcgc
    42661 agtctgcgcg atgacgtcgt cgcagcccag cgcgaataaa tcaatcttgc tgagttgatt
    42721 attgagcatt cccctgctcg tcacgacagc gcccttgggc tcgccggtcg agccggacgt
    42781 gaaaatcaca taagctggga gatccggatg aacaggaacg acgggcagcc ttgcatgcga
    42841 cattgactct gccagcgaag aatcgatgat tcggggcgca acgaagggcg ctggcagcaa
    42901 tgacagcaca gggccgagca acgccgcgca gccgggacct acgacgatga cctgcgcatc
    42961 ggaggaagcg acgatttgcg cgagcctctg gactggcgtg tccacatcga cggccagata
    43021 tgcggcgccg gctttgaaac atcccaccac gatctccaag aaaccgatac cgcgctccgc
    43081 aaacaccagc gccgttcggc cgggaattac attcgcatcg agcagcagcc acgcgattcg
    43141 gttggtcgat gcatcgagcg attcgtaggt tatcgaacgc cccccgcaac gagcggcgac
    43201 tcggccgcca tggatcgccg cctgccgctc gaacagcccg acaaatccca attcgaatgg
    43261 atgcgcgcga tccggccctc ggccactggc aatcagggaa agccgctccg aatccgcaag
    43321 agcgccaacg gcatcgagcg gcgcggcagg agcgccgatg agccgctcca cgatatgccg
    43381 aaagctcctc atcagctgct cggctacggc agcgtcgaaa aaccgctcgt cataggtgat
    43441 ctgcaacagc agctcatcct cgggaacgac cacgacagtg atcggatagt tggtatgagt
    43501 gcgcgagctg gcatcatgga cggaccattg tttcgcccgc gcgatgagcg atacatctac
    43561 cggggcgttc tcaaagacga acaggctgtc gaacagggat tgatcatgag acatgccggt
    43621 cagcccatgc acttcgacca aaggcaaata tgcgaagtcc ctcgcctcca gattctggga
    43681 cagcaacgag cgcagccatt cggcgacgct tgtcgctgag ccgggatcag gcagccgcac
    43741 acggagagga atcgtgttga tgaacaatcc gattgtccgg tgcagctccg ggagctccgc
    43801 gggacgacca gctacggtga cgccgaacaa cacctcccga agcccggaat agtacgcgag
    43861 aaccaaagcc caggcgcctt ggacgagggt gttcggcgtg attcgctcgt gcttcgaaac
    43921 cgtgtgcaac cgttgcgtct gttccgccga gagcgcggtt ctgacattga ccattctcga
    43981 tccagcggcg cccgcggggc cccgccgatt gataggcaat cgcgtcacct gattaaagcc
    44041 ggccagcttc tcgcgccaat agcggatcgc ggcatcgcgg tcttggcgca tcagccatgc
    44101 gagaaagtcc cggtaaggaa tcgacggcgc cggagacgga ggcggctcgc cggcctctgt
    44161 gagcctgtcg tacgcggaca gaacttcacc catcaacaag cccgagcacc aggcatccat
    44221 cagcatatga tgaaagctga gcactagatg aaattcatga tccgagattt gcgccagacg
    44281 cagacgtatg agcggagcct tgctcatgtc gaagccggtc gcgagctcct tctccaagat
    44341 ctgttcgata tgggcgaccg cctcggatcg ctcgagatga cgcaggtcga ggcgctcttt
    44401 cggcagcgtc acgtttcgat gaatgatttg acacggcgtt tccatgcctt gccaaacaaa
    44461 cccggcgcga agcgcggcgt gctcctgaaa cgcgacatcc cagctccgcc aaagagcatc
    44521 gatgtcgaga gcgctgtgaa tattgaacct gtcctgcatc agatacatgc cggactcggg
    44581 atcgagcagc gtgtgcagaa gcatcccttg ctgcatcggc gtcagcggaa gaatgtcctc
    44641 gatggattcg accggaattg cgagcgtctc gatctcggcc cgactgagct ccaagagcgg
    44701 aacattcggc ctacgccggg tcggatattc ctcgttctcg cttgcgtttt ctgcccatgg
    44761 agccatttcg gcgatggttt ggcgctcgaa catctggcgc ggcgaaattt tccatcccgc
    44821 ccgatggagt ctcgccacga tttgcaagct cagaatcgaa tcgccgccga gctcgaagaa
    44881 attgtcgttg cgtccgatgc gctcgacgcc gagcgtctcc gcccagatcg ccgccagcgc
    44941 ttcctcgacc tcgccctgcg gcgcctcata gccgcggtcg ctcacgaact ccgccgccgg
    45001 cagcgccttg cgatcgatct tgccattcgc attcagcggc aggctctcca gcaccacgat
    45061 cgcgctcggc gtcatatgat ccggcagccg ctcacgaaga cgggcccgca gcgccgaggg
    45121 atcgatcgtt cgtcccgacg cggccgatac atagccgacg agccgggagc cccccgggcc
    45181 ggcctgcgcg accaccgccg cctcacggac ctccgattgc gccagcagct gcgcctcgat
    45241 ctcgcccagc tcgacgcgga acccgcgaac cttcacctga tcgtcgagcc gcccgagata
    45301 ttccagctcg ccctcgctgc tccaccgcgc cagatcgccg gtgcgataca gccggccgcc
    45361 tcgatcgtcg aacggatcgg cgatgaaccg ctccgcgctc agcccggcgc gatgcagata
    45421 gccgcgcgcc agcaattctc cccctatata cagctcgccg gagacgccca caggcgtcgg
    45481 agccaagccc tcgtccagaa catgagcctg cgtctcggcg atcggccgcc cgatcggaac
    45541 gcggctgcga ccgtcgtcgc ggcaacgcca ttgcgtgaca tggatcgtcg tctcggtcgg
    45601 cccatacaga ttctccaggc tcgctccgtg cagccgctgc aaggcttcac gctgcgtcgc
    45661 cgccggcatc gcctcgccgc cgcagatcac atggcgcagc cgcgtccgct cctcgacccc
    45721 ctcatgcgcc agaaaggcct gcagcatcgc cggcacgaag ttcaatgtcg tgatctcgtg
    45781 ccgacggatc agttcgacga tccgctcggg gtcccgatga tctcctggat tcgccacgac
    45841 caggcgcgcg cccgaggtca gcggccagaa gatctcccac accgacacgt cgaagccgaa
    45901 aggcgccttg tgcagcacgg cgtcggcgcc ggcgaggcca taggcgtcct gcatccacat
    45961 catgcagctc gccaatgacc gatgccggat cgccacgcct ttgggccatc cggtggatcc
    46021 tgacgtgtag atcacatagg cgaggctctc ggcgtgaacc gcgaccgaag gatcgagatc
    46081 ggattggtcg tcgacatcga gccgatccag ctccagcgtc gtcagacccg ccgcgaatga
    46141 aagacgctcc ttcaccctcg cctgcgtcag cagaagagcg atcccgctgt cctgcgccat
    46201 ataggccaga cgatccgccg gatagtccgg gtccagcgga acataggccc cgcccgcctt
    46261 cagaaccgcc agaaggctca ccaccatctc gagcgagcgc tccaccgcga cgcccaccag
    46321 cccatcaggc ttcacgccga gagcgatcag ccgatgcgcc agacggttgg cgcgcgcgtt
    46381 cagctcgcca taggtgagcg acgcgccctc gaacgtcaca gcgaccgctt ccggatggct
    46441 ccgcgcctga cgctcgaaca gccgatgcac cggctccaca tccgaaaacc gccgatcatt
    46501 cgccccccat tccagcaacc gcccccgctc cgccgcgccc agcagatcga cgtcgccgac
    46561 cgcctgatcc ggccgctccg ccagcgcctc cagcagcgcc atgtaatgcc ccgccatccg
    46621 ctcgatcgtc gccgcatcga acagctcccg cgcatagctg aacgtcacca tcaaccgccc
    46681 atccgaatcc tcgacgctgt ccaccgccag ctcgaactgc gcgccctgat cgccgagcga
    46741 cagctccgtc aatcgcaatc ccggcagatc ctgcaacgcc cgccggtcct gccgctggtg
    46801 attgaacatc acctggaaca ggggattggt tcccagattg cgatccggct gcagagcctc
    46861 caccaattgc tcgaacggca ggtcctgacg cgcctgggcg cccagcgccg cttcccgcgt
    46921 ccgccgcaac agatgcgaga agctccgccg cggctcgacg acattgcgaa gcacctgcgt
    46981 gttcacgaaa aaccccacca cgccttcggt ctccgcccga tgacgattgg cgatcggcac
    47041 gcccacgcga atgtcgctct cgccggcgta gcgatgcagc agcgcctgca agcccgccag
    47101 caacgccatg aacaaggtcg cttcctccgc ctgcgcgcgc cgctgcagag cggcgatcag
    47161 gcgcgccggc gcctcgaccg cgtagcgccc cgcgcgatag ctcccttccg ccttgcgggg
    47221 atgatccgtc ggcaattgca gcacgggatg ctcggcgccg agctgtcccc gccaatagga
    47281 gagctgccgc tccttctcgc ccgcctcgag ccagttccgc tgccacgcgg cgtaatcggc
    47341 atattggatc ggcagaggct ccagcgccgc cgcttcgccg cgcagccgcg cccgatattg
    47401 ggccacgaac tcctccacga tgatctgcat cgaccagccg tccgagacga tgtggtgcat
    47461 caccaccacc agcacatgct ccttctcgcc cgtcctgatc accgccacac gcagcagagg
    47521 gccctgcgtc agatcgaagg ggaggtcgca gatcgcctgc gcccgctcgc gcatgcgccc
    47581 ctcgcgctcc gcctcggcga cctcgccgag atcgatcagc ggagcctcga tcggcatcgc
    47641 ggccagaatg tgctgctcca cccggccttc cgcatccgca cggaacaccg tgcgcagcga
    47701 ctcgtgacgc tccaccagcg ccgcgaagct cgcccacagc gccgacacat ccagcacacc
    47761 ctcgagacgt agcgccccgc tgatgtgata cgccgtgctc gaaggagcca gacgccacaa
    47821 aaaccattgc cgtagctgag cgtatgaggt ccagcacaca gatccgagct tttcgtcacg
    47881 aggcagaatt ggaaactcgt cgatggtgaa gccctgggat ctgatccgct cgtatactgc
    47941 gtgacgctgt tccagagaca gggtgataaa gcgttccgcg attcgacggg ctgcagcgct
    48001 ttccatcaaa cgccctccag attgtcgatg aagcaattga tttctaacag cgcttcttcg
    48061 cctgccacac gcacgccgcg cgccatttct gtcagcgtgg aattttcaaa gacatcacga
    48121 acggccaaat tcactcgcaa ccgtcttcgc gctcgtgtga cgagctgcac ggccgagatc
    48181 gaatcgccgc cgagctcgaa gaaattgtcg ttgcgtccga tgcgctcgac gccgagcgtc
    48241 tccgcccaga tcgccgccag cgcttcctcg acctcgccct gcggcgcctc atagccgcgg
    48301 tcgctcacga actccgccgc cggcagcgcc ttgcgatcga tcttgccatt cgcattcagc
    48361 ggcaggctct ccagcaccac gatcgcgctc ggcgtcatat gatccggcag ccgctcacga
    48421 agacgggccc gcagcgccga gggatcgatc gttcgtcccg acgcggccga tacatagccg
    48481 acgagccggg agccccccgg gccggcctgc gcgaccaccg ccgcctcacg gacctccgat
    48541 tgcgccagca gctgcgcctc gatctcgccc agctcgacgc ggaacccgcg aaccttcacc
    48601 tgatcgtcga gccgcccgag atattccagc tcgccctcgc tgctccaccg cgccagatcg
    48661 ccggtgcgat acagccggcc gcctcgatcg tcgaacggat cggcgatgaa ccgctccgcg
    48721 ctcagcccgg cgcgatgcag atagccgcgc gccagcaatt ctccccctat atacagctcg
    48781 ccggagacgc ccacaggcgt cggagccaag ccctcgtcca gaacatgagc ctgcgtctcg
    48841 gcgatcggcc gcccgatcgg aacgcggctg cgaccgtcgt cgcggcaacg ccattgcgtg
    48901 acatggatcg tcgtctcggt cggcccatac agattctcca ggctcgctcc gtgcagccgc
    48961 tgcaaggctt cacgctgcgt cgccgccggc atcgcctcgc cgccgcagat cacatggcgc
    49021 agccgcgtcc gctcctcgac cccctcatgc gccagaaagg cctgcagcat cgccggcacg
    49081 aagttcaatg tcgtgatctc gtgccgacgg atcagttcga cgatccgctc ggggtcccga
    49141 tgatctcctg gattcgccac gaccaggcgc gcgcccgagg tcagcggcca gaagatctcc
    49201 cacaccgaca cgtcgaagcc gaaaggcgcc ttgtgcagca cggcgtcggc gccggcgagg
    49261 ccataggcgt cctgcatcca catcatgcag ctcgccaatg accgatgccg gatcgccacg
    49321 cctttgggcc gtccggtgga tcctgacgtg tagatcacat aggcgaggct ctcggcgtga
    49381 accgcgaccg aaggatcgag atcggattgg tcgtcgacat cgagccgatc cagctccagc
    49441 gtcgtcagac ccgccgcgaa tgaaagacgc tccttcaccc tcgcctgcgt cagcagaaga
    49501 gcgatcccgc tgtcctgcgc catataggcc agacgatccg ccggatagtc cgggtccagc
    49561 ggaacatagg ccccgcctgc cttcagaacc gccagaaggc tcaccaccat ctcgagcgag
    49621 cgctccaccg cgacgcccac cagcccatca ggcttcacgc cgagagcgat cagccgatgc
    49681 gccagacggt tggcgcgcgc gttcagctcg ccataggtga gcgacgcgcc ctcgaacgtc
    49741 acagcgaccg cttccggatg gctccgcgcc tgacgctcga acagccgatg caccggctcc
    49801 acatccgaaa accgccgatc attcgccccc cattccagca accgcccccg ctccgccgcg
    49861 cccagcagat cgacgtcgcc gaccgcctga tccggccgct ccgccagcgc ctccagcagc
    49921 gccatgtaac gccccgccat ccgctcgatc gtcgccgcat cgaacagctc ccgcgcatag
    49981 ctgaacgtca ccatcaaccg cccatccgaa tcctcgcagg tttccaaagt gagctcgaac
    50041 tgcgcagcct gcgcatcgaa gtccaatcgt tgcgccgaag ccccaggcca tgcccgaagc
    50101 cccccgcttt cgcggcgaag atggttgaag acaaggtgaa acatcggcgt ctgaacgtcg
    50161 ctgcggacag gctgcagcac ctccaccaag cgttcgaatg gcagatcttg atgcgcttgc
    50221 gcgccaaagg ccgcgtcgcg cgtccggcgc agcagatcgg caagcgtgac acgtccgtcg
    50281 agctcagcgc gcaagacctg cgtgttcacg aagaagccga cggttccggc gatctccgca
    50341 cgattgcgat tggcgatcgg cacgcctacg cgaatgtcct cgtcgccggt atagcgaaac
    50401 aataacgcct gaaccgccgc gagaagccca atgaacagcg tcgccccgaa cgactgcgtt
    50461 ctctggcgca gcctcgccgc caatccgtca tgcatctcga cggcgtgcgt cgcggcggcg
    50521 taccggccgt ccgcattgcg cggccgatcg gtcgcgagcg cgagggccgg agcgccattg
    50581 ctcagctgcg ccttccacca gccgagctgt cgttctccct ccggaccggc catccattcg
    50641 cgctgccaag ccgcgtagtc gatatagcgg atggcgctct cggggagctg cggcgtctcc
    50701 ttccgcaagc tcgctcgata cagctccggc agctcatcga gcatgatctg cgtggactgc
    50761 gcgtccgaaa tgatatggtg catcaccacg atcaaccgat gctcatccat ctcggcgcga
    50821 aacagcgccg cacgcatcag cggacctgcc ccgagatcga atggcgtcac acgcaactgc
    50881 agcgcttcat cgcatatgcg acgctcacgc gtttccgcat cgccgccgct cacgtcgaca
    50941 tagggaagca cgatctcgct tcgcggtgag actatctgct ccacgccgcc gtcatgcccc
    51001 tctcggaaaa ccgtccgtaa cgactcatgg cgggcgacga gaccgtcgag ggcgacccgg
    51061 agcgctgcga catcgagcgc cccgatcaaa tgcagtccac cgctcaagtt atatgcgacg
    51121 ccatcgggat cgagtttcca gagaaaccac aagcgttgtt gcgcgaaaga gagcgggccg
    51181 tgctggtcgt gacgacggcg tgggatgacg tgacgcaccg cggcgacgtc gctctcgcct
    51241 cgcaaccgca tcgccaactc gacacgctgc tcgggactga gtctcgctcg tcgttcggcg
    51301 cgcttattcg tctcgggcat gaatgcttct catacggttg cagagctgcg ttgcgccgtc
    51361 tcggggtcga cggcttccgt ctcgatctcc tcgatcagcg cttcctcgac gagcagagcg
    51421 agagccgcgg tcgtcggtcg ctcgaagaag gcggctggat gaatctcgac gccataggca
    51481 tggcgcacct tcgccagtag ctggatcgcc agcaacgagt cgccgccgag ttcgaaaagg
    51541 ttgtcctcga tcccgatcga cgaaattccg agaaattctt cccacagatc gagaaggcgc
    51601 tcctccagct catcggaagg tggaacgtat atcgtctgga gatcaggacg tggatgcgcc
    51661 cgctgcttcg tcgggagaac ggacgacaag cgattggcga gcgcgcaacg cgcctgcgcg
    51721 aactgttggt cgagatcgat ggtggaaatc accacgcgcg cgccgagcgg atcggataat
    51781 aatctctcga gcagcgggcc ggcctgcgtc ggcgcgatgc cgacgccatc gggcaagctc
    51841 tggctcgcag ccatccccac tccgcgccag gcatcccagt tgactgaaag aatgggcgtc
    51901 ttgccgcgac gcgtctcttc ggacgcgagc gcatcgagaa agcaattggc cgcacaataa
    51961 tcgacttggc cgaaatcgcc ggtgatcgcg ctcagagagg agcacagcaa gacgaagtcg
    52021 agcgacttcc cgtccagcgt ggccatgaga tttctcaggc ctcgaatctt cggagcaaac
    52081 actttctcga ccgcggcgcg ttggcgctgc gcgatcatgc cgccgcccgc tacgcctgcc
    52141 gcatgcacga ctccatgcag atcgccgaag cagcggcggg tctcgtcgac gacggcgcgc
    52201 aattgggtcg cgtcggtcac gtcggctcga agaatcagaa cctcggcgcc gagcgcttcc
    52261 agctcggccg cagcctcggt ttggtccggc aagatgttcc gtccgaccag cgccaatcgc
    52321 gcctgccacc gctcggcgag ataacgcgcc agcgcgtgac cgacgccgcc caagccgccc
    52381 gtgatcagat agacgccgtt cttgcgcaac aaactggaac tcggtgtttc gatgcgcagc
    52441 ggctcgaacg tccgagccca gcggtgcgcg cctcgataag cgacgatcgg ttcctcgacc
    52501 ggcgcgccga tttcggcggc gatctgccgt gcgagccttt ccagggcccc ggaatccgtt
    52561 ggcggcggca cgtcgatcac acggcaggcg atatgcgggt attcttgcgg gatgaccttg
    52621 caaggcccga gcagagtcgc tttttcgggg cacgaaggct cggcgcctgt cacgtcccag
    52681 agccggcttg caaccactgt cagcgaaacc ttgcgcccgc ccgtcgttcc gagcgcctgc
    52741 gcgagggcga gcaggctgaa gaagccgcgc tcgagcgcct cgtccaacgg cggcgtatcg
    52801 caaagatcga cattccacat atggcagatg tcggagagcg gtccggtctc ggcgtcgatg
    52861 tgacgcagaa gctgctccat gtcgtcgcgc gcgccgatcc gcacggcgta gcgacgctca
    52921 ccgagccgag cgaactctgg cccccgctcc gctcggacca cgacccggcc cgcggcgacc
    52981 tgcaaggctc cgtgcaagcg ctcggtcaag tcgttgccgg aatcgcccat caccagaatg
    53041 cacccgctcc gcctttcgcc actcgtcgcg gaaggaggcc gaatgcgttt ccaagtcggc
    53101 gcatagaacc aatcggcaat attgcccgcg gcgaaaccgg gcttatccgg agtcgcgccc
    53161 gagcgctcct tcggcgtctc gacccagtac gaccggcgct cgaacggata ggtcggtagc
    53221 ggcacgcgac gacccgacac tccgcgcaaa agatctgcag cctccacatc gacgccggcg
    53281 atccacagct gcgccacgca acgcgccggc tgatcggcgt cttgccccgc ctgccgagga
    53341 tggcgttgcg acgcgagcgc gggtcgcctc ccgagccctg gatggcggcg cgcaaaagcg
    53401 cacagagtct cgcccggtcc gacttcgagc agcacgcgat cgggctttgc cagtagctcg
    53461 tccagcccgt ccgcgaaccg cacgacgccg cgcaggtgac gcgcccaata ggccggatcg
    53521 cgcgcgtcgt cggccgtgat ccagcgtccg gtcagattcg agacgaaggg aatttgcggc
    53581 gcggagagcg caatgcacga gaggagcgcc tcgaacgcgc cgagcatcgg ctcgaccatc
    53641 acggagtgga aagctctcga cacatgcagg cgccggacgg cgacgccgcg gcccgcgagc
    53701 gcgcgctcgg cggagtcgat cgcggtagtc ggtcccgaaa ggacgcagac gtccgatgcg
    53761 ttgaccgccg ccagctcgca acccgtgaga tcggccggca attcgacctc cgccatgccg
    53821 actgtcagca tggcgccggg ctccatcgcc tgcatcaggc gaccgcgcgc ggcgatgaca
    53881 gccaacgcgt cttccagtgc gaacacgccg gccacgcagg cggccacata ttcgccgacg
    53941 ctgtgcccga gcatcgcgtc gggccgcacg ccctgtcgca tccaccattg cgccaacgca
    54001 tattccacga cgaacagcgc cggttgagcg atgtcggtcc gggccagcct cgtcgcagcg
    54061 tcggcttcgc ctgcaaccgg atacagcagc gcgcgcaagt cctgcccgag atgcggccgc
    54121 aacagctcgc agcaatggtc tattgtctct cggaacccga aatcgcgttc atagagcgcg
    54181 cggcccatgt ccacatgctg cgctccctgg ccggggaaca gaaatgccac agtggggcgc
    54241 gccgacaaag cctcgccttt gaaaaaggcg gtgggatcgc gccgcgtcag cgcgcggatc
    54301 gccgcctctc ggtcacgcac gagcgcgacc gcgcgatgat cgaagcgctt gcggccctcg
    54361 cgcaacgtat acgccacatc ggccatccgt tgatccggtc gcagctcgaa atggcgcgcg
    54421 agctcgaggc ccgcggcgtc cagcgacgat gcgctgccag tcgagagcat cagcgcgtgc
    54481 aatcttccgg acgacgcgac gctttccgga gcctccacgc cgtcggaggc cgagggcgcc
    54541 tcctccagca cgagatgcac attggttccg cccatgccga aggagctgac gccggctcgc
    54601 cgcggcgtcg ccgattccgg ccagggcttc gcctccgtgt tcacgtagaa tgggccgttg
    54661 gcgaaatcga tctgcggatt ggaccgctcg aaattgcggc tgggcggcag aatacggcgc
    54721 tcgagcgcca tcactgtctt tatcagcgca gtgacgccag ccgcggcgtc gagatgtccg
    54781 acattggttt tcaccgagcc gatggcgcaa tgacccttgc ggtcggggcc ggcgcggaac
    54841 gcctcggtca gcgcggcgat ctcgatcgga tcgccgagcg tcgtgccggt tccatgcgcc
    54901 tccacatagt cgatcgtgtc ggcgcccaca tcggccatcg ccagcgcggc gaggactacc
    54961 gccgtctgac catcgatgct cggcgccgtg tagccgacct tcgcggcgcc gtcgttgttg
    55021 atcgccgacc ccttgatcac ggcatgaatg gtgtcgccgt cggtgatcgc ctccgccaga
    55081 cgcttgagca cgaccactcc gacgccgctg ccgatcgtgg tgccagccgc cgcggcgtcg
    55141 aaggcgcggc aatgaccgtc cggcgacaag atggcgccgg gctgatagcg gtagccgcgg
    55201 ccctgaagga gattgagcca gacgcctccc gccagcgcca tgtcggcttc atggttcagg
    55261 aggcctctgc atgcgagatg caccgccgcc agcgacgtgg agcatgccgt ctgcacgcaa
    55321 accgccggcc cgcgcaaatc gagcttgtac gcgacgcgag tggccagaga atcgtgatcg
    55381 ctgccgttca gcaggccgag caccgacgcg atgtcgctct cgcgcaagtc tatcgacggc
    55441 aggagatgcc gcagcagata gaggctcggg ccgctgccgg cgtatacgcc gaccaaggcg
    55501 gagccggcgc ccgcgccata tccggcgtgc tccagggcct gccatgccgt ctcgaggaac
    55561 aagcgctgct gcgggtcgat gcgttcggcc tcgcgcggcg agtagccgaa aaagtcggcg
    55621 tcgaacagat cgacgtctgg cagcacgacg ccgttcttga catagctagg atcggcgaga
    55681 gctgcggcgg cgacgccgca tgcgcgcaag ctcgcgtcgc tcagcggcct gactgactcg
    55741 actccgtcgc agacattgcg ccacagaacc tcgacgtccg gcgcgtcggg aaagcgaccg
    55801 gccatgccga cgacggcaat ctccacgcct gtctgcgctt cggatgaacc gctcatgtcc
    55861 tcgtcctctc cgcgctcggc cggcgcggca gaaacgcctg cctttgccgc gccgcccgtt
    55921 ccgctatcat ctgcctcgaa tcgccggccg ccgctcgacc gctcagaaac gccgccaggg
    55981 actcgatcgt cggatagcga aagaagtcga tgaccgaagg cgccaccgcg aaaccctggc
    56041 cgtcgaggcg ctgatgcagc ttcaacagca gcagcgaatg gccgccgagc tcgaagaaat
    56101 tgtcgcggcg gccgacgcgc tcgatcccga gagtctcggc ccagagccgc gccagcacct
    56161 cctcgacttc gccttgcggc gcctcgaatg cgagctggct cggacgttcc ggcgccggca
    56221 gcgcgcggcg atccaacttg ccgttggggc cgagcggcaa ggattcaagc agcatgatcg
    56281 agccgggcgt caggtagtcg ggcaacatgc tcgccaatcg tgcgcgcagc tcgatcacat
    56341 cgatcgcctg tcccgcctgc ggcgatacgt aagcgagcag ccgcgcgtcc ttcgccacga
    56401 ccaccgcttc ccgcacctcg ggctgcgcca gcaatttcgc ttcgatctcg cccggttcga
    56461 cgcgaaatcc gcgaattttc acctgttggt cgaggcgccc gagatattcg agatctccat
    56521 cgacgttcca acgcacgcgg tcgcccgtgc ggtagagacg accgccggcc gcgtcgaacg
    56581 gatcggccac gaaccgctcc gcggtcagtc ccgggcggtc cagatagccg cgcgcgagca
    56641 acgggccgcc gatgcacagc tcgccggcga cgccgagcgg cgccggctgc agatcggcgt
    56701 ccagcacgcg caagctgcgg cccggcaatg gtcggccgat cggcatgtgc agcggcggcg
    56761 cgcgctcgcc ggcgatgaag ggcgcgcaat cgagcagcga ggcgaccacc accgcctcgg
    56821 tcggaccgta agtgttgagc agcttcacgt cgcagagacc cgcctcgcgc cagatcggcg
    56881 ccgcctccga cggcatcgct tcgccgccga tatgaacttc ccgaaggctg ccatagtcct
    56941 tgcgatcggc acgggcgaag gattggatca gagtgagcca ataggccgtc ggcagatcga
    57001 cgatgctgat gcggcgctcg cgcagctcat gcaggaactc atccgggctc cacagctcgg
    57061 gcccgcgcag cacgacgctc gccccgacca gcagcggcgg aaacagctgc tcgatgaagc
    57121 cgtcgaaact cagcgtcgcg aattggagca tccggtcgtc cggaacgagg ctcgagaatg
    57181 cagccgacag ccgggcgtgc tcggccagcg cgtggtgcgc gaccgcgacg cccttcgccc
    57241 tgcccgtcga gccggaagtg taaatcacat aagcgagcgc tttgccgtgc agcgtcatgc
    57301 tgggcgcatg atcgggctcc gtgcggagat ccagctcgtc caccgccagc acggtcttcg
    57361 ccggtccgac gccgagccgc tcccggacgt ggatttgtgt gagcacgagc tcgatccggc
    57421 tgtcctccat catgtcggcg agccgcttgg ccggatagcg cggatcgaga ggaacgaagg
    57481 ctcctcccgc cttcagtact gcgagcaggc cgacgatcat gtcgatcgaa cgctccacag
    57541 cgagccccac gcgccgctcg ggtccgacat ccagcgcgat caagcggtgc gcgaggcgat
    57601 tggcccgacg atcgagctca ccatagctca tcgtggccgc gcccaggatc agggcggtcg
    57661 cgtccggctg ctgcgcggct cggcgctcga tcagccgatg aacgggctcg gcgctcggat
    57721 agcgctcgcg attttcgccc aattgcgcga gccgccgcaa ttcttcggcg ttttgaatga
    57781 cgatttcgcc gagcgccagc tcgggacgat cggacaaggt ccgcagcagc gcgagatagt
    57841 ggcccgccag acgctcgatg cgcgaaggct cgaataattc gcgcgcataa gtcagatgag
    57901 cgctaacgcg cccgtccgaa tgctcccgcg tgtccagcgt cagctcgaac tgcgcggcct
    57961 gttcggacag cagttgtccc tcgacggcca agccggtccg atacgcaaat tcgccgtagt
    58021 ccgcttgaag atgattgaac atcacctgga acagcgggct gtggctgaga ctgcgctcag
    58081 gctgaagcgc ttcgacgagc tgctcgaaag gcaggtcctg attcgcctgg gcgccgatcg
    58141 ccgcctctct gacctcttcc agcacatggg agaagctcat tcgtccatcg acgacagtcc
    58201 gcaacacgag cgtgttgacg aataggccga cgacgcttct cagctccggg cggccgcggt
    58261 tggcgaccgg cacgccgacg cgaatgtcat tctgtccggt gtagcgatgc agcagcgcct
    58321 ggaatgcagc caacaacgcc atgaatagcg tcgcgccccg actctccgcc tgccgacgca
    58381 gcccgatcag cacatctgcc ggcagctcga atcggtgatg ccccgcggca tatcgggcga
    58441 ccgttgggcg gggatgatcg gtctgcaggg cgagaaccgg ctgagcctcg cccggcgcca
    58501 cgtccagccg ctcgcgccaa aaggccaatt gcctctcgtg cgcctccacg tccggatgct
    58561 cgcgccgcca cgccgcgtag tccgtgtaat gaagcgccgg cgattgcgga ggcgacgctc
    58621 ccgcgacccg cgccgcatag agcgcggcca gatcatccac gaggatctgc atcgacgccc
    58681 catccgagac gatgtgatgc gtcaccagcg cgagcacata cgcctggtcg tccaaccgca
    58741 cgagggccgc acgcgccaga ggcccgcatg tgagatcgaa gcgctgggcg tcgagctcgc
    58801 gcagcgtctc cgccgcgcgc gcctcgcgtc gatccttcgc gacgtcgcgc aggtcgatca
    58861 gtttcaaatc cagcgaaaca tcggcgcgaa caatctgttc cgcttcgcca tccgtgcgcg
    58921 cgcgaaacac gcagcgcagc gaatcgtgcc gccgccccag ctctgcgacg gcctcgcgca
    58981 tgacgtcgac atcgagcgcg ccggcaatcc gcagcacgca ttggatgtga taggccgtgc
    59041 tctgcggatc gagccgccac aagaaccatt gccgctgctg ggccggggac aaaggcgagg
    59101 gctcgccgcg gcgctccggt ggcaagaccg gaatgcgcgt cgttcgcgcg ccggcgctct
    59161 ggcacgcccg aacgccctcg gcttgctcct gcaggcgcgg gcgctcgaag acgtgacgga
    59221 ccgtgaaatc gatgtcccat ttctgcgaga cgcgcgccgc aagtcgcgcg gccgccagcg
    59281 aactgccgcc cagggtgaag aaatgcgcgt cctcggcgta tcggcgcgtc gattcatgtc
    59341 cgagcgcctc acgccatatc tccgccagcg cgtgcgtctc gtccccgctc gcgcgctcgc
    59401 cggtcgccgg accgctcccg gtccgcccgt cgccgaaaac gaaacgcccg ccctcgaaca
    59461 gcgcataggc gtccagcgaa cgctcggccc agccgttacg acaggcggcg cgctgcagct
    59521 tgccgctgga ggtcttgggc aatgcgccgg gattgagcag cacgaccact ttcggcgcct
    59581 cgccgcattg ctcgctcacc gccgcgctca cggcgtccac cagcgcttgc gccggcacga
    59641 gcttctgcag cccgagcgat acttccgccg cgacgccgac gccttcctgc ccatccatcg
    59701 cgaccgcgaa ggcggtcacc ctgcccttgc ggaccgcttc cacttcggtt tcgaccgcgc
    59761 gctcgacgtc ctgcggatag atattgtgcc cgcgcacgat gatcatgtct ttcagccgac
    59821 cggccacgaa cagctgactg tcgtgcagga agccgagatc tcccgtgcgg agccagcgga
    59881 cgccgtcccg ctcgacgaag gcttcggcgc tctcgcgcgg cttgttccag tagcccgccg
    59941 ctatgctcgg cccggccgcc cagatttcgc cgatcgcgcc ctcctcggcg ctttcgcccg
    60001 tttgcggttc gacgattcgt atctcgtgcc gcgagggcga ggcgccgcaa ccgaccagcg
    60061 ccacgccgtc gacattggtc gcgacgcgtc gcatcgcgag cgcctcgccg tcgaagcggt
    60121 tcaccgatat gccggcgccg cggccgcccc cggtgacgta gagcgtcgct tcggcgaggc
    60181 cgtaacaggg atgaaccgcg tcggcgcgga agccggcgga agcgaaacgc tcgacgaagg
    60241 cctccatcgt gtccggccgc accggctcgg cgccggtgta ggccacgcgc cagcacgaca
    60301 gatccagcct ctcgagctgt gtctccttga ttcgatcgag gcacaagcga tatgcgaagt
    60361 ctgggccgcc gctgatcgtc acgcgatggc gcgagatcat ctccagccaa cgcagcggac
    60421 gctccaggaa aaagcgcggc gacgacagca cgcacggtat gccgctatag aatggctgca
    60481 gcaagccgcc gatcagtccc atgtcgtgga acaacggaga ccatacgccg agcttgtcgt
    60541 cggcgccgat cgagagtccc tcgcggatag cccgctcatt ggccattaga ttgtcgtgcg
    60601 tcaccatcac gcctttgggc gcggatgtgg agccggaggt gtattgcagg aaagcgatgt
    60661 ccgccgccgc cggctcacgc ggacgccaat cgcccgcccc cgcgggatcg acctcgtcca
    60721 ccacgacgag ctccagcgcg ccgaaatggc ccgcggcggc gccgacctgc gccagaagcg
    60781 cgctcgcggt caggacgccg cgcgctcgcg cgtcggcggc gattccggcg agccgcgcga
    60841 gatgctgcgg gcgcgtcgac tccggcggga acacaggaac cgcgatcacg ccggcgtgga
    60901 aacaggcgaa caggccgacc gcataattct cgtcattgtc gagcaggatc atgacgcgat
    60961 cgcccgtctc gaagcgacgc tgcagcacgg cggcgagcgc ctgcacgcgc aggacgaatg
    61021 cgcgataggt cgaggttgtc tcgacgactt cgccgttacg ctccacgacg acggtcagcg
    61081 cctcgtcctc gggccgcgtc gcggcgaggc gctgcaggca ttccacaaaa ttcgctggat
    61141 cgtcgaacgc gctcccatgc gacgcgggtc gtgtcgtcat cggtcttccc ctgctcgtcg
    61201 aagcgttcag aacctaccca gattgctgtg ggatcccgcc atcgccacca ccacgttccg
    61261 cggtcccttg aacggcgcgc gcgcatgggc gacgagcatg ttgtcgagca tcatgacgtc
    61321 gcccttctcc caaggaaacg acaccgactc cgcgtcgagc acggcgcgca catcgtcgag
    61381 catctcgtcg ggaattggcg agccatcggc gaaaaaggcg ttgcgcggca aattttcgac
    61441 gccgagcaga tcctcgagcg actcgcgcac ctcgacctgc agattggaaa tatggaagag
    61501 atgcgcctga ttgaaccaca ccgtctcgcc agtgacagga tgggtctcga tggcttggca
    61561 gagttgaaag gtgcgtagat cgccatccgc cttccactcc cagttgatgc cggctttgcg
    61621 gcaaaaggct tcgacgtcat cgcggcgttc ggagttgaac accttctgcc agcacacgtc
    61681 gaagtcgccg taattccgca catagacgat cccgggcgca aagcggtccc ggatccgcgc
    61741 gggcatgcgc cggtagatcg atcggctgtc agcgatcggc gtctctcccc cttcggccgc
    61801 gggcgtgacg caatggaacc atgctttcat cggccacatg cgggtgtaag cctgctcatt
    61861 gtgcaatggg atcgattggt gcgccggata ttcggtggtc gtgtagactc cgccgcccac
    61921 ttccgttcgc ggagtcgagc caaactcgta gctcagcaac ggatggtcga aggccgtcgc
    61981 gaacgcgcga aagctctcga ccgacggcac atcgaatccg cgcagcagga cgccgccgac
    62041 cgtggcgacc tgcgcctcga tctcggaacg caggcgcgga agagcctcga gcagcggctc
    62101 gccgcgctcc gccggctcga tcaacgccgg cagatcggaa ccgggcggcg ccttgcgcac
    62161 gaaacgggac ttcaactcga tcatatcaat gctcccgcgc cattgcgtca acaggccagc
    62221 agcggtgcgc cagggctcac gcggacgctg tggcgacatg atcggctccg gaaaaccgat
    62281 gcgtcagctc acgcacgacc gcggcgatca cctgctgctc ttgctgccga atgaagaaat
    62341 gcccgccgtc gaaccagtct aatgtgcaca cgtcgcccgc ctcgcgccgc cacgcctcga
    62401 tgcgctccgc agcgatatcg tcctcgcgtc cggcgaagac atgaatcggc gcgaagatcg
    62461 gttcgcccgc gcgatagcga aagctcgcgc agacgcggta atcggcggcc agcgtgttca
    62521 gcgtcaggcg cagcagctcg ctgctggcga acacttcctc gggcgtgcca ccctgcttgc
    62581 gcagatcggc gatcagagcc gcgtcgtcgt ccttgccgac gaagcgaccc ggatcgcggc
    62641 gcgaaggcgc ggggctggcg gacacgaaca ccgcacgggg tagaggtccg gccagagcat
    62701 gctggcgctg cgcgacgcaa taggccagca acgcgcccat actgtgtccg aacaaggcgt
    62761 agcggccgcg catcgacgcg gcgtgctcgt cactgatctg cgcgacgaga cgatcgaaat
    62821 cttcgacgaa aggctcgccc atccgaatgc cgcgccccgg cagctcaacg ggaacgaccc
    62881 ggatccacgg cggcatcgag cgacgccagc gcagatacat ggtcgcgctc gctcctgcgc
    62941 aaggcagagc cagcagatcg atgaacgggg tccccatgag tttagccgtc aagcgttcgc
    63001 tgtggagcgc tgcgcggtct tcgcggcctg ttcgtccatc cacttgcgca acgacaacgg
    63061 acgcatgtcg gtccatgtct tctcgacata ttcgagaacg gttttcttgt cgcccttgac
    63121 gccctcgacg gctttccatc cgccgggcac ggccttccag tgaggccaga tagaatattg
    63181 ttcctcgtga ttgacgagta cgatgaaggt ctcgtcctcg cgatcgaagc agctggtcga
    63241 catgagaatc ctcgggaaat gaacgaaagg cgctctcgcg ctccgcgtcg ccgtccgcag
    63301 cgacgcgcgt cgctgtctac aaagacgtgg cagctttcga tttgtttagt tgccgatcga
    63361 cgcggagaag cacacgaggt tccggcgcgg cccgcagcaa gcgcgatgca gagcctgcaa
    63421 tgcaaacgcc cgcgaaaggc ggccccgttt cgcgccgccc aaagccgcct cgacgatcgc
    63481 atcgataaat tccctcacgg aaaaatgcag aattgcggtc gcttattcgt catgtctaag
    63541 agaggcggaa gcggtcccgc cgagggcgag gttccgatgg cttcaagttc actgaatgtt
    63601 ccgagcgccg catcgggcgt gacgcaggtc ctctcgcaag acgaagtttg cgtcggcgcg
    63661 gcgtggccgg gcccgctccg aactcaggtc ttcttcgtcg cggcgcagac gaagggcgcg
    63721 gtcatcgccc ccgtgacggc gctccgcgcg agcgccgatg gcgggacgac cgtcggcgtc
    63781 atcgacgcgg actcgacagc gcgacgggcg ccgaggtcat ggcgctcttc gccgagctcg
    63841 ccgcggaggg ccatacggtc atactgatca cgcacgacct cgagatcgcc aaagccgctg
    63901 atcggatcat cgagatccgc gacgggacga tcatttcgga cgacgagtcg gaggttgtga
    63961 agcgcgacgc cgatttcgcg cagcccggtc tcgacgacga tgtcggctcg tcattcctcc
    64021 tcgacatacg cgaagcggtg catgcgggag gtcggaccct cgccgccaat ccgtttcgaa
    64081 ccggcctcac cttgctcggc atcatcctcg gcatcgcgtc ggtcatcgcg ctcctcgcga
    64141 tcggcgaagg cgccaaacgg gcggtgctgt cgcagctcgc cgttttcggg accaatcgca
    64201 tgtatgtgat tccaggcggc ggcagcggcc acggcttggc cgggcggctg ctcgccgccg
    64261 acgccgacat cgtccgcgac gtcccgaaca tcgccgccgc catgccttat ctcgagggac
    64321 aggtgttggt gcgcgcgggc aatgtcgact atggcgcgaa cggggtcgcg atcacgacgg
    64381 atttcccgcg cattctgaac tggtccgtcg aagctggcgt gttcttcgcg aaggaggacg
    64441 agcgcgctct ggcgaccgtc gcgacaatcg gctccaagct cgccgcacga ctcttttccg
    64501 acggagaaaa tcctattggg aaaatgattc tcgtgaacga tgtgccgttc caggtgatcg
    64561 gcgtgttgtc gagcaaaggc gcgctgtctg ggaacagcga cgacgacgac acgatcgttt
    64621 ttcccttttc gacaggcagc atacgcgtct tcggaaagaa ggagctctca tggatctcgg
    64681 tgctggtcga cgatctcgcg cgcgccgacg agacggcgga cgcgatcgcc gccgttctcg
    64741 agaaggctca ccatgcgcat gacttccggg tcttcaacaa ggccgccacg atcgaggcgc
    64801 aaaatcgcac gcaggacgcc ttgacccttc tgctgggttt cacggccgcg atctcgctct
    64861 tcgtcggcgg catcggggtg atgaatgtca tgctgatggc ggtgaccgaa cgaacgcgcg
    64921 agatcggcat ccgaatggcg acgggcgcgc gcacgatcga cattctgcgc cagttcctca
    64981 ccgaagcgat gatgatctca ggcgccggcg gactggtcgg cgccgtgatc ggcgtcgccg
    65041 ccggcgtcgg cggctcgctg gccttcggca tgccggtgat attctccggc gccgcgatcc
    65101 tcggcgccgt cgccggcgcg gtggtgacgg gcctcgtctt cggcttcatg ccggcattgc
    65161 gcgcggcgcg gctcgagccc gtcgccgctc tcgctcggga gtgaaacgat gagcgtttca
    65221 cattttgacg gaagcgtatc cggcgtttgc aagatagttg gcgcattcgc caggctcgat
    65281 cgcttcgacg aggctgccga cgtgacgcca cgtgtcgtcg atcgttcgct tctgggcctg
    65341 tcgcatccag tgcttgatct tggcgaaggc ctgctcgatc gggttgagat cgggcgagta
    65401 gggcggcaga taccagagcc ttgcgccagc ggctcgaatt gcgcgtcgca cggccgcgga
    65461 cttgtggctg ccgagattgt ccatgatgac gatatcgccg ggtcggagcg ccgggacgag
    65521 ctgctgctcg acataggcgc ggaagctttc tccgttgatc gggccgtcga agacgcaagg
    65581 cgcagcgaga cggtcgtgac gcagcgcgcc gagaaatgtg agtgtgcgcc agtggccatg
    65641 gggggcgaaa ccgcgtaggc gcacgccttt ggccccccag ccgcgcagcg gcgccatgtt
    65701 ggtcttgatc caggtctcgt cgatgaagac gaggcgctgt ggatcgaggc gctcctgcca
    65761 tgatcgccag cgccgacgct tgcgagcgat gtcgtcacgc gcctgctcga gggcgaacag
    65821 cgtttttttt gaacgagagg ccttcgcggc gcagaaacag ccacacggcg ttatgagaga
    65881 ccttcacgcc gcgcgcggcc agctcgtctt tcaacccgtg caatgtcaga tgcggcgtct
    65941 gcccgatccg ttcgaggatg aaggctcgat gcggctccag ggtcggcttg cgacgcccac
    66001 ctatcttggc tggagccact gaacccgtcg atcgatgacg ctgcgaccat tttacgacag
    66061 atgacaccgc cacgccgaaa cgctgcgcca cagaacggca gctctcgccg gccgccgaag
    66121 cggcgacgac acgctcgcga agatcattgg agagaggtcg aaccatagat gctggcctcc
    66181 gcccagccag catcttgaat cacgttccct tcaatttggg aatccgtcgc gattccaaaa
    66241 acgcgtgaaa cgctctataa atcaacggct tgtgctttac tcaattcggt tgccaaatag
    66301 acggagaaaa agcgacgatc atgctgctcg gctacgcccg tgtctccaag tccgaagacc
    66361 aggaagccgc gccgcaaatc cgcgagctga aaaaggccgg ctgcaaaaag gtcttcgagg
    66421 aaacggcgtc cggcggaaga tgggatcggc cggagctgca tcagctgctc gatcggatgc
    66481 gcgccggcga cactctcgtc gtttggaagc tcgatcggct gtcgcgctcg ctcaaggacc
    66541 tgctggtcat tctcgaacgc atcgacgcca tgggagcaag gtggttccgt cgcaaatttt
    66601 gactatggac gcgacgagcg tatgagagtg tttcagctca cgccgcgagg gcatagaact
    66661 gctgtgctgg acgcaattcg cccctggtcc gcaactggtc ctttcggatc atatgcatga
    66721 gctcgatgcc ggaaagcgtc gcagcagcgg atcgaaatga tttgaaaccc aacatcggcc
    66781 gcgtcacccg cttcaccgct cgatggtcct gctcaacgat attattgaga tatttgatgc
    66841 ggcggatttc gatatccgct tcatgctccg cattgtagcg ttcgatcgct gccgtgttgg
    66901 cgccgctctt gtcgatcgtg atcttctccg gctcgccatg ctggtcgatc gccttgcgca
    66961 aaaagcgcaa cgcggctttg cagtccctct tggccgtcag caggaaatcc accgtcccgc
    67021 ctgccttgtc gaccgcccga tacagatatt tccagcagcc tttgactttc acgtaggtct
    67081 catcgagacg ccagctggat ccgatcgagc gcttgcgagt gtggaactgt ttctccagca
    67141 aaggagcata cttgacgacc cagcggttga gcgtcgaatg gtcgacttcg acacctcgct
    67201 cttccatcat ttcctcgagt tgacgatagc tcatcggata cgccacatac cagcggacgc
    67261 cccacagaat cacgtcgcgt tcaaaatggc tgcccttgaa atcaatcatc gcactcgtcc
    67321 gccagctcca ctgccggcaa ttatagccca aaccgacctg cgacaaaaat tcgcgacaga
    67381 accagcagcg ctacacctcc tatttcaacg tggccgacca cgggtggcct ccatcagccc
    67441 acgatctgca tagatgcgcc cgagtggaac gcgcatcgct gggcgataaa ggtcataatg
    67501 ctttgcgcat tcggactata tgaattttcg tgcaaaggat tgttgcgaag gccgagggct
    67561 tccgcggttc cgttcgagca tccccaaggc cttaatagga taccggccaa aaaggcgggg
    67621 tgtggcgcac tgagctctct atatgttgcg gcgcagacga gtgcaaacga tgaagccaga
    67681 ttgtcgatca cggagcctcc cgttcgcgcg cgtccgcgcc actttcgcct cgaagaggcg
    67741 ctttgccgaa tcgacggaag ggcgttcgac tggccaagtt cgtcagtctt ccctttcggg
    67801 gcaattctct catgccatga ggcctaaaac gctttctgtc caatcggcga cggcttcgac
    67861 gccatgctct tcgcgaatcg acagggcaaa gtcccgtgcg gcgcgcagat agctgtcgtc
    67921 acagagttcg gcgagcgcac gggtgacgct tcgtagatca tagctggaga gcttcaacgc
    67981 tagaccgagg cgcagacgtc ggacgcgctc gccatggtct ggctggtcgc caaaaaacgg
    68041 aacgaccaat tgcggcttgc ctgcacgtag tgcttgagcg gtcgttccga tcccgccatg
    68101 atgcaccacg caagaggcat gagggaagag ttcatcgtgg ggcgcctcgg agcagacgaa
    68161 ttcgtttggc ccagccgagc cggatagcct ctcggcgtcc ttcgctccgg cgagcaagac
    68221 agctcgacgc ccgagagagc gggccgccct tatgctgacg tcgtagaagt cgcctgaaac
    68281 ttgtggagcg aaggaaccca aggtgaagac gattggcgcg cttcccgacg acaggaaagc
    68341 gcacaatgac tcgcttagtc ggcgccttcc ctcgtctcga ggctcataga agggaaagcc
    68401 cggaacttcc atattcgccg gcccgtccag cgggcgcggc gcgaagcggg gtgaatagag
    68461 accaaatatt ttcgacgcgc tgctcttccc gccaaaatca aggaagaaat cctcgcgcga
    68521 ctggggcagt ccgagctttt ttcgaaacga atggaagcgc ttcatccgta agcgtcgttg
    68581 tggccccatt gatttttcgg gttcgggcgg atattcggat gtgagattct tctgagggac
    68641 agccatgtct ctggaaggat ccgaagatga atgagaatgc gacggtcgaa acggcttttg
    68701 gcgcgggatt tgtcggacgt gtggattttc gtcgttcacg ttcgggcaat cggctgtggt
    68761 cgaaagagct gaagggccgg atcgtgcgag agagcctcgc gcctggagcg cgcgtcgccg
    68821 acgtggcgcg caaatatcgg atatgcgcgc agcaattgac gcaatggcgc cgccaggcgc
    68881 gcaccgggcg gctcgcgctg gtgaccgatg gtcccgcgga gttcgtggag atcgagctcg
    68941 agcaacccgc ggctcacagc gaaggcgatg cgaagatcga gatcgtcgtc ggcaaggtcg
    69001 tgttgcggct ggagcaggac accgcgtcga cgcgcatcgc cgagatcatg actgcgctgg
    69061 agcgtggcgc atgatcattc cgtcacaagg gctgcggatc gtgctcgcgg tgcggcccat
    69121 cgattttcgc tgcgggcatg acgcgctggc cgctctggcg cagaacaagc tcggactcga
    69181 tccgcattcc ggcctcatcg tcgtgttccg ctcgaagcga atggatcgct tgaagatttt
    69241 gctgtgggac ggaaccggac tggtgctgat ctacaagcgt ctcggcgaag gcggtttttc
    69301 ttggccgcaa atcagcgacg gcgtcctgca attgagccgg attcagttcg aagcgctgtt
    69361 cgacgggctt cactggaagc gcgtcggcga gcggatcgtg gcgacgccga ccgcggcgag
    69421 ctgatcgcaa cttcggcttc attcggcgac tcgcttgcga tagaatcgcc gagatgacgc
    69481 cgagcttcga tcccgccaga ctcgcagagc ttcctgccga gctgcgcgca ttgttcgaag
    69541 ctcaacgcga catgctcgaa gccgagcgca tccgcgccga tcgcgagcat cgccgcgccg
    69601 agaacgaact cgccgcgcgc cttcacacgg agagcgagct tgcagcgtcg aaggagacgg
    69661 tcgaacgtct gcaactgctc gtcaaggaat atgagcgcgc gcgtttcggc aaacgttcgg
    69721 agaagctcga tcccgatcag ttgcagctcg ttctggaaga tatcgagatc gccatcgccg
    69781 aagtccagga gcgggaggac gatcgcgcgc gccgctcggg acgcccggcg acgagcgcgc
    69841 gcgccggccg cgccgcgcgc gcctttcctg ctcatctgcc gcgtgtcgag cgtgtgatcg
    69901 agccagagag cctcgcctgt cctgcggctg cggcctgatg gttcggatcg gcgaggaccg
    69961 ctccagccgc ctcgacgtga cgccggcgca atatcgcgtc atcgagaccg tgcggccccg
    70021 ctacgcctgt ccgaaaggat gcgcgggcgt cgcccaggcg ccggcccccg cgcatctgat
    70081 cgagggcggc atccccaccg aggcgctgct ggctcgagtg gcggtcgcca agttcagcga
    70141 gcacatgccg ctctaccgcc aatcgcaggt cttcgcgcgc catgggatca tgctcgaccg
    70201 cgccgttctc gccgattgga tgggaacgac ggccttccac ctcgcgccga tcgtcgagcg
    70261 catgagcgcg ttgatgaagc tgtccggccg tctattcatg gacggtaagc gcacacccgg
    70321 cgccgttcac tcggtaggct tgaaattcca gggcatgagc gcctcgatgt tcttgttgga
    70381 ccatcggtcg gcgattcgtt cgagggtctg ctgggcccag gcgtagggat cgacgccgtt
    70441 cactttgcaa gtctgaagca tggtagcgat ggaagcccac gtccgcccac cgccggcgga
    70501 cccggcgaag agtgagttct tgcgcgtgat ggcctggggc cggatcgccc gctcgacaat
    70561 gttggagtcg atttcgacgc ggccatcgtc gaggaagagt ccgagaaccg ctcgatgcga
    70621 tcgggcgtag cggatcgcct cggccaattt cgatttgccg gagatgcgcg gcagctcgcg
    70681 ctcccagaga tcgaacgatg cctgcacgat gtcgcccgac gtcgcccttc gcgccgccag
    70741 gcgcgcctgc ggcggctgac cgcgcacctc ctcctcgacg gcccacagca gcttcatctg
    70801 ctccaccgtc gccgtcgcga cgatcgactc gccgttcgcg tggagctcga agaaccggcg
    70861 gcgcagatgg gcccaacatc cggccagacg cagcccgttg gaatgaggag cgcccgcgag
    70921 cttgcgatat cccgcatagc cgtcgcattg caggatgccg cgataatcgc cgaggtgacg
    70981 cgccgcgcaa tcgccggatc ggctctcctc gaaccgatag gcgaccatcg gcggtcccgc
    71041 gcctccgaac ggccgatcat cccgcgcata ggcccacaac caggacgtct tggtctttcc
    71101 ggcgccgggg ctcagcgtgg gcagcgtcgt ttcgtcggcg aagatccgtt cgccctcgcg
    71161 gatgcgcgcg agcacatgcg ccgcgagcgg ctcgaagtgg aaaccaaccg cgcccatcca
    71221 ttgcgctatc agcgaacgtc ccagctcgac gccgtcgcga aggtagatgg cctcctgacg
    71281 gtagagcggc agcccgtcgg cgtatttcga caccgcgact tgcgcgagca gcgcttccgt
    71341 cggcaggccg gcttccacaa tgtgctcggg cgccggcgct tgcaggatcg cggcggggtc
    71401 cttgtaggcg tatttcggcc ggatcgtcac gatcaaccgg aagcgcgcgc gcacgacatc
    71461 gagcctgacg ctctcctccc gcccgatctc gacccgctcc ttgccctgga gctcctcggg
    71521 aacctcgggc tccaggattt cctcgacccg ctccagatgc gagggaaacc gcggcttgtc
    71581 gcgaggcgtc ttgcgcggct tggaatccgc cttcgcggcc aaacgcgcgt cgatcgccgc
    71641 gaggccggtt tcgacttcct cgaacacgaa gctctgttgc tcggcgtcgt cggcgccgag
    71701 cttttcggaa cgtttcccga agcggtcgcg atgaagcgtc ttgatgatcg aggtcagccg
    71761 atcgatctcg gctttcgcca ccgcattcgt ttgcgtgaga tcctcgacct tcgccgtcag
    71821 gctcgatgtt tgcgaacgca atgcctgcgc gtcggtctct gaacgatcga cgcgcgccaa
    71881 ggcgtcacgc gccagcgcct tcagttcatc gacgtcgtca ggaagctcgc cgaagcgctc
    71941 gatcatgctg cgcaaggtac cgctttcgtt gctgaaagtc ccgcatttta tggacttttc
    72001 aacgcttccg gcgcgccttt ttccaaggtc agccggcgct ctgcggcgcc ggcgcctcta
    72061 ccgcccgaac ccgccgccaa tcgagtcctt cgaccagcgc catgacttgc gcgtagctca
    72121 gacggatctc gtggctcccc gctgtcggcc agcagaaatg cgaatgctcg aggcgcttgg
    72181 cgaaaagaca aagacccgaa ccgtcccacc acacgatctt gatccggtcg gctcttttcg
    72241 ctcggaaaac atagagggaa ccgtcgaacg gatcggcgcc ggcgtcctga accaaggaaa
    72301 ccaatccttc tggtcctttc cggaaatcca cggccgccgc ccgcaacagc acccgtgcgc
    72361 ccggcggaat catgcctcac gcaccgcgcg cagcaggcgg cgaaggtcgg cttccgaaat
    72421 atccgcgttc acccgcacga ccgccccgcc gagttctatc tccacgcgcc gcgtctttgc
    72481 cgcacgcggc tccgccggcg cctggcgctc gatcttttcc gcgcggagag cggcggcgcg
    72541 tcgccacccg aaaagttgcg acggcgtgat atcgagcgaa cgcgccagcg ccgagacatt
    72601 cgtgccgggc tccagcgacg cggtgatcgc ccggtccttg aagtcctccg accaacgtcg
    72661 acgttctccg accggcgctc cttcgagacg ttcagctcgg acctcgatga actggttcgt
    72721 gtcagttctg cgcataggcg tagacataga tgttgctatc catgtccaac cgctaccact
    72781 tccacgccac gcgccgccag aatggcgccg ggtgaacgct taccatggac gagacgcggg
    72841 cgccggttct cgatcccggc cgcggccgga cgaagacggg ctatctttgg gccgttctgc
    72901 gcgacgaccg cgggcacggc ggcgccgatc cgccgatcgt ggtctatcat tacgcgccgg
    72961 gtcgcagtgg cgagcacgcc gagcggatgc tcgaaggatt cgacggcgtt ctccaggtcg
    73021 acggctatgg cggctatcat cgtctggctc gccccgagcg caaaggcggc gccccgctgc
    73081 ggctcgcctg gtgctggagc cacggaaggc gcgagatcat cgccgccacg ccgaaggcgg
    73141 gctcgccaat cgccgaagcg atcctggcgc gcatcgccgc gatctatgcg atcgaggcgg
    73201 agatcagggg caaagaggcg tcgatccggc agagcggtcg cgccgagcgg tcgcggcctc
    73261 tcgtcgtcga gctcgaagag tttttgcgcg cccaggccgc gcgcctctcc ggacgcagcg
    73321 acataggcaa ggcggtcgcc tatcttctga accattgggc cgggctgaca ctgttcctcg
    73381 acgatggacg cgtcgagatg gacaccaacc tcgtcgaaaa tcggattcgg ccgctgactc
    73441 tcacgcgcaa gaatgcatta ttcgcggggc acgatgaagg tggacgttcc tggtcgcgtc
    73501 tcgcttcgct cattgcgaca tgcaagctga acagcatcga tccctatgcc tggatgaagg
    73561 cgacgctcga ggcgatcgcc gacggccatc cgcagtcgcg catcgacgag ctgatgccct
    73621 gggccttcaa atcctcgtcg ccgacgccag ccgcctgatc gattgccgca cgctgaccta
    73681 atcgctggcg aagctttgcg ccaaaggcgt gcaatgcctt gtcgcaaaga attgcaagct
    73741 gttcttccat tccagcggca atgggacgga aacggcgctt accttcatcc gcatgttcac
    73801 gccggtccgt atgaacgagc ggaccacttt gttgaacctg atcgcggggc gagacgcagg
    73861 ctgaaggatg tagggcgccg gaggcgtcag cgacggattg gaagccgact gcacatacag
    73921 cggcgcaagg gcgagcctcg cagtcggaag gccagacgtc tctgcggcca gattcgcgcc
    73981 gacgagcaga ttatgagtga cgatcgcatc cgctccctcc gccgcggcga gagtgtcgtc
    74041 gtaggtttcg gcgaggaaac gaagataaat ttcgtccaag ataaaatatg ggttcctcaa
    74101 catgatccga aaggcgccgg caagatcgac gccgagcgcg ccgacgatgt cgttctcgtg
    74161 tggtcgcaag cgagcatagg cgataccctc gcgctcgatc gagcctctat gcatttcagg
    74221 cgcagcgatg accacatcca gaccccggcg gcgcattgcg tgagcgacgg cgataaacgg
    74281 ataaatgtcg cccagagtgc cgaatgtcgc caacaaaatg cgcttgcgcc gccccatcgc
    74341 tttttccaaa tttcaaatgt gcttcacaac tcttaccaac aaatgttcgt cgtgagcaac
    74401 acgacccgga agccagccga cgatgtataa aataactcgc ccgatcatat ttgtcccacg
    74461 aaggatctat atggcgcgct cccgccattc gatcatgaat actcgtggcg ccacttcata
    74521 gcccaggcgt ccgtggaatg gaaccactcc agtggccgct tctcgcacga gcaccgtatc
    74581 agcgaaaatg ctctgcggag gcaagattgt agagctgacc ccagtgaccg tcatatcaga
    74641 ccatgacgtt tgcaatgacc caaccgacgc gagcagcacg tccgagcagg ctcctttgct
    74701 gtcattgagg tcgccggtaa ggaaaactgg cggctctccc gatgagggaa cgcggaagcg
    74761 tacgactggc gagataggct acacggtttc ccaacccggg cactgtcatg taacgccgcc
    74821 gcagcagcgc ttcgaccgct gatgcagcgc agcgatccac gtccatcagc cccatccgcc
    74881 cccaacgcaa atcgctttgt gcggccatag ccgtatctat gcctcccggc aaaaaagcgc
    74941 cgacacttac actcgtccct ctcagttcga ttgaaagcgc ctgaatgagc gtgttcatat
    75001 acgccttcga ggccccgtaa accgcctgat acggcaatga ggtctcggct cccagactgg
    75061 agatcgcgag aatcgccgtc tcggaacggc gaagtttgaa gatgctgacg atacgcgcca
    75121 gcaggtccgt gaagccgaga acattggtct cgatcaaact atgatagtcg gaaatgttgt
    75181 ttgcgtcgaa ccgaccaacg ctcgtgaggc cggcggcgag caaggctgct gtcgcatcga
    75241 gctcctcgat cttggcggcg atccgcgacc ggccctcttc tgtgctctgg tcggccgaga
    75301 cgacctcgct ggcaattccg aaacgtagtt cgatttcgga ctgcagatcg agcaatctgt
    75361 ccatgcgtcg gccgaccaag atgggctttg ctttgtagga acccgccagg caaagcgctg
    75421 cggccctgcc gaggcccgat gatgcgccag tgacaacgac ccatgattca gcgataggca
    75481 ggcgcgccat tatttcactc tctcgcgatc gttcccgggc gcgctcgagg gctcgcggga
    75541 gaagtttagg gtgttccgcg atctcagcgg tgcttgttgg tcagcttgat gatggcagtt
    75601 cttacgggtc ggggcaactt ccgctgtttc gcgaccaata tactgctgct tgcgtatcgc
    75661 ggacgacttc gcattccttc cgttcaatca gttcatcagc gctcttggaa cctgtttggc
    75721 agcgctgaag tgtcatcggc gcgcatcctg cgtattccgc ggccgggtga cggagaacgg
    75781 ctcgtcccgt cattcgtaac ccgtgattgc cgcgtcgatt tctatccgcg caccgtcgcg
    75841 ctccagcagc aaccggcgtc gctcccccgg agcgccgtgg agtttcgaca acaccgcttc
    75901 cctgctggcg ccccgaattt cagcgccgtc gacggccacg agctcgtctc cgatttcagc
    75961 tccttcgatg gcttcatcgg ctccctcggc gctcgccttg cgaacaaggt tgccgatgaa
    76021 gtagcgatca tcgcgccgaa cgagggtaag gcccggctga tcgagtccgt gcaaatcaat
    76081 gctccgctgc tttcgccaat aggtcattcg gttcgggtag tcgatcgtca gcttgtagtc
    76141 tttgagcacg ttgccgccga gccagcctat gacgggcgtc ggagccgcct tgcgccaatt
    76201 gtcccaaaag aagtcgccga gcaatccatc gacgaagacg ccgagtatcg gggcggtcgc
    76261 cagtgcgccg acattgtcga gggagagcgc gccgaccgtg attctcggaa cgcggaacac
    76321 gacgccatcc ttctcgaagg cgaaatcgac catattggcg ttggccggac cgaccgcgcc
    76381 aaaagcgcgc cgccattcgg gatgttgcgc catccagcct ctcgcgacat cgcctcgcac
    76441 ccagctgtaa ccggagccag cgtcaagcgc gagcgggtaa acgctatcgc cgattttgac
    76501 ctcgatcgcg atgacgccgg tcttcgaatt aacctcgcac ggaacggcga cgccctctgg
    76561 ctttcgagtc ccgggctccg cgatagccaa ggcgtgacga ccatagtcga gagttacaat
    76621 gaactgctgt aagagactcg ccggcagcat agcttcgacc ggcttgggcg cgaagagatg
    76681 tcgaaagtct ggaacgccga gtccgccatc gccattcacg accccgcccg cgtccgccat
    76741 gatcgcgcgg tccccgaccc agaatcgtaa cggtcgccct cggtcgatgg ccaactcctg
    76801 atagagcgtc cgcgtcagaa ccggcgcagc catacccatg ttgaaccaaa cgagcgcctt
    76861 acgcgttccc ccctccggcg tttcgaaggc gacgtccagc agcacacgcc cggcgtcgag
    76921 gatcatagga atttcaccag tcgcgaaagc cacggtcgtt tgcggcggag ggccttttcg
    76981 cgccgcctcg gccggcgcgg aaacgcaact cagaagcatg ggaacgacca aaagcgcaca
    77041 acggggaaaa tcggtcatgg cgaagcctag ccatagaatg aatcaaacgg cgtctttcaa
    77101 ggatcccacc tcatcatccg gcgtatattc catcaagtcg ccgggctggc agtcgagata
    77161 gcggcaaatc gcggcgagcg tcgaaaagcg aacgccattc accttgcccg atttgaggag
    77221 agagagattt gcctcggtga tgccgatcgc ctgcgcgaga gtctttgagc gaatcctgcg
    77281 tttggccagc atgacgtcga ggcgcatgat gatcggcatc agacgaatcc gtcccgttcc
    77341 tgctcgatct cacgaccgaa ctccatgacg tcggcgatga cgaaggccag tgtgccgaag
    77401 atcaacgaca tgacctcgtc gaggtgaaac cagatcggat cactcgtcac tcccgcgagt
    77461 atgatgacgc gattggcgac gaatggcgcg gccgagtaga gaatgaggcc tacgcccatg
    77521 aattttattc ggcgcgcatt ttcgaaggcg aacacgatcc catcggcata gagacgaaac
    77581 aacccgcgcg cctcgtgaag aatgaacatg atcggcgtcg tgaggaggca gatggcgaca
    77641 gcgcccgcca gccgctggct cggggcaaag gccgagagag ccacgcggcc tcctgccggt
    77701 tcgggcgctc gtccgatcca tagtcctccc ggaccaaatg agaggagcgg cccgtcatag
    77761 agcagcgccg ccatggcgag cgtcagagta aacgccgcag ccaatgcgaa ggcgacggtc
    77821 agcgcggtcg caagcagatc gcttctgcgg gttgtgtcgc aaattttgtc tacggacgcg
    77881 acaccggcgt ctgagagtga cgcggctcac gccacgaggg catagaactg ctgcgctgga
    77941 cgcaattcgc ctgtcgttcg cagctgcccc ttgcggatca tatgcatgag ctcgatcccg
    78001 gaaagtgtcg cggcagccga tcgaaatgat ttgaaaccca acatcggccg cgtcactcgc
    78061 ttcaccgctc gatggtcctg ttcgacaata ttgttgagat atttgatgcg gcggatttcg
    78121 atgtccgctt catgctccgc attgtagcgt tcgatcgcgg ccgtgttggc gccgctcttg
    78181 tcgatcgtga tcttctccgg ctcgccatgc tggccgatcg ccttgcgcaa gaagcgcaac
    78241 gcggctttgc agtccctctt ggccgtcagc aggaaatcca ccgtcccgcc tgccttgtcg
    78301 accgcccgat acagatattt ccagcagcct ttgactttca cgtaggtctc atcgagacgc
    78361 cagctggatc cgatcgagcg cttgcgagtg tggaactgtt tctccagcaa aggagcatac
    78421 ttgacgaccc agcggttgag cgtcgaatgg tcgacttcga cacctcgctc ttccatcatt
    78481 tcctcgagtt gacgatagct catcggatac gccacatacc agcggacgcc ccacagaatc
    78541 acgtcgcgtt caaaatggct gcccttgaaa tcaatcatcg cactcgtccg ccagctccac
    78601 taccggcaat tatagcccca aaccgacctg cgacaaaaat tcgcgacaga accatcatgc
    78661 gcggcgccgt cgagcgcgtg cgcccgaaga tgatgacggt cacggccatc atcgccggcc
    78721 tgctgccgat cctctggagc catggcgcgg gctcggaggt catgcagcgc atcgcggcgc
    78781 cgatgatcgg cggcatggcg tcctcgacgg cgctgacgct cgtcgtcatt ccggcgatct
    78841 atgcgctcgt caagggcttc cgcttgcctc gcgccggagt cacttcgaac gcaggccgag
    78901 cagcacgcgg ccgtccggtt cggaattgac gctcgatccc gtgactgcgg agggcttcga
    78961 cgcgagcgcc cgcgcgcgca ggcgagaggc gtcgacgccg agccgcgtca gcgccaggac
    79021 gaccgcctcc gcccgctgct gatcgtagcg cgcgctcccg cgcccggcgc atcaggccac
    79081 ccacggcgtc ggagcagttg gacgagttgc tgggatacca tgtccctatg ggccgcccgc
    79141 ccaagcacga cctgtccacc tggaccgtca ccgacgattg gccgcgcccc gttccggtca
    79201 cgcaggccga gatcgaggtg ttcgagcaat ggttcggaga cctattcgat gaactgttcg
    79261 gccctgaggg ctgacacttc ggggatttga aatcggcgtt gaaacccgcc ttccaataga
    79321 ttatatgtag tcacatatgc ctacatatgt gagggcgcaa catgctgacc atcaacctca
    79381 gagacgccaa ggctggattt tccagcctcg ttgatgaagt cgtcaaagga gagatcgtga
    79441 ccattacccg tcatggtaag cccgttgcgg ccctggtttc ggtcgaggcg gcggagatcg
    79501 cgcgcaaggc gctcgaacgc aaacgggcgg gccttgtcag ctatctcagg acattcccag
    79561 gcggagagtt cccgcgtaac cgcaaaccat cgcgggatgt cgagctttga gcggcttcct
    79621 tctcgacacc aacgtcgttt ccatgttggc gccgtcgagg gcgaaagcgt cagccgattt
    79681 tctcgactgg ttggatcgca tggacggcga cggccggtta ttcctgtcgg ttgtctccat
    79741 ccatgaaatc gagaagggaa ttgcacttct cgatcacaag ggggcaacgg cgaaggccgc
    79801 gagcctgaaa gtatggctca gtggccttgt ctccacatac gatgacaaga tcattggctt
    79861 cgacgcgcag gctgccgcga tcggtgggcg attggaagcg aaggcgctca cggccggcca
    79921 tgatcctggc atggccgatg ccgtgatcgc cggcatcgca gcggcgcatg aactcatcgt
    79981 tgtcacccgc aacacgaagc atttcctgcc attcggtatc gccgtgttgt cgccgaacga
    80041 ggcaactgcc caaggagacc cggcatgagc gctgcctctt ccacgatccc cctgcgcgcc
    80101 gccctttacc tgcgcgtctc gacggcgcgg caggccaagc atgacgtgtc catccccgat
    80161 cagaagcgcc aaggcgaagc ctattgcgag gcgcgcggcc tgcaactggt cgagacctat
    80221 gtggagcccg gcgcgtcggc gactaatgac cgccggccag agtttcagcg catgatcgaa
    80281 gcgggcacgt ccaagcccgc gccgttcgat gtcgtcgtgg ttcacagctt ctcgcgcttc
    80341 ttccgcgacg ccttcgatat ggagttctac gtccgcaagc tggcgaagaa cggcgtgaag
    80401 ctgctgtcga tcacccagga gatcggtcga cgatccggtg catcagatga tgcggcagat
    80461 catggcgctg ttcgacgaat accagtcgaa ggaaaacgcc aagcacgtca tgcgggcctt
    80521 gaaggagaac gcccgtcaag gcttctggaa cggctcgctt cctcctatcg gctaccgtgt
    80581 cgtcgcggcc gagcagcgcg gggccaagac caagaaaaag ctggagatcg acccgctcca
    80641 cgccgacacg gtgcggctga tctatcgcct cgcgttggaa ggcgacggca cgaccggcca
    80701 gatgggcgtc aagaacatcg tcagctacct caacagccgc cgcatcttca cccgcgacgg
    80761 cgggcgctgg ggcatcggtc aggttcaccg tatcctgacc cgccgcacct atatgggcga
    80821 gcacgagttc aacaagcgca gcaagaccaa gaaactgaag ccgctcagcg agatcgtcac
    80881 ggttccggtc ccgccgatca tcgaccgcga gacgctcgac accgtgcagg cgttgctcaa
    80941 ggcccgtaac cccaaggtca tgccatccgc cgtcatcagc ggcccgacca tgctcaccgg
    81001 cctgatccat tgcggcaagt gcggtggggc gatgaccatc cgcaccggca agggcgggtg
    81061 ctatcgctat tacgcctgct ccatgaaggc acggcagggg ccgaccgcct gcaccggcat
    81121 ggccgtgccg atgggcaagc tggacgatct tgtcgccagc catctggaaa gccagctgct
    81181 ccagcccgag cggcttgaaa ccatcctcgc aagcgttctc gaccgtaggc aggagcaatc
    81241 cgaacgccgc cgcgagcaca tcgccgaact gaacaaacgc gccgccgaat cggaactacg
    81301 gctcaagcgc ctctacgacg ccatcgaggc gggcgtcgcc gacatcgacg acccggcgct
    81361 caaggaccgc attgacggcc tgaaggccat ccgcgatcag gccaaggccg atgccgaacg
    81421 cgcccaagcc atgcttgata attccggcgc tagggccatt acgccgcaga tggtccgcac
    81481 cttcgccaag accgcgcgcc agcgcatccg cctcgaaggc ggcggctacc gccgcgacca
    81541 cctccgcgcg ctcgcccagc gcgtcgaggt cgcggacggc gaggttcgga tcatgggatc
    81601 gaagacccgg ctgcttcagg cgctcaccgc gaaaaacggc gtaaactcag tgcccactca
    81661 gggactgaag tggcgggtca tacgggattc aaacgcctag gtcgcggcga tccgccgcga
    81721 acgttcacga attccaggga aagcggaccc tggggccgtc cgcgacgaat ggccggtcct
    81781 ttccgacggc gaaggaggaa ctgtgaccca aagccgtcat tctgatccga gacaaatttc
    81841 gttcttgcaa aagctctacc tttagcaata ctgtctatgt tcggctaaga cgccatcgac
    81901 ggaggccggt atggtcagaa tacttaacgt gatggatgat ctctcaaatt ttaagtcgct
    81961 tggggacggc aaatatgaat caggttattg ggtggctcct gatcttaact gctctataat
    82021 tcgactattc agaagggttg gcgtttcatt ccttggtaga aagattcttg ccgaacgaat
    82081 agaggatttt gaggatgaaa aaggctcaag aaaggtaaag attttcattt ttaaagatga
    82141 caaatcccaa cacggaaagt ctcgaccgcc tcgcttcaga ccgaacggat gtgtttatag
    82201 cgacgaatag aaaattttgg gcgccagcct tgtaatcctg ctccctgaca cgagatcggt
    82261 ttgcgtcgcc gtgcctttgg cgaggggcgc aagcgcctcc tttcgctgat ggcgattgag
    82321 ggcagggggc cgccccatgt gaacgccttg cgccttggcg cggctgcggc cctcgccggt
    82381 gcgggcgcgg attagctcgc gctcgaactc agcgtgcccg ccgagaacgg ccaacatcaa
    82441 tttgccgtgc agtgtcgtga tgtcggacca tgtgtccgcg agcgagcgga agcccgcttc
    82501 ggctttcgca atggagtcga gcgtgttgag aagatcggcg tcgagcgggc gaggcggtcg
    82561 catcaccagc aacacgtcgc ccttgccagc ggcgagggcg cggtggagct gggcgggccg
    82621 gagccaagtc aaattcgcgg tcgagccttt cttgcgaacg tccgctcctg gcgccttccg
    82681 gccgcagcca cgaggctcgc gggttttttc cgaagcgacc gagccggcct cgacacactt
    82741 gggagtaacg ctccgatcgg ctattctctc cgcacagttt cgtttcagcc tattcgtcgc
    82801 ccaaggcgca aggtgatttt gtggcgctca ctctcactcg catcgaggcg ctcgcgccgg
    82861 accaggcttc gctcgctgcg gcgcgcaagc tcctgaaacc ctcgagctgg ccgactttgg
    82921 cgagcgacga gcaggggctc gtttggggcg aggcgcaggg gttcggctcg gcgccctatc
    82981 gcgtcatcgt ctgcgaaacc gacgccggct ataaatgcac ctgccccagc cgaaaatttc
    83041 cctgcaagca ttcgctcgcg ctgatgtggc tgcgcgtcga gggacaggcg agttttgcgc
    83101 aaggcgaggc tccgcaatgg gtgcgcgact ggacggcgcg tcgacgcggc ccctccgccg
    83161 agtccgccga gcagcccccg cgcgagacct cgatcgcgaa ggcgatcctc gatgaaaacg
    83221 cgaccgcgga gacggccccg gaggcggagg cccgcgccgc cgctctgcgc gagaaaaacc
    83281 gcaaagcgcg cgaggcgggc gtgctagcgg gtctggacga gctcgatgtc tggctgaagg
    83341 atcagatcga gcgcggcctc gccgtcttcg tcgtcgatgc ggcttcgtcc tgccgcaaga
    83401 tggcggagcg cctcgtcgac gccaaggccc ccggcctcgc gacgcgcctc gacagcctac
    83461 cggcgcggct cttcggactc ggcgaggcgc tgcgtccgca ggcggccgcc gaggagctcg
    83521 gactgcttca tctgatcgcg gaagcctatc gtcggcaggc gacgctcgac gcgccgcttc
    83581 gcgacgacgt gcgccagatg atcggctgga cgcagacgcg cgaggccttg ctcgccgatt
    83641 ccggcgcgct gcgggtctcg ggtcgttggc gcgtgttcct gacgcgagcc atcgtccagc
    83701 cggatcggct gaggcgggtc gagacttggc tcctgcgcga gcgcgacgcg caagggccgc
    83761 gctttgcgtt gctgctcgat ttcgtgccgc tgtccggcgg cggcaacgtt ttcggctatt
    83821 cgactggaga cgggttcgag gccgagcttg tcttttacgg ctctcccgtg ccgttgcgag
    83881 cgctggtcgc gcgccagatc gggccttcgg cgcagagctc cgcggcgcct ctcccccagc
    83941 agtcgctcgg gcgcgccttc gagacctatc gcagcgcgct cgccgcgcgg ccctggctcg
    84001 atatctggcc gatggccttc cacggcgcgc gcgtccgacg cgccgcctcc gggacctttc
    84061 tcgtcgacga gacggacgca ggcttcgctc tgccgctcgc ttcggagcag gacgccgccg
    84121 cgcccggcct cgccatggcg tcgcgactcg acggcgtcgg cctctgggat ggacgcgtat
    84181 ttctcctcgc cgaagcgagt tccgatctcg gccgatggac gcaggcatga ggcgcgcggc
    84241 cgtctcctct ctcctgcccg gcttcgtcgt cgggacgtcg cgacgcgcgc tcgattattc
    84301 gcgcctcgcc gttccgcccg ccgatccgaa ggccgatctg aaagctctgg cgctgctcgc
    84361 gacggcgttg cgcttcgcgc cgccgcccgc gccggaaacc tatttcgcgg tcagtccgcg
    84421 cgactccggg cggcgcctcg tgacgcaaga acagcgcgcg ctcatgcttc gtctcttcgc
    84481 ctccgggaag cccgcgctcg cgccacagga cgatctcgct ttcgctgtcg cgctcgccat
    84541 ggagcgggcg cgagtcgcgc cgcatccatt cgattttcac cgcttggagc ccttcctgcg
    84601 cgcgcatgcg gaacggttcg gcgccgacgc gctggccttc atcgagcgcg acaaggcgat
    84661 cgaggaacgg cgcagctatt tcgacgcgga attcatcgtc gacgacaatt ggatcgacgc
    84721 cacgcccgcc cgccgcggcg attttctcga gcggcgccgg ctgagcgatg cgccccgcgc
    84781 gcgggagttg gcggaggccg tttggtccgg cgagtccgcc gacatgcgct ttcgtctgct
    84841 gaaagccttt cgtgtcgggc tctgcgtcga ggaccgcgca tttttggaag ggctcgccaa
    84901 ggatcgcgcg cccaaggtgc gcgacctcgc cgcgcgcctt ctcggcaagc tcgccggcgc
    84961 cgatccgatg ctggcggagg cgatgaaacg cattcgcgtc ggcagccggg gcctgctgcg
    85021 caaacgcctc gcgctgacga tggagctgcc ggcgaccgtg gcaaagaata attggcgtca
    85081 atgggtgcgc gagacattct ccgagatcga gatcgccgat ttcgtctcgg cgctcggcgc
    85141 gacagaagag gaagcgatcg aggcggcgaa gggcgatgcg ccgctcctcg gcgcaatgct
    85201 gctgatgacg ctccgtgctc gccgcttcga tctcttccgc aaggtcgcgc ccctcggcgc
    85261 cgatccgctc tggctgctga tcgaggattt cttcgccgac agcctcgatc ttccgccgga
    85321 cgatcggcag tccttcgccg ccgccatttt gcaggcggag gcgcccgacg ctcgcggcgg
    85381 tggagtgctg gcgcaagcga tgagccgtct gctgcgcatt ctcgaagccc cgctcgccgc
    85441 gccgaccttc gaccatctct ttcagttggt ggcgaaagcc gatgcgcaag ccgtcgaagc
    85501 ggcggcccag ccccgcctcg tcgccctggc gcccgccgaa ttccacccgc gcctgcgctc
    85561 gcgtctcgag gccaacgcct cggatgaggc cgcgcaaagc ctcgtcgcgc tcgatcttct
    85621 cgacagtctc gaaagcattt cgacccatgg ccaataatat gaatgaactg aaattgcgcc
    85681 ggcccgcaga agatattttc gtgcaggagc tcgacgcgct gcggcgcggc gacgaccggc
    85741 ctcggcccga gaattggctg atgtcgccgc aggcggcggt cacttatctc atcggcggaa
    85801 aggccaagga cggaacaccg atctccgcca aatatgtcgg caatcggcgc ctcgtcgaga
    85861 cggcggtcgc gacgctggcg acggatcgcg cgctgctgct gctcggcctg ccgggcacgg
    85921 cgaaatcatg ggtgtcggaa catctcgcgg cggccgtctc cggcacgtcg aagcggctca
    85981 ttcaatgcac cgccggcacg gacgagaatc aaatccgcta tggctggaac tacgccatgc
    86041 tgctcgcgca tggtccatcc atggacgcgc tcgtcaagac gccgctgacg cgcgccatgg
    86101 aggatggaag catccttcgg ctcgaggagc tgacccgcat gggctccgac acgcaggaca
    86161 cgctcatcac cgtgctgtcg gaaaagacgc tgccgatccc cgagctcgac acggccatag
    86221 acgcgcggcg cggcttcaat gtcatcgcga cggccaataa tcgcgacaag ggcgtcaatg
    86281 aattgtcctc cgcgttgaag cggcgcttca atgtcgtcgt gctgccgtcg ccggcgacga
    86341 tcgaggaaga gaccggaatc gtcgtcaagc gcgtgcgcga gaccgtcaca ggactcggcc
    86401 tgccgccgat caaatcgccg gatgcggagc tcatgcgcat cgtcactctg tttcgggaat
    86461 tgcgcgacgg caagacgctg aacggcaaga tcaagctgaa gacgccctct ggctcgctct
    86521 ccacggcgga ggcgatctcc gtcggcgtcg gcgcctgggc cgaggcggcg catttcggcg
    86581 agggcgcgat ggcggccgag cacatggccg ccaatctcgt cggcgccgta gtcaaggacc
    86641 cggtgcagga catggtcgcg cttcaagaat atctcgagaa tgtgatgcgc tcccgcgagg
    86701 gatgggacga tctctatggc gcgatccgcg acgtgatctg acgcgatgga ctcccatctc
    86761 catcttctcg gcgtgcgcca tcacgggccg ggctcggcgg cgctgctcgt cgccgcgctc
    86821 gacaggctcg accccgccgt cgtgctgatc gagggcgcgc cggaaggcga agcgctcgcg
    86881 ccgcatgtcc gcggcgacgg gttgaagccg ccggtcgcca tgctgttcta cgcgccgggc
    86941 gaggccaagc gcgcggtctt cgcgcccttc gcggaattct cgcccgaatg gcaagccatg
    87001 cgctgggcgc tcgcgcgcgg ccgtcctctg cgcttcatcg attggccggc gagcgtctct
    87061 ctcgccttca cgcagaagga cgaggatgcg gaggcgcagc gctccgaccc gctcgacctt
    87121 ctggccgaag cggccggcgt cgccaatggc gaagcgctgt ggaatacgct cgtcgaggag
    87181 agcggcggcg cgagcgatcc agtcgccgct ttcgccgcca tcggcgaagc catgaccgag
    87241 gcgcgccgcc atgccgagga gagcggcgcg cccgccgccc gtcgcgacgc gatccgcgaa
    87301 gccttcatgc gtctctccat ccggaaggcg cttcaggatt tcggcggcgc cgtggtcgcg
    87361 atcgtcggcg cctggcacat cgacggcctc cgcgcgaaag tttcgcccac ggtcgacaaa
    87421 gcgacgatca aaggcctcgc gaaagtgaag gtcgaagcga cctgggcgcc ctggaccgac
    87481 agccgtctcg cctttgcctc cggctatggc gccggcgtcg tctcgcccgg ctggttccga
    87541 catctctggc gcgcctatcg cgaagagacg ttcgagcccc tatccttcgc ggccggctgg
    87601 caggcgcgca cggcgaccct gctccgagcg gagggcttcg ccgcctcgcc cgccgccgcc
    87661 atagaggccg cgcggctcac actgtcgctc tgcggattgc gcgatctcgc gacgcccggc
    87721 ctcgacgaga tgcgcgatgg cgcgctggcc gcgctctgca atggcgatcc tgtgccgctg
    87781 cgcgtcgtcg agcggcggct ctatatcggc gagacaatcg gcgagatttc cggcgacgcg
    87841 ccgcagagcc cgctcgcgcg tgatctcgcg ctctggcaga agcgcgtgag gctggagccg
    87901 aaggatatcg agagcgacat acgtctcgat ctgcgcaccg aggcgggtct cgcgaaatcg
    87961 acgctgctgc atcggctgct tctgctcggc gtctcctggg ggacgctcat cgaggcggac
    88021 gccggccgcg gcacgtttcg cgaaatctgg cgcctctcct ggcgtccgga attttcggtc
    88081 gcgctcgccg aggcgctgat ctacggcgtc acgatcgagg aggccgccgg caatatcatc
    88141 cgcgaccgcg ccgcgcattg cgcgcgcgtc atggacatgg ccaagatcgt ccgcgcgagc
    88201 ctcgtcgccg atcttcccga cgccgccgga gcggcgatct cagcgctcca ggcgctcgcc
    88261 gtcgacgcca gcgatctcac cgatctgatg ctcgccatag cgccgctcgc gagcgcgctg
    88321 cgctatggcg tcgcacggcg gctccccgag gaggcgctgc gcgcgctggt gcatgcgctc
    88381 gcggtggagg tcaatgcggg cgtgcgcatc ggctcgcgtc aactcgccgc cgatgtcgcc
    88441 gcggcgcgcg ttgcagccat gcgcggcttc gacgaggcgc tggcgatctt cgacgcgccc
    88501 gatctcgtcg ccggctggcg caaggcgctg acgctcatcg tcgaggacga gcagagcgcg
    88561 ccggcggcgg cgggcttcgc gcttcggcgc ctcctcgatc tcggcctctg gaccgcggag
    88621 gcagccgccg cggctttcgt gcgccgcatg tccgccgcgc cgctggaggc tggcgccttc
    88681 ctcgagcatt tcgtcgccgg cggcgcggaa attctgcttc aggacgcggc gctgctcgcg
    88741 ctcgtggacg ctttcatcgt cgatctcgac gacgattcct ttctcgccgc gcttcccttg
    88801 ctgcgacgcg ccttctcggg cttcgacagc acggcgcgca tccggcttat cgatggcgtc
    88861 gcgcaagggc ggcgcacgct ctcgcacgcg cccgcgccag aacccgagga ggatgatccg
    88921 gcctttgcgg ccgcgcttcc tttgctgctg cgcattctcg gactcgaggc cgcgtcatga
    88981 ccaacgacaa ggaacgcatg cgccgctggc gtctcgcggt cggcggcgag gaggcggagg
    89041 ccgctctttc ggacgctgac cagcgcctct ctcgcgcgct cggcgcgctc tatgagagcg
    89101 accccaagac cggccgccgt ggcgggctcg gcgcttcggc accgcgcgtc gcgcgctgga
    89161 tcgacgacat tcgcgaattt tttccggcct ccgtcgtcga ggtgattcag aaggacgcct
    89221 tcgaacgcct caatctcaaa gcgctgctgt tggatccgga gttcattgcg actctggagc
    89281 ccgacgtgca tctcgtcgcc gacctcatgt ctctgcgttc ggcgatgccg gagaaggcca
    89341 agtgctccgc gcgcctcgtc gtgcggcatg tggtggacga gcttatgcgg cgcctcgcgc
    89401 ataggatgct cgaaacgctg cgcggcgcgc tcgaccgcca aaagcgcacg cggcgtcccc
    89461 gcgcggcgga catagattgg cgccggacca tcggcgccaa tctgcgccat tatcagccgg
    89521 agcatagggc catcgtgccc gagacgctca tcggcttcgc gcgccggtcg aagcagcgcg
    89581 ccgatatcga tcatgtgatc ctgtgcgtcg accaatcggg ctcgatggcg gcctctgtcg
    89641 tttacgcgtc gatcttcgcg gcggtgatgg cgtcgctgcc ggcggtgcgc acctcgctcg
    89701 tctgcttcga tacggcgatc gtcgatctca cccagcaatt ggccgatcct gtcgatgtgt
    89761 tgttcggggt gcagctcggc ggcggcaccg acatcaacaa ggcgctggcc tattgcgagg
    89821 gcctcgtcga gcagccggcg aagacgcatc tcgttctgat cagcgatctc ttcgagggcg
    89881 gaagtgcgaa ggacatgatc gcccgtgtcg catcgctgaa gcaagcgggc gtgaatgtca
    89941 tcgtcctgct cgctctgtcg gatctcggcc gccccggcta tgacgccaat cacgcagggc
    90001 tgatcgccgc gctcgactgt cccgtgttcg cctgcacacc cgaccagttt ccgggcctca
    90061 tggcgacggc gctcaccagg cgggacatcg gcgcctgggc cgccgcgaac gacatcgccg
    90121 tcgtgagagc gaccggccgt atttagctga ggcggtagac caacgatcgc tcgccggcgg
    90181 agcacgagcg acataacatc cgccgcggtg atggcgcttg aacaatcgct ttttccacga
    90241 tttacgcgct cacatttcgc ctactgcccc gcccgccagg gagatcgata cgggaccact
    90301 tctccgaaga ttgattcgga acgggccagg gatctgcccc gcaaagcgac gagcgctcac
    90361 cacagaccgg cgccgatatc gatctccctc atgcccaagc cgcggactgc acgaaaagtg
    90421 cgcgataatc ctcgaattct gagatcggcc cgcgacagcg ctgcaaagcc ccagcgcatt
    90481 gtccgagcat ggccgacgtc atctccctcc ctctccgcat gatctcgatc catcggccgt
    90541 gtcgaataat tgacaaagat cgggacagtc aggaatcttg cgtgcggggc cgggttccca
    90601 tcaccgtatt ctcagactta taataagcgc cgacgtcggt tttggagagg agattgccga
    90661 tcggcgaata ggagaagcgc ttgacgatcg aggacggtga ggcggcgcgg gtcgccatgg
    90721 tcaggcggtc gagctcgtca taatcgaagc tgtccgagac gcccgatgtt gaagctactt
    90781 caactctttg tcagaccaca cgtcacggta atgctctgta accaagaatc tccagcctgg
    90841 cggaagtccc aagaatggca gcacgagcgg agcccactct tgtagatgta ttccatggag
    90901 tggcacaaaa aaatcttcct ccgtagacaa gttctcgcca gcccaaatgt accatccgct
    90961 tgtttccttg tctggggaaa tccgcatccc atttattggg cggattccct ctttaaggtt
    91021 cctggaaacg cccactttca gagcaagatc gcaaccataa tatggcgcgc tgaactgcga
    91081 gcatatttgc ttttgggcct cttcaaggtc gatcatttca gaatccaaac ttgagcttca
    91141 tggttctgct gaaggcgctc aattgaccgc cttgtattgc agagcacgtt gggcagtgag
    91201 gctgaacggc acttatcgaa ctctggccct gtatatcgat agagccttgt ctataatact
    91261 gaacgatgag cggatcaatg tgatcggcaa tttggttact tgttatttgc ccacaatcga
    91321 cacagggctg cccttgaacc gcggctcttt gagcagctgt agggcctgct ccagacgggc
    91381 gagtgtatgg ccgagacacg ttgctgcttg gttcaaagct gctgtcggga actccggatt
    91441 tagcacctcc ttggttttcc gaataccaag tgtagagccc ctcgcccagc gccgcgccgg
    91501 ctgcagcgcc gctctgcgcg ccggcatagc cgccgacaac cgctccggcg agtgcgccag
    91561 ccggagttcc gaccagcacg ccagctcccg taggcgcgct gaggccaaat ccttcgccgc
    91621 ctccgacggc cgcgcccaca agcactccta caatgcctcc accgatgcca ccgaatatgc
    91681 ttccgacggt tctcgcgcaa ggcaatccac agccgattgt gtaggcgtaa gccccactgc
    91741 ccgtcgcgta tcccgcggcg atggtggagg cgggggcgtg ttccgggggc ggggtgaggt
    91801 tgggctgcct cgtcatgaaa aagcccgcgg ctcgcagctg cggcccatag atccgcagaa
    91861 acgtatccct acgccgtggg ccgccttttc aaaatcgatg gaatagagcg aagctgcgca
    91921 gctaagtcgg ctttatgagc gaggcaagct gcacagcatg ggtcggatga cattgatcac
    91981 gggcggcgaa cgacggcgcc gatggagaaa cgaagaccgg acgcggatat tggcggcgat
    92041 cgccgagccg ggcgcggtgg tcgccgatgt ggcgcggcgc gaggatgttt gcacgagcct
    92101 cgtctacaaa tggcggcgcg cggcgcagcg ggaggcgagc gccgctgtgt gcggattttc
    92161 gccggtgatc atcgagcccg ctccgcgagt ggcgacgtca caggaacagc cgctgcaaga
    92221 atccgcggcc ggcgtcgtcg aagtcgagct gaacgacgtg cgtgtgaaga tcagcgccac
    92281 ggcgccgtct tccgtgatcg ctgcgacctt gaaggcgctg cgctcatgat tcccttgcct
    92341 gcgggttgcc gggtctggat cgccaccggc catacggata tgcgacgcgg catgcagggc
    92401 ctggcgcttc aggttcaaga gcagttgcaa cgcgatcctc acgccggtga cctctacatt
    92461 ttccgcgggc gccgcggcga tctcgcaaaa atcctctggc acgacgggct cggcctgtcg
    92521 ttatacgcca agcggctcga ccgtggaaag ttcatctggc cctcggcgag cgcgggcgcg
    92581 gtgtcgattt cggccgccca gatggcctat atgctcgagg gaattgattg gcgaaatccg
    92641 caatcgacat ggcgtccagc aagcgcggga tgagcgaaaa agctggggtc ggacgcattt
    92701 tggggcgcca caaatcgaaa gatttgtgat tcactcgcta tatggacgcc atcggcaaag
    92761 ccctgttgga cgaaaacgcc gcgctgagag ccgagctcgc cgtcgcgcgc gcgaaggcgt
    92821 cggaagacat ggcgctgatc gccgcgcaga agcttcagat cgccaagctg gagcgccaga
    92881 tatacgggca gaaatcggag cggtcggcgc gtcttctcga gcaattggcg ctcatgttcg
    92941 aagagctgga agcgagcgcg acggaagacg agatcgccgc ggaacagggc ggtcgcgaag
    93001 acgacggcgg tcgccggctt cgcgcgcaaa cggccggagc gcaacacctt cccggaacac
    93061 ctgccgcgcg agcgcgtcgt gatcgaggcg ccgacgagct gcgcctgctg tggcggccag
    93121 cgcctgcgca agctcggcga ggatgtgacg cagacattgg agacgacgcc gcgtcagtgg
    93181 aaagtgatcg agaccgtgcg ggaaaagttc tcctgccggg actgcgagaa gatcacgcag
    93241 ccgccggcgc cattccatgt cgttccgcgc ggctgggcgg ggccgagcct tttggcgatg
    93301 atcgctttcg agaagttcgg ccagcatcag ccgctgaacc gtcaggcgga tcgttatgcg
    93361 ctcgaaggcg cgccgatcgc tttgtcgacc atggccgatg cgatcggctc catttgcgcc
    93421 gcgctcgagc cactgcgcct tctcatagaa gagcatgttc tctctgccga gcgcctgcat
    93481 ggcgacgata cgatcgtgcc cgtgctggcg aagggcaaaa ccgacaccgg ccgctgctgg
    93541 gtctatgtgc gcgacgatgc gcccttcgac ggcgccggac cgcccgctgc gattttctat
    93601 tactcgcgtg atcgcaaagg cgaacatccg cagacccatt tggcgaacta ctccggcatt
    93661 ctgcaagcgg acgcctatga cggctacaac aagctgtatg cagcggagcg caagcctggt
    93721 ccgattctcg aagcggcgtg ttgggcgcac gcgcggcgcc cgttcttcgt catggccgac
    93781 atcgatgcga acgtccgtcg caaggcggcg gggaaaaagg agattccttt gtcgccgatc
    93841 gcgatagaga tcgtgcgccg catcgatgcg ctgttcgaga tcgagaggtc gatcaacggc
    93901 aagagcgcgc aagaacgcct cgccgttcgc cgagcgtcga gccgacctct cgtcgacgcg
    93961 ctcgagagct atatgcgcga acaggtcgcc aagctctcgc gtggacatga tcttgccaaa
    94021 gcgatgcaat atatgctgaa gcgatggccg gccttcacgc tgttcctcga cgacgggcgc
    94081 gtttgcgtct cgaacaatgc agccgagcgt ggactgcggg gaattgctct gggacgaaaa
    94141 tcatggcagt tctgcgggtc tgaccgtgga ggcgagcgcg ccgccgctat gtatgggctc
    94201 atcgtcacag cgaagatgaa cggcgtcgat ccgcaggcct ggctcgccga cgtcctcgcg
    94261 cgcatcgccg cgcatccggc gcatcggctc gatgaattgc tgccgtggaa ctggcgccag
    94321 aaggataaag ctgcgccggc gctggcggcc tgaccatgca cgtcaacaag gtctctcacg
    94381 tcacgaccat cgatcgtatc gctgcgcagc tcagcgaaag cgtcgacttc ctccatgacg
    94441 tcgccaatga aatggagccc gaggatggcg tgatctgggt ctatggcctc ggcgacctcg
    94501 agatcctggc attcaccgac ttcggcatcg aaaacctcgt cgaactcatc aaaatccaca
    94561 aagagatgaa gttgcctcga gagcgctgac gcgacggtcc tgcggcccac ggcgaatgct
    94621 tacgcagaaa cgacagatat tgctgatatt gcagctgact gccgattggg aatggcagga
    94681 tcgatgcgcc gtaataggcc gcgccggtga tccggccata gatcgcggcg tgtagctcgt
    94741 ccatttccgc gccgcgccga cgaaagcggg ccggctccgc tgcttgacgc ggccgagatc
    94801 gtcatattgg gtggcgacct gcacatggct tccgtcgaag ccctgcgtgt cgcgcaggac
    94861 ctcgcaagtc ccggaccgat cgtctcagat actcttaaca gaaatctccc aaggaaccgc
    94921 gctcggaagt tctcgaatct ccccatttat actcacaaaa accggaccat tccctgccaa
    94981 tgcggatgta atatcgccag ttctaataaa ttcatcggta ttataaaaaa atacccaccc
    95041 accttctatg gtaatagctt tctcttccat gattgataac ttctccccag ccgattcgcc
    95101 gattttcctg acaagatcgc gagctagaga agttgcttcg tccactgata ttgtcattgg
    95161 tctgtcctca gcagtcgaaa ggcatcaaac ccgtcaaatg ccttcatagg cctaccttga
    95221 cctctgctgc attgagatcc ttcgcttcac cataccgctt tattgcaaag ccgcctcgcg
    95281 ccaggggggt ggcgcacagg atcggctcga cgacggcgaa caactggtct gcattcgggc
    95341 cgtacatgta gatgacgcat ttcccgccgc cgaactcctc gccgtcgaac tcgcccacgt
    95401 tgcctacatt gatggcatgt tgaagctcac tggtcagatc agcgatgatc tcacgctccc
    95461 gctctgaacc gaaggggtct tcgatcaatc gcagatgggc gattacagca tgttgcatct
    95521 aaatctcacg ccaagagctt gcttaatttc gcttccacaa aagcataacc cgccaagcca
    95581 tcagcgggga ggtcgttgtc attttccaac acctcctcgc tcaatatctt gctcggatcg
    95641 ttatcatcat agcgtatcaa tataggcttg gttttcccca gcggatcacg cctgaccgca
    95701 ttaggcatcg gccatttggt aggatcccat gagggcagct ttccaacaac acgccacagc
    95761 cccttgaata agccgagatc accaaatcgc aaggacagga ctgcatcgtt cggctcaaga
    95821 cccgataggt caacgtcggt ttgcgatgcg aggcgcggcc caaaaaaata accgagcagc
    95881 agtttgccgg tgggggcggt tcgcgcaacc acccctctgg cgaagcctcc atctttcaat
    95941 ggaaccagaa aaaccgagct gtccgggtat gagcgcttca tggtccaccg tgttctaaga
    96001 gatgcttttg agccgcgtcc atataggttg gaagcttcgc attcgacggg ctgatcggcc
    96061 tgattttgtt cagcgccggg ccaggttgtg tcgcaaattt tgtctacgga cgcgacaccg
    96121 gcgtctgaga gtgacgcggc tcacgccacg agggcataga actgctgcgc tggacgcaat
    96181 tcgcctgtcg ttcgcagctg ccccttgcgg atcatatgca tgagctcgat cccggaaagt
    96241 gtcgcggcag ccgatcgaaa tgatttgaaa cccaacatcg gccgcgtcac tcgcttcacc
    96301 gctcgatggt cctgttcgac aatattgttg agatatttga tgcggcggat ttcgatgtcc
    96361 gcttcatgct ccgcattgta gcgttcgatc gcggccgtgt tggcgccgct cttgtcgatc
    96421 gtgatcttct ccggctcgcc atgctggccg atcgccttgc gcaagaagcg caacgcggct
    96481 ttgcagtccc tcttggccgt cagcaggaaa tccaccgtcc cgcctgcctt gtcgaccgcc
    96541 cgatacagat atttccagca gcctttgact ttcacgtagg tctcatcgag acgccagctg
    96601 gatccgatcg agcgcttgcg agtgtggaac tgtttctcca gcaaaggagc atacttgacg
    96661 acccagcggt tgagcgtcga atggtcgact tcgacacctc gctcttccat catttcctcg
    96721 agttgacgat agctcatcgg atacgccaca taccagcgga cgccccacag aatcacgtcg
    96781 cgttcaaaat ggctgccctt gaaatcaatc atcgcactcg tccgccagct ccactaccgg
    96841 caattatagc cccaaaccga cctgcgacaa aaattcgcga cagaaccatc acgtcggcgt
    96901 cgcaggcgtt cggtcctgcc ggcaaggtcg ccggcaaggt cgccggggca ggagcttcga
    96961 gtctacgttc gctggcgaac ctcagcgcgg ctgaacgggc ggcagtcatc gccgcagaga
    97021 gtgcaacggg tgcgtttagt ccccggcgct cggcttggag gagacttagg aatattcgcc
    97081 gagcgtgagc ttacggtgac gccgaagggc cttgatttgg ttagaggaca ccttgcgcag
    97141 ttcggtgatg tcccggcgaa caccgcgatg ctagagagat tggagggggc aatggcatcg
    97201 gggcagcggg tgaccggcgc ggacgccata ttctacactc acgaggcggc cgaggcgaca
    97261 atgatgggac ggggcctatc gtatgacgcg gctcatgcgg cgtctttgga aaaatatggc
    97321 gtgtccccct tcagcgtgta tcatcccgac gtcattcgat cgatgccgga gcacttcaac
    97381 tcgaactggt ataagttctg ggggatcaaa taatgccctg ccttgaattt gataataagt
    97441 tcggaagaag ggccagggtc tggctcgacg atctcccgag cgatacgcta ctgtctaacg
    97501 agacgatgcg tgaaacgcat gtcttcgaag gtggtggtgc gactgttttc cgaaagcgcg
    97561 tcgcgatcga aatcttccaa ccttttgggg cctcgttcca ctatggcctg ttgggcggag
    97621 agtaccaatc gaatgaaggg aacgggctag aggttattgt ccccgtcgat actcccttcc
    97681 ctgagcggcg ctatgtggac gccctcacgc gttcgttaga tacggtgatg atcgggggct
    97741 tgccagagta cgcgagcgcg atttgcgcgg gactggagca ggtaagcatc agtgcccgac
    97801 cgtgcggggt cttgaatctc acctgcatgg cacacggaga aatcggttcc gcgcaaagcg
    97861 tgtttagttc gctcgctcgg gcgctgatcc acgccctgtg ccgatctgat cagcctgctt
    97921 cgttggatga ggcgatggcg ctcctgactg cctgaaagtc ccctttgagg ccacggcaag
    97981 gcgcttcgga tcgtcaagcg cttctcctat tcgccgatcg gcaatctcct ctccaaaacc
    98041 gacgtcggca attacgacta tccgcccgcc ggctcggcgc gcccgcacgc cgtctccggc
    98101 atttccggcg ggccggtccc cgcgaccttc gcctatgacg ccaatggcaa tcagacctcc
    98161 ggcctcggcc gcacgatcgg ctataccgcc gccgatctgc cggccagcgt caagcagggc
    98221 acgcgcacga tcggcttcgc ctatgatccc gagcgccagc gctacaagca gaccgcgccg
    98281 gaggggacga cgctctattt cgaggcgttc ggcgtgcgcg ccgaattgct cggcagccgc
    98341 tggacccaat atctcaccgt cggcggcgcc atggtcggcg tgcgtttcga caatgtcgcc
    98401 accggcgccg tcgcgctgcg ctacttccac ctcgaccatc tcggctcggt ggcggtcgtc
    98461 acttatgccg gcggcgatgt ggcggagcgc aattcctacg atccctgggg caagcgccgc
    98521 tattccgacg gctccgacga tccctccggc agcctcgaca gcgtcgccag ccgcggcttc
    98581 accggccagg agcatctcac cgaggtcggg ctgatccatt tcaacgcgcg gctctatgat
    98641 ccgctcgtcg gccgcttcac cagcgccgac agcatcgtcc cccatcccgg cgatccgcaa
    98701 agctataacc gctacgccta tgtccgcaac cggccgctgt cggcgacaga ccccagcggg
    98761 cattacgatc tggtggcgct gccgcccatc gatgtcggcg ccccctcttg gagcacgttc
    98821 aattggacgt cgttcgcagc gagcggggca gccaaccagg cctatctcgc cgcgatctgt
    98881 ggccggatca ccggcgcggc ctattacggc gcatcgatcc tgccattccc aatcggcagt
    98941 cagctgcaat atcagcaata tctgtcgttt ctgcggatct atgggccgca gctgcgagcc
    99001 gcgggctttt tcatgacgag gcagcccaac ctcaccccgc ccccggaaca cgcccccgcc
    99061 tccaccatcg ccgcgggctt cgccatcagc agctatgctt atgcgtatgc gagcggggtc
    99121 ggacgcgtgt tccatgattt cattttcgat ccgcggcgtt attggagcga tctcgcatcg
    99181 agtttgggta gagccttgga cgcctgcggc gccatttgtg atccgagcgt tcaggcgtcg
    99241 attggcgatg tgcccggtgc tgtgatatta gggggcatcc agacggcggc gaaaatcggc
    99301 cgaactgcgg agagagttgc agttgcggga gccgaagtta gtggggccct tgcagatttg
    99361 gcgaattttc gatctgaact aggtttgcag cccgggcaag gagccctcgc tcgcctagat
    99421 gtcggtggcc gaaaattcta tggaattaat gcccatgggc aggatataac gctgagcgtg
    99481 aatgcaattt cccgcaccca tgcagaagca gacgcttttc agcaggcagc tagcgcggaa
    99541 tccgatcaag ctgcatcata gccggatgcc gcgaagtaat tcgcgcattc gctcggcgtg
    99601 acgcttcgca gggcctgggc gaccgctgcg tcgagcgcat cgacggtgcg cgccgcgatg
    99661 cgctggagaa ccgacttgat cttcgagaag gatttttcga tcggattgaa gtccggcgaa
    99721 tagggcggaa gataaaggac cttcgcgcct ttcgcttcga tcgcctcccg cacgcccgcg
    99781 accttgtggg tgctcacatt gtccagcacc acgatctctc ccgcgccgag tgtcggcgcc
    99841 agaacctgct cgacataggc caggaacgag cggccatcga gcgcgccgtc gatcatcatc
    99901 ggcgcgtcga tgcgatcgac gcgcagcgcc gcgatcagcg tcgtcgtctc ccaatgtccg
    99961 aacgggaccg acgcccggca acgctccccg cgcggcgccc ggccgaagcg ccgcgccatg
   100021 ttcgtcgaga cgcccgtctc gtcgaggaaa accagctttt ccgggtcgag atcgagttcg
   100081 ccctcgaacc attcctctcg ggcctcggcg acgtcctccc tgtcctgctc cgcggcatgg
   100141 ccggtcttct tcttgcgcgt gatcccatgg cgcgcgagaa accgccacac cgtcccatag
   100201 ccgacggcga ggccatggct ctccctgatc ttgtcgcgca gctccatgac cgtcatgtcg
   100261 ggcttgtcct ttatctgcgc gaggatgaaa tcggcgtgcg cctcgatgcg ctgcgagcgg
   100321 cggtcgccgc ccatcttgcc cggcgcgacc tcgccggtga tctcgacgcg cttggcccag
   100381 cgcacggcgg tcgccggacc gatatcgaac cgggcggccg cctgtcggcg cgacatcccg
   100441 ccacggatcg ccttcatcac cttctcgcga agatccatcg acagcgtcat gatcccctcc
   100501 cagccgctcg cgccgctcaa cgctccgctt gagatatggg aatccgtccc gctctattga
   100561 atcgccctgc tcggatgatg ctctaatgcg ggcataaacg gaggtagggg gattttgact
   100621 gttgaccgaa gcctttgtct ggcatgtggc caaaatggtg gcgtggcttc gatggcgcgt
   100681 caattaggtc tggactcgct aactatccaa acacccagct cgatcctaac catcacacca
   100741 taggatattg agacgtgatt ttaacttctg atttttggga aagcgtcatt aatgatgaac
   100801 gcgttgatcg ttttcctgat tgggagagca tcgataggtc gatcagtcgg ctcgatgaaa
   100861 aggtgtatac ccttgtcgtc cttgataacg aaaaaggctc aaacctgttt atcggcgggg
   100921 ggtcgtctgg tatcgtagtc gcgttaagca gtgggaatga acacttgatc gcccggcaag
   100981 gagatgagac caagccgatc tcagtgattg tgggagggca agccggcgat taccggcaaa
   101041 gaaacgtcgt ttccccggga ttcgcaaaag atattgcgag agcatatttt aagggagatg
   101101 acgttcgagc gttaagccaa tgggatagcg tctgacacca cttaactggt tcaccagcgc
   101161 tacaagcaaa ccgcgccgga ggggacgacg ctctatttcg aggcgttcgg cgtgcgcgcc
   101221 gaattgctcg gcagccgctg gacccaatat ctcaccgtcg gcggcgccat ggtcggcgtg
   101281 cgtttcgaca atgtcgccac cggcgccgtc gcgctgcgct acttccacct cgaccatctc
   101341 ggctcggtgg cggtcgtcac ttatgcgggc ggcgatgtgg cggagcgcaa ttcctatgat
   101401 ccctggggca agcgccgcta ttccgacggc tccgacgatc cctccggcag cctcgacagc
   101461 gtcgccagcc gcggcttcac cggccaggag catctcaccg aggtcgggct gatccatttc
   101521 aacgcgcggc tctatgatcc gctcgtcggc cgcttcacca gcgccgacag catcgtcccc
   101581 catcccggcg atccgcaaag ctataaccgc tacgcctatg tccgcaaccg gccgctgtcg
   101641 gcgacagacc ccagcgggca ttacgatctg gtggcgctgc cgcccatcga tgtcggcgcc
   101701 ccctggagca cgttcaattg gacgtcgttc gtagcgagcg gggcagccaa ccaggcctat
   101761 ctcgccgcga tctatggccg gatcaccggc gcggcctatt acggcgcatc gatcctgcca
   101821 ttcccaatcg gcagtcagct gcaatatcag caatatctgt cgtttctgcg gatctatggg
   101881 ccgcagctgc gagccgcggg ctttttcatg acgaggcagc ccaacctcac cccgcccccg
   101941 gaacacgccc ccgcctccac agtcgccgca ggcttcgcga cgggcagcgg cgcttatgaa
   102001 tatgcgagcg gggccggacc gtcgccattc cgaggcggat ttaactttac ctcgacgctt
   102061 gatgcggctt ctgacaccgc gatcgtgtcg atgttcctca acgggtcttt gacggacaaa
   102121 gcggcaattg ccgccggggc gcttacgggc tatgcatatg acagcgttcg tatcctcgct
   102181 gagggtgccg tatacgccgc gcccgtgatc atcgggagag tggcgactgc cgcgcagatc
   102241 ataggttcgc gaacctttac gtctggtgac ccgttggtag ctgatctggc taacgaaatt
   102301 gaagcggcct atcctggtca tgtagtaggg gtaaatgtgc ccattagaga tacggctggt
   102361 cagctcgtga ccgatgctga cattcaactt cagaacgcca taattcaggt aaagtctggt
   102421 ggaggaaaag gtctgacgag tcaggtgctg cggaccgaac aggcaacggg gatgcctact
   102481 atcggctacg gtccttcact aaaacccagc gtcgtaagat cgatagagca ggcaggcggt
   102541 ttggtcacta gagacaaggg gctgctcatt gatgtggtta ggccatgaaa tcgttaatag
   102601 ttgtattctc caacctgccc gatcttagca gtatgtctgg ggcctatggt gacatcgggt
   102661 caacaaagat gcagtcgccc acacgccttg tggtggaagg tacgtggggg tggtttgcga
   102721 tcgcactcga ccgcgaactt gaagccgagt tctcagacaa tgaacgagcg aggataacga
   102781 agcttatcgc caagcctgtt tatgcgcagc tagaatacag taactcttcg gcagcagatt
   102841 tggcgattga gctaatgccg gtagccgccg cgacgctgat cgacaacgac cacgggatgc
   102901 ttcgttcgat cgaggaggta cgagatttga tccgcgcagg gatggagtgg caaacgcttt
   102961 cgctctaggg acatctgcat gagcttgaca gacttcgcct ccattgatct tgtagcccgc
   103021 gttccggggg atcctcgccg cgtaatgctg ctgatatacg ataaaggcga atacgcggac
   103081 gatatcgagc gagaatgtgc gctccagaga aagctatctg cgtatcttct gttcgtcgaa
   103141 actgggcaat ttgccgaaac gtatcctgcc ttggctaacg caaagttatc ggtagaagtt
   103201 gtatgtttga ttgcaccaac agcccgcatg aagctcatag agagtgtaca ctccgccaat
   103261 cattcaggct tcttccttcc agtgaatgtt tctgaagaag cagagttccg atcgaagtgg
   103321 ggcctctctg aagcgaaagc aagataaggc ggatggcagc acttgcaggg taatatcttg
   103381 catttccggc gggccggtcc ccgccgcctt cgcctatgac gccaatggca atcagacctc
   103441 cggcctcggc cgcacgatcg gctataccgc cgccgatctg ccggccagcg tcaagcaggg
   103501 cacgcgcacg atcggcttcg cctatgatcc cgagcgccag cgctacaagc agaccgcgcc
   103561 ggaggggacg acgctctatt tcgaggcgtt cggcgtgcgc gccgaattgc tcggcagccg
   103621 gtggacccaa tatctcaccg tcggcggcgc catggtcggc gtgcgtttcg acaatgtcgc
   103681 caccggcgcc gtcgcgctgc gctacttcca cctcgaccat ctcggctcgg tggcggtcgt
   103741 cacttatgcg ggcggcgatg tggcggagcg caattcctat gatccctggg gcaagcgccg
   103801 ctattccgac ggctccgacg atccctccgg cagcctcgac agcgtcgcca gccgcggctt
   103861 caccggccag gagcatctca ccgaggtcgg gctgatccat ttcaacgcgc ggctctatga
   103921 tccgctcgtc ggccgcttca ccagcgccga cagcatcgtc ccccatcccg gcgatccgca
   103981 aagctataac cgctacgcct atgtccgcaa ccggccgctg tcggcgacag accccagcgg
   104041 gcattacgat ctggtggcgc tgccgcccat cgatgtcggc gccccctctt ggagcacgtt
   104101 caattggacg tcgttcgtag cgagcggggc agccaaccag gcctatctcg ccgcgatcta
   104161 tggccggatc accggcgcgg cctattacgg cgcatcgatc ctgccattcc caatcggcag
   104221 tcagctgcaa tatcagcaat atctgtcgtt tctgcggatc tatgggccgc agctgcgagc
   104281 cgcgggcttt ttcatgacga ggcagcccaa cctcaccccg cccccggaac acgcccccgc
   104341 ctccaccatc gccgcgggct tcgcgacggg cagtggggct tacgcctaca caatcggctg
   104401 tggattgcct tgcgcgagaa ccgtcggaag catattcggt ggcatcggtg gaggcattgt
   104461 aggagtgctt gtgggcgcgg ccgtcggagg cggcgaagga tttggcctca gcgcgcctac
   104521 gggagctggc gtgctggtcg gaactccggc tggcgcactc gccggagcgg ttgtcggcgg
   104581 ctatgccggc gcgcagagcg gcgctgcagc cggcgcggcg ctgggtgagg gggtctacac
   104641 ttggttttcg gaaaatgccg ctacgacagc gcgtggcggc gcttacgtgc tacgcgatgt
   104701 cgagggtacg gtggttaggt cgggtagaac caacgacttg gcgcgacgtg aggcagaaca
   104761 ccttcgcgac ccgaacttag cagagtacca attccaacca gcttaccgca cggacgtcta
   104821 tgcggagcag cgagggctgg agcaaattct ccacgaccga tatggcccgg ggttctgtcg
   104881 cgaatttttg tcgcaggtcg gtttggggct ataattgccg gtagtggagc tggcggacga
   104941 gtgcgatgat tgatttcaag ggcagccatt ttgaacgcga cgtgattctg tggggcgtcc
   105001 gctggtatgt ggcgtatccg atgagctatc gtcaactcga ggaaatgatg gaagagcgag
   105061 gtgtcgaagt cgaccattcg acgctcaacc gctgggtcgt caagtatgct cctttgctgg
   105121 agaaacagtt ccacactcgc aagcgctcga tcggatccag ctggcgtctc gatgagacct
   105181 acgtgaaagt caaaggctgc tggaaatatc tgtatcgggc ggtcgacaag gcaggcggga
   105241 cggtggattt cctgctgacg gccaagaggg actgcaaagc cgcgttgcgc ttcttgcgca
   105301 aggcgatcgg ccagcatggc gagccggaga agatcacgat cgacaagagc ggcgccaaca
   105361 cggccgcgat cgaacgctac aatgcggagc atgaagcgga catcgaaatc cgccgcatca
   105421 aatatctcaa caatattgtc gaacaggacc atcgagcggt gaagcgagtg acgcggccga
   105481 tgttgggttt caaatcattt cgatcggctg ccgcgacact ttccgggatc gagctcatgc
   105541 atatgatccg caaggggcag ctgcgaacga caggcgaatt gcgtccagcg cagcagttct
   105601 atgccctcgt ggcgtgagcc gcgtcactct cagacgccgg tgtcgcgtcc gtagacaaaa
   105661 tttgcgacac aaccgccaat gattggatca agacccgaca cgcatggatg aagaaagtaa
   105721 tgcatatctt tgtctttctt gtttgcgtat aactcccaat acaaacgacc atttcctttg
   105781 ataactagat aatttccaat gtaaattccg atatcattta tgacgttcag cccatgaaac
   105841 ggccccgaga atggcggctc ataattggat gccgataaaa tacactcagg gtaacctctt
   105901 cctggtaaca aaaactcccc atactcccat agccaatcgc cgatcttaac aatatcactt
   105961 ggacttaaat cgcattcgat agaaaagtgt ctgagaaaag caagcatatc ctcgactcgc
   106021 tcagctttat gaacaagaaa ataggcgtaa ttttctctgc cctgttgcct cgtaatccct
   106081 tcgccgtgat ggggcggtgc ataaattgga tagttttcga gcgcttgtga tagtgctcgg
   106141 cgtttttttc gttcggatga ccaccaccac atgttacggc tcatttctcg aagggagaga
   106201 ggaagctgca atcaaatttc ctcttcgaac cttcacaagt cgccactgtc tggggcattc
   106261 ctggctttgg ctgaacggtt catatccggt atatattgca attcgatgtc gctccgaagc
   106321 agggctccga attcgggtta acggcggtta acggatgggc tcaggcgtga ttccctatcg
   106381 gcggagtgat tctggagccg ccgtgatgag cctcgccttc gcagttttca aagagaagtc
   106441 gcgtctgaaa gcgcttctcg accatttctc gatcatcgac gatccgcgcg agccctggcg
   106501 cgtcgtgcat ccgcttcgcg aggtgctgct gctcgtcgtc tgcgcctcca tggccgattg
   106561 cgatcacttc gacgctattg catcttgggg caaggccaat atcggcttcc tgcgccgcta
   106621 tttgccttat gagcacggcg tgccgggcgg acgctggctc accctgctca tgaaccgcgt
   106681 cgatccggcg ctgttctcgg cggccttcac tggctgggtg cgcgagacct ggccggagcg
   106741 acccgagctc atcgccatcg acgggaagac ctcgcgtcgc agtcatgatc gcgccgagga
   106801 caaagccccg ctgcatctcg tctccgcctt cgccaccacc agccgcctcg tgctcggcca
   106861 ggaggcggtc gagggcaaga gcaacgagct gtccgccatt cctgtcctgc tcgatcgcct
   106921 ctcggacggc ggcgcgctga agggcgcgct cgtctccatc gacgccatcg ccaccaacgc
   106981 caggatcgcc caagcgatcg tggacaaggg cgccgattat ctgctggcgg tcaaagccaa
   107041 tcagccgacc ctgcgcgccg agatcgagag cgctttttcc gccgcgacgc ggatcgacac
   107101 atgcgtcgat ttcgacaagg gccatggccg catcgagcag cgcagcgtga gcgtcatcac
   107161 cgagatcgac tggctgaacg gcgagcgccg ttttccgggc gagctgcgcc tgccgaacgc
   107221 cgcgacgatc attcgcgtca aatcgcaggc cgagcttgcc gaccgcggcc gcttcgagac
   107281 gcgctattac atctcctcgg ctcttctccc ggcgaagcgg gcgggcgaag ccgtgcgcgg
   107341 ccattggggc atagagaacc agctgcattg ggtgctcgac gtcgtcttcg ccgaggacca
   107401 atcgcgtctg cgcaagggcc acggcgcgcg gaacatggcc gtcgtcaggc atttcgcgat
   107461 caacatgatc cgcacggcgc cagagcccga gagcaagccc atgaagccgc aacgaaaggc
   107521 cacaaagccc acacgcacca gcatcaagct ccgcagaaaa atcgccagct ggcgcgagga
   107581 ttatctcgcc atcgcattgg gcgcgtcagc ccgttaaccc ggattcggag ccctgatcca
   107641 tcatttcctc gagttgacga tagctcatcg gatacgccac ataccagcgg acgccccaca
   107701 gaatcacgtc gcgttcaaaa tggctgccct tgaaatcaat catcgcactc gtccgccagc
   107761 tccactaccg gcaattatag ccccaaaccg acctgcgaca aaaattcgcg acagaaccat
   107821 gatttgaaac ccaacatcgg ccgcgtcact cgcttcaccg ctcgatggtc ctgctcaacg
   107881 atattattga gatatttgat gcggcggatt tcgatatccg cttcatgctc cgcattgtag
   107941 cgttcgatcg ctgccgtgtt ggcgccgctc ttgtcgatcg tgatcttctc cggctcgcca
   108001 tgctggccga tcgccttgcg caaaaagcgt aacgcggctt tgcagtccct cttggccgtc
   108061 agcaggaaat ccaccgtcgc gcctgccttg tcgaccgccc gatacagata tttccagcaa
   108121 cctttgactt tcacgtaggt ctcatcgagc cgccagctcg aaccgaccgt gcgcttgcca
   108181 gcacgaaacc gcttctccag caaaggggca tatttgacga cccaacggtt gagcgtcgaa
   108241 tggtcgacat cgacgccgcg ttcttccatc atttcttcga gctggcgata gctcatcgga
   108301 tacgccacat accagcggac gccccacaga accacgtcgc gttcaaaatg gctgcccttg
   108361 aaattgatca tcgcactcgt ccgccagctc cgctgccgcc gatcatagcc caaaccgacc
   108421 cgcaacaaaa aattcgcgac agaaccccca gcggccggat gatgggagcc ggatgatttg
   108481 agaggatcac gtccggttct gcgaggagcc gagggtgaaa ctccctcggc ctactcaccc
   108541 ctatgtcgct acttggcaag gcttcgtcta tgtcgccttc gtgatcgaca ccttcgcccg
   108601 aaggatcgtc ggctggcgcg cctcacggtc acatcgtcca gcgccttcgc cctgcgcaag
   108661 gtcttctaca ccgtgccgat gatctcgaag gcgcaagtcc aagcgctcgc ggccggcgac
   108721 gcctggctcg aaaaaaggag ccaatttgct ggttttggtt cacctggggt cggaaagtca
   108781 cacttggcgg cggcgctcgg cctggcgctc atcgaaagcg gctggcgcgt tctcttcgcg
   108841 agaacgacgg atctcgtcca gagactgcaa gccacgcgac gcgacctcac tctcgaagcc
   108901 gcgatcgaca agctcgacaa atatcatttg ctggtcctcg acgatctcgc ctacgtcgcc
   108961 aaggatcagg ccgaaacgaa cgtcctcttc gagctgatca gcgcccgata cgagcgacgc
   109021 tcgctgctca tcaccgcaaa tcagcccttc ggcgaatggg gaaaaatctt cccagaccga
   109081 gccatgacgc tcgccgccat cgacaggctc gtccatcatg cgacgatctt cgagatgaac
   109141 gtcgacagtt atcggcggaa aaccgcgctc aaaaaagccg cgggtcccgg ccgcccgccc
   109201 gcgcaacaat caaagcctca tcttgatcgt cgctccgcgt caatcaaaac agacaccagc
   109261 aaaaatccgc ttgccttatt gtcgctccgc gacaatcatc tcgtcaccgc gacccaagaa
   109321 atctcatcca gattgtcgcg ccataagtct cctcattgtt ggggaacctg ttcctgcact
   109381 acgccttcga cgtctggata gagcgggcgg cacccggcgc aggcgattgg ccagctggcg
   109441 tgcgggagaa agaaaaagtc aacaagcgcc gcaacgctgc tgcctatttt ttcgccatca
   109501 aagattcacc cgagcggtgg tacagtccga tgagctatta cgctacattg tcttaaaacg
   109561 aaaaggaatc ctagtcgtgc tttccgatat gccgaatgtc gagcgaaatg cactgatcga
   109621 gttgatcgac gtgcttgcag aagtcgatac ttccgacaag ttcgttgctt gcatgaaagg
   109681 ggagatgcag cggattgtgc cgcacgaatg gttcatctgt agcgtagggc gcatcggacg
   109741 caacggaatc gagccgattc acgtcgtgac gcacaaattt ccagacgagc tctttgctct
   109801 cattagcgga tcggatccca aagttctaga taatccggtc ctgtcccgtt ggtgggagac
   109861 gcgagcgccg atcgcgatca acttcgagga ttgcagcggt tcatggccgc aagtgatggc
   109921 ggagcgggcg ataaagttcg acgctcgcaa tctgctcggg cacgggcagg tcgacatcgg
   109981 cggcgcgttc gtcacctact tcagctttca tcgcatccca cagcggctcg atcgtaagca
   110041 gactctcttg ctcgctcgca tcgttccaaa tctctacgcc gctttcgcgc gcgcgcatcc
   110101 atccttcgaa tccgcggcga ccgtcaaaag gctgaacgac ggtcggggcg ccgagctgac
   110161 cccgcgccag atcgagattc tcgaatggct acggcaggga aagacgaact gggaaatcag
   110221 cgtgatattg ggaatgtcgg tcgacaacgt caaatatcac gtcaagcaga tcacgcgtaa
   110281 gctccaggtt gcgaaccgca cgcaggctgt ggccgaggcg gcctcgcgat cggtcatctg
   110341 acaatcggag ctggcggcgt cgcctcctgc tcctccagca tatttttaga tcgatcgctc
   110401 gagagccggc gaggcctctg gcggccgcgt ggcttcggac gaggaggccg atgcgattcg
   110461 cgccttaccc ttgcgggtag ttggcgcact gcagcacgaa cgctatagca aatgcgaatt
   110521 tagaatggcg atctggacag atacatagga atattgacat gataaacaat gatctcgcgc
   110581 tctattgcgc tgcaggataa agcgccggcc agcgagggcg tcggctgctc cgcccgcgct
   110641 tcctctccgg ccacttcgaa cagccgctga acgattttat ctgactccac taccggtttg
   110701 gtcctgcgag cgggccgaaa cgactggttt tctgcgcgcc aaatcgaggc gctgttcgga
   110761 gtttgggaag gaattcgcaa catgagactt gtcgctttca gcgaggagct gcccggcgca
   110821 ccggtcacaa attcggaact ggcggcgagc tttggtctgc acgagcaatg gctcgaccag
   110881 atgacgggca acaggagccg ccatttctgc cggctcgacg cggcgcccgg cgcgccgcgc
   110941 agcgccggcg atctcgctac agccgcgggc gccaaggctc tgtccgccgc tggcgtcgcc
   111001 gccgaggagc tcgagttcct gatcctcacc acggcttcgc ccgatcatct gatgccggcg
   111061 accgtcaatc ttgtcgccga tcgtctcggc gtggatggcg tgccgacgct gcagatcaca
   111121 tcgggctgcg ccggcgctct gcagggactg ttcgtggcgc gcgcgcttct cgccggcggt
   111181 ctgcgacgcg gcctcgtcat cggcgccgac acctgcttga agctgtggcc gtccaaacgc
   111241 gatctcaaac aaatgaaacc ggccgaaatg gtcaatttcg cgcttttcgg cgacggcgcc
   111301 ggcgcggcgg tggtcgaagc gggcgcgaat ggtccgggcc ttttcgtcga gcatcttttt
   111361 ctgcgcacgg tcgggcgcgg acgcaagccc gcgcagatcg tgcgctggtt cggcgccgac
   111421 ggcgcgcagc cttcggagcc gatgggcgaa gaggattaca aagcgatcga acgccatgtc
   111481 ccagagatgg ctgcggcgat cctcgccgaa ctggtgagcg cgacaggctg gccgctcgcc
   111541 gaggttgact atgtgctcac cccgcagctc aacggcgtca tgaccgagaa aatccgcgcc
   111601 gggctcggcg tgcggccgga gcaggcggtg tcctgcgtcg ccgagaccgg caacaacggc
   111661 aatgcgcttc ccttcattca gatgcggcgc ctggcggacc ggatcgagac cggattcggc
   111721 gatggagcac gagtcttcgt cgcaacggtc gagtcctcca aatggattat gtcgggcatg
   111781 gcgctgcgct acgctcagga gattcgccat gcagcttgac gccgtcgcgc agacgaaagc
   111841 ggcgcgcaca aatccgcttg ccgagctgcg tgcgctcaag cgcgcaggag tcggcgaagc
   111901 ggcggggcgt attcgcgagc tgctcacaga gctcgaggac gctctcgatc tcgacgccgc
   111961 aggggcgctg ctctcgggcg aggccgagcg cgccgcgctc gccgcagccg aaggatttcg
   112021 cacccagcgc atcgcgctgc tcggcagctc gacgctcgac acggtcccca atcttctcac
   112081 cgctctgctg gcgagagccg gcgtggcgcc gacgattcgc tccgccggct tcaatcaatg
   112141 gcgtttcgag atcatggcgg gcgcgcccaa tttgaaggac ttggcgccgc gcctcgtcgc
   112201 ctgcctgctc gacgatcagg cggtgttcga ggagatcgcc gatccgctcg atctcgcggc
   112261 cgtcgaagca cgctgcaagg cgtttcccgc cgagctcggc cgatggatcg acgcgtgccg
   112321 ggccgcgctc ggcgggcgcg tcattctctg cacaattccg ctctcgccgc tgcggcggga
   112381 gcgcatcgtc gattatcgcg gcaaggcgcg ccttgccgcg gcctgggagc ggatgaacgc
   112441 gggcattctg gcgctggcgg aagaacagcc cggaaccgtc gtgctggccg ccgacgcgct
   112501 cgccgctcac gcgacatcga tattcgcgcc cgatcgtatg cggcacatcg ccggacatgc
   112561 gttcacgccc gactttttgc gcgcctacgc cgccgaactc gcgcgggtcg cgcgggccga
   112621 cctcggcctc gcgaaaaaat gcctcgtcct cgatctcgac aacacactat ggggcggcgt
   112681 cgtcggcgat gatggcgtcg cgggactgcg gctcggcggc gcctatccgg gctcggccta
   112741 tcgcgagcta cagatcgtgg cgcgagacct cgtcgcgcaa ggcgtgatgc tcaccatctg
   112801 ctccaagaac gacgaggcga tcgcgcgtga agcgatcgag acgcatccgg agatggcgct
   112861 gcggcccgag catttcgtcg ccatgaccgc cgattggtcg ccgaagcccg acaatattcg
   112921 tcgccaggcg gagaagctca acatcggcat cgacgccatg gtcttcgtcg atgataatcc
   112981 ggtggagcgc ggcgcgatgc gcgcccttgc gccacaggtg acgaccgtcg agctccccgc
   113041 ggacccggcg tcctatgcga cggtcctgct ctcgcgcggc gacttcaacc tgctcgagct
   113101 caccgacgag gatcgcgagc gggtttcgat gtatcgcgcc caatcggcgc gcgaggagct
   113161 cgcggccgaa agcgcttctc tggaggatta tctcgtcggc ctcgactcgc agctcgccgt
   113221 cgaaccgctc gatcggctga atgcgggacg catcgcgcag ctcttcgcaa agaccaacca
   113281 gttcaatctc accgggcgcc ggttcggcga cgccgagatc gaaacgctcc gcgccgatgg
   113341 cgtgcgtttc ttcggcgcgc gtctttccga ccggttcggc gacaatggcc tgatcgcggc
   113401 gctcgcgctg ggcgcggcgc cggacggcgc ctggaccatc gagaatttcg tgctgagctg
   113461 ccgcgtattc tcgcgcaatg tcgaaggcgc gctggtgacg ctcgtcctgc gcgcggcgcg
   113521 cgaacgcaat gcgccggcgg tcgacggctc cttcgtcgaa accgccaaga acaagaaatt
   113581 cgccgacttc tatcgcaatc tcggcttcgt cgagacggat gggcgttttc ggcacgacct
   113641 cgaacaattt cccgaatggc cgcgatggat acgcgtcgtc ggcggcgagg aggccttcca
   113701 tgctcgctga acgcactgtc atcgagatcg tctcacagct tctcgacgtc gaagagagcg
   113761 cgctcgacgc agacacgccg ttcacggcta tcgaaggttg ggattcggtg aatgcgatgc
   113821 gcgttctggt ctatctggag cgcgaactcg gaaccccggt cgattttcag agcttcatgg
   113881 cggcggaacg catcggcgat ctctggcgcg cctgtgcgca ggcggtgacg ccgtgacact
   113941 ttccgtgagg ccgtttccgc gcgagcgcgc gcacacttac gccttcctcg aggatgcgcg
   114001 gcggacctgc catgtccatc tgatgacgga tatcgacgcg acgcgcatca aggcggcgcg
   114061 cgccgccagc ggcggcaaga cgagcttcgt cagctatgtg gtgaaagtgg cggccgatgc
   114121 ggtcgccgct tgcccggagg cgcgagagag tcttcgagac ggtctgcgcc catgtctggc
   114181 gacgatcccg gacgtgaatg tgaaagttct gttcgacaag accatcggcg cgcaacgatg
   114241 cgtcgtgtcc ggcacggtga cgagcgcgcc atcgcgttcg ctcgaggata ttcagcaggc
   114301 gatcgacgaa tacaaacgcg ccgaagtgac gaaagccggg ccgttcgccg cattgtggac
   114361 gttgcaacga ttgccgctgc ctctgcttcg gttcgcttac aggagcgtgc tgcgcgatcc
   114421 gacgcgccgc gccgccttgc agggcgcctt ctctgtcacc tccgtcgggc aggagccggt
   114481 gcgcgcgatc tttccgatga tcgccggcac gctcggcttc ggcgtcgggc ggatcgcgga
   114541 tgcgccgatg gcgcgcgacg gcgaggtcgt cgtcgcgccg atgttcacct tatcgctcgc
   114601 tttcgaccat cgcgtgctcg acggcgcgct cgcgtccgaa ttgctcggaa acgtcaaacg
   114661 aggcctggag acttggggag aagcgtgact atgcggatga tcgaaacgga tgtgctcgtc
   114721 atcgggggcg gtccggccgg cgcgctgctc ttctgcctgc tcgcgcgccg cgggctgcgc
   114781 gcgacattag tcgaaagaga gacgaccgcg gagcgcagct ttcgcggcga gacgatcgcg
   114841 gcgcgctccg tcgtgacgct gcgcgagctc ggcttcggac cggcgctggc gaagcacggc
   114901 ttcgtcgaat tgaccggcat ctccttctgg gagaacggcg aacgcatcgt gcgcgccgac
   114961 tatcggagct ttccgatcga cgcgctgccg atcgacattc cccagccggc gctgatcgag
   115021 gcgttcctgg cggcggcggg cggggctccg cgatgcgagg tgatgcgggc gacaactttc
   115081 ctgtcgctcg tcgaggagga cggcgtcgtg cgcggcgcca tgctgaagac ccgcgacgga
   115141 gagacgctcg aagcgcgcgg gcgtctcgtc gtcggcgccg acgggcggtt ctcgcgcacc
   115201 cgcaaagcgt ccgggctcga ggcgacgatc acgccgatgg agcgcgactt cctgtggttc
   115261 aagctgccgc gtcccgtcga ttggggctcc gaggcgcagc tcgtcgtcga gcgcgacagg
   115321 catctcgtca tcctgccgac cttccccgat ctgctgcggg tcggcttcaa tcttcccaag
   115381 cgcggcttcg aagagatccg gaagcgcggc atagacgcgt tccgctccga catagcggcg
   115441 ctcgacccgc gtctcgcaaa gctcgtcgca gcgcatatcc aaggctggca ggacacctcc
   115501 ttcctcgaga tattcacggc ggagctgcgc gaatgggcgc gcgacgggct ggttctcatc
   115561 ggagactcgt cgcatacggc gacgccgatc ctcggccagg gcgtcaatct cgccattcag
   115621 gacgcagtgc ttctcgcgcc ggccatcgcc gcggcgctgt cgcgcacggc gaacgacgtc
   115681 gtccgcgccg ccgagctcgc cgaattcgtc gcgaaacgtc gcgcgcataa atcgatggtg
   115741 acgcgcttcc agcgcgcgca ggagacgagc ctcgcggaga gctcgccgct cggcacatgg
   115801 cttcgccgcg cgcggctgcg ggcgctcgat ctgttcccgc tgaaatatcg tctgctcgat
   115861 cgcgtgctga acgcgccgca cgacatgccg cgggaggcga ttcatgtcgg cgctgtctga
   115921 agccaagcaa ttcgtcggcc tgcacgcgcg gcacatgggc ctgtcggacg cgctggtgtg
   115981 cggtgtgctg cggcgcgtcg cttcgctcga cggcgagggg ccgggcggct gggcgcgcga
   116041 atggtcgagc gaagcggagg ccgcgctcgg ccgcaaggac gcgcgcgccg catctaatct
   116101 ctataatctc gcgcgcttcc cttgcgccga cacgccgacc aaggcgcgcg ccgcgcagct
   116161 cgccgcagag gcgtttcgcg gctggctcga agctggcggc gcaggcgaaa ggcgcgaggc
   116221 gcgcgtcggc ggagagcgcg ttccattcct gttttgcgcc gcatcgcgcg ccaacgcgcc
   116281 gcttgtcgtg ctgatgggcg ggatcgtctc gctgaaggag caatggggaa gcttcctcgg
   116341 gctcgggccg cgcctcggct gcgcggtggc gatcgccgat tttccgggcg ttggcgaaaa
   116401 tccgattcgc tatgcgcggg cggcggcggc ggtcttcggc gcgatcatgg acgcgagcga
   116461 aggcgcctgt gacacgggcc gcacattgat catcgcgccg agcttcggag gacatctggc
   116521 gatcctgcag gcgcgcggcg acgcgcgcct gcgcgggata gtcaccgtcg gcgcgccgct
   116581 cgcgcatttc ttcacagatc cggatgcgcg acgcgggatg cccgagatca cgcgcgcggc
   116641 gctcatgagc gccgccgggg tcgatgcgtc cgatttcgag cgaaggctga cggagctcgc
   116701 cttgaccccg caggagatcg ccgagatcgc gattcccatc gcctatgtcg ccagcctgcg
   116761 cgacgagatc attccgcaag ccgaatggcg tgaggcggcc gcgctcacgc gcaatctgcg
   116821 cgtctattct ttcgacgacg ttcatggcgc gccgcatcat ctgcgccaga ctcgtctgct
   116881 gattctggcc gcgctgctgc gccacgccgg ccgtccgcgg gcggcgggcc tgctcgagcg
   116941 ggcgctgcga tggacgtctc gcgtcgagct ctatcatcct taaaagatcg catgaggccc
   117001 tgatatgtcg tccctcgaac gcaattcgga tacgcttctc gctatcgtcg gcgcttcggg
   117061 ccgctttccc ggcgccgccg acatggagag cttttggcga cttctcagcg agcgcggcga
   117121 cgcgatccgg cccgtgccga aggagcgctg ggacgcgaac gcgcaactcg acccggagaa
   117181 gacagttcag tccgtaggcg gatttctcga cgacgtcgat caattcgatc cgaccttctt
   117241 cggcgtttcg ccgcgcgagg ccgaggacat cgacccgcaa caacgcctca tgctggaggc
   117301 gagctggatc gcgctcgagg atgcggggcg acgcccggaa acgctcgccg gcgcgagcgt
   117361 cggcgtttac gtcggcgcat cctggcacga ttacgaaatt ctgcgcaagg aacgcggcgc
   117421 ccatgcgacg cagcatacgg cggtcggcca ggcgctcgac gtgatcgcgg cgcgcgtctc
   117481 ctatttctac aagctcactg gtccgagcct cgccgtcgag accggctgct cttcggccat
   117541 ggtcgcgctg catctggcgg cgcaggcgct ttcgtccggc gagatcgaag gcgccatcgt
   117601 cggcggcgtc aacctcattc tcgcgcccga tgtctcggtc ggcctcacgc gcttcggcgg
   117661 gctttcgccg gatggccgct gcaaggcctt cgcggcggct gcgaacggct tcgtgcgcgg
   117721 cgagggcgtc gccgcattct atttgaagac gctcgcgcgc gcgcaggccg acggcgatcg
   117781 catacacgtc gtcgtcgtcg ccaccgccgt caacaacgac ggcggcggcg acagcctcgt
   117841 cacgcccaat ccgtccggtc aggaggatct gctgcggcgc gtctacgccc gcgccggcgc
   117901 tccgctcgat cgggtcgtct atatcgagac gcatggcacg ggcacggcgg tcggcgatcc
   117961 gatcgaggcc ggagcgatcg gccgcgcgat cgggcaaaag cgcgccggcg cgcgcgcgcc
   118021 gctcgccatc ggctcggtga agaccaatat cggccatctc gaggcgacgg ccggcctcgc
   118081 gggcgtcgcc aaggcgttgc tcgcgatccg gcatcgcgag gttccgccca atctccacgc
   118141 cgatgcgccg aacccctcca tccccttcga cgagctcggc ctcgaggtcc tgcgcgagcc
   118201 attgccgctg ccggcggacg agcccttcta catcggcgtg aattcgttcg gttggggcgg
   118261 aaccaacgcg catgtgatcc tcgcgccgcc gccgcgaagc gaagcgcgaa agcggagcga
   118321 gttcgccgag acggcgccga tcctgttccc gatctccgct catcacgacg agtcgctgag
   118381 gcggcgcgcc gccgatgtgc gcgccgtcgc ggcgagcgac gatgcgacgc tcgccgacat
   118441 cgccgggacg ctcgcctggc ggcgcggcca tttcgccaga cgcgcggcct tcctcgccga
   118501 gagcagggag gcgctgtgcg cggcgctcga ccgcttcgcc gcaggcgagg acgagatcgc
   118561 cgagggcgcg tcgggaatgg cgcgcgagag aggaaaggtc gccttcgtct ttccggggca
   118621 gggctcgcaa tgggtcggca tgggcgcgcg gctattcgtc gagagcccga tcttcgcggc
   118681 gacgatccgc cgctgcgcgc aggcgctggc tccgcatgtg gactggaatc tcgaggaggt
   118741 cgtcgccggc tcgggcgacg aatggacgac gcgcgtcgac atggtgcagc cggcgctgtg
   118801 ggcgatgttc gtcgcgctcg cggagatgtg gcgcgaggcg ggcgtcgagc ccgacgtcgt
   118861 cgtcggccac agccagggag aggtcgccgc cgcgaccgtc gccggcattc tcagcctcga
   118921 ggacgccgcg ctcatcgtcg cgcggcgcgc ggcgatcatc cgccgcaagg ccggcaaggg
   118981 gctgatgctc gccgtggatc tcgacctcga ggcggcgcgc gccgcgctcg cgggattcga
   119041 ggacaatatc tccatcgcgg tcaacaatgg cccgacctcc tgcgttctct cgggcgactc
   119101 ggagtcggtg acgacgctga aggagcttct cgacgcggac ggcgtcttca atcgcctcgt
   119161 gcgcgtcgat tacgcctcgc acagccatca catggacgaa ttcaaggacg agctgcgcga
   119221 tgctctgaaa tccattcgcc cgcgcgtcgg gcgcgcgccg ctgttttcga ccgtgcggct
   119281 gaacgcgctc gccggcccgg agatggatgc ggactattgg gtgcagaatc tgcgcgagcc
   119341 ggtgctgttc gccgatgcga tggcgcggct cttcgcggag ggcgtgaccc atgtcgtcga
   119401 ggtcagctcg catacggcgc tcgttccggc gctcgagcag ctcgccgcgc tcgaatccga
   119461 tccgccgcgc atcctctcga ccatgcagcg cgaccatggc gcgccggccg acatcgcgct
   119521 cgccttcgcg cgcgcctatg tcgccggcct cgagcccttc gccgctctgc cgcgcgacgc
   119581 ccatgtggag ctccccgcct atccctggcg gcgcgcgagc tattggctgc ctccggccaa
   119641 gcgccgcacc gcgccgggcg gcgggctcga cgtggcgctg ctgccggccg ccgcagaaaa
   119701 ggatttgtgg gaaggggcgc tcgagatcgc gctcgacgac aatccctggc tgcgcgacca
   119761 caaggtccat gacgcgatcg tgctccccgg cgcggcgatg ctggccctcg ctctggcgac
   119821 cggccgcgcg cgcctgggcg tgacgccgcg aacgctcgcc aatgtccgct tcatcgccga
   119881 cctcacgctc ggcgaggagc cggcgcgcgt cggcgtggcg ttccgcgacg atgtgaacga
   119941 gggcggaaca ttcgcccttc tttcgctcgc cgccggcgcg acgtcctggt cggagcattc
   120001 gacggcgcgc gtcgagcagc gcgcgcgccc ggtcgaagcc cgcgccttcc ccgcccatct
   120061 gctcgagcag gcgccgcgcg acgccgaggc tttctatcgc gcctgcgccg cgcgcgggct
   120121 gaattacggt ccggcgtttc agggcgtgca gcgcatcttc gcctccgaga cggaagcgct
   120181 cggcgaattg cggcttccac agtcgtgccg cgccggcgcg cgcgcgcatg ggctgcatcc
   120241 ggcgctgctg gatgcggcgc tgcaggtctc gctcgccttg tgcgagagcg aggaggccgt
   120301 ggtgccgacg cagattcgcc gactgacgct ctttgtcgat ccgcaggagc cggcgacggc
   120361 tctgtgggcc cacgccattc gccgcgacgc cgatcattac gatctcgctt tcttcgccga
   120421 cgacgaaacg cctttcgctc ttctcgaagg gctcgcgctc gaggcgctcg ccgccggcga
   120481 tccggcgagc ggcgacgccg agcgtctgca ccggctgcgc ttcgtcgcgc agccgcgatc
   120541 cgaggcgcag gccgctccgg ccggcgcctg gatcgtctgc ggcgcgaacg ccgatggcgc
   120601 gcagcagctc catgacgcgc tggcgatcgc ccgggcgagg gtgcgcgccg ccacgccgga
   120661 ctcgatttcc gccgccgacg agctcacggg cgtcgtctat gtagctccgc gcgcggcctc
   120721 cgggctcgac gcgcagaagc gtggcctgct ggcgctgacg acgctggcga gagcctgttc
   120781 cgaacgcgcg agtccgccac gactggtggt cgtcaccgct gacgcgcaag cggtcgtcgc
   120841 cgaggatcgc cccgatccgg gcgccgccct cttttggggc ttcacgcggg tgctgcgccg
   120901 cgagcagccg gagttgcagg cgctcgttct cgacgtggcg tcgacagacg cgcgctgggc
   120961 cgaggcctgc gcggcggaga tcctcgccgg cggggacgag gatcaggcgg cgctgcgcgg
   121021 cgacacgcgc ttcgtcggcc gtctgacgcg cggcgatgat gagcgcgcct ccccgctcga
   121081 cgcctatcct tggcagggac cggcgcagcc gttccggctg gccgcggcgc gtcccggctt
   121141 ttgggaccgg ctcgaatacc ggccgttgcg gcgcgagacg cccggaccgg gcgagatcga
   121201 aatcgaggtt gcggtcgcat cgttgaactt catcgacgtg atgaaggcga tgggaaccta
   121261 tccgggcgtc gagggccgcg cggcgctgct cggaggcgaa tgcgccggtc gggtcgtagc
   121321 tgtcggaccg ggcgtgagct atctcgcgcc aggcgaccgg gtcgcggcct gcgccttcgg
   121381 ctccttcgcc tcccatgtga ccacccgcgc cgatcacgcg cagaaaattc ccgacgtaat
   121441 ctccaacgag gtcgccgccg ctctaccgct ggtcatggcg acggcctggt acgcgctggt
   121501 cgatctcgcc gatctcgccg aaggcgaaag cgtcctcatc cattcggcga ctggcgggct
   121561 cggcctcgcg gccatagagg tcgcgcgggc gcgcggcgca cgaattctcg ccaccgccgg
   121621 cagcgaggaa aaacggagtc ggctcgcgcg gctcggcatt gccgacgtgt tcgattcgcg
   121681 cgatctgtca tgggcggaag gcgtgcgcgc cgcgaccgcc ggcaggggcg tcgacgtcgt
   121741 cctcaactcg ctcgccggcg ccgcgatccc cctcgggctc gacgctctcg ccgaggacgg
   121801 ccgcttcatc gaggtcggca aaaaagacat ctatagcggc cgcgccatca gcctctcggc
   121861 gttcaagaaa ggcatcagcg tctcggcggt cgatctcgcc gggctgatgg agcggcgccc
   121921 ggagcgtttc gcgcggctct tcgccgatgt ctgggcgcgc attgtcgccg gcgcgctcac
   121981 gccgccgccg gtaaaggcgt acgctttcgc cgacgccgcc gaagcgctac gcgagatggc
   122041 gcgcggagcc catatcggca aattcgtgct gacgcggccg aagagcgtgc gtcatatcgc
   122101 gccggagccg acgccgcagg ggcgcttccg cgccgacgcg acctatctcg tcaccggcgg
   122161 tctcggcgcc ctcggtcttt cgctcgccga ttatctcgtc gagaatggcg ctggcgcgat
   122221 cgccctgctc ggacggtctc cgccgaacgc cgaagccgag cggcgcatcg ccgctctcgc
   122281 gtcgcgcggc gctctcgtcg agagcttcgc ggtcgatgtg agcgacgccg acgcgctcgg
   122341 gcgcacgctg gcgaacattc gcgcgcatat gccgcaattg cgcggcgtcg cgcatggggc
   122401 cggcctgctc gacgatgcga tgatcgtcaa tctgcggcag gatcagctcg acagggtgct
   122461 cgcgcccaag gtggagggcg cgcgcaatct cgacgcgctc acgaaggacg atccgctcga
   122521 tctctttgtc atgttctctt cggccgccgc gctggtcggc aacatcggcc aggcggccta
   122581 cgcctcggcg aacgcctata tggacgcgct cgccgaagcg cggcgccggc agggacgtcc
   122641 cgcgctgagc gtgcaatggg gtcctttcgc cgggatcggc ctcgccgcgc aggacgacat
   122701 tcgcggcgcg cgtctcgcgc agcgcggcat gggaagcttc tcggccgcgg aggcatgggc
   122761 cgctctggcg cggctgctgc aaggcggcgc ctccgtcgtc ggctatgtgc cgatcgaatt
   122821 gcggcaatgg ttcgaggcct atccagcgac ggcggcgcag ccgagctggg cgctgctgcg
   122881 cgaggcggcg aggagcggcg cgcagacgac cgcggccgac gacttccgct cgcagctcga
   122941 ggcggcgccc gaggaggcgc gtcgcgagct cgccgaaggc aaggtgcgcg agctcgccgg
   123001 ccgcgtgctg cgtctcgatc cgaaagcctt cgatcgcgag acgccgttca aggcgctggg
   123061 cctcgactcg ctcatggggc tcgagctgcg caaccggctc gaagccgcct tcggattgaa
   123121 gctctcgccg acgctcctct ggacctatgg caatgcgcgc gcgctcacag aggttctgtg
   123181 cgggagcgtg ttctcggcgg cggtctgaag ccgccgcttc tcattttcag ttatcatttc
   123241 gaacaggatc gacgtcgatg gaactcgaac cggcagcccc cactccgctc acgcgcgcgc
   123301 tcgatacgat ccgccgtctg aaggcgcagc tcgacgccca gggctcgacc cagccgatcg
   123361 ccgtggtggg cgtcgggctg cgtcttccct gcggaatcga cgatctcgac accctctgga
   123421 gcgcgctcgc gcaagggcgc gatctggtgc ggatcatgcc cgaggcgcgg cgcgctccct
   123481 tcgccgagga gtgggcgagc ctgccgcaca gaggcggctt cctcgacgac gtcacctcct
   123541 tcgacgcgag cttcttcggc atcagcccgc gcgaggcgaa agcgctcgat ccgcagcatc
   123601 gcctgctgct cgaggtgagt tgggaggcgc tcgaggacgc cgggctgccg cccgaccgcc
   123661 tgcagggcgc gcgcggcgga atcttcatcg gcgtcactgg ccaggactat cgcgactggc
   123721 agagcgggga gccggacgcc tattgggcga cgggcaacgg ccattgcttc gcggccggac
   123781 gcgtcgccta cgccttggga ctcaccggcc cggcggtggc gaccgacacg gcctgctcgt
   123841 cgtcgctcgt cgccctgcat ctcgccgctc aggcgctgcg ccgcggcgat tgcgacctgg
   123901 cgctcgccgg cggcgtcaat ctcgtgctgt cgccgcgctc gacgcgcctc gtgcgcgaga
   123961 cgcgatcgct cgcgccggac gggctgtgca aggccttcga cgcccgcgcc aacggcttca
   124021 cgcgcggcga gggcgcaggc gtgctcgcgc tgaagcgcct cgaccatgcg ctgcgcgacg
   124081 gcgatcgcgt ccatgcggtg atccgcggct cggcggtcaa tcaggacggc cgctcgaccg
   124141 gcttcaccgc gccgaatgtg ctggcgcaga tcgcgctgat cgaggctgcg ctcgccgacg
   124201 ccggcgtcac gccgcaggac atgggcctca tcgaagcgca tggcacggga acggcgctcg
   124261 gcgacccgat cgagatggag gcgatcgcgc aggcgctcgg ccgcaggaac ggcggcgcgc
   124321 cgctccacat cggcgccgtt aagaccaata tcggccatct cgaggcggcg gcgggcgtcg
   124381 ccggcgtgct gaaggcgatc gcctgcatga agaagcgcgc gataccgccg ctcgtgcatt
   124441 tccagactct caatccgcgc atcgatctcg acggaaccgc gatcgcgctg ccgaccgcgc
   124501 tcacgccctg gacgagcggc ggacgttgtg cgggcgtgag ctccttcggg atgagcggca
   124561 ccaatgcgca tatcgtcctc ggccccgccg aggcgcccgg cgaggcggcg gccgcgtcgg
   124621 tgaaggagtt cgagatttcg gggaaatcgc aagaggcgct gcgcgcgctc gcggcgcgct
   124681 acgccgaacg gctcgggcgc ctgcctgccg ccgaatacgg cgctttcgcc tattcggcga
   124741 cattcggccg cgcgcgccat tccctgcggg cgcgcgtcgc cgccgccgat cccgccgcgg
   124801 cgatcgaggc gctcgcatcc attgcgcgcg gcgcgccgtc gccggccgtg acggtctcga
   124861 gcggcgagac cggcgagaca tcgctcgcgc cgtcgccgcg ccatgtgatc gatctgccga
   124921 gctatccctg gcagcgcagc gtctatgcgc ccgaattcgc gaccgccgcg ccggcgccgg
   124981 tcgcgccgcc tctgcatgtg atcgcctggg agccggcccc gctcggcggc gtagtcccac
   125041 cgggccggct cgtgatcgcc ggagacgacg ccgaaatcgt cgatgcgctg gcgcgggcgg
   125101 cgaaggagca tggaacagac gccctcgtcc tgcagggcga ggcgccgcta gccgacgatg
   125161 cgtcatggga cgccttctgg gccgcgacgc cgcaggcgga tggcgcgaca ctcgcgctgg
   125221 ccctgcgtgg cgccgctctg ctggacgccg ccggcgcgcg cgccgtcgcg ggcgacggcg
   125281 ccgagctctg cgccgccgtc atcgccgccg cccgcgcagc ggcgcgcgcc ggagcgcaga
   125341 tgctcgccgt gacgcgcggc gcgcggcaga cgcgagagac cgaagccgtc gctccgaacc
   125401 atcacgcgct gattcatggg ctttccccgg cgctgggcct cgagcttccg gcgagttgga
   125461 ggggcgtcgt cgatctgccg gcgagtctcg gtccgcacga cggggacgcg cttttccgct
   125521 tcctcctcgg cgccggcgtt gaggaagact cggcggcggt gcgcgacggc gcggcgctgg
   125581 tcgcgcgcct gcgtccggct ccggtgagct tctcgcccga aattccaata cgcccggacg
   125641 cgacttacgt cataacgggc ggtctcggcg cgatcggccg cgccgtcgcc tccgatctcg
   125701 cccgccgcgg cgcgacgcgc ttcctgctgc tcggacgccg gcctgaagcg gcgctcgaag
   125761 cggcggcgcg cgattgtctc gagcggctgc gcgccgacgg cgcgacggcc ctctaccggg
   125821 ccgtcgattg tgacgacgcg gcggcgctcg ccgcggcgct cgcgcaggcg ccgcgaccga
   125881 tcggcggcgt cgtccacggc gccggaacgc tcgcgccgaa agccgtcgcc gagctcgacg
   125941 cggcgggcgt cgccgccgcg ctgcgcggca aatattcggg ggcgcattgg ctcgatctgc
   126001 tcacgcgcgg ggaggagctg gacttcttca tcgcactctc gtccgtctcc gccgtatggg
   126061 gaaccgacgg ctacgccgcc tatggcgccg ccaatggcgg tctcgagggg gttgtcgccg
   126121 cgcgccgcgg cgccgggctc ccggccgcga gcctcgccta tgggccttgg gcgctggatg
   126181 gaatggcgga cgaggcctcg cgcgccaatt tcgcccgcat gggggtgagc gcgctctcgc
   126241 cggcggccgg ctgcgccgcg ctgaccgcac gcgctccggc gtccgcgctc gtcgtctgcg
   126301 gcgtcgactg gccgcgcttc tcggaggtca tgggcgggga cggaagcggc gcgcattatt
   126361 cgccgcgctc gcgccgcagc cgtcggcgcg gcagggcgcg gcggtcgctc tcgccgaagc
   126421 gccggagcgc gcgcggctga gcatggcgcg cgaccacatc ggcgccgtgc tggcggcgac
   126481 gctcggctac gctgaaccgc tcgcgctgcg cgaggacgcc ggcttcttcg atctcggcct
   126541 cgactccatc atggcggtgg atctggcgcg cgacttgtcg gccgccttcg gcttcgacgt
   126601 gaaaatgtcg gatattttcg accacgccac ggtgaacgac ctttccgctt tcgtcgtcgc
   126661 ccgcgtgttc ggcgacggcg cggctccgca gatcgaaatg cgccgcgccg cgcccgcgga
   126721 gccgcgcgaa agagccgcgg agccgtcggc gctcgccacg gcgaaggacg agcgtggcgc
   126781 ggggggcgga gagcccatcg ccattatcgg catggccggc cgcttccccg gcgcggattc
   126841 ggtcgacgag ctctgggagc tgctgcgcga gggacgcgac gccgtcggtc cggtgccgcc
   126901 ggagcgcttc gacattggcg cgctgcatga tcccgatccg ctccgcgccg gcgcgatcgc
   126961 caccgaccag ggcggctttc tcagcgacat cgcgcgtttc gacgccgcct tcttccatat
   127021 tccggcgcgc gaggccgaga gtctcgatcc gcagcagcgg ctgatgctcg gggaggcttg
   127081 gcatgctctg gaggatgcgg gcctcgatcc gagaagcctg aagggaacgc gaaccggcgt
   127141 cttcgtcggc gtctccaatt cggactatgc gcgtctcctc gagcagggcg ggctcgcgca
   127201 gctcgacgcc tatttcggcg ccggcacggc gctcaacgcc gccgcggggc gcatcgcctt
   127261 cgtgctggga ctcaacgggc cggcgctcgc cgtggacacg gcctgctcgt cctcgctcgt
   127321 cgccattcat ctcgccgtgc gctcgttgcg caacggggag agcgattgcg cgctcgccgg
   127381 cggcgtcaat gtcatcgccg cgccctcctg ctcggtcgct gtcagccgcg cgcatatgct
   127441 ctcgccggtc gggcgctgca agaccttctc agcggaggcc gacggcttcg tgcggtcgga
   127501 agggtgcggc gcgctcgtgc tgaagcgcct ttccgacgcg aggcgggacg gcgaccgcgt
   127561 gctcgccgtg atccgcggaa cggcgatgaa tcacgacggc gcctcgtccg gcctcaccgc
   127621 gccgagcggc aaggcgcagc agatggtgat cgccgcggcg ctcgccgacg ccgggctgga
   127681 gcccgcgcgc gtctcctatc tcgaggcgca tggcaccggc acctcgctcg gcgatccgat
   127741 cgaggtcgaa gccgcctggg ccgtgctcgg ccgcgaccgg ccggcggacg cgccgctgcg
   127801 tctcggctcg gtcaagagca atgtcggaca cggcgagtcc tcggcgggcg tcgtctcggt
   127861 catcaagacc gtgctggcgc tgcgtcatcg cgagctgccc gccagcctgc attgcgcgac
   127921 gctcaatccg catattcgct ggagcgagct gaatgcgcgc gtcgtcgacc ggcatacgcc
   127981 ctgggtcgcc gaggagccgc gcgtcgccgg cgtctccggc ttcggcttca gcggaacaaa
   128041 tgcgcatatc ctcatcgagg agagcgcgga gcccgatgca agcgcggcgt ccggcggcga
   128101 agggccttat ctgctgccgc tgactgcgcc cgacgccgaa ggactggcgc gcgtcgaggc
   128161 gctctggcgc gagcgtctcg ccacggcgga ggacgccgcc ctgccgtcgc ttgtcgccac
   128221 ggcgggcgcc ggacgtgcgc atttcgcctt ccgccgcgct gtgctcggca agacgaagga
   128281 cgagatcgtc gccgcgctcg gctcgacgcg cgcggcggct gtcgcgggac gggcgccgcg
   128341 catcgccttc ctgttctcgg ggcaggggag ccagcatttc ggcatggggc gggagctcta
   128401 tgaaaccgag cccaagttcc gcgccgtctt cgacgattgc gaccgcattc tcgcgccgca
   128461 tctcggcgcc tctctcgcgg agctgacgct gttcggcgcc gacaacgagg cgatcgatca
   128521 gacgcgcgtc acccagccgg cgctcgtcgc cctcgagctg gcgctcgccg agctttgggc
   128581 gtcctatggc gtgaccgcct cggtggtcat gggccacagc gtcggcgagg tcgccgccgc
   128641 gatctacgcc ggcgtgctcg agcgcgaagc ggggctgacg ctgatcgcgc atcgggcgcg
   128701 gctcatgcag tcgacgcgat ccggcgcgat gctcgccatc agcgcgacgc tcgagcaggc
   128761 gagcgcctgg atcgccgacg cgccgctcga cgtcgcggcc gtcaacgggc ccgagtccgt
   128821 cgtcgtcgcc ggccagcccg aggcggtggc ggctttcgcc gcgcgtatga aggacgagaa
   128881 gatcatggcg cggccgctcg ccgtctcgca cgctttccac tctcgtctga tggagccgat
   128941 cctcgacgag ctggaggaga agatcgcggg cttcgccttc catgcgccgg ccgtgccgat
   129001 cgtctccaat ctcaccggtc ggcttgcgga ggcgggcgct tacgacgcgg cttattggcg
   129061 ccgccatgtg cgccagccgg tgcgtttcca cgacggcgcg caagccatcc gcgaattcgg
   129121 ggcggatctc tgcctcgaga tcgggccgga ccgcacgctc gtcaatctcg tcaatgccgc
   129181 cgggctgacg ccggccggcg gcgcggcggc ctcgctgcgg cgcggcgcga aggaccgcgc
   129241 cagccttctc gcggcggcga agacgctcta cgaggccggc caggatttga actggggcgc
   129301 cgcgcacgcc gcgatgcagg cgccgcgcgc gccggcgccg gcctatcctt tcgccgcgac
   129361 gcgctattgg accaaggttc agccggccgt cgcgcagagc agagcggcgg agcgaacggg
   129421 cttgcgccac ttcggcgacg agctgcgttc accggcgatc gccggacgcg tgttcgcctt
   129481 cgagcggagc gcggcgtttc ccgcctatct caccgatcac cggctctatg gcgcggtggt
   129541 cacgcccgtc gcctcgcatc tcgcgacgat actctccgcg atcgctccgg acggacgcgc
   129601 cgtcgcgctc gacgatctcg tctgtccgcg cgcgctcgtc gtgctcgaga cagaacgcta
   129661 cgaggcgcag atcgtcgtcg gccgcgaccg tcccgacgag atcgccgtgc acagcctgat
   129721 cgacgccgaa cgtggcgtct ggcaggagca tctgatggcg cggctcgccg acgatgggca
   129781 tggcggcgat gggcatggcg gcgcggcgtc gatcgatcgc gatgcattca tcgcgacggc
   129841 cgagcggcat atcacggggg aggcgttcta cgcctatttc cgcgcgctcg gctatacgct
   129901 cgggccgtcg ttccgctgga tcgcggaggt gtggatccgc ggcgaggagg cgctggtgcg
   129961 ctttgcgcag ccggcgctgc cggacgatcc gcgcgactat gaattctatc ccggcctcat
   130021 cgacgcctgt ttccagagca tcgccggctt catggtcgac gacgaggcga gcgaggcgcc
   130081 ttcgctcgcc atccccttcg cggcgcggcg gctctccttc cacggccggc ccgcagcggg
   130141 gcgcccgctc tggggccatg cgcgcattct gcgcgccgag gcgctgccgc gcggccggct
   130201 gcgcgtcgag gccgccgatc tgcagctctt cggcgaattc ggcgagagcc tcttttacgc
   130261 cgacgagttc cgcgtgcgcc acgccccgcg cgagttgctg gagcgcagcc tgcggcgcgg
   130321 cgcggagcac gcctttgaat tcgcctgggc cgaattgccg gcccgtcgcg aaacggcgga
   130381 tagagcgaga cgcgtcgccg tcgtgaacgc cgccggcgaa tcggcggcgc gcgatctcgc
   130441 ggcggcgttc cgggcgcagg gctgcgaggt ttcgcccggc gctgaaggcg cggagcggat
   130501 cgtcgacgcg cgattcgcct ccatcgacgc ggcgagcgcc gaggacgccg aacatgcggt
   130561 tgtcgcgctc gcggcggcgc tgcagtcggc gccgcgcgac atcccttatg tcgtgctcgc
   130621 ggacggcggg ccggaggcgg cgccgattcg cgaagcgctg tggggattgc tcgcggcgct
   130681 cgaagccgag gatgccggcc gacgccttct gcgggtcgcg ctcgaagacg ggtggagcgc
   130741 cgcgcggctc gcgccgctcg tcatcggcga gatcgacgag acgcgccttg cgctcggcgc
   130801 ggcgggcgcg cgcgttgcgc gtctgacgcc ggtcgcgacg gccgcgcccg acatgcggat
   130861 cgagggcagc gtcatcgtat cgggcggcct cggcgcgctc ggaacgagcg tggcgagaat
   130921 gctcgctggc gccggcgcgc gcggactggt tctcatgggg cggtcggcgc cggacgccgc
   130981 cgcgcaatca gtcgtcgacg agctcgcggc gcagggcgtg cgcgtcctcg tatcgcgcgg
   131041 cgacgtcgcc gaccgcgccg cctgcgaccg cgccgtggcg gcggcgaaag agatcgcccc
   131101 gatcgccatg gcgttccatc tcgccggcgc gaacgacgac cagtctttcg atcgggtgac
   131161 gccgacgtcc ttcgccaaga ctttcgcggc caaggcgcgc ggcgccgaga cgctcgcggc
   131221 ggccttgcgg gacgagaaga tcgcgaattt cgttctgttc tcctcggtcg ccgccgcgct
   131281 cggctcggcc gggcagacga gctacgccgc cgccaacggc tatctcgacg gcctcgcgca
   131341 ggctctgcgc gccgcaggga cgccgtcgac gagcatcgcc tggggaccgt ggattcccga
   131401 cacgaaaggc ggcatggcgg cctctgagac ggcggtcagg gcggcggagc gcctcggcgt
   131461 gcggccgctc gccgacgccg aggcggcgcg gctcgtcgcg ctcgcggcgg ccggcgcgca
   131521 gacgcgcatc gtcgccgtct ccgcggattt cgcccgttac gccgccgtcg tcggcgctcc
   131581 gcgcgcgacg ctggtctccg ggctcgccgc cgcgccgcgc gctgcgacgc cggcgagcgc
   131641 gcccgagcag gcgcgcggct ggctgcgcgc cgcgctttca tcgtccgatc cggacctgca
   131701 cgaggacgcg ctgcgcgagg cgcttcgcgc gctggtcggc gaggcgatcg gcgacgccga
   131761 ggtcgtcgac gatcacggcg gcttcgccga gatgggtctc gattcgatca tggccatcga
   131821 tctgcgcgcg cggctgtcgc aggcgctcgg actcgaattg ccggcgaccg tcgccatcga
   131881 tcatccaaac gtcgcggcga tggcgcgctt cctcgccacg ctcgtcggcg gcgacgagcc
   131941 ggaggcgtcc ggccgcgcgt cgcaagagca tctcgagccg ctcgacgatc tatcggcggt
   132001 ctcgttcgaa gagctgttca aattcgtcga agacgatctc gcagaatcgg agtgacaatc
   132061 atgaacgccg aaaatttgcg ctccctcgtg gaaaagcaat tgacgcagtc gcgccgcctg
   132121 aaagcgcgtc tgcgtgagct ggagaatgaa acgcgcgccc cgctcgcggt gatcggcatg
   132181 gggctgcgtc tcccgggcgg catagcgacg ccggaggatt attggcgttt cctgtgcggc
   132241 gagggggacg cgctgtcgga ggttcccgaa gaccgccccg gcctgcgggc cgtctatgac
   132301 gcgcggccgg atcggcccgg acgctcctat gtgaagcgcg ccggcttcct cgacgacgtc
   132361 gccgccttcg atgcgaaatt cttcggcgtc tcgcagcgcg aggccgaggc gctcgatccg
   132421 cagcagcgtc ttctgctcga aacagcctgg gaggcgctgg agcgcgccgg gattgcggcg
   132481 cggcgcggcg accggcttcc ggtcggcgtc ttcgtcggcg tcatggcgtc cgaatatggc
   132541 gagcggcggc tgggtcgcgc ggacaagagg gacgtcgatc cttatttcgg cacgggcggc
   132601 ggccattgct tcgccgccgg ccgcatcagc tatgtgatgg gcttctgcgg cccggcgctc
   132661 gctgtcgaca cggcctgctc gtcctcgctg gtcgcgctgc agctggccgc gcagagcctg
   132721 cgccggcgcg aatgccgcta tgcgctggtc ggcggcgcca acatgctgtt ttcccctgac
   132781 ctcatggtct cgctctgcca gagccgggcg ctcgccccgg acgggcgctc caagaccttc
   132841 accgccgcgg ccgacggcta cggccgcggg gagggcgtgg gcgtgatcgc gctgatgcgt
   132901 ctcgacgagg cggagcgcga ggggcgtccg atcctcgccg tgctgcgcgg cgtcgccgtc
   132961 aaccatgacg gcgcctcctc ggggctgacg gtcccgagcg gaccggcgca aagggaggtg
   133021 atcgccgcgg cgctcgccga cgccggcgcg cgggccgagg agatcggcta tgtcgaggcg
   133081 catggcacgg gaacggcgct cggcgatccg atcgagatcg gggcgctcga cgcgacgctc
   133141 ggcggcggcg cggccgagcg tcgcgcgccg cttgtcctcg gcagcgtgaa gacgcggatc
   133201 ggccatctcg aagcggcgtc gggaatcgcc ggcgtgatca agctgatcct gatgctgcgc
   133261 cacggcgaga ttccggcggc tctgagcgag gccgacggac cgctcaaccc gatggttccg
   133321 tgggatcgaa tgcccatcgt cgtgccgcgc gagacgctcg cctggccgcc gggctcggcg
   133381 cgtcgcctcg ccggcgtcag cgccttcggc ctcagcggca ccaatgcgca cgccgtgttc
   133441 gaagccgcgc cggcggcgcc gaccgccgcg cccgcaaagg cgcggcgcga gctcatcgtc
   133501 ctctccgcgc gcgacgccgc cgcgctgcag atattggcga ggtccgtcgc gcctcgcctc
   133561 gccgccgccg gcgccgagga gctcgccgcg atcgcgcaca cgctgcgcgc cggacgcgct
   133621 cctctgccgt atcggctcgc agtgaccggc gcgaccggcg ccgaggccgc cgccgcgctc
   133681 acccgtgcgg cggaagcgcc gctttcggcc ggcgcgagcg cgccttccgt gcgcctgcgt
   133741 ctcggctcgg cgggagcggc catcgagcct gcgcttctgg agctggcgcg cgtctttccg
   133801 tcgctgacgc ccgacgagga cgcgtcggcc gggccagagc tgcgcctcga ccgaattttg
   133861 cgccggctcg gcctgcgcgc caagatcctc cgcgacgcgg agccggtcgc cgcgcagctc
   133921 gaatgggggc atgtccacat gccgctcgcg acccgcgacg cgggcgagac gccgcagcta
   133981 ctgctcgacg cgctggcggc gctgttcgtc gccggcgccg atctgcgctt cgacacgttg
   134041 tgcgcgccgg gcgcgcgatt catcggcgat ctgccgacct atccgttccg ccgcgagcgc
   134101 ttctggatcg aggagatcga cgagccgacg ccgagcctcc agggcgaggc cgcggcgctc
   134161 ggcttcgcgg acatcggcgg cgaggacggc gcgccgctgc gcgacgagct cgacatcttc
   134221 ctcgccgcgg agctcaagga gctgctgcgg gccgaggagg agctcgatcg ctcgcaatcc
   134281 ttcttcgccc tcggcgggga ttccttcatc gccatgctgc tgaagaagag cgtcgagcag
   134341 gcctatggcg tcgatctgcc gctcgaggct ctggcgacag atctgccgct cgattcccta
   134401 ttcgcgcaga tcggcgatca cgtgctcgcg gcgcgggcgc cggcggacga ggagctcgcg
   134461 ctgtgagccc cttcgtccgc ccgcgcccgg tcgcaaatcc cgcggcgcgc ctcgtcgtct
   134521 tccatcatgc ggccggctcc gcagggacct attatccgat gagcgcggcg atcccgagcg
   134581 gttgggatct gctgctgcac gatctgccgg ggcgcggcaa acgcttcggc gagcggccga
   134641 tcgccgtcat ggccgacctc gtcgcgcgcg tgaccgagga cgtgcgcccg tgggtcgatg
   134701 cgccgctcgc cctattcggg cacagtctcg gcgcgatcat cgccgccgag gtggggcgcg
   134761 cctgcgacgg catgggcgct ccgccgatct ggatcggcgt ctccggccgc atcgcgccgg
   134821 ctctgccgcc gacgcgccgc agcctgcacg aatacgacga cgcggcgctg ctggaagagc
   134881 ttctcgcgct cggcggcacg ccgcagcggc tcggcgactc gccggagttc ctgcagcttt
   134941 tcctgcgcaa cgcgcgcgcc gatctcgccg ccgtcgaatc ctacgagccg gaggcggcgc
   135001 gcgcgcgatg cgcttgcccg atgaccgcct tcgccggaac gaaagacccc tgggcgcctc
   135061 cgaaagtcat ggaagcctgg gaacaggaga cgacaggaag ctttcgcctg cggcaattcg
   135121 aaggcggaca tttctacttc ttcggcgccg ccttcgccgc gctcacgcgc gggatcgtcg
   135181 ccgatatcga atatagcggc gtccgcccga cgccgacacg ttcaccccta gcagcgagag
   135241 cgccatgagc cagcggatca tcgagaccac catagaaatc gccgcgccgg tcgaaaccgt
   135301 ctggcgcgcg ctcgtcgact ttccgagcta tccgcaatgg agccgcttca tcctgtcgat
   135361 cgacggcgaa gcgcggcgcg gagcgccgct cgcggtgcgg ctcgatgacg gcggaggcgg
   135421 cgtcatgctc atgcgtccgc gcatcgtcgc tttcgacgag gctgtcgaat tgcgctggcg
   135481 cggcgtcgtc ggcgcgcgtt tcctgttcac gggcgagcat tccttccgac tggagccgct
   135541 gtcggagacc gtcacgcgtt tcgcgcagaa agaagccttc ggcggcatgc tcgttccttt
   135601 gttctggaag cggctcgaca cgcatacgcg gcgcgccttt cattcattca atagcgctct
   135661 gcgcgaacgc gccgaggcgc tcgcgcccgc cggctgaccc ggctttcggc tgattgcttc
   135721 ggcgcattcc ccttctcccc gctcgcggtc gctcgcgggg agaaggaaag cggcgaatgt
   135781 cgcgcgaagc gatcagcagc aaaccatatg ccgacggcag tcgagtcgtc cctgcgcgga
   135841 tcgtcattgc gtctggcggc ggaacagcca gctcgccatc gccagcgtca cggcggcgaa
   135901 agccgcgatc ggccagatat gctccagagc gctccagaac gatgcttcgc gcaggaaggc
   135961 tccgcgcacg atgatgagaa aatgcgtgag cggattgacg agggcgagcg gctgcagcca
   136021 attcggcata ttgtgcacgg ggctggtgaa tcccgacagc agcatggccg gcatcagata
   136081 gaccatggcg cccatcatcg cctgctgctg gtttccggcg agcgaggaga tgaacaggcc
   136141 gacgccgatc atcgcggcga ggaacacgaa caagccgagg aacagcgccg caatcgagcc
   136201 ggagagcggg acgccgaaaa tctgcgtgac gatgagcgtc gtcagagcgc cctggccgag
   136261 gccgatgatg aggcccggcg cggccttgcc gacgacgatc tcgtgaggct gaaggggcga
   136321 taccagcaat tgctcgaatg tgccgagctc gcgctcgcgc gccaccgaca tgccgacgat
   136381 catcagaacg gtcgacatcg tcagcgtcgc gaccagactg ggcaccatcg acatccgata
   136441 atcgcgattt ggattgtacc agctgcgatc gacgagctcg ctggccggag gggaagccgc
   136501 cgcgccgcga cggtattcct cgccgaaacg ctgcacgatg gtcgcgacat agttgctgac
   136561 gagctgggcg ctgttggatt tgcggccgtc cagcagcgtc tgcacggtgg tctcgtcgcc
   136621 gctggccagc ttacgggaga aatcctgcgg gatgtgcgtg acgaccatca cgtcctggcg
   136681 atcgagcgcg gattgcgctt cggaaaggct cgcatagtga tggatcgtcg agaaggccga
   136741 cgcgcgctcg aagcgggcga cgagctgtcg cgaggcggcg ccccaatcct gatcgagcac
   136801 gccgatcggc tgattggtca cttccagcgt ggccgcgtaa gcgaacagga agagctgtat
   136861 gaccggcgga acgaccaagg cgacgcgcgc gcgtggatcg cggaaggcgg cgaggagctc
   136921 cttgacgatc agcgcgcgaa ttctcgtcca catcatgaga acctccgcct tcgagcctca
   136981 atctagtcgt tgcttggtgt ttcgcgccgt cgctgcgaac agcgccgccg ccatgaacag
   137041 caggacgagc gcgcaaggga cgagcacggc cgtgatgtcg ccggcgagaa agatcgtctg
   137101 cagggcgcgc acatagtagc gcgcggggac gatagcggcg aaggcgcgca gcggcgccgg
   137161 catactggcg atctcgaaca gaaagccgga gaaatagagg ccgggcagaa aggcgaccac
   137221 catggcgatc tggctcgcca ggaattgcgt ccgcgccgcc gtagagatga ggaggccgag
   137281 ccccagcgcg acgagcagga agacggcggt gagcgcggtg aggctcagca tcgagccgcg
   137341 cagcggaata tcgaacacga agcgcgccgc ggcaacgcat acggccatgg cgcaaagtcc
   137401 gagcgcgaaa ttggggacca gcttgccgat tatgaattcg ccgatgccga ccggcgtggc
   137461 gagcagcgcc tcgatagtgc cgcgctccca ttcgcgcgcg acgaccagcg cggtgagcag
   137521 cgagccgatc atcatctgga tcatcgcgat ggagcccggc acgaggaagc ggcggctctc
   137581 gagctcggga ttgaaccaga cgcgcgacga cacgcggatg cgctggccgt ccgccgcatc
   137641 cggcaggcgt cgctcccgcc aggattgcca ggcgccttgc acataggcgg tcgcgagagc
   137701 ggccgtattc ggatcgcctc cgtcggtgat gagctgaacg cccgccgtat cgccgcggtg
   137761 aaggcgaatc gagaagtcgc ccggcaggac gaccacgccg tccagccggc cgcgggcaag
   137821 atcgtcggcg aaggcgcgcc gatcgccggc gcggcggacc tcgaagaaag gcgagttgaa
   137881 gagcgaggct tcgaacagag tcgtctcggg cgtcggctgc tcgacgacga ggccgatccg
   137941 cactctggtc gcgtcgaacg agacgccgaa tccgaacagc aggagcagga gggcgggcag
   138001 caggaaggcg acgacatagc tcgaggggtc gcgcagaatc tgcagcgtct ccttgacgat
   138061 gagcgcgcgt atgcgccgcg cgacgcggcg gcgccgatcc tgccggctcg ctctcacgcc
   138121 gccgccgcgt cgtgggcctt caccagtccg atgaaggcgt cctcgagggt cggattcggc
   138181 agcgcctcgc tcctcacccg cgcctgaagg gccttcggcg tgtcgacagc gatgctctta
   138241 ccgcgataga tgagcgcgat ccggtcgcaa tattcggcct cgtccatgaa atgggtcgtc
   138301 accatgacgg tgacgccctg cgccaccatg gcgttgatga agccccagaa ctcccggcgc
   138361 gtcagcggat cgacgccggc ggtgggctcg tccaggaaca gcacggaggg ctggtgcatg
   138421 acggcgcagg cgagcgcgag gcgctgcttg aagccgagcg gcaacagccc ggcgctggcg
   138481 tgaaaatgcg gctcgagatc gaaggccgcg gccacccgct cgatcgcctc gcgtcgcttt
   138541 gcggccgtga ggccgtagac gccggcgaag aattcgagat tctggcgcac gccgagatcg
   138601 ccgtagagcg agaatttctg cgccatgtaa ccgagccgcg agcgggccgc cgcaggggct
   138661 ttgtcgagat cgaggccgtc gacgagagcc tttccctcgc tcggccgcag gagcccgcac
   138721 atcattttga aggtcgtgga tttgccggcg ccgttgggcc cgagcaggcc gaaaatctcg
   138781 ccgcgcgcga tccgaaagga aatccggtcg gcggcgacga aagcgccgaa gcgccgcgtc
   138841 agctcgcggg cttcgaccgg cgacgagccg tccgcggcgg gccgaggcgg cgcgtcgatc
   138901 gtcgtcgtcc gtttgggcag gccgccgagc agcgccacat aggcgtcctc gaagcgcggc
   138961 gtgacgggct cgatcgacaa atccgcgcgg ccgaaatcgg cggcggcggg cgctgccgcg
   139021 ccttcgcgga gaacgagacg gatcgcgtct ccctgcacca cgccgtcgat cacctccggc
   139081 cgggcgatcg cctgcgccag aaaagtccga cgctcgtcgg cggctccgag gatgtgatag
   139141 gcgcggccgg cggctccggc ggtcatcgcc ttgggatcgc cctgatagag gacgcggccg
   139201 gcgtcgagca cgaccacctc ggcgcaattt tccgcctcgt cgagataggc cgtgctccag
   139261 accacggcga ctccgtcctc gactagcgcg tagaccatgc gccagagctc gcggcgcgaa
   139321 atgggatcga cgccgacgct cggctcgtcc agcagcagca gggagggcgc gttcagcatg
   139381 gcgcaggcga gaccgagctt ctgcttcatg ccgccggaga gcgcgccggc gcggcgatcc
   139441 acgaagcgcg cgagatcggt gaaggcgagc agccgatcga atgtgtcccg ccgcgcaggg
   139501 ccgacgacgc cgcgcagatc ggcgtagagc gtgagattct cgccgaccgt gagatcctca
   139561 tagaggccga agcgctgcgg catatagccg atcgcgtcgc ggaccgaggc ggtttccgcg
   139621 tccacgtcga agccgcagac ctcgatgcgg ccgtcgctcg gcgtcagcag gccggccatg
   139681 agacgcatca gcgtcgtctt gccggcgccg tccggaccga cgagacccgt cacccggccg
   139741 cctgcgatcg aaatgctgag cgcgtccagc gccggcggcc cggcggcggc gaagcgcttg
   139801 ctcagatttt cgatcgagac gagcggctcg gtcatcgcgc cgcctcgcgc gcgccgtccg
   139861 gcggccgttg cgccgtgatg gtgaccggca tgccctggcg caggacaccg cccggatcat
   139921 cgacgaggac gcgcagccga tagaccaggg ccgtgcgcaa ttcgcgcgtc tccacggact
   139981 tcggcgtgaa ttccgccgtg gtcgaaatga agccgaggcg tccttcgaaa ggtccggcgc
   140041 cgccatccgc cgtcaccgcg accggcatgc cgggacgcac gcgcggcaaa tccggctccg
   140101 acacatagct gcgcacccag accggcgtcg tgaggctcga cacgaaaacc gtctcgccgg
   140161 cgtcgacaat ggccccgacc tcgcgcacgc gactgagaat cacgccggcg ctcggcgccg
   140221 cgagctcggc gtcggcgagc tggcgcgccg aaatctgcgc gacggcttcg ctttcggcca
   140281 attgcgcgcg ggcgacgtcg atctcctcct tgcggaagcc gatctgcatg aggcgcagcg
   140341 cgtggcgcgc tgatctgagc cgcgcctcgg cctctctttg cgccgccgtt gcgtcttcgg
   140401 aggtttgacg cgagccggct ccctttttca tgagctggtc ggagcgttcg agcgtctgct
   140461 gcgcgttgag cagcatcgcc tcgcgttccg ccaccgtcgc ctcgacctgg gcgatctcct
   140521 cgggacgatt gccggcttcg agcttggcga gattggccgc cgcctgatcg cgctgcgcct
   140581 gcgcctgcga gagggcctcc tcgaaataga tcttgtccag aacggcgatc gtctggcctt
   140641 cggcgatatg gtcgccttcg tcgacgagca gccgcttgat ccggccgccg accttgaatg
   140701 cgagatcgat ctggcgcacc tcgacattgc cggcgagcag aagcggaccg tcgtcggctg
   140761 gagcgcgcct ccacagccag aatccgagga gggccgcgac gagcgaggcg gcgagaatcg
   140821 ctttgcgctt cacgatttcg tcctttgcag cgcatggatg aggatgtcgc ggtgggcggc
   140881 cagaaggcct tcgacgtcga ggggatcgaa tttcgagaac agattgtccc agaccacgct
   140941 cagcaacagc ggcgcgacca cgagctgcgg aaagtcgaga aggctggaag ggtcgaagcg
   141001 gccggaagcc tgcgcccggc gcgccgattt gcgcaccgcc tccatcgcct tggcgatcac
   141061 ctcccgatgg tagaattcgg cgatctgcgg aaaacgtccg ccttcggcga tgacgagcag
   141121 caggatgttc ttgcggctcg tcccgagaat gtcctcgcgg aacgtgtcga agagctcggc
   141181 gagcatgacg tcgaacgata agtcggtgcg ttcggcgagc tcgtcgacgc gcgagaggac
   141241 gggagtgacc gcgtttctga cgagctgctc gaacagatct tgtttgtcgc ggaaatagag
   141301 atagatggtg cccttcgcga cgcccgcctc aagtgcgacg tcttctagct tggcgccgac
   141361 aaatcctttc tgcgcgaaga ctctcgcggc ggcggcgaga actgccctac gacgtccttc
   141421 cggatcggtt cttcgccttt tctcggggct cgccgtcgac atctcatcgg ctctcgaatt
   141481 tgacgttgcg gtcgacgata gtcacgactg actagtcagt caatatcaaa tcacggtgtc
   141541 aggagccatc ttggcttgag aatatccgat tccgaatcga aaaagccacg aaacgttaga
   141601 atatcgaggt taaatattct cacgtttcgt ggctttacct cgctgcgcga gcttcgagac
   141661 gggcggtttc gcacaggcgc tcgaatgggt tgtgtcgcaa attttgtcta cggacgcgac
   141721 accggcgtct gagagtgacg cggctcacgc cacgagggca tagaactgct gcgctggacg
   141781 caattcgcct gtcgttcgca gctgcccctt gcggatcata tgcatgagct cgatcccgga
   141841 aagtgtcgcg gcagccgatc gaaatgattt gaaacccaac atcggccgcg tcactcgctt
   141901 caccgctcga tggtcctgtt cgacaatatt gttgagatat ttgatgcggc ggatttcgat
   141961 gtccgcttca tgctccgcat tgtagcgttc gatcgcggcc gtgttggcgc cgctcttgtc
   142021 gatcgtgatc ttctccggct cgccatgctg gccgatcgcc ttgcgcaaga agcgcaacgc
   142081 ggctttgcag tccctcttgg ccgtcagcag gaaatccacc gtcccgcctg ccttgtcgac
   142141 cgcccgatac agatatttcc agcagccttt gactttcacg taggtctcat cgagacgcca
   142201 gctggatccg atcgagcgct tgcgagtgtg gaactgtttc tccagcaaag gagcatactt
   142261 gacgacccag cggttgagcg tcgaatggtc gacttcgaca cctcgctctt ccatcatttc
   142321 ctcgagttga cgatagctca tcggatacgc cacataccag cggacgcccc acagaatcac
   142381 gtcgcgttca aaatggctgc ccttgaaatc aatcatcgca ctcgtccgcc agctccacta
   142441 ccggcaatta tagccccaaa ccgacctgcg acaaaaattc gcgacagaac caaggcgcga
   142501 aggtccttta tcttccgccc tattcgccgg acttcaatcc gatcgagaaa tccttctcga
   142561 agatcaagtc ggttcttcag cgcatcgcgg cgcggacggt cgatgcgctc gacgccgcag
   142621 tcgcccaagc cctgcgatgc gtcacgccga gcgaatgcgc gaattacttc gcggcatccg
   142681 gctatgatgc agcttgatcg gatagcgctc taggagttgc cttcatgatt tctgatagca
   142741 catggtctcg accctgaaca tcaagcgccc gcaacgctga cactcctgtg tgccaccctc
   142801 aacaattagt tgctcttctc cgcaatcagg ctgacacacc gcgtaagcaa cgaagatgcg
   142861 atcgggaaac acgggcgtca cagaaggata ggtcagtcca tccgcctccc aattttgtag
   142921 attgtaaacg tggtccagaa aacttttgcc tcgccgagga ttagttttca cttcgtcgaa
   142981 gcgccgcctg atcccggtaa acaccgcgtc ccagtcgaag ccctcgctat tatcctgcat
   143041 tttcatatcc ctccgtaaat cggattcccg gggaatggca gtagaagaat cagaggcaag
   143101 agtggagcaa aattcggccg aggtgagaaa ttacgcgtct gcagatcggg acttcctgga
   143161 agaaggttgc cgtcctcgtc ccaacgattg ccactgtttt cgtcgtccca atgtccacct
   143221 tgcggcccat tgccccgatc agcaccggtg ccgtgagagc gatcgtccca cgagactcga
   143281 cgtcccttac cttcccagta gccatcggga ttccatttcg gcttctttcc acacaccgac
   143341 tccggcagcg tcggccaccg cccgttcggc gtcttgccgg gttttcgttc caagccattc
   143401 gcgtcatagt aggaaagcgg atttgcgtct gcgtaattga ataggctacg cccaccctga
   143461 taccctatcg ggtccggctg cacatacctc cccaggctcg catcataatg ccgatgccaa
   143521 ttgtaggcga ggccactctc cagctggaac cattggcccg ggaagcggag gtcgatcgtc
   143581 cccggaatgg tccttatata gctcgtctcg ccgaaaggcg agtagatcac atcccacacc
   143641 cgagccttgt tctgcgccgt catccgcacc ggacggccga ggtggtcggc gtggacataa
   143701 tagatcaccg gcgagccgct cgcgacgtcg ctcaccacgg cgagcggaat accaggccgc
   143761 gcgcctctcc ggccgcagcg acatgggcaa ggccgtcgcc tatcttctga accattgggc
   143821 cgggctgacc ctgttcctcg acgatggtcg catcgagatg gacaccaacc tcgtcgaaaa
   143881 tcagattcgg ccgctgactc tcacgcgcaa gaatgcgttg ttcgcggggc acgatgaagg
   143941 tggacattcc tggtcgcgtc tcgcttcgct cattgcgaca tgcaagctga acagcgtcga
   144001 tccctatgcc tggatgaagg cgacgctcga ggcgatcgcc gacggccatc cgcagtcgcg
   144061 catcgacgag ctgatgccct gggccttcaa ctcctccccg ccggcgccgg ccgcctgatc
   144121 gcttgcccgc acgccgacca atcgctggca aagctttgcg ccaaaggctt gcaatgcttt
   144181 gtcgcaacgg attgcaagct gttcttccat tccagcggca atgggacgac aacggcgctt
   144241 acctatcacg agcgagttga tcgatagata tggcggaaag atatgggtgc aagatacgct
   144301 tggcggaggc gcgaccttca aggttgcatt ttgccccgct tgagcggaat gcgaacaatc
   144361 tgcatcatag ccggacgccg caaagtactt cggactttgt cgcaattttt gtgtttatag
   144421 acgcgatgaa ccaaggtttg cgatgtttgg tgcgcttctt tggacggatc gtaaacactc
   144481 gttcgatcgc cggctcctag cccgcattat gcagcgcttt gaattttccg gcgcccgcga
   144541 taaaaaattc gcgacagaac ccaaccgacc gtcaggtcgc acccacatcg acgatctgat
   144601 catcgcagat atcgaagaat atatcgatat ctgcgttgcg tttatacaca gcaggaattc
   144661 tgagcgcaac ttctagtcca tctacgacga cgataagctc atcagtcaat ttctgctttg
   144721 aaattgcgcc gagcgtaaat tttggtccac tacgccccac gacaccgcca tcgcagtcaa
   144781 aaaacgttgt ttcgagcacc cagcctatca tcgggactag actgccttcg ctgtcaattt
   144841 gttcaacatt agcaataaaa atgcaaatct tttgcttaac gcgttctgtc attccatgga
   144901 atctcaactc tcggccatcg acttgcatag aactcccccc gctcatggag tagcaaattg
   144961 tgggcagtct ttataaccat accacgtctg cacaaacgat cttttgccag cgcacatgta
   145021 atgacaattt gtgagatact caccatctac aaacagctca tacccagtat ttaatgagca
   145081 tttattatca tttgcatagc attgttcaat agaactcgat ggtctcggtg tatacggagc
   145141 cgcggcgaca agtcctgtaa aatctgtcga tacgataggc atctgccttg cgtaattgta
   145201 tatacttggc ccgtcgatgt agttaatgtg cgtgataagc tgtgtatttg ctttaaacaa
   145261 tcgctcccca agcgcgcttt ttcgaaatcg gaagcttttg ctcaaaggaa cttcgcttgt
   145321 cgttgcccaa cgctcatcca cccgtagcgg gtccggctgc acatacctcc ccagcgtggc
   145381 gtcataatgc cgatgccaat tgtaggcgag cccgctctcc agctggaacc attggcccgg
   145441 gaagcggagg tcgatcgtcc ccggaatggt ccttatatag ctcgtctcgc cgaaaggcga
   145501 gtagatcaca tcccacaccc gtgccttgtt ctgcgccgtc atccgcaccg gacggccgag
   145561 gtggtcggcg tggacataat agatcaccgg cgagccgctc gcgacgtcgc tcaccacggc
   145621 gagcggaata tcgtccagcc agatatattc ccgctgggtc acgccgctcg tatccgtctc
   145681 cgcgatgatg tggtcgttga tgtcgtgaac atagagagtc gtgaaggtgg tcggcgccgc
   145741 cgtttgcgtc accgtgcgcg agacgaggcg gctccgggcg tcatagcggt aggtcccgcc
   145801 tataccggga gaattggtct gccgcgcttt cgacagccgc ccttccacat catattcgaa
   145861 ggtcatgccc agcgcgccgg cgcgcgagtc ggtcagcaca ttgccggccg cgtcataggt
   145921 gaaattgcgc accgtgccgc cgggcggcgt caccgaggcg agacggttcg aggtcgtcgg
   145981 ataggcatag ggcgaggtca cgccgttgag cgtctgaccc gtccggtttc cattggcgtc
   146041 ataggaccag gagagcgcgc cataatagcc gctggcggtc ttgagcctgc gcgtcggcgt
   146101 gtaggtgaag ctctgcgtct gtgcagagta atcgccgggc ggcgttgttc ccgggaacag
   146161 attgtcgacg atcgaatcga tggtctcgcc ggtccagctg aggctgcggt cgattgtgcc
   146221 gcccggattg tccgaggggc cgacttgaac ccgcgtgatc cgataatccg tgtccagcgt
   146281 gtagctcgcg gcgaggccat tgccgaaggc gatgccggtg accgggccga acggggccca
   146341 tgtgacggat gaagcgaggg tctgtgcggc gctggcggcg ttctgatagg tgatgacgct
   146401 gctgatgcgc ccggcggcgt cgcgggagaa ggcgacgcgc cgcccggagg gatagaccat
   146461 tccgatgatg tttcccgccg cgtcatagat gtagtcgacc tcgacggcag gcgcgggggc
   146521 attggttcga taatcggtcg ctatgcgtcc cttgcggtcg aagatgcgcc aattggagcc
   146581 cgcctcctca tatatgccga cgagacgacc cttgccgaaa ttgcccgtct gcgtcacatc
   146641 ccaggagaat gtctgccaat aggccgaatt gccgagatag gatttggccg tgaggcggcc
   146701 ggcgtcatcg taagtgtaat cgatcacgac tccgcgcgga tcggtcttgc gcgagacgag
   146761 gccgcgcgcg tcgcggacat agactgtcgt ccccttgtcg ggcgaactct cctggatcac
   146821 ctcgccgaag ccgttgcgaa cataggtcgt cgtgagactg cgcgcgtcct tataggcggt
   146881 gatgtcatct tgaccgttac gcgtgagatt aacggtcgcg ccgtcctcgt cgacttcctg
   146941 aagcacccga ttgagggcgt cgaagccgta ggagaagacg tttgagcgag gatccttgac
   147001 cgtggtgaga ttatcagtgc gatcatagcc gaagctatgc gtctgtgagc ctgctccgat
   147061 cgatttgatc aaacgcccga gctcgtcgaa catctgcgtt cgccggtagt cgatggtcga
   147121 actcgcctcg gcgatcgcga ttttggtcgc gttgcccatt gcgtcgcgcg tgtagccgat
   147181 cttctcaccg gcggagttgg taatggtttt gagtcgcctg gcgttgtcat agtcatagat
   147241 ttcatagacg ccgttcggct gcatgatttt agtcacatcg ccgactgcgc tgtattcgat
   147301 cgtcgtcacg actggcgtgt tcgccgtgtc gatggagatg cgcttgatgc gtccgcggcc
   147361 gtcatagtcc agcgccgtca ccacgccatt ggcgtcggtg atcgacgttg gctgtccgag
   147421 cgcgttccaa gcggtggccg ttgtgatatt tccgacctcg tcggtgacgc gcttgagcgc
   147481 gccggatgtg gtgtagtcgt agcgaatggt gtcgccggtc ccggcgagcg ggccgtggac
   147541 cgcggtgaca tttcctgtcg catcatagtc gaaaacccag atgcgcttct gcccgttcgt
   147601 ggaataggga acggtctgcg tcgtggtgtc cttcttcgct atctgcgtaa cgagaccagt
   147661 ggtagggtcg atcgtcagcg ttgtcgtcag gccgggctcg acgatcgtcg tcggcaaatt
   147721 atagtcgttg ctccaggtca cctgggtcgt cgacgcctgc ggcgtgccgg ctcctcgggt
   147781 gattgacgtc ggacgagcac gcgaatcgcg cacgaatgtc gtaacgcgcc cctcctcatc
   147841 tgtctgggaa tcggtgaatc cactcccgtt ggggccatag gagtagctgc tcgcgctcga
   147901 ggggcaattg gtcgaagctt ggccgacgac tgatgtttcc cgcgagtcgt tgctgttcgc
   147961 aggatggctc caatgatatt cggccttttt cccgagagga ttggtcacag tgcggatcaa
   148021 ctcgttggga aacgtggagg ccggcgtgtt gtagaggatc gaataagtgt cctggtcaga
   148081 ggcatgcgag gtcgaaatag cgcgcccccg cgcgtcatag gcgaaagtgg aatatcgcac
   148141 attgcgggcg tcagtgacgc cggtgagaaa atcaggataa gtggcgttct catactgata
   148201 ggtggtgaga tcgaccctgg tcccgctggc gctgagcagc tcggccgaga cgagtcgacg
   148261 gacctcgagc accgacgagc cgggcgctat gacatccgga tcataagtgt aacgcaggga
   148321 ttggtttcca ggcaggctga tctgagcaac gcttaccggc tgattgaacc aaacccattg
   148381 ccccgggtcc gtcgccctag ggtagaccaa gaaattccag gtgaacccga acacgcggcc
   148441 ataactgtcc gtaatggatt gtagcgcgcc ggtcgtcgcg tcgtagctga aattccagac
   148501 gtagcccccc ggcgctgtca tcttgatcgg tcgagcgaca ttgtaggcta caacttgttg
   148561 attattaacc gcgacgttaa atgtctgcaa caaccagatg cggttgctcg cgtctttcac
   148621 gctccattgt gtcgaggctc cggttatgct cgaccaattt gccggcgccg tcccgacgaa
   148681 cgccaaagta tagtccccct gtggattgct tccagtcgtc gaaacgaact gcgttccgga
   148741 cctcgtgaaa tcgtaagcga cgccgttcgg caaatgcagg gtcacggcgt ttccgccggt
   148801 tccttgcaaa tgaacctcca actcaaatcc gaagcgccag cctccgatcg cgccccggat
   148861 tgttccgttg gctgcctgaa cgccgtagat ttgcgggata ctgcgataat gccgctcgat
   148921 caggaaacgg ttatccgccg tcgaaaagtc cgtgacatgc tcgaccttcg cgccgtcgaa
   148981 cagcacaacg ggatttcccc tttgattatt tgggagacct ccagagttcg ctccgcatcc
   149041 accgtcccgc gggggcgcgt cttcgttgtc acgaacgcat tgcgaacgtc cattcggatg
   149101 cgatccggac tcgcagcgga atttggcggt gccgggagaa tagaagccgc aagaattcaa
   149161 tccgccgtta cacctaccat ctccatacgt cgtccagtcg cactgaaaga gcgacggatc
   149221 gccagtcgga taagcagcta tataccgcgt cgccggagtg tgcgtcgggt cggccgaatt
   149281 ttcccattgc gcccgacaag cggcgtcggg ggtggggagg cacagatacg gcccacttac
   149341 gccccccgtc acaacacacc atcctgtaac gccttctccc aaattcgcct gagctcgaac
   149401 gctctcgggg aggaaaaaga tcgcgagcga cagagctgtc gcaacgacgc agccgatgaa
   149461 agacacaaac cgcatttctc accttcaatg tcacgagaag ttaacaattt acttcacgca
   149521 cagatgcgct cactcctcca aaatgtcaag atcaagactc cgggttcagc gacgggttgc
   149581 ggtggagaag ggcgcttgca agcgctcgaa tgagacagaa ccgaggagat caaatcccat
   149641 tttaattccg tattaattac ggcgtttctc aagtgatatc gaatttagct tgagtgatag
   149701 gatgcacctt tttctccttc gccaatcgga tcgcaatgcg tcgccgcggc ggagtaagca
   149761 agccgcgaaa cggcgccgaa ggcgagcttt cggcccgcag atcgacgaaa tgggcggctt
   149821 ttccgtcctt tcggggcgcg ccaacaacgc cccagcggcg aagtttggcc ttcggatgcg
   149881 ttttcaaacg accgtttatt gatattaatc aaaattgcat tttcgatttt gagagcctgt
   149941 tgataacatc atgggcgata tgatacactc gcggcaatga gattggttct ggatacgaac
   150001 gctctgatcg cagcactccg aagcccaagc ggagcctccg cggagcttct caagcttgcg
   150061 cgtcgaggac agatccagct tttggccagc gccgccctcg caatcgaata tgaggccgtc
   150121 tgtctgcgcg acgaacaccg aaaagcggcc ggcctgtcga caaaggaggt cgttcagttt
   150181 ctcgatgcga tcatcgatct gatcgaaccg gtcgaaatct ggttcctttg gcggccgcaa
   150241 ttgcgagatc cgggcgacga gctcgtgctc gaggcggctg taaatgggcg ggccacgaca
   150301 atcgtgacgt tcaatttgcg tgacttcgga cttgtccgag agcgctttgg gatcgacgtt
   150361 ctcacgccga gagatacgct gatgaggatg gtgcgatgaa aacgaaaaca gccgcttatg
   150421 ccctgcggct ccccgcttcg atgaaggcgg aagccgaaaa gatcgccgcc gaggatggca
   150481 cgagcctcaa ccagttcgtc gcttcagcgg tggccgaaaa ggtttcggcg ttgcgcacgg
   150541 ctcgctattt cgcggaaaag aaaggccgga ccgattggag cgccttcgac cgtatcatgc
   150601 gccgcgaggg tggcgcgcca ccggttgcag acgacaagat tccggaagct tatcgaacgg
   150661 cgcgcaaata gtccgttgct gattttgtcg gaaggagacg agggcgaatg cccctgatcg
   150721 gctatgcccg cgtctcgacc gaggatcagg tcacggacgc ccagaccgat gtgctgaagg
   150781 cggccggctg cgtcgagatt tttcgcgagc acatgtcggg cgccaaggcc tcgcggccgg
   150841 aactggccaa ggcgctggcg cgggtgcgcc gcggcgacgt gctggtggtg gcaagactcg
   150901 atcgcctcgc gcgctcactg tcgcatctcc tgtcggtgat cgccgagctc gacgccaagg
   150961 gcgcacattt caaatcactc gccgatccga tcgacacgac gaccccgcaa ggccgtttcg
   151021 ccctgcaggt tctgggcgcc gtggccgagc tggagcgcgc tttgatccgg gagcgcacca
   151081 aggacggcct gcgcgccgcc aaaaagcgcg gccgcatcgg cggcaatcca aagctccgcg
   151141 ccggcgaccg cgacgccatc cagcgcatcg tcgacgccaa ggcggcgaat tatttcgcgc
   151201 gcgtcaatcg aacggccgaa cattggctgc cggtcgtccg gcaaatgcgc ccggatcacc
   151261 gctggcaaga tgtcgtgcgc gttctgaacg ccaagcgcga tggcgccaat ggcgctcccc
   151321 tgccccaatg gaccgccgag cgcctgaagc gcgcggtcaa atgcttcgtc gccgagggtt
   151381 tgatcgagcc ccgcctcctc catcaggccg ccagccgaaa agtcagcagc gaacgactcg
   151441 tcacgctcgt cgccgggatc aagcgggcca atcccgatct gacgctcgcg caaatcggcg
   151501 cgcagctcga ggcgatgtat gagcgcacgc cgcgcggcgg aacgcgctgg gcgccctcct
   151561 ccgtcaaaag cctgctcgac cgcgccgaaa agctccgatt gctcgccgcc gaaacgctgt
   151621 gatcgagcgg acggccgagg ctcgtgaaaa cccatcccca cgtcaccccg ttttcttacg
   151681 ctcgcgcgcc gctttcgcag ccttgccgcg caacagcgcc atcaacacgg gcccgagcga
   151741 gaactcccct gccctcgcct tttcggtcag gacacggaga tagccgccag cactcttgat
   151801 ctcctcgccg cgttgcagga tggcggcgat gacgatcgaa gcgtcatgct cgcccaagac
   151861 gtccacggcc tgcgcccaag cgtctggcga aacgccgaga gccgagcgca cgatcgccgc
   151921 cgcagccgcc aagtctcgcc aggaggcaat ttcgccgctc ggagcataat cgacgatgtc
   151981 tggacaagcc tccagcacca tgccgagcgg ataggcgcga agcgctggtt tgggatcgac
   152041 gattcgcgaa cgatccgagg acgtttcagc gccacgttcg atcggtcctc tacgcttttc
   152101 gagatttggc ccggacggat cggccctgcc ttcttgaagg ctaggttcaa gatcagaaga
   152161 gtttgtggtt tgattctgta tgtggcgctc agtttgagac tcattgccgc tcatattttg
   152221 agcttttatg tgcgtttcca gcgacttgtg gatttcggcc gctagcgcgg tcagctctcg
   152281 ggccagagcc tccagatcgg cgcgggaaag cctccgacca tagcgccccg agagcgtcgc
   152341 gtagcgttca tgtgcgccgg cccagtcacc cgagacgccc tcctccaaag cggtttcgat
   152401 catttttgcg atgtcgcggc gggtgagcgt gatcttctcg cgcagcagcg cgatcgcgcg
   152461 attctcggcc cgcatctcct cggcgaggtt ctcgatttcg ctcgagcgcg cgacgagcgg
   152521 cgcgagatcg aagccgaaag cgtcctcaat ggctcccccc tgcccttttc tggcgaagcg
   152581 tttgccgttt ggggaatcgc ggcggatgat cagtccggcg tcgaccagac aggcgagatg
   152641 tcgccgcagc gtcgccggcg ccatgccatg ggcgcggatc gagagctcct tgttcgaggg
   152701 aaacacgacg atgccgccgg cggctccgct cgcctcctca cgcctcgcat tattccccgc
   152761 caaagcgagg gcggtctcct gatggaagct caacagcgcg tgcaatacgg atagcgcgcg
   152821 ctcggtgacg ccgagcggct ctttggcttc ggtgagcgcc cgaaacaatc gccatttgtg
   152881 cacgacggtt tcggatgcgc ccggtttcgc cgcgaactcc tcggtcgcgg tctggctcgc
   152941 caccatggcg agcgacagcg accgccgccc gaagggcgtc gttggacgtg tctgcatgat
   153001 cctttgcctc gttcgggcaa aagaaattcg ctcaccgaaa cggcgccgac tcttgacagc
   153061 gattcgcgga agtgtgattc tctaaggtgt cagactttga gaagggcttc cgggacggag
   153121 acgtttcggg ggcctttttc ttttgcgata tctccgatgt ttcagttgag cttgaaatcg
   153181 tcagtcaggt tcggctggct tcgaactcaa tgttgcgaga tcgcaacatc gggcggttcc
   153241 gacgcgctcc cttcctgaaa ccgcttgtat aggtccggca agttctcggt cagccatgtc
   153301 gagaactgac tttcactttt atgaatagcg aaggtgtggc ccttggctgt ccaagaaaca
   153361 taagcgattt gtttgcctgt cgaactagtg atctccttac gctcgacata tgtcgccgag
   153421 gcccgccgcc cctcgtcgag agccttcaga accgcgagaa atctctgatc ggacgccatg
   153481 ctggcgaaag tggtgcgtgc tatgacggta gaagccctat cgatggcacc ttctgtggaa
   153541 aaagcgcttg cgaggtcttg ccatcgcggc tgtccgacgc caggagcgcg tccaattgct
   153601 ctaatgatat cgcgggggac ggcttcgacg acggatcgca ttttcgagag ccccgttcta
   153661 tcgacgccga gcgtcgtcca aaccgctttc gaagtgagtc cttgtgcttc catttccttt
   153721 gcaaaaagcg cacgttcgat ccatgtcagc gcttcccggc ctccgttttc tgcgccttgc
   153781 tctaggatca gctcggcgtc agtcagcggt cgaatgaaag cgcgaacctt ccggtcaagg
   153841 gacttgaggg cctgaaggcg gcgatggccg tatgcgagct gatacctacc gtccttttcc
   153901 gggtgcggcc ggaccagaac ggggattttt tggccttctg cttcgatcga agcgacgagc
   153961 aaattgaacg cctcttgatc ctgctcgagg cgatcgccaa agggggaggg atcgataagg
   154021 ccggcatcca gggtcgtgac ggaatccgct gtgagatcgt cgaggctccg actcagcccg
   154081 gtgatcgctg tggaaacgac gcgttgacgt ggttgggacg ccacgctgtg tagctgcggc
   154141 gtgtcgatgg caggttcggt ggatccgagc ttgctcagaa tggaaggtct cttcaagctc
   154201 tcccccatga tttgtggatg agcgccagaa tttctgcgtt cacgctatcc atgctctcaa
   154261 gcgccctctt ccaagattct cgcggcacat cgccgggctc aagttcgtag agcgatttct
   154321 tcgcgagacc agccgcagcg acggctgtgc tttcgagcgc cgtcgaaacg aagacgtgtt
   154381 cgtcgaaaag gtgtctcagt agcccaacga tatgtgcttg tggcccgtca cttggcgtat
   154441 ggcgcgtaac gagaaaacgt atccaattct gctcgagccg ggcaccgttc cgtgcgagct
   154501 catcggccag atctcgaagc ataatcagat attgattcat gctcgcaaca tccagcatcg
   154561 ccgggtggac cgtgatgatg aggattgtag cggcaaagag accagcgaga gtgccaaacc
   154621 cgagattagg cggcgtatcg agaatcgcga tgtcaaaatc tcgagcgact tggtcgatcg
   154681 attttttcag tcgcatgaaa aacaagccga gctcgtcgcg ttcacgcgat gcgagcgcac
   154741 gtgccgtgtc gtgctcgaat tccatcaatt ctaggttgcc aggcacgatc gagacgcctg
   154801 ggatgtaggt gtcccgaatg actgagcgaa agggtttgtg gtcattgtat cgaatggcgg
   154861 cgtaagcagt ttcgtcgggg ccgacgtcga attcgggttg caggccgaag agactcgtga
   154921 gcgaagcctg cgggtcgagg tccacgcaga gcacgcgata gccttggatt gcaagataat
   154981 gggctaaatg gatgctcgac gtagtcttgg aggatccgcc tttaaagttc gtgcaggtga
   155041 cgatttgcag tggctcgttc ggccgcctcc aaggtttaag ggcgagggcg tcctctggcc
   155101 tgacctcagc gagataggac cgcagctcgg agacctgttg aagtgtgtag acgcgccgat
   155161 tgttatcaag gcgcgcaggt tgaggtccct taccttccag cgttagcgat cggagggtcg
   155221 attcgggaac cttgaggagg cgcacgagat cgtttgtcga gaacgtccgt ccgaatgctt
   155281 tttgggacga cggaggatat agccgagttc gcagcgacag cagctcctga gagagagcgg
   155341 ctgtgaaccg atcaattttc gccgtcgtat ccgacatagc gtccatgtgg tccaaatccc
   155401 cgtatgacgg attcgacgtc gttcgatgag gaacaccgtc aggtgttgcc gattctttcg
   155461 agaacggcaa gagaaaaaga gttaacgaaa attgagaagc aagcctaact ctccaaagcg
   155521 cttgtcgaga gcacatgata tgtttggatt ttgtagcagg cgatttatcc ggtttgaggc
   155581 cggagagatc gcatgttgcc gaaggttcgg agggctcgga ttgtcgaggc caatgggcgg
   155641 cgtcgagcga ggacattgag ctgcgtcgac gcggcggagc tgttggggat gagcgagcgg
   155701 cattttcgcc ggctgcggga cgcctatgag gagaagggcg cggaagggct gatcgaccgg
   155761 cggcgcgggc gtccggccgg cgggcgccgg tcgacgagat cgaatggatg ctggagcagt
   155821 tccgcaccca atatttcgac tttaccgcca agcacttcca cgaggcgatc cacggcgaga
   155881 agatgccggg gggcgccaag ttcgagcgct catacacctt tacgaagagc gtgctccagc
   155941 tacgcggtct gacgaccaag gccaagaagc gcggcgctca tcggcggcgg cgcgagcgac
   156001 ggccgctgcc ggggatgatg ctgtttcagg acgcctcgac ccatccttgg ctggaagggc
   156061 acggcccgct cgacctcgtc gcgaccatgg acgacgcgac gagccgccta ttgtcgatct
   156121 tcctcgtcga acaggaggga acatggtcga gcctgcgcgg gatcagggag acgatcgagg
   156181 agcacgggct gttctcgagc ttctacaccg atcgcagcag ccattatttc ttcacgccgg
   156241 aggccggcga gaaggtggac gccacgcggc cgacacaggt cgggcgggcg ctggcgcagc
   156301 tcggcatcga gcacatcgcc tcctatagcc cgcaggggcg cgggcggatg gagcggctgt
   156361 ggggcacact ccagaagcgg ccgccgccgc tgcgccagga gggcgtccgc ggcgacatcg
   156421 aggcggccaa accgatggcc ggcgagcatg tacatggcgc agcacaatga aagtttcgga
   156481 atgaggcggc agaggacggc aacgcttcac ggctgatttc gctcgtcgag gaagaggttg
   156541 cttgcggctc gcaggtcggt gaccgaccgt aagaccccgc gcttctgtct gcgctttgtg
   156601 agcttctacg gcgttgaggc acgaggcgaa tgttggcgtg aaatggaatg tgcgccgcag
   156661 atggcggccg agccaatggc ggcctacgct tcaaggattt cacctatcgc gcgacagctg
   156721 gagccgcgag cgtcgcgtcg tcggcaaggc ggaatggatg acgccgtcgc aggccgaagc
   156781 cgacgatacg acacagcgcg agaagaagaa aaagaagaag aaggcgaagc gcgcgcaact
   156841 cggcaatccg cgcttcatcg tgatctccgc ggacaagacg acgcatggcg cgctctatga
   156901 gaatttctat tgcgcacgcg gcgagatgga gaatcgcatc aaggaatgcc agctcgatct
   156961 gtttgccgat cgaatctcct gcggaccatg cgcgccaatc agctgcgcct gcggctcgcg
   157021 tccttcgctt atgtgctaat gagcgcgttg cgccgtcttt gtctctccgg cacgaagctc
   157081 gcgaatgcga cctgcggaac gatccgtctg aagcggttga agatcggcgc gcaggtgaag
   157141 atcagcgtgc ggcgcgttct gttctcgatg gcgtcggcct ttccatacgt gcacgaattc
   157201 gccgcagcct gcgcggcgct gacatgaagc cgcgccgaac ccacccctcg gcccaccgga
   157261 gcccccaccg aaacgccaaa acgtccgacc aacacaccag gagcttcagc cggaacgagg
   157321 acgcgcgccg acacgtcctc gatcaccaaa tccggcaact tatccgcgac cccgccaagc
   157381 ggcaccgtgg gggtgagata tgcgggttag gggactcaaa tgcctggttc gatccaccag
   157441 gttgccatgg gcccggctta gaacgttgcg agctcgcaac atttggagac agtctgctcg
   157501 tgaccgacca gcggggccga tcaaaagcga gcccgagtgg gctcatggat gttgctagct
   157561 cgcaacattc atgagctgtt cccaggtcac cgccaggatc gacgccgaat gtcttcgagg
   157621 cgttcgtcac gagtcaagcg gccatcaacg aaaacctcgc cgagcaaatt ttcctctccc
   157681 tcatggcgct cctccgcgcg aatggtgcgc ggcgcgccgt ccctgaggac cagcgcgagg
   157741 cgacctttct tcgaggcctt gccgggatcg tcgatcggct gcttgaacac gtcgatccat
   157801 tcgccgtcga cgcggatagc gttcgtcttc atcgcgaatt tgagcgtgtc ccgatcaagc
   157861 ttctgcagca gcgccccgcc cattccaaaa gcaatattgt ccgccgcgaa gcctttggcg
   157921 cgcagattgt cgaggattgc cgcgatcgag tcttcgtcga cgccgtcgcc ctgaatgacg
   157981 cggacgcaat ccggcagcac gcgaaaccct ttggagttgg tgcgcacgcc gaatttctcg
   158041 gcgaggattc cgacgatctc caccggcgtc gtcctcgggt cgccggagtc gggccgcacc
   158101 accagcgttc cgcccatggc gcgaacctgc gaagcgaggc tttcgcccca aatctccgct
   158161 gtcgcgcgat agacgtcata gctgtcggag acgacggcca cgacctttcc cggcccgccg
   158221 aaattgcgca gcatattggc gtaggcgtcc gcctcgcgct cacggcccca ggaggtgatc
   158281 gtcgaatgct cggcggccgg gatcgagaat cccgccatgg gctcgtgata gacgcgccgc
   158341 gccgttgcca acgccgcgag ggtgtcggtg ccacggaaat tgacgagatg ggcgaggccg
   158401 ccgatcgaag cgctctcgct gctcgaagcg ccgcgcgcgc cgaaatcatg caatgcgaac
   158461 accaaacgtt cctgtggcgc atccgacgtc tcgctccagg cggcgtcgat gatcttcttc
   158521 aaatgccagg agcgcgtcgc caccgtcgtc ggataccaga cggcgcgcaa cagcgccgtt
   158581 tcgagatagg agacgatcca cggaacgcgc gggtcggtgt tgacgatctg cacgagcgca
   158641 ttgccggtcg gcagcacgct gccctcgcga accgcctcga tacgcacggg catatggccg
   158701 ccatgcgcgt tcagcacatg atcccagccg gcgcgattga aaggctcgcc atgcgcgagc
   158761 agcatctctt ccgcctcgtc tatgtcggcg cgcgtgatcg gctgcgtcag cacatccttc
   158821 aaatagatct gcaagccgaa gaacaggctc tgcgcaaagg cgccgccgcg cgattcgata
   158881 tagctcgaga cgaattccgt cccgggcgga tattgcagaa aatggctggc cttgtagctg
   158941 tcggcgtcga gaattctgct gatgcgagtc atgtctggaa tctcctccag ctcgaaaccg
   159001 gcgcccggac tccccggacg ccaaagtaaa aatcagtcga tcaacgcgcc cgtcatctcg
   159061 cggatgatgg cggcatggtc ctcgaaaaac tggtcggcgc tcagacggcc gagctcgtgc
   159121 caggatgcgc tcgcggcgtc gtcgtcgccg cgtaccgaga acatgggctt gcgtgcggga
   159181 aggtcgaaga gaaaggcctg ggtcacgacg cgcccgcgtt cggagcggtc gggatggtcg
   159241 aatagccgcg tcttggtctc gtcgatgaag gaggcgagca tggccggagg gatctcgccc
   159301 ttctggtcgg agattttggt ctcctccttc aattcgcgca cagccgcatc gcgaaagctc
   159361 tcattgggat cgacatggcc gcccggcagg gcgagcagcc cggcgccggg acgccgcgcg
   159421 cgctccacca ggagaatatg gcccgactga acgaccactg catcgacgca attgatgaac
   159481 acagggtagg gtgtcttgcc ccaggcggcc ttgtagtcgc gatagaattc cgtctcgccg
   159541 accagccatt tgaaggcgtc ggtcagcatg aaacgggcga gaaactcgct cgtctccgca
   159601 ggacagagcg gcgcgtcggg aatgcgcggc gcgcggcgca aataatcctc gcgcagatcg
   159661 gtcgaattga gcgtgccatg ctgcgtcggc acatcgaccg cgtcccaatt gggaaacatg
   159721 cgcaaataat aggaggactt gtccttgctg tggccgatga gccccaccga ggctcgctcc
   159781 gagccgccgt cctcggcgat cgcctcgtcg acgctgcgct ggacatgggc aatccaagcg
   159841 cggtcgttgt agagaaaatc cggcagcggc cggacgagaa tgcgatcggg cgcagcctcg
   159901 atcgcgccgc gcgcggcgag gatcgtgtcg cgccgctcct cataggtgaa agggttgcgc
   159961 ggcgatcgcg cggcattgga cgagccgacc agcacgatga gcttgcgccc ggcggcgagc
   160021 gccttacgca tgacatggag gtggccgttg tgaaggggct gaaaccgccc aatgaacacg
   160081 agataatcgt gtttttgcgc cgatgcgctc atattcaggt ctcccctgaa agatgtcgat
   160141 gtctcggact ccccgtgaca tgcggagctt aggcgcaggc cagggcggcc gtcaatgacc
   160201 ttgtcgcgga cagtttctca gcttgatcgt cgcgcggaga gcggcggcgc agctctggac
   160261 aacacttcgg ttcagtcgcc gtcagtggca gggctccgaa tccgggttaa tgggctgagg
   160321 cttccaaggc gatggcgaga taatcctcgc gccagctggc gatttttctg cggagcttga
   160381 tgctggtgcg tgtgggcttt gtggccttgc gctgcggttt catgggcttg ttctcgggct
   160441 cgggggcggt gcggatcata ttgatggcga aatgcctgac gacggccatg tttctcgcgc
   160501 catggccctt gcgcaagcgg gattggtctt cggcgaagac gacgtcgagc acccaatgca
   160561 gctggttctc tatgccccaa tggccgcgca cggcctcgcc cgcccgcttc gctgggagaa
   160621 gggccgagga gatgtaatag cgcgtctcga agcggccgcg gtcggcaagt tcggcctgcg
   160681 atttgacgcg aatgatcgtc gcggcgttcg gcaggcgcag ctcgcccgga aagcggcgct
   160741 cgccgttcag ccagtcgatc tcggtgatga cgctcacgct gcgctgctcg atgcggccat
   160801 ggcccttgtc gaaatcgacg catgtgtcga tccgcgtcgc ggcggaaaaa gcgctctcga
   160861 tctcggcgcg cagggtcggc tgattggctt tgaccgccag cagataatcg gcgcccttgt
   160921 ccacgatcgc ctgggcgatc ctggcgttgg tggcgatggc gtcgatggag acgagcgcgc
   160981 ctttcagcga gccgccttcg gaaaggcgat cgagcaggac gggaatggcc gatagttcat
   161041 tgctcttgcc ctcgaccgcc tcctggccga gcacgaggcg gctcgtggtg gcgaaggcgg
   161101 aaacgagatg cagcggggct ttgtcctcgg cgcgatcatg gctgcgacgc gaggtcttcc
   161161 cgtcgatggc gatgagctcg ggtcgctccg gccaggtctc gcgcacccag ccagtgaagg
   161221 ccgccgagaa cagcgccgga tcgacgcggt tcatgagcag ggtgagccag cgtccgcccg
   161281 gcacgccgtg ctcataaggc aaatagcggc gcaggaagcc gatgttggcc ttgccccaag
   161341 atgcaatagc gtcgaagtga tcgcaatcgg ccatggaggc gcagacgacg agcagcagca
   161401 cctcgcgaag cggatgcgcg acgcgccagg gctcgcgcgg gtcgtcaatg atcgagaaat
   161461 ggtcgagaag cgctttcaga cgcgacttct ctttgaaaac tgcgaaggcg aggctcatca
   161521 cggcggctcc agaatcactc cgccgatagg gaatcacgcc tgacccaatc cgttaaccgc
   161581 cgttaacccg aattcggagc cctgccgtca gtggaaccgc ggttgacgat gtatgcactg
   161641 cgctatattc tcctgaagac aaccgagacg cagatgaaag cccccgcttc gcacgagacc
   161701 gccttccgcg atgccacgag cgccgaccct ttgcgcgagg cgtttctccg tcgctcgata
   161761 gatacgatca ctcggattgc cgcgcatgcc gatccgaaaa tactctctga cgcgctcgcc
   161821 gcctcgaccg gtttcggcgc cctcgcgcgc gtactggcgg acaccgcgac caccgaagcc
   161881 tcgcttgtcg acctggaccc gatcgccccg cttgtggcgc ggaacgcggg acatcgcgtc
   161941 cagatcctcg acgccgctgg aggcacgctc tcctcgaacg aggtcgcgca actgcttgga
   162001 gtcagccggc aggcgatcga aaagcgccgg cgcgccaacg cgctgctcgc cgtgcgcatg
   162061 ggccgtgatt ggcgctatcc acgttgccag ttcgacgagg ccgaggggac ggtcgtcgcc
   162121 ggactgccga agcttctcga cgtcttcgcc agatccggtc cttgggtcgc gatggatttt
   162181 ctgttgacgg ccgacgaagt tctcggaaac gagacgccga tgcaaaggct gcggcgtgag
   162241 ggactgaccc ccgagctgga acgtctcgcc cgggtcgaac aaggcgacgg cttcgcgtga
   162301 gcccggcccg aggcccttcg ggcgtcgcgg ctttcccccc agctgctctc gccactgcgg
   162361 cactaccgat cgagattctg ccagctcgga tggagttcca ccgcgtccat cgcacggagc
   162421 atcatccgat atttttcggt ccgggtccgg gagcgccacc gacttatcgc ttcgatagcg
   162481 cctcgggctc atttggcgtg ctttatgtcg catttcgctt cgccggcgcg ctggtcgaga
   162541 ccttgtcgcg caacccacgc aggaaaatgg tcgctcaagc cgacatcgaa gcgcgcgcat
   162601 cgagcgtcgt gcgctgtcgg cgtgcgctcc gtgttgtaca gctgcacagc gccgggctgc
   162661 agattctcgg tctcgacaat tccatctcga cgggacctta cgaaccttgc ggcgcctggg
   162721 ccgatgcgct gtgggcgcat cctgacgcgc ctgatgggct cgccttccgc tcacggcacg
   162781 atcccgacca gatatgcttg gcgattttcg agcgggcagg ctccggcttc gacgcggaac
   162841 cagccgtgcg gctcgtcgac cggcttccgg aagtcgccaa tatcctcggc gcttacggaa
   162901 aatcgatcct gccgacgcct cgctgacgaa aaagggagag gctggtagtc tttgccacgc
   162961 ttgaggcgcg tcttgccaaa tcggctgaag ttcactccgg tgctgagaga cgatgcggaa
   163021 tgtcaatcgg catccaaaat tgacccccga tcggcgttca aaattgaccc ccatttggcg
   163081 tagggcggaa cgcgagcgct cgccccggcg gagctggcgg gattgcgcag ccggggcgag
   163141 tgcgtttcgg ttcgcgatgt gatcgggagg atcaggcgcg gttcttgaag cgccagcttt
   163201 cgttgccggt ttcgacgatg tcgcaatggt gggtgaggcg atcgagcagc gcgctggtca
   163261 ttttcgcatc gccgaacacg ctcggccatt cgccgaaagc gagattggtg gtgacgatga
   163321 tcgaggttcg ttcgtagagc cgactgatca gatggaagag caattgtccg cccgactgcg
   163381 cgaacggcaa gtagccgagc tcatcgagta tgatgaagtc cattctcgtg agatagtccg
   163441 caaagcgtcc ctgacgaccg cctcgcgctt cgctctcgag ccggttgacg agctcgacgg
   163501 tgttgaagaa tcggccacgt tttccagcgc gaatacagct tctggcgatc gctatcgaaa
   163561 gatgagtctt ccccgtgccg gttccgccga cgagaacgca attacgttgt tggtcgagga
   163621 agccgccgcc tgcgagatcg cgcgccagag cttcattgat cggcgcgccc tcgaactgga
   163681 agtcctcgac gtccttcgcc aatggcagct tcgcgaccgt catctgatat ttgatcgagc
   163741 gcgcatgttt ttcggcgatt tccgcctgga gaagatcgcc gacgatgcgc ggcggctcat
   163801 gctgccgctt tatgcccgtc gacatcacct cgtcataggc gctcctcatg ccgaagagct
   163861 tgagctctcc catgagatcg aagagctgcg tgcgttccat caggccgttc tcctcaattg
   163921 atcatagcgg gcgcagtcgg cgagcggcat gtgcagcagc gtcaacgact ggggtgtggg
   163981 gatcgccgga ggtggcggcg gctcgcgccg gcgggcgaga atgttgagaa tgacgtcggc
   164041 ggaatggacg ccttggccga gcgcctccgc gcaggctgcc tcgacagcgg tcaatccatc
   164101 gtcgacgacg gcggccagaa tcttgaccat ttgtcgatcg ccgtcgtcgc cggtgagctt
   164161 gcgtcgcacg cgttcgatcg cgcccggcag cacccaatcc ttgaatggcg cgccgttccg
   164221 cagcgcgccg ggcttgcgcg cgagaaccgg cacgtaatgc cagggatcga agatcgtcgc
   164281 gccgcgcccg aaagcgcgcg catgttcggc gacgacgcgc cctttttgac ggaagacgat
   164341 gcggtcggcg taggcgtgga tctcgaccgg ggcgccgacg gcgctcgcat tgaccgaata
   164401 tttattgttg tcgaagcgca tagcagttgc gcttgcgcaa gctgcgtaca cttgcttgcg
   164461 cggcaggtct tcgacaccga cgccgtcagc tcgtggaatc cgtcgaaccg tccgcgcagc
   164521 gggacgagct tcggccgctc ttcctcgaaa acctgccaaa tcgtcttgtc cggcatctcg
   164581 ggatgcggat gcgccttggc gtagccgacg catttatcga gaagccacgc gttcatatcc
   164641 tcataggtct tgaaccgcag gcgcggcgtg aagaaccgtt cccgcgccag gccgacctga
   164701 ttttcgacct ggcctttctc ccagccggac gccggcgtgc aggcgaccgg ctcgacgaga
   164761 tgatggctgc acatttgtgc gaagcgtcga ttgaacttgc gctccttgcc gacgaagatc
   164821 gcctccaccg ccgtcttcat attgtcgtag atgccgcgcg tgcaggcgcc cctgaagaag
   164881 gtaaaggcgc gatcatgcgc gtcgaaaacc atctcctgcg tctcgcgcgg ataggcgcga
   164941 acgaacagca tgcggctgtg gcacagacgc atgtgcgcga ccttcacggt cgtcgtcacg
   165001 ccgtcgagca caacgatctc gtggctccag tcgaactgat aggcttcgcc cggcgcaaag
   165061 ctcagcggca cataggcggc ggccgtcgcc gcgccttgct cgctgcgcca tttgcgcgcg
   165121 tagcgacgca cggcgtcata gccgcccgaa tagcccagcc cgcgtaagtc ctcgaaaacg
   165181 cggatcaggg tcagccgctc gcgcgccgcc ttcttctcat tctccgccag cagctcgtcg
   165241 agcttctccg accaaggtcc gagcttgggc agtggctgat tgtcgcgctc ataggcgaag
   165301 gaggtcgcct ccgagcgcaa tgccttgcgg accgtgttcc gtgaaatgcc cagatcgcgg
   165361 acgatctcct tgatcgtctt gcccttgatg aaatgctcgc gacggattcg cccgatcgtc
   165421 tccacaatca acatccccct ccacccgccc ttgcaaccaa agcgggagga ctgtccggcc
   165481 ttcaccagag ggggtcaatt ttcgacgccg attcccctcg tatgggggtc aattttgcac
   165541 gccgaataac actcgcgctc cccggagctg aaccctgtcg aaaatatttg gcagttccta
   165601 cgcgccaact ggctctcgaa ccgcgtcttc gagacctacg acgcgatcat cgacgccgca
   165661 tgcgatgctt ggaatcgact catcgcacag ccccagtcca tcacatcgat cggaatgcga
   165721 gattgggcgc atatcggtca atcgtcatag cctttggtat gatcgcgaga agcggctcac
   165781 gctctgtcgt cgtctcgcca ccgccgcggc cgtcgatcat ccggtcgagc cgaaggtccg
   165841 cgcatgcgac gattcctcca ccgccgcagc gcatgtcttc ccgtgccccg actgcggcgg
   165901 gctcatccgc cgcatcggcg ccgttccacc cgcgagggct cgcccgttcc gctgcgacac
   165961 gtcatgagcc cggccatcgc ctccgcccgg agggagcgcc ggacacctcc ccgttttgct
   166021 cgccgcacca tgtgtcggcg gaacgccggg catgcgggag agcgcgcaga gctgaaagga
   166081 ggcgctcgtc gagctgaaga agcgcggcct ggtggtcgcg cgggagatcg ccgtcggcga
   166141 cggcgccctc ggcgtctgga aggctctcga ggaggcgttc ccgaagacgc gcgatcagcg
   166201 ctgctgggtg tacaagacgc tgaacgtcct cgacgagctg ccgccattgc taaaagcggc
   166261 atgaaaaccc catttaaatt tatcggcccc accaaaattc gtgacagaac ccgagcaagt
   166321 gctatctggc gttggttcct ggagcattat tcttgccgtc gttatagtcg aatcgctggc
   166381 cgtcgacttc aatgctacga atgcgcgagc catatccgcc gccgtgacgg actgccggct
   166441 tctgcgcggc gaccgccagc acatgtcgcg gacgcgcgcg ggccgcggga ggcggagttt
   166501 cggcgggctc cacgttctgc atattttcgc tgacggaggg agtgaccgcc gccatgatgg
   166561 ctgatttgcc cgacgccgtc gatagggtcg ggttcggggg cttggatgat acgttcgcgg
   166621 cggcgctcgt gagcacattg gcagccgaga gagccgtctg ctggatttgg gttgcctgcg
   166681 cctgcgtcgc ggcgcgcgct tccgccttcg cgtcgcgata ggtgctgttg gtgacggtcc
   166741 cactcccgga atcgttgacg cccactaacc cgctcgagcc attggtcacg ctgccagtcg
   166801 cggaggaatt ctcgatcgcg ccgtaattat agccgacgag gccgccggcg cggccgtcat
   166861 cggggctccc ctgcgatacg tctccgctcg cggtcgaatt gctgatggcg ccgaacgcat
   166921 tggtcccgac caggccgccc gcgccgaaca atatcgccat gacattgccg ctcgccgagg
   166981 aatcggaaat cgcgctgcgg acactgaagc cgaccaatcc cccgacagtc atataaccgg
   167041 tcacatttcc gctcgcccag ctgttggata tcgtaccgta ggtctccttg ttattgagcg
   167101 tcgagccgct caccccgccg acgaggccgc cgacggagga tgcgttggga gcgtagacat
   167161 tgccggtcgc atagctatcg gagatattgc cgctacttac accggtataa ttggtgtatt
   167221 cgctgacgct ggacaatccg accaagccgc cgatatttgt cgcgccgcct gcagtggcgg
   167281 cggtgctggt tacatttccg gaggcgtagg agccgctgat attaccttcg tttattccga
   167341 cgaggccgcc gatattgctg ccgggcgacg tcacatttcc ggtcgcatag gaattaacga
   167401 tcgtgccgac atagctggcg ccggacccag cgaaataaaa atagccgtta gagccgacga
   167461 gaccgccgac attcgataga tcggtgctgt tcgaattcgc agcgccgacg tcaaccgctc
   167521 ctgtcgcgta ggaattgctg atgaggccgc cggaattcca ccctacgaga ccgccgaagt
   167581 tcgagcggat agaggtggcc gaataggccg tcacatttcc cgtagcgtaa gagtcggtga
   167641 tgacggcttg cagcccgcgg agggccaacg gcaaattcca ccccacgagg ccgccgacat
   167701 tggtgacgcc ggcaacatcc acatcagcgt gagaattaga aatcgtgccg ccgaaattcg
   167761 tcccgaccag gccgccgaca ttgctgccat cgccgacgac ggttccggtc gcataggcgt
   167821 tatagatcgt tccaccgtaa tttgcgccga ccagcccagc agatcggtcg ccgcccgtca
   167881 tcgacacatt caccaatccg atgtctcgga tgcccacggg atcggagaca aagaacccgc
   167941 ccattgtggc gatgaaattc gcgccgttcg atccagagga aatcgtcaga ttgctgatcg
   168001 tatggccgag acccgcgaat gtgccgatga atgtgtcgat cagcgcgttg tcataggtcg
   168061 ttcccgtggc gtcgagatcc cgcgccagag cataattgcc ggtgaccgtc tggccggtga
   168121 aggcggcgat ctcgttcatg ctgtggagca gcgtataggc ggcgccattg atcacgaggc
   168181 tcgcgctcga gccgctgagc gtcaccttcc cgcccgtgtc cgtgtcgata taataatcgg
   168241 tcccggaggt cgcactgctc gccgaggcgt aattgccgta attcaacgcc aggccggcgc
   168301 tctttccggt cgcggtgatc gccgcattca catagatgtt gctcgtcgca ttcagcgtta
   168361 ggatcgtgct gccggaccag cgcaccgcgt cattgacata gatgttgccg tccgttccgc
   168421 cgccgctcgt ggaccacaag gtgatgttgt tgttcgcgag caggctgccg agcagcgctc
   168481 cggtgatgtc gccgccgctc gacgcgatgg tgaagccgtc tggatcgatg atccagctcc
   168541 cggtttcgcc cgtcgacgac gccgttgtca cctctgcgcc ttccgcgatc gtcaccttgt
   168601 ttccgctggt ctcgatcgtt ccgcccttgc cgccattggg cgcggaggcg tcgagcttgc
   168661 ccgtgacctt ggtcgttccg ccagaggcga gcagcttgat ctggccgatc ttcaccgtgc
   168721 ctctcgacga cgggccgccg gtgagatcgg cgagcgtgcg cgcctgaatg atcccgctgt
   168781 tgttgacctg cgccgagaga accgcatcgg ccgccttcgc ggccatcacg acgcggccgc
   168841 cgtcggcctt gatcagcccc ttgttctcga ccagcgcatc ataggttcct ttgtcgattg
   168901 tcacgtcgag cagcgagtcg ccgccgaaat tgagcgtgat cttatctccc gacgcgagcg
   168961 cgatggatcc gagcttggcg gtgatcgctc cctcattgga aaccgaacgg ccgagcagca
   169021 cgacatagcc gccatcggcc gcggtgatcg ttccccgatt gacgaccgcg gcggcggagg
   169081 agccggagaa cacatagttt ccggccatga aatcattgtt ggagatgtcg cgcgtggagg
   169141 ccacaagtcc gccgacattg acctccgcat tttttgtgaa cagcacgccc gcggaattga
   169201 cgatgaacac attgccattg gcgttgagcg cgccggcgat gacgctgctc tcattgccga
   169261 cgacgcggtt gagcgtgacg gagagcgcgc tcggctgaag gaaattgacg gtctcacccg
   169321 aggcgataga gaagctctgc caatcgatga cggcgcgatt ggtcgactgc gcgacattgg
   169381 tgacgctgcc ggcagaggag atattcgccg agccgtcgac cacgaccccg cccgtcggat
   169441 tggcggcggc gaaacgcgga agggcgagaa ccgccgcgat cgccgtcatc gtggcgaaag
   169501 acgcctgcaa tcgccgagca tgatcggaga gaggggaagg ccggcgagga aggagcaggg
   169561 tggcatgaga gcgatttttt tcggggagcg tcatcgggct gtctcttagc gacatcgcaa
   169621 tatattgaac tttaataata atgagaaacc ggtccccgtc aatacggcgg ccatctagac
   169681 gcacccgtcg cgcggacgcc caccgcagtc gatcaactat ttgatatata gctctaatat
   169741 tgagctactg agagtcgtat tgatcaacga ttggccgatt tggttgtaaa atcagcacag
   169801 actcggtcca ggcgcgagtt ttttgagcag aatttgatcg gatgccgcgc taattttttt
   169861 ccgttgaagt aaagtctgtc gatcgaacca ttccattcgc tcggaaagcg cggcgcgtat
   169921 tttatgtaat caggttactt gaccaaagcc aggcgatcga cgtatgctcc tgaagctcca
   169981 gcgcagtttt tcgggctgtg aaaaatggtc ataaatttga agaaccttct accggaagag
   170041 acgatgatcg agtctcggct gtccgcgacg gctcccccgt cgtctccgct gcagatccga
   170101 cgcgggcaga agcaccacga caaaggcgtc gaatattctc gcgccgaccg ctggacgaaa
   170161 gcgttgcacg aattcgagga ggctgtccgc tgcgcgcccg atcaaccgcg ctttcattat
   170221 ggtcacggta tcgcgctctc tcgtttcgat cgcttcgaag aggcgattgc ggcgtttcag
   170281 cgtgagctgg cgatgaagcc cgatcatccg cccactctcg ccgagatcgg cgcctgtcat
   170341 gcgcgcctcg gccgtcgaaa agagggcatc ccgtatctgc gaaaggcgct gaatctattt
   170401 ggcggaatgc cgaatcatca gttcaatctc ggtctcgctc ttctttccga gggcaagccg
   170461 ctggaggcga tcgccgcctt cgatcgcgcg ctggccctcg atcccaccta tatcaacgct
   170521 tatcggctgc gcggcctcgc ccatgcgatc aacggaaacc agcagcaatc cgtgcaagat
   170581 cttcatgcgg cggtggcgct cgatacgagg aattaccaga ccatgctggt gctcggaacg
   170641 cagctcggca agagcgagcg cgagcgcgag gcgggcatgt tgttcgaaat ggcggcgaag
   170701 gtcgcgccgg acattgctct gccgcaatat ttcttcgctc atttcctcat cagccatcac
   170761 ctttacgaga tgggcctgaa acatgtggat cgcgccatcg cgctggagcc gcgatcgggc
   170821 gaatatcagg ctttgcgcgc tttcggcctg ctcgggcagg gccgcatcga cgaatcggtc
   170881 gcgagctatc gccgcgccgg cgagctcgat ccgagcagcg ccgatatcgc cggtggatta
   170941 ttgttcacct tgcagcataa aacgggcgtg accaagcagg acttgctcga cgcgcataag
   171001 cgatgggccg cgctctatcg cccgcgggag cccaaagatc gattcgcctt cggcaatgat
   171061 cccgattccg gccgccggcc gcggctgggc cttgtctcgg ccgacatgca tcgccatgcg
   171121 gtgacctatc tcgtgctgcg cgccttcgag caattgggag cgctcggcta tgagatcttc
   171181 tgctacaaga cggatcgcaa gcgccaggac gacgaattca gcgatcgata taaagccgtc
   171241 gccgcgagct ggcgagacgt ctccgatctc gacgacgacc aattggccgc tctgatcgcc
   171301 gagcagggcg tagatgtgct gttcgacctc tcgggccata cgcatggatg tcgcctaacg
   171361 ttgttcgccc aacgggccgc gccggtgcaa ttgagctggg ccggctatgt cggaacgatc
   171421 ggcctcgaca catatgatgg gctcattgcc gaccccgtcg aagcgccgcc ctgcgacgac
   171481 gaatattatg tggagccgat cattcgcctt cccgattgct acgtctgcta tcagccgccc
   171541 ttgcgcgcgc ccgatgtggg tccgcttcct tttctcgaga gtggggtatt caccttcgga
   171601 tgtttcaatc gtccggcgaa gctcaacgcc gaggtggccc gcgcttgggc gcgaattctc
   171661 gagcgcgtcc cgaacgggcg aatccttctc gtctatggcg gcttgcagga gccgacgacg
   171721 caggaggcgg tctatatgat actcgagaat ggcgggcttt cgcgcgagcg cgtggatctc
   171781 atcggcgaat ccgatcagca gaagctcctc caggcctatg tcgaaaggat cgatctcgcg
   171841 ctcgacccgt ttccttattc gggcggcgtc acgacgctcg aggcgatgtg gatgggcgtt
   171901 ccggtggtga cgatggtggg cgagacattt gccggacgtc actccgcgac gcatctcacc
   171961 gcggccggac tctcgcattt ctgcacgtat agcgtcgagg actatgtcga gctggccgtc
   172021 ggttgggccg agcgtccgca ggagctggcc tcgctgcgcc ttcgtttacg cgagcaagtc
   172081 gcctcctcgc cgctcaatga tcctgttcgg ttcggaaaca atctttcgac ggcattgatg
   172141 gggctttgga aagactggtg cgatcagcgc gccgtcatcc acggcgaggg atgacacatc
   172201 gtctcggggg ggggggagtt gtgtggacac gcgatttgga gtcggagcgc tcacgggggc
   172261 ggggtccgaa agcgcgggcg cgcgactatt ttaatatagt ggcgcatatc tcgaataaag
   172321 ctgccgataa taatgaatat actgaacgtt ggtccttgac gcaaacagag ggttgtgcaa
   172381 agcttatata tgtaaacgct atatataatt actcgacgag agccaagact tgagtcgact
   172441 taccaaagag gtatgtaatg ttgccaagta gcaagataaa agaactcgtt ctcgccggag
   172501 cggctgccgc cgctctgatg gccgccgcgc ccccggctca ggcgaccacc actatctatg
   172561 tcgcagtcgc agccaacttc gcaaatccgc tgaatgatat catcggaaaa ttcaagactt
   172621 atgcactgtc gacctatggt tacgactacg acgtgaccta tacatccgga gcctctggca
   172681 atctactgag ccagatcacc ggcagctgcg ctacaacgcc gacctgcgcc accaccaatc
   172741 ccaacgcctg gggacactat gacctgtttc tctcagcgga tgtctcgcgc ccgctgactt
   172801 tgtacagcac ctatccttct ctggtgtcga cttggacgac cggcgcgagc cctgcgagcg
   172861 cgaattatct cttcgaatat gcgcaaggat atctcgagct ctacaccaac accggcgcct
   172921 ggaacgtgag ttcgggattg ccctcgggct ggacaacgaa aggcgtcggc atcgccgccc
   172981 ccggatcggc gccttatggc ctcgcggcga cgcaagagct ctggaatgcc tataccgtta
   173041 cctcaacgag cgctttggtc cattccacct acgccgatat cgcgtccatc tacaatgcgg
   173101 tggtcgcagg aaccgagacg ttcggttatg tcgcgaagtc acaaatctgc tcggcgggcg
   173161 ctgtgaacgt gccgtcaacg cgacaccagt cgatatcacc gagttcgacc acttataatg
   173221 cgatcattca agacggtgtc attatcgcca acaccacggc tcggacgcgt acagccggcg
   173281 aagaaaccga attgcggctg ttcgtcgcat atctgaacaa tcatacgaca tcgcctccat
   173341 ctgacaccgt aacgacgctt ctgaactatt gctacggtgt gccatgatta cgcctgacgg
   173401 agaggtgcag ccgcgttccg tgagcttgtg acttctagac ttcgctgacc cagccatggt
   173461 tggtcggctc taaaaactcg gtcgatccgc ggcgattttg ccgatcgcgg atcgacggtt
   173521 ctggtgcgaa cggcgtgagc ggataataat ccgattgtgt cgcaaatttg gctttgtcgc
   173581 aatttctgtt tatagacgcg cgagcgtatg agaatgacgc ggctcacgcg gggagggcgt
   173641 agaactgctg ggctggacgc aatttgcccg cgttgcatct acccttttcg gatcatgtgc
   173701 atcagctcga tgccggaaag cgtcgcagca gcggatcgaa atgatttgaa acccaacatc
   173761 ggtcgcgtca ctcgctttac cgctcgatgg tcctgctcga cgatattatt gagatatttg
   173821 atgcggcgga tttcgatgtc cgcttcatgc tccgcattgt agcgttcgat cgcggccgtg
   173881 ttggcgccgc tcttgtcgat cgtgatcttc tctggctcgc catgctggcc gatcgccttg
   173941 cgcaagaagc gcaacgcggc tttgcagtcc ctcttggccg tcagcaggaa atccaccgtc
   174001 ccgcctgcct tgtcgaccgc ccgatacaga tatttccagc agcctttgac tttcacgtag
   174061 gtctcatcga gacgccagct ggatccgatc gagcgcttgc gagcgtggaa ctgtttctcc
   174121 agcaaaggag catacttgac gacccagcgg ttgagcgtcg aatggtcgac ttcgacacct
   174181 cgctcttcca tcatttcctc gagttgacga tagctcatcg gatacgccac ataccagcgg
   174241 acgccccaca gaatcacgtc gcgttcaaaa tggctgccct tgaaatcaat catcgcactc
   174301 gtccgcagat ccactgccgg caattatagc ccaaaccgac ctgcgacaaa aattcgcgac
   174361 agaaccggcg aatgcgccaa ctagcttgca aacgccggat acgctttcgt caaaatgtga
   174421 aacgctctag accggacagc atcacgggga taaccaggcc tctgcatgac gtagtgatcg
   174481 tgggcctaga agcggcgtca tctgctgcca caagcttgca ctttggacag cccgagtcgc
   174541 tagagcttca ataaggccag ttgcgacggc tgtcaccaat ccttgatcgc tactctccat
   174601 agcctgctca atcaatgaga acaggcggcg gttagtgtcg acgtctgcgc taccaaagtt
   174661 ctcggcgatc cgatcgccaa gggcggcgaa cagcgtcgtt acaggtggct cttctggccg
   174721 ccactcgtcg agtgtttcct ggtacgcagc ttttacgcca ccagaggctg caaccaacaa
   174781 acccagaaac tcttcccggc ccatcatcac cgtcccccca gcgcattgct catatctctg
   174841 attacgtttt ccgcagccgc tcggtcaccg ggcagagcgg tcgggttctt cgaaagccag
   174901 cgctcaagtg cccgaatgct gtccgccgcc ttttgagaat ggaaagggtt ctgtcgcgaa
   174961 tttttgtcgc aggtcggttt ggggctataa ttgccggcag gggagttggc ggacgagcgc
   175021 gatgatcgat ttcaagggca gccattttga acgcgaagtg gtcctgtggg gcgtccgctg
   175081 gtatgtggcg tatccgatga gctatcgcca actcgaagaa atgatggaag agcgcggcgt
   175141 cgatgtcgac cattccacgc tcaaccgctg ggtcgtcaag tatgctcctt tgctggagaa
   175201 gcggtttcgt gctggcaagc gcacggtcgg ttcgagctgg cggctcgatg agacctacgt
   175261 gaaaatcaaa gggtgctgga aatatctgta tagggcggtc gacaaggccg gcgcgacggt
   175321 ggatttcctg ctgacggcca agagggacta caaagctgcg ttgcgctttt tgcgcaaggc
   175381 gatcggccag catggcgagc cggagaagat cacgatcgac aagagcggcg ccaacacggc
   175441 agcgatcgaa cggtacaatg cggagcatga agcggatatc gaaatccgcc gcatcaaata
   175501 tctcaataat atcgttgagc aggaccatcg agcggtgaag cgagtgacgc ggccgatgtt
   175561 gggtttcaaa tcatttcgat ccgctgctgc gacactctcg gggatcgagc tcatgcatat
   175621 gatccgaaag gaccagttgc ggaccagggg caaattgcgt ccagcgcagc agttctatgc
   175681 actccggcgt gagctgcgtc acgctcacac gctcaacgcg tctatataaa caaaaattgc
   175741 gacaaagcca aaattcgcga cagaaccgtt ccgcccgccg cgctgccgac gatcgtagcc
   175801 cattccggcc ggcgataaaa atttgcgaca aagcccttcg ttcacggtga cgttcgaagc
   175861 gctggtagcc tgcggatctc gcattggcgg ctaaggcgag taattcgtcc aagtcgtcgt
   175921 cgttcggcga atatccatag atctcagcat aggtccggcg aatgccagca cgtagatcgt
   175981 cgtcctcgat ctcgggatgc agcactcgag cgagccaccg ctcgagcaat ggatcgaata
   176041 cgggaacgac gaaaatggga aattccggaa cgcggtagac cttggccgcc cgaacggcgc
   176101 gcagcagcct ccatcgatgg tcgttcatga aatattcggg ctccatctgc ccggccgagc
   176161 cttgcagcaa gatcacgtcc ggatccagca ccgccacctg ctcgagcgat aaatgcgctg
   176221 cgacggcgcc gtgacgggcg acattggtcg caccaacgag ttccagccgc tcattgatat
   176281 attgcttcgg gccgcctatc caactggagt tctcgttgga gacgacgatc agcgccgtca
   176341 ccttgctcgc gtcgcggacg gtccgggcaa tcgcttccgt ctcctcggca tagcgccgca
   176401 gaagggtctc tgctcgctcg gaggccccgc tgatttccgc cattctgcgc catagggcga
   176461 gatgactccg cgtcagcgga taggccgttt gaaatgcgac gaattcgaat gacgctcctt
   176521 tttcgatcga gtttatttgc gacgaccagc cgagcacggc gtcgggcgat gaccgcaaaa
   176581 cctcctcgaa attcgggcgc tcggttccgc cgatcagacg cgcgcgactg gcgccaggaa
   176641 aaatccgatc gaggaaagcg cggtccatgc ccgaccggcc gaggtcgctc gcgccgacga
   176701 tccggtccgc gctcccggcg agcgtcagaa aggtcggcat gacattcgcg gaaaagaaga
   176761 tgcgtttggg cggctcggcg aagccatgcg tcctgcccag catgtcgacg atttggaatg
   176821 gagccgtgga atggtctttg ggcttcgtcc tcggcggatg aagagcgagc gcaaaaatca
   176881 gagcgcagca agtgacgaag cctgcgacga ccgaccagga gctcgacgag ttcgaccgca
   176941 gccgcgccat tcaatttccc atttggagat gcgtgagcgg tcgctcgaag tcagtcggat
   177001 gctcggccag atgaaggtcg agccacttca tctcgatgca gcgctgaagc gggtagattt
   177061 tcgttccgtc ccggtcgccg tagcgttcgc acaactcgtt cagcgcggga atcacagcgt
   177121 aggcggcccg cgtgcgcgcg tcatattcgg cgacgatctc gtcgcagctc atgttctcga
   177181 gctgctcgat attgccgtcg ttgacattca agatgagttg cggctcgcgc gccgcgaaac
   177241 gaccgcttcg aacgaggtcg atccattcgc gttctgagcg ccagacgccc tcccgcgtcg
   177301 actcgcgaat caatggctcc atccaggccg gcaaggcgtc gcgtatcttt tcgtcgatcc
   177361 gctcctcctc atggcgaacg ccccagccga aatagaagaa cggcagcgcg taacgccaat
   177421 cgccatcatg cttcgggagc tggttcagca tgtcgtcgag cgcccgcaga tgaggcagcg
   177481 tgctgcgcgc cacgaagaga cgcgcgccga gcgccatgcc gatatcgccc gcgatctcca
   177541 atgtcgacat gatgagatcg aaattgcccg cacgtccgtt ccaggcgtcg tggaccccgc
   177601 cgattcctgc gagcgacgca tgcgccgtcc ggcagccgaa cgcctgccgc tcgagcagcc
   177661 attcgcgcag ctctgcgcgt gctcgccatc ggagaccgcc gagcgtgatg ccggaaagcg
   177721 tgggatagct tctcggaaat ttcagctcga ggtcgcggac gagaccgagt gttttccgat
   177781 catagtcgga agtgtagttc agcacatagg agatatagat ctcgcctgcc tgctccagct
   177841 cccattcgag gagtcgttcg acgaggcgta gaaaacgctc ggaggtcatg cgggtcaatt
   177901 tcttgtctcc catcaggcaa tatttgcagc tgtgggcgca aggaaacagc ttcgcatgga
   177961 ccagcatgcg gcgcgccggt cgagcgatcg acgtcatgat gcgggctccg tccgtcagaa
   178021 tttcaattga gcggacacgg cgaatgtccg cggctggccg acataattgc tcgtgaccca
   178081 gtatcgcgca tcggcgacat tggtcacgtc gaaacgcaat atgagctctc ggccgagcgg
   178141 tagctttcga ccgaacagct cggacgcgcg atatcgaaag ccgatatcct cggttccgaa
   178201 cgacggaaga tattcggtgt tcaatcgatc gaccgcctgc tgaccggtaa aataatatcc
   178261 gccggtgagc gtcagccccg gagcgaaggg cagatcatat tcgccgctga tcttgaacat
   178321 ggtccgcgcg atccctaccg ggaccttgcc atcgatcgag ggagccgtcg tcgaagtgcc
   178381 gctctgcgtc acgcgcggat cgagcagcgt cagaccgccg aacacgcgca acccgtccgt
   178441 tacaacgccg gtcgccgtga actcgaggcc gcgattgcgc tgtcggccgt cctgaacata
   178501 agtgtaggag ccgtcgccat tgtagcgcgc gtattgcagc gcctgctcga tctggaaaag
   178561 cgacgccgtc agcaggacgc tgccgaggtc ggccttggcg ccgatctcgt attgacggcc
   178621 gacatagggc ggcaaggtcg cgcccgcatt ggtgtatcgg atggtccccg agctcgacac
   178681 ggcctgaccg ttctgaagag attcgctata ggtcgcgtaa gtggatagcc attcctgcgg
   178741 cttgaagatc aatgacgcgc tcggcgacaa tcggctctgc tcatagcccg aggagagcat
   178801 gcccgtcgcg acggtgaaat tgctggcgtg cagccatgtg taattgccgc cgaccagcag
   178861 cgaccattgc ttgtcgaagc tgatctcgtc gcccagaacg acgtttctct cattgttgta
   178921 ggtggatgtc ccgaccgccc cataattgga agcggtccat gacggcatcg tataatagat
   178981 gggcgtgacg aagttcagcc ctgcgagggt cttggcggca tagctcgtcg gcgcgttgcg
   179041 ttggcgataa tcgtcgccgt aaaatccggt cgtcagcttg tggtgaacga agccggtgtc
   179101 gaagctcgcg tcgagaaaag cataaccaga attcgcatga taatgataat tggtgttgtg
   179161 tccggcggtc tggctgtaga gcccatcggc ggtcgacacg ttattgttga cataaaaatt
   179221 gtcgcggatg gtcatcatcg cataagagta ggccgcgcgc agggtgaaga tgtcgttcgc
   179281 cttccatttc aaatcgacgc cgatccgatc ggtctgggac gaataggcgc cgaacggctg
   179341 cccgaaattc ctggtcgcgt cgggggccgc cggatgacgg accttgctcg atccatccgc
   179401 attggttgcg aagctccatg agacgtcggc tccgcggacg atctgatcgt gatgagaccc
   179461 gatcaatgtc atcgtgagat cctggaccgg gcgccaggcg agcgcagcgg tgagcgcgtc
   179521 gcggcggatc gactgcgtgt cgaccgcggt ctcgccgtcc tgcccgacga tgttcaagcg
   179581 ataggagaac tgtccacccg catcgatcgg gccgccgaaa tcgccatgaa tatatttcga
   179641 cagcccgccg taatttccga gcgtcacatc ggccagcggc ttgtcggtcg gtctcttgta
   179701 gacgtagttc agcaagccgc cgacattatt cgggccatat agaaagctcg tgaggccggt
   179761 gtagacttcg actcgctcct tgtcctcgag cggaacggaa aacagatttt gcatccgcat
   179821 tccatcctcg gctgttcccg agccgttggc gaaagcgaat ccgcgcagca tgaagttcgg
   179881 cgacaagccg cgtgtcgagg tcgagcgcgt ctgaatgacg ggatctattc gatagagatc
   179941 ctcggtgcgg gagagctgca aattctcgat caacgccgac gagacgacat tgaccgaata
   180001 gggcgtgtcg aggatcgact tctgtccgag cggtccgaga ttgctcaccg tcttgggctt
   180061 gtagccggcc gcctcgcttc cctcgggcgc cgcgtctcca cggcgatcgg tgaccgacac
   180121 gtcgggaatc ggcgtcgcct cctcggcgag agcagtggct tggccgacga tcagcgccag
   180181 cgtggaagcc gtcgccatcg cagtccggcg gaggaccttc gccgtgacca gaggattatc
   180241 gttcgtcatg acctgtcctt tttcgtttgc gcctcgagga gacgcgcgtt ctctttcgcc
   180301 ggctcc
//
